# Supplementary material for: Programming Probiotics: Diet-responsive gene expression and colonization control in engineered S. boulardii
Source: bioRxiv preprint, doi:10.1101/2023.11.17.567539, version 1 (2023-11-17)
Supplement: Dataset S3 [file 567539_file03.zip › Yeast IS GenBank/Plasmids/pyd1-pgal1-aga2-trp1-cen-ampr-cole1.gb]

LOCUS       pYD1_pGAL1,_AGA2,_TRP1, 5562 bp ds-DNA     circular     13-NOV-2023
DEFINITION  .
KEYWORDS    "marker:AmpR" "ref:pmid\:9514119"
COMMENT     expression vector designed for expression, secretion, and display
            of proteins on the extracellular surface of Saccharomyces
            cerevisiae cells. <small>[1] Isolation of anti-T cell receptor scFv
            mutants by yeast surface display. Protein Eng. 1997
            Nov;10(11):1303-10. Kieke MC, Cho BK, Boder ET, Kranz DM, Wittrup
            KD (pmid:9514119)</small>
FEATURES             Location/Qualifiers
     promoter        710..1151
                     /label="GAL1 promoter"
     misc_feature    1244..1504
                     /label="AGA2"
     CDS             1505..1567
                     /label="Translation 1505-1567"
                     /translation="KLLQASGGGGSGGGGSGGGGS"
     CDS             1568..1609
                     /label="Translation 1568-1609"
                     /translation="ASMTGGQQMGRDLY"
     CDS             1610..1624
                     /label="Translation 1610-1624"
                     /translation="DDDDK"
     CDS             1703..1744
                     /label="V5 tag"
     misc_feature    1808..2095
                     /label="MATalpha terminator"
     CDS             complement(2142..2816)
                     /label="TRP1"
     promoter        complement(2817..2918)
                     /label="TRP1 promoter"
     misc_feature    2995..3498
                     /label="CEN/ARS"
     promoter        3535..3639
                     /label="AmpR promoter"
     CDS             3640..3708
                     /label="AmpR"
     CDS             3709..4500
                     /label="AmpR"
     rep_origin      4671..5259
                     /label="ColE1"
ORIGIN
        1 gcccagcttg gagcgaacga cctacaccga actgagatac ctacagcgtg agctatgaga
       61 aagcgccacg cttcccgaag ggagaaaggc ggacaggtat ccggtaagcg gcagggtcgg
      121 aacaggagag cgcacgaggg agcttccagg gggaaacgcc tggtatcttt atagtcctgt
      181 cgggtttcgc cacctctgac ttgagcgtcg atttttgtga tgctcgtcag gggggcggag
      241 cctatggaaa aacgccagca acgcggcctt tttacggttc ctggcctttt gctggccttt
      301 tgctcacatg ttctttcctg cgttatcccc tgattctgtg gataaccgta ttaccgcctt
      361 tgagtgagct gataccgctc gccgcagccg aacgaccgag cgcagcgagt cagtgagcga
      421 ggaagcggaa gagcgcccaa tacgcaaacc gcctctcccc gcgcgttggc cgattcatta
      481 atgcagctgg cacgacaggt ttcccgactg gaaagcgggc agtgagcgca acgcaattaa
      541 tgtgagttag ctcactcatt aggcacccca ggctttacac tttatgcttc cggctcgtat
      601 gttgtgtgga attgtgagcg gataacaatt tcacacagga aacagctatg accatgatta
      661 cgccaagctc gaaattaacc ctcactaaag ggaacaaaag ctgctagtac ggattagaag
      721 ccgccgagcg ggtgacagcc ctccgaagga agactctcct ccgtgcgtcc tcgtcttcac
      781 cggtcgcgtt cctgaaacgc agatgtgcct cgcgccgcac tgctccgaac aataaagatt
      841 ctacaatact agcttttatg gttatgaaga ggaaaaattg gcagtaacct ggccccacaa
      901 accttcaaat gaacgaatca aattaacaac cataggatga taatgcgatt agttttttag
      961 ccttatttct ggggtaatta atcagcgaag cgatgatttt tgatctatta acagatatat
     1021 aaatgcaaaa actgcataac cactttaact aatactttca acattttcgg tttgtattac
     1081 ttcttattca aatgtaataa aagtatcaac aaaaaattgt taatatacct ctatacttta
     1141 acgtcaagga gaaaaaaccc cggatcggac tactagcagc tgtaatacga ctcactatag
     1201 ggaatattaa gctaattccc tacttcatac attttcaatt aagatgcagt tacttcgctg
     1261 tttttcaata ttttctgtta ttgcttcagt tttagcacag gaactgacaa ctatatgcga
     1321 gcaaatcccc tcaccaactt tagaatcgac gccgtactct ttgtcaacga ctactatttt
     1381 ggccaacggg aaggcaatgc aaggagtttt tgaatattac aaatcagtaa cgtttgtcag
     1441 taattgcggt tctcacccct caacgactag caaaggcagc cccataaaca cacagtatgt
     1501 ttttaagctt ctgcaggcta gtggtggtgg tggttctggt ggtggtggtt ctggtggtgg
     1561 tggttctgct agcatgactg gtggacagca aatgggtcgg gatctgtacg acgatgacga
     1621 taaggtacca ggatccagtg tggtggaatt ctgcagatat ccagcacagt ggcggccgct
     1681 cgagtctaga gggcccttcg aaggtaagcc tatccctaac cctctcctcg gtctcgattc
     1741 tacgcgtacc ggtcatcatc accatcacca ttgagtttaa acccgctgat ctgataacaa
     1801 cagtgtagat gtaacaaaat cgactttgtt cccactgtac ttttagctcg tacaaaatac
     1861 aatatacttt tcatttctcc gtaaacaaca tgttttccca tgtaatatcc ttttctattt
     1921 ttcgttccgt taccaacttt acacatactt tatatagcta ttcacttcta tacactaaaa
     1981 aactaagaca attttaattt tgctgcctgc catatttcaa tttgttataa attcctataa
     2041 tttatcctat tagtagctaa aaaaagatga atgtgaatcg aatcctaaga gaattggcaa
     2101 gtgcacaaac aatacttaaa taaatactac tcagtaataa cctatttctt agcatttttg
     2161 acgaaatttg ctattttgtt agagtctttt acaccatttg tctccacacc tccgcttaca
     2221 tcaacaccaa taacgccatt taatctaagc gcatcaccaa cattttctgg cgtcagtcca
     2281 ccagctaaca taaaatgtaa gctctcgggg ctctcttgcc ttccaaccca gtcagaaatc
     2341 gagttccaat ccaaaagttc acctgtccca cctgcttctg aatcaaacaa gggaataaac
     2401 gaatgaggtt tctgtgaagc tgcactgagt agtatgttgc agtcttttgg aaatacgagt
     2461 cttttaataa ctggcaaacc gaggaactct tggtattctt gccacgactc atctccgtgc
     2521 agttggacga tatcaatgcc gtaatcattg accagagcca aaacatcctc cttaggttga
     2581 ttacgaaaca cgccaaccaa gtatttcgga gtgcctgaac tatttttata tgcttttaca
     2641 agacttgaaa ttttccttgc aataaccggg tcaattgttc tctttctatt gggcacacat
     2701 ataataccca gcaagtcagc atcggaatct agagcacatt ctgcggcctc tgtgctctgc
     2761 aagccgcaaa ctttcaccaa tggaccagaa ctacctgtga aattaataac agacatactc
     2821 caagctgcct ttgtgtgctt aatcacgtat actcacgtgc tcaatagtca ccaatgccct
     2881 ccctcttggc cctctccttt tcttttttcg accgaatttc ttgaagacga aagggcctcg
     2941 tgatacgcct atttttatag gttaatgtca tgataataat ggtttcttag gacggatcgc
     3001 ttgcctgtaa cttacacgcg cctcgtatct tttaatgatg gaataatttg ggaatttact
     3061 ctgtgtttat ttatttttat gttttgtatt tggattttag aaagtaaata aagaaggtag
     3121 aagagttacg gaatgaagaa aaaaaaataa acaaaggttt aaaaaatttc aacaaaaagc
     3181 gtactttaca tatatattta ttagacaaga aaagcagatt aaatagatat acattcgatt
     3241 aacgataagt aaaatgtaaa atcacaggat tttcgtgtgt ggtcttctac acagacaaga
     3301 tgaaacaatt cggcattaat acctgagagc aggaagagca agataaaagg tagtatttgt
     3361 tggcgatccc cctagagtct tttacatctt cggaaaacaa aaactatttt ttctttaatt
     3421 tcttttttta ctttctattt ttaatttata tatttatatt aaaaaattta aattataatt
     3481 atttttatag cacgtgatga aaaggaccca ggtggcactt ttcggggaaa tgtgcgcgga
     3541 acccctattt gtttattttt ctaaatacat tcaaatatgt atccgctcat gagacaataa
     3601 ccctgataaa tgcttcaata atattgaaaa aggaagagta tgagtattca acatttccgt
     3661 gtcgccctta ttcccttttt tgcggcattt tgccttcctg tttttgctca cccagaaacg
     3721 ctggtgaaag taaaagatgc tgaagatcag ttgggtgcac gagtgggtta catcgaactg
     3781 gatctcaaca gcggtaagat ccttgagagt tttcgccccg aagaacgttt tccaatgatg
     3841 agcactttta aagttctgct atgtggcgcg gtattatccc gtgttgacgc cgggcaagag
     3901 caactcggtc gccgcataca ctattctcag aatgacttgg ttgagtactc accagtcaca
     3961 gaaaagcatc ttacggatgg catgacagta agagaattat gcagtgctgc cataaccatg
     4021 agtgataaca ctgcggccaa cttacttctg acaacgatcg gaggaccgaa ggagctaacc
     4081 gcttttttgc acaacatggg ggatcatgta actcgccttg atcgttggga accggagctg
     4141 aatgaagcca taccaaacga cgagcgtgac accacgatgc ctgtagcaat ggcaacaacg
     4201 ttgcgcaaac tattaactgg cgaactactt actctagctt cccggcaaca attaatagac
     4261 tggatggagg cggataaagt tgcaggacca cttctgcgct cggcccttcc ggctggctgg
     4321 tttattgctg ataaatctgg agccggtgag cgtgggtctc gcggtatcat tgcagcactg
     4381 gggccagatg gtaagccctc ccgtatcgta gttatctaca cgacggggag tcaggcaact
     4441 atggatgaac gaaatagaca gatcgctgag ataggtgcct cactgattaa gcattggtaa
     4501 ctgtcagacc aagtttactc atatatactt tagattgatt taaaacttca tttttaattt
     4561 aaaaggatct aggtgaagat cctttttgat aatctcatga ccaaaatccc ttaacgtgag
     4621 ttttcgttcc actgagcgtc agaccccgta gaaaagatca aaggatcttc ttgagatcct
     4681 ttttttctgc gcgtaatctg ctgcttgcaa acaaaaaaac caccgctacc agcggtggtt
     4741 tgtttgccgg atcaagagct accaactctt tttccgaagg taactggctt cagcagagcg
     4801 cagataccaa atactgttct tctagtgtag ccgtagttag gccaccactt caagaactct
     4861 gtagcaccgc ctacatacct cgctctgcta atcctgttac cagtggctgc tgccagtggc
     4921 gataagtcgt gtcttaccgg gttggactca agacgatagt taccggataa ggcgcagcgg
     4981 tcgggctgaa cggggggttc gtgcacacag cccagcttgg agcgaacgac ctacaccgaa
     5041 ctgagatacc tacagcgtga gctatgagaa agcgccacgc ttcccgaagg gagaaaggcg
     5101 gacaggtatc cggtaagcgg cagggtcgga acaggagagc gcacgaggga gcttccaggg
     5161 ggaaacgcct ggtatcttta tagtcctgtc gggtttcgcc acctctgact tgagcgtcga
     5221 tttttgtgat gctcgtcagg ggggcggagc ctatggaaaa acgccagcaa cgcggccttt
     5281 ttacggttcc tggccttttg ctggcctttt gctcacatgt tctttcctgc gttatcccct
     5341 gattctgtgg ataaccgtat taccgccttt gagtgagctg ataccgctcg ccgcagccga
     5401 acgaccgagc gcagcgagtc agtgagcgag gaagcggaag agcgcctgat gcggtatttt
     5461 ctccttacgc atctgtgcgg tatttcacac cgcatatggt gcactctcag tacaatctgc
     5521 tctgatgccg catagttaag ccagtataca ctccgctatc gc
//
