# Supplementary material for: Programming Probiotics: Diet-responsive gene expression and colonization control in engineered S. boulardii
Source: bioRxiv preprint, doi:10.1101/2023.11.17.567539, version 1 (2023-11-17)
Supplement: Dataset S3 [file 567539_file03.zip › Yeast IS GenBank/Plasmids/isa186-natr-int-1-site-ampr-cole1.gb]

LOCUS       ISA186_NatR,_INT_1_site 3992 bp ds-DNA     circular     13-NOV-2023
DEFINITION  .
FEATURES             Location/Qualifiers
     rep_origin      complement(124..887)
                     /label="ColE1"
     primer          745..770
                     /label="DD pr007"
                     /note="sequence: gtcgatttttgtgatgctcgtcaggg"
     primer          856..884
                     /label="ISApr016"
                     /note="sequence: ctgcgttatcccctgattctgtggataac"
     primer          900..919
                     /label="ISApr107"
                     /note="sequence: CCCAGTTGTTTGTAGCTGGT"
     misc_feature    900..1299
                     /label="Site 1 5' arm"
     primer          1350..1368
                     /label="ISApr305"
                     /note="sequence: TGGTAGAGCCACAAACAGC"
     primer          1350..1369
                     /label="ISApr310"
                     /note="sequence: TGGTAGAGCCACAAACAGCC"
     misc_feature    1350..1491
                     /label="ConS"
     primer          complement(1438..1464)
                     /label="SPCqpr744"
                     /note="sequence: agtgtctgtactgtgggttaatgtctg"
     primer          complement(1471..1492)
                     /label="SPCqpr674"
                     /note="sequence: gtattgcgacgaattgccacgt"
     primer          1472..1511
                     /label="ISApr334"
                     /note="sequence: cgtggcaattcgtcgcaatacagtttagcttgcctcgtcc"
     primer          complement(1472..1511)
                     /label="ISApr333"
                     /note="sequence: ggacgaggcaagctaaactgtattgcgacgaattgccacg"
     promoter        1498..1874
                     /label="AgTEF Promoter"
     CDS             1877..2449
                     /label="NAT (Nourseothricin Acetyltransferase)"
     terminator      2450..2651
                     /label="AgTEF Terminator"
     primer          complement(2558..2579)
                     /label="DDpr063"
                     /note="sequence: gcagatgatgtcgaggcgaaaa"
     primer          2636..2675
                     /label="ISApr332"
                     /note="sequence: gctggtcgctatactggagtgagcacttgaatccactgcC"
     primer          complement(2636..2675)
                     /label="ISApr335"
                     /note="sequence: Ggcagtggattcaagtgctcactccagtatagcgaccagc"
     misc_feature    2675..3017
                     /label="Site 1 3' arm"
     primer          complement(2998..3017)
                     /label="ISApr050"
                     /note="sequence: TTGTTGGCATTCCATTGTTG"
     primer          complement(2998..3017)
                     /label="ISApr108"
                     /note="sequence: TTGTTGGCATTCCATTGTTG"
     terminator      complement(3030..3126)
                     /label="AmpR Terminator"
     CDS             complement(3127..3984)
                     /label="AmpR"
     promoter        complement(3985..123)
                     /label="AmpR Promoter"
ORIGIN
        1 tttttcaata ttattgaagc atttatcagg gttattgtct catgagcgga tacatatttg
       61 aatgtattta gaaaaataaa caaatagggg ttccgcgcac atttccccga aaagtgccac
      121 ctgtcatgac caaaatccct taacgtgagt tttcgttcca ctgagcgtca gaccccgtag
      181 aaaagatcaa aggatcttct tgagatcctt tttttctgcg cgtaatctgc tgcttgcaaa
      241 caaaaaaacc accgctacca gcggtggttt gtttgccgga tcaagagcta ccaactcttt
      301 ttccgaaggt aactggcttc agcagagcgc agataccaaa tactgttctt ctagtgtagc
      361 cgtagttagg ccaccacttc aagaactctg tagcaccgcc tacatacctc gctctgctaa
      421 tcctgttacc agtggctgct gccagtggcg ataagtcgtg tcttaccggg ttggactcaa
      481 gacgatagtt accggataag gcgcagcggt cgggctgaac ggggggttcg tgcacacagc
      541 ccagcttgga gcgaacgacc tacaccgaac tgagatacct acagcgtgag ctatgagaaa
      601 gcgccacgct tcccgaaggg agaaaggcgg acaggtatcc ggtaagcggc agggtcggaa
      661 caggagagcg cacgagggag cttccagggg gaaacgcctg gtatctttat agtcctgtcg
      721 ggtttcgcca cctctgactt gagcgtcgat ttttgtgatg ctcgtcaggg gggcggagcc
      781 tatggaaaaa cgccagcaac gcggcctttt tacggttcct ggccttttgc tggccttttg
      841 ctcacatgtt ctttcctgcg ttatcccctg attctgtgga taaccgtgcg gccgcccctC
      901 CCAGTTGTTT GTAGCTGGTG CATATTTAGC GGCAATTCTC TGTTGCGTAA ATGAAAATAT
      961 TAATGTAAAC AAAAAAAGAC CAAAACATTT TAGCAGTGTA AGAAGGTGTA CTGATACAAA
     1021 ATGTGTTTAG AGTCTACTGA TATGTTACTG GCCGTTCGTT GGGAAAAAAA TGCTGTATCA
     1081 TTTATTAATC AAAAGCGACT TTTGGTGGAA TATTATGATA TGTGTTGTTA AAATATGACG
     1141 TAATTTTAGA ATTGTCTGAT TCGTATTCAG ATTTGGTGAA GGAATAACGC AGAGTTGACA
     1201 ATTTAATAGA ATGGATTAAT CGTAATCTTC AGAAACGTAG AAAAAGAAAA ACAATTAAAA
     1261 CATTATATTA AGATTATTGA TTTGCCTTTT AAGGGTCCAg cccacatgga taacattacc
     1321 cctgaattcg catctagact gatgagacgt ggtagagcca caaacagccg gtacaagcaa
     1381 cgatctccag gaccatctga atcatgcgcg gatgacacga actcacgacg gcgatcacag
     1441 acattaaccc acagtacaga cactgcgaca acgtggcaat tcgtcgcaat acagtttagc
     1501 ttgcctcgtc cccgccgggt cacccggcca gcgacatgga ggcccagaat accctccttg
     1561 acagtcttga cgtgcgcagc tcaggggcat gatgtgactg tcgcccgtac atttagccca
     1621 tacatcccca tgtataatca tttgcatcca tacattttga tggccgcacg gcgcgaagca
     1681 aaaattacgg ctcctcgctc cagacctgcg agcagggaaa cgctcccctc acagacgcgt
     1741 tgaattgtcc ccacgccgcg cccctgtaga gaaatataaa aggttaggat ttgccactga
     1801 ggttcttctt tcatatactt ccttttaaaa tcttgctagg atacagttct cacatcacat
     1861 ccgaacataa acaaaaatgg gtactacctt agatgataca gcctacagat acagaacatc
     1921 agtccctggt gatgctgaag caattgaggc tttagacggt tcattcacca ccgacaccgt
     1981 ctttagagta accgccaccg gtgatggatt taccttaaga gaagtcccag tcgaccctcc
     2041 attaactaaa gtctttccag atgatgaatc tgatgacgaa agcgacgacg gagaagatgg
     2101 tgacccagat tcaagaactt tcgtagcata cggtgatgac ggtgatttgg ctggttttgt
     2161 agtcgtttct tattcaggtt ggaatagaag gttgaccgtt gaagatatag aagtcgcccc
     2221 agagcataga ggtcatggtg taggaagagc tttgatgggt ttggctacag aatttgcaag
     2281 agagagagga gccggtcatt tatggttaga agttactaat gttaacgccc ctgctatcca
     2341 tgcttataga agaatgggtt tcacattatg tggtttagat actgctttat atgatggaac
     2401 agcatctgac ggtgaacagg ccttgtatat gtctatgcct tgcccttaaa gtaactgaca
     2461 ataaaaagat tcttgttttc aagaacttgt catttgtata gtttttttat attgtagttg
     2521 ttctatttta atcaaatgtt agcgtgattt atattttttt tcgcctcgac atcatctgcc
     2581 cagatgcgaa gttaagtgcg cagaaagtaa tatcatgcgt caatcgtatg tgaatgctgg
     2641 tcgctatact ggagtgagca cttgaatcca ctgcCGATGG ATGATGATTG GTTCTTATCA
     2701 TAATTTGATT TCGGCAGAAG CAATATTAGA GGTATTGTTG TAACGAAATT CCAATGTCAT
     2761 CTGCTTAGTA TTATTAATGT TACCTGAATA TTATCACATG CCGCTTAAAA ATGTGTTATA
     2821 AGTATTAAAA TCTAGTGAAA GTTGAAATGT AATCTAATAG GATAATGAAA CATATGAAAC
     2881 GGAATGAGGA ATAATCGTTG TATTACAATG TAGAGATATT GATTTCATTT TGAGGATTCC
     2941 TATATTCTTG GGGAGAACTT CTACTATATT CTGTATACAT GATATAATAG CCTCTACCAA
     3001 CAATGGAATG CCAACAAccg agcggccgcg attatcaaaa aggatcttca cctagatcct
     3061 tttaaattaa aaatgaagtt ttaaatcaat ctaaagtata tatgagtaaa cttggtctga
     3121 cagttaccaa tgcttaatca gtgaggcacc tatctcagcg atctgtctat ttcgttcatc
     3181 catagttgcc tgactccccg tcgtgtagat aactacgata cgggagggct taccatctgg
     3241 ccccagtgct gcaatgatac cgcgggaccc acgctcaccg gctccagatt tatcagcaat
     3301 aaaccagcca gccggaaggg ccgagcgcag aagtggtcct gcaactttat ccgcctccat
     3361 ccagtctatt aattgttgcc gggaagctag agtaagtagt tcgccagtta atagtttgcg
     3421 caacgttgtt gccattgcta caggcatcgt ggtgtcacgc tcgtcgtttg gtatggcttc
     3481 attcagctcc ggttcccaac gatcaaggcg agttacatga tcccccatgt tgtgcaaaaa
     3541 agcggttagc tccttcggtc ctccgatcgt tgtcagaagt aagttggccg cagtgttatc
     3601 actcatggtt atggcagcac tgcataattc tcttactgtc atgccatccg taagatgctt
     3661 ttctgtgact ggtgagtact caaccaagtc attctgagaa tagtgtatgc ggcgaccgag
     3721 ttgctcttgc ccggcgtcaa tacgggataa taccgcgcca catagcagaa ctttaaaagt
     3781 gctcatcatt ggaaaacgtt cttcggggcg aaaactctca aggatcttac cgctgttgag
     3841 atccagttcg atgtaaccca ctcgtgcacc caactgatct tcagcatctt ttactttcac
     3901 cagcgtttct gggtgagcaa aaacaggaag gcaaaatgcc gcaaaaaagg gaataagggc
     3961 gacacggaaa tgttgaatac tcatactctt cc
//
