# Supplementary material for: Programming Probiotics: Diet-responsive gene expression and colonization control in engineered S. boulardii
Source: bioRxiv preprint, doi:10.1101/2023.11.17.567539, version 1 (2023-11-17)
Supplement: Dataset S3 [file 567539_file03.zip › Yeast IS GenBank/Plasmids/isa1150-pgal-nanoluc-tpgk1-int-5-ura-ampr-cole1.gb]

LOCUS       ISA1150_pGAL,_NanoLuc,_ 5621 bp ds-DNA     circular     13-NOV-2023
DEFINITION  .
FEATURES             Location/Qualifiers
     terminator      complement(9..105)
                     /label="AmpR Terminator"
     CDS             complement(106..963)
                     /label="AmpR"
     promoter        complement(964..1094)
                     /label="AmpR Promoter"
     rep_origin      complement(1095..1858)
                     /label="ColE1"
     misc_feature    1871..2372
                     /label="Site 5 5' arm"
     misc_feature    2423..2565
                     /label="ConS"
     promoter        2570..3102
                     /label="ScGAL1 Promoter"
     misc_feature    3112..3627
                     /label="NanoLuc"
     CDS             3112..3627
                     /label="Translation 3112-3627"
                     /translation="MVFTLEDFVGDWRQTAGYNLDQVLEQGGVSSLFQNLGVSVTPIQRIVLSGENGLKIDIHVIIPYEGLSGDQMGQIEKIFKVVYPVDDHHFKVILHYGTLVIDGVTPNMIDYFGRPYEGIAVFDGKKITVTGTLWNGNKIIDERLINPDGSLLFRVTINGVTGWRLCERILA*"
     terminator      3641..3865
                     /label="ScPGK1 Terminator"
     misc_feature    3870..4012
                     /label="ConE"
     promoter        4064..4240
                     /label="URA3 Promoter"
     CDS             4241..5044
                     /label="URA3"
     terminator      5045..5122
                     /label="URA3 Terminator"
     misc_feature    5147..5617
                     /label="Site 5 3' arm"
ORIGIN
        1 gcggccgcga ttatcaaaaa ggatcttcac ctagatcctt ttaaattaaa aatgaagttt
       61 taaatcaatc taaagtatat atgagtaaac ttggtctgac agttaccaat gcttaatcag
      121 tgaggcacct atctcagcga tctgtctatt tcgttcatcc atagttgcct gactccccgt
      181 cgtgtagata actacgatac gggagggctt accatctggc cccagtgctg caatgatacc
      241 gcgggaccca cgctcaccgg ctccagattt atcagcaata aaccagccag ccggaagggc
      301 cgagcgcaga agtggtcctg caactttatc cgcctccatc cagtctatta attgttgccg
      361 ggaagctaga gtaagtagtt cgccagttaa tagtttgcgc aacgttgttg ccattgctac
      421 aggcatcgtg gtgtcacgct cgtcgtttgg tatggcttca ttcagctccg gttcccaacg
      481 atcaaggcga gttacatgat cccccatgtt gtgcaaaaaa gcggttagct ccttcggtcc
      541 tccgatcgtt gtcagaagta agttggccgc agtgttatca ctcatggtta tggcagcact
      601 gcataattct cttactgtca tgccatccgt aagatgcttt tctgtgactg gtgagtactc
      661 aaccaagtca ttctgagaat agtgtatgcg gcgaccgagt tgctcttgcc cggcgtcaat
      721 acgggataat accgcgccac atagcagaac tttaaaagtg ctcatcattg gaaaacgttc
      781 ttcggggcga aaactctcaa ggatcttacc gctgttgaga tccagttcga tgtaacccac
      841 tcgtgcaccc aactgatctt cagcatcttt tactttcacc agcgtttctg ggtgagcaaa
      901 aacaggaagg caaaatgccg caaaaaaggg aataagggcg acacggaaat gttgaatact
      961 catactcttc ctttttcaat attattgaag catttatcag ggttattgtc tcatgagcgg
     1021 atacatattt gaatgtattt agaaaaataa acaaataggg gttccgcgca catttccccg
     1081 aaaagtgcca cctgtcatga ccaaaatccc ttaacgtgag ttttcgttcc actgagcgtc
     1141 agaccccgta gaaaagatca aaggatcttc ttgagatcct ttttttctgc gcgtaatctg
     1201 ctgcttgcaa acaaaaaaac caccgctacc agcggtggtt tgtttgccgg atcaagagct
     1261 accaactctt tttccgaagg taactggctt cagcagagcg cagataccaa atactgttct
     1321 tctagtgtag ccgtagttag gccaccactt caagaactct gtagcaccgc ctacatacct
     1381 cgctctgcta atcctgttac cagtggctgc tgccagtggc gataagtcgt gtcttaccgg
     1441 gttggactca agacgatagt taccggataa ggcgcagcgg tcgggctgaa cggggggttc
     1501 gtgcacacag cccagcttgg agcgaacgac ctacaccgaa ctgagatacc tacagcgtga
     1561 gctatgagaa agcgccacgc ttcccgaagg gagaaaggcg gacaggtatc cggtaagcgg
     1621 cagggtcgga acaggagagc gcacgaggga gcttccaggg ggaaacgcct ggtatcttta
     1681 tagtcctgtc gggtttcgcc acctctgact tgagcgtcga tttttgtgat gctcgtcagg
     1741 ggggcggagc ctatggaaaa acgccagcaa cgcggccttt ttacggttcc tggccttttg
     1801 ctggcctttt gctcacatgt tctttcctgc gttatcccct gattctgtgg ataaccgtgc
     1861 ggccgcccct GGTCGTTTTT GTGCAGCATA TTGTCCTCTA GATGCAAACT CTGCAGGTCC
     1921 ATTTGCAGTA AAGTGAGTTG CCTCTCGAAG AATCATTAAT TTCGTATAAC CGTCACTATT
     1981 AAAGTCAGAA AATAAATTCT GTCGTAGACA ATGTTACCAT AATGTTCTTG TCCATTTTGC
     2041 ATACACTTTA AATATTCATT TGATTTCTCA GGGTTCATGA TCATAATAAA TTGCGCATTC
     2101 GCAAGGCGGT AGTATTATAA TGGGGTCCAT CATTCTGTAG CAAGAAGTTA CAGTACGCTG
     2161 TTCAAGCGTT AAACAAGATA AGTAATCTCG AATGAAACAT TCATATTTCG CATGAGCCAA
     2221 CATACAGTTG CTGAGTAATC TTCATTGCGC TTATTTATCG GCATTGAGAT TGTAAAGGAA
     2281 GTAAAACGCA TTTTTGCAGA TCTGTTCTCT TATGTATTTT TAATCGTCCT TGTATGGAAG
     2341 TATCAAAGGG GACGTTCTTC ACCTCCTTGG AAgcccacat ggataacatt acccctgaat
     2401 tcgcatctag actgatgaga cgtggtagag ccacaaacag ccggtacaag caacgatctc
     2461 caggaccatc tgaatcatgc gcggatgaca cgaactcacg acggcgatca cagacattaa
     2521 cccacagtac agacactgcg acaacgtggc aattcgtcgc aatacaacgc cccattatct
     2581 tagcctaaaa aaaccttctc tttggaactt tcagtaatac gcttaactgc tcattgctat
     2641 attgaagtac ggattagaag ccgccgagcg ggcgacagcc ctccgacgga tgactctcct
     2701 ccgtgcgtcc tcgtcatcac cggtcgcgtt cctgaaacgc agatgtgcct cgcgccgcac
     2761 tgctccgaac aataaagatt ctacaatact agcttttatg gttatgaaga ggaaaaattg
     2821 gcagtaacct ggccccacaa accttcaaat taacgaatca aattaacaac cataggatga
     2881 taatgcgatt agttttttag ccttatttct ggggtaatta atcagcgaag cgatgatttt
     2941 tgatctatta acagatatat aaatggaaaa gctgcataac cactttaact aatactttca
     3001 acattttcag tttgtattac ttcttattca aatgtcataa aagtatcaac aaaaaattgt
     3061 taatatacct ctatacttta acgtcaagga gaaaaaacta taagatcTAT GATGGTCTTC
     3121 ACCTTAGAGG ATTTTGTGGG TGACTGGCGA CAAACAGCAG GCTACAATTT AGATCAGGTA
     3181 TTGGAACAAG GCGGTGTTTC GAGTCTTTTT CAAAATCTAG GAGTATCCGT CACTCCCATA
     3241 CAACGTATAG TTTTGTCTGG CGAGAACGGT CTGAAGATAG ATATCCATGT TATAATTCCA
     3301 TATGAAGGAC TCAGCGGTGA TCAGATGGGC CAAATTGAAA AAATTTTTAA AGTTGTGTAC
     3361 CCGGTCGATG ATCATCATTT CAAAGTCATA CTTCACTATG GTACTTTAGT GATTGATGGA
     3421 GTTACGCCTA ATATGATCGA CTATTTTGGG AGGCCATACG AAGGTATTGC TGTATTCGAC
     3481 GGGAAGAAGA TTACCGTAAC TGGTACATTG TGGAATGGTA ACAAAATTAT CGATGAAAGA
     3541 CTGATTAACC CTGACGGATC ACTATTGTTT AGAGTTACTA TCAATGGAGT TACAGGTTGG
     3601 AGATTATGTG AAAGGATCTT GGCCTAAatc ctaactcgag attgaattga attgaaatcg
     3661 atagatcaat ttttttcttt tctctttccc catcctttac gctaaaataa tagtttattt
     3721 tattttttga atatttttta tttatatacg tatatataga ctattattta tcttttaatg
     3781 attattaaga tttttattaa aaaaaaattc gctcctcttt taatgccttt atgcagtttt
     3841 tttttcccat tcgatatttc tatgtgctgg aaatctgctc gtcagtggtg ctcacactga
     3901 cgaatcatgt acagatcata ccgatgactg cctggcgact cacaactaag caagacagcc
     3961 ggaaccagcg ccggcgaaca ccactgcata tatggcatat cacaacagtc cacgtctcaa
     4021 gcagttacag agatgttacg aaccactagt gcactgcagt acacggtttc cttgaaattt
     4081 ttttgattcg gtaatctccg aacagaagga agaacgaagg aaggagcaca gacttagatt
     4141 ggtatatata cgcatatgta gtgttgaaga aacatgaaat tgcccagtat tcttaaccca
     4201 actgcacaga acaaaaacgt gcaggaaacg aagataaatc atgtcgaaag ctacatataa
     4261 ggaacgtgct gctactcatc ctagtcctgt tgctgccaag ctatttaata tcatgcacga
     4321 aaagcaaaca aacttgtgtg cttcattgga tgttcgtacc accaaggaat tactggagtt
     4381 agttgaagca ttaggtccca aaatttgttt actaaaaaca catgtggata tcttgactga
     4441 tttttccatg gagggcacag ttaagccgct aaaggcatta tccgccaagt acaatttttt
     4501 actcttcgag gacagaaaat ttgctgacat tggtaataca gtcaaattgc agtactctgc
     4561 gggtgtatac agaatagcag aatgggcaga cattacgaat gcacacggtg tggtgggccc
     4621 aggtattgtt agcggtttga agcaggcggc agaagaagta acaaaggaac ctagaggcct
     4681 tttgatgtta gcagaattgt catgcaaggg ctccctatct actggagaat atactaaggg
     4741 tactgttgac attgcgaaga gcgacaaaga ttttgttatc ggctttattg ctcaaagaga
     4801 catgggtgga agagatgaag gttacgattg gttgattatg acacccggtg tgggtttaga
     4861 tgacaaggga gatgcattgg gtcaacagta tagaaccgtg gatgatgtgg tttctacagg
     4921 atctgacatt attattgttg gaagaggact atttgcaaag ggaagggatg ctaaggtaga
     4981 gggtgaacgt tacagaaaag caggctggga agcatatttg agaagatgcg gccagcaaaa
     5041 ctaaaaaact gtattataag taaatgcatg tatactaaac tcacaaatta gagcttcaat
     5101 ttaattatat cagttattac ccgagtagag cacttgaatc cactgcGCGA CTAGATTGTA
     5161 AATCATTCTT TATTTAATCT CTTTCTTTAA CTACTGCTTA AAGTATAATT TGGTCCGTAG
     5221 TTTAATAACT ATACTAAGCG TAACAATGCA TACTGACATT ATAAGCCTGA ACATTACGAG
     5281 TTTAAGTTGT ATGTAGGCGT TCTGTAAGAG GTTACTGCGT AAATTATCAA CGAATGCATT
     5341 GGTGTATTTG CGAAAGCTAC TTCTTTTAAC AAGTATTTAC ATAAGAATAA TGGTGATCTG
     5401 CTCAACTGAT TTGGTGATAA CTCTAACTTT TTTAGCAACA ATTTAAAAGA TAATTCGAAC
     5461 ATATATAACA GTAGGAAGAA TTTGTGTACG TCAAATTAAG ATAATTTAGC ATTACCAAAG
     5521 TTATTAACCT AAACATAAAA TATATATGAG ACACATGTGG AAATCGTATG AAACAACTGT
     5581 TATGAAACTG ACAAGAATGA ATATATAGAG TAAGCTCccg a
//
