# Supplementary material for: Programming Probiotics: Diet-responsive gene expression and colonization control in engineered S. boulardii
Source: bioRxiv preprint, doi:10.1101/2023.11.17.567539, version 1 (2023-11-17)
Supplement: Dataset S3 [file 567539_file03.zip › Yeast IS GenBank/Plasmids/isa1041-pccw12-cas9-tsnr52-sgrna-for-pgm2-fix-natr-cen-kanr-cole1.gb]

LOCUS       ISA1041_pCCW12,_Cas9,_t 9343 bp ds-DNA     circular     15-NOV-2023
DEFINITION  .
FEATURES             Location/Qualifiers
     sig_peptide     3948..3998
                     /label="2x NLS Tag"
     terminator      4014..4238
                     /label="ScENO2 Terminator"
     promoter        4249..4517
                     /label="SNR52 promoter"
     misc_feature    4518..4537
                     /label="PGM2 target"
     misc_RNA        4538..4617
                     /label="sgRNA"
     terminator      4618..4630
                     /label="SUP4 terminator"
     misc_feature    4665..4807
                     /label="Con5"
     promoter        4839..5215
                     /label="AgTEF Promoter"
     CDS             5218..5790
                     /label="NAT (Nourseothricin Acetyltransferase)"
     terminator      5791..5992
                     /label="AgTEF Terminator"
     rep_origin      5997..6113
                     /label="CEN6"
     rep_origin      6114..6504
                     /label="ARS4"
     terminator      complement(6517..6543)
                     /label="KanR Terminator"
     CDS             complement(6544..7359)
                     /label="KanR"
     promoter        complement(7360..7507)
                     /label="KanR Promoter"
     rep_origin      complement(7508..8271)
                     /label="ColE1"
     misc_feature    8293..8435
                     /label="Con1"
     promoter        8472..9171
                     /label="ScCCW12 Promoter"
     CDS             9181..3938
                     /label="Cas9"
ORIGIN
        1 gggaaaccgc tgaagcaacc cgcctcaagc ggactgctag acggcggtac accaggagga
       61 agaaccggat ttgttacctt caagagatat tctccaacga aatggcaaag gtcgacgaca
      121 gcttcttcca taggctggaa gaatcattcc tcgtggaaga ggataagaag catgaacggc
      181 atcccatctt cggtaatatc gtcgacgagg tggcctatca cgagaaatac ccaaccatct
      241 accatcttcg caaaaagctg gtggactcaa ccgacaaggc agacctccgg cttatctacc
      301 tggccctggc ccacatgatc aagttcagag gccacttcct gatcgagggc gacctcaatc
      361 ctgacaatag cgatgtggat aaactgttca tccagctggt gcagacttac aaccagctct
      421 ttgaagagaa ccccatcaat gcaagcggag tcgatgccaa ggccattctg tcagcccggc
      481 tgtcaaagag ccgcagactt gagaatctta tcgctcagct gccgggtgaa aagaaaaatg
      541 gactgttcgg gaacctgatt gctctttcac ttgggctgac tcccaatttc aagtctaatt
      601 tcgacctggc agaggatgcc aagctgcaac tgtccaagga cacctatgat gacgatctcg
      661 acaacctcct ggcccagatc ggtgaccaat acgccgacct tttccttgct gctaagaatc
      721 tttctgacgc catcctgctg tctgacattc tccgcgtgaa cactgaaatc accaaggccc
      781 ctctttcagc ttcaatgatt aagcggtatg atgagcacca ccaggacctg accctgctta
      841 aggcactcgt ccggcagcag cttccggaga agtacaagga aatcttcttt gaccagtcaa
      901 agaatggata cgccggctac atcgacggag gtgcctccca agaggaattt tataagttta
      961 tcaaacctat ccttgagaag atggacggca ccgaagagct cctcgtgaaa ctgaatcggg
     1021 aggatctgct gcggaagcag cgcactttcg acaatgggag cattccccac cagatccatc
     1081 ttggggagct tcacgccatc cttcggcgcc aagaggactt ctaccccttt cttaaggaca
     1141 acagggagaa gattgagaaa attctcactt tccgcatccc ctactacgtg ggacccctcg
     1201 ccagaggaaa tagccggttt gcttggatga ccagaaagtc agaagaaact atcactccct
     1261 ggaacttcga agaggtggtg gacaagggag ccagcgctca gtcattcatc gaacggatga
     1321 ctaacttcga taagaacctc cccaatgaga aggtcctgcc gaaacattcc ctgctctacg
     1381 agtactttac cgtgtacaac gagctgacca aggtgaaata tgtcaccgaa gggatgagga
     1441 agcccgcatt cctgtcaggc gaacaaaaga aggcaattgt ggaccttctg ttcaagacca
     1501 atagaaaggt gaccgtgaag cagctgaagg aggactattt caagaaaatt gaatgcttcg
     1561 actctgtgga gattagcggg gtcgaagatc ggttcaacgc aagcctgggt acttaccatg
     1621 atctgcttaa gatcatcaag gacaaggatt ttctggacaa tgaggagaac gaggacatcc
     1681 ttgaggacat tgtcctgact ctcactctgt tcgaggaccg ggaaatgatc gaggagaggc
     1741 ttaagaccta cgcccatctg ttcgacgata aagtgatgaa gcaacttaaa cggagaagat
     1801 ataccggatg gggacgcctt agccgcaaac tcatcaacgg aatccgggac aaacagagcg
     1861 gaaagaccat tcttgatttc cttaagagcg acggattcgc taatcgcaac ttcatgcaac
     1921 ttatccatga tgattccctg acctttaagg aggacatcca gaaggcccaa gtgtctggac
     1981 aaggtgactc actgcacgag catatcgcaa atctggctgg ttcacccgct attaagaagg
     2041 gtattctcca gaccgtgaaa gtcgtggacg agctggtcaa ggtgatgggt cgccataaac
     2101 cagagaacat tgtcatcgag atggccaggg aaaaccagac tacccagaag ggacagaaga
     2161 acagcaggga gcggatgaaa agaattgagg aagggattaa ggagctcggg tcacagatcc
     2221 ttaaagagca cccggtggaa aacacccagc ttcagaatga gaagctctat ctgtactacc
     2281 ttcaaaatgg acgcgatatg tatgtggacc aagagcttga tatcaacagg ctctcagact
     2341 acgacgtgga ccatatcgtc cctcagagct tcctcaaaga cgactcaatt gacaataagg
     2401 tgctgactcg ctcagacaag aaccggggaa agtcagataa cgtgccctca gaggaagtcg
     2461 tgaaaaagat gaagaactat tggcgccagc ttctgaacgc aaagctgatc actcagcgga
     2521 agttcgacaa tctcactaag gctgagaggg gcggactgag cgaactggac aaagcaggat
     2581 tcattaaacg gcaacttgtg gagactcggc agattactaa acatgtcgcc caaatccttg
     2641 actcacgcat gaataccaag tacgacgaaa acgacaaact tatccgcgag gtgaaggtga
     2701 ttaccctgaa gtccaagctg gtcagcgatt tcagaaagga ctttcaattc tacaaagtgc
     2761 gggagatcaa taactatcat catgctcatg acgcatatct gaatgccgtg gtgggaaccg
     2821 ccctgatcaa gaagtaccca aagctggaaa gcgagttcgt gtacggagac tacaaggtct
     2881 acgacgtgcg caagatgatt gccaaatctg agcaggagat cggaaaggcc accgcaaagt
     2941 acttcttcta cagcaacatc atgaatttct tcaagaccga aatcaccctt gcaaacggtg
     3001 agatccggaa gaggccgctc atcgagacta atggggagac tggcgaaatc gtgtgggaca
     3061 agggcagaga tttcgctacc gtgcgcaaag tgctttctat gcctcaagtg aacatcgtga
     3121 agaaaaccga ggtgcaaacc ggaggctttt ctaaggaatc aatcctcccc aagcgcaact
     3181 ccgacaagct cattgcaagg aagaaggatt gggaccctaa gaagtacggc ggattcgatt
     3241 caccaactgt ggcttattct gtcctggtcg tggctaaggt ggaaaaagga aagtctaaga
     3301 agctcaagag cgtgaaggaa ctgctgggta tcaccattat ggagcgcagc tccttcgaga
     3361 agaacccaat tgactttctc gaagccaaag gttacaagga agtcaagaag gaccttatca
     3421 tcaagctccc aaagtatagc ctgttcgaac tggagaatgg gcggaagcgg atgctcgcct
     3481 ccgctggcga acttcagaag ggtaatgagc tggctctccc ctccaagtac gtgaatttcc
     3541 tctaccttgc aagccattac gagaagctga aggggagccc cgaggacaac gagcaaaagc
     3601 aactgtttgt ggagcagcat aagcattatc tggacgagat cattgagcag atttccgagt
     3661 tttctaaacg cgtcattctc gctgatgcca acctcgataa agtccttagc gcatacaata
     3721 agcacagaga caaaccaatt cgggagcagg ctgagaatat catccacctg ttcaccctca
     3781 ccaatcttgg tgcccctgcc gcattcaagt acttcgacac caccatcgac cggaaacgct
     3841 atacctccac caaagaagtg ctggacgcca ccctcatcca ccagagcatc accggacttt
     3901 acgaaactcg gattgacctc tcacagctcg gaggggatga gggagctgat ccaaaaaaga
     3961 agagaaaggt agatccaaaa aagaagagaa aggtataagg atcctaactc gagagtgctt
     4021 ttaactaaga attattagtc ttttctgctt attttttcat catagtttag aacactttat
     4081 attaacgaat agtttatgaa tctatttagg tttaaaaatt gatacagttt tataagttac
     4141 tttttcaaag actcgtgctg tctattgcat aatgcactgg aaggggaaaa aaaaggtgca
     4201 cacgcgtggc tttttcttga atttgcagtt tgaaaaatgc tgccaatgtc tttgaaaaga
     4261 taatgtatga ttatgctttc actcatattt atacagaaac ttgatgtttt ctttcgagta
     4321 tatacaaggt tattacatgt acgtttgaag tacaactcta gattttgtag tgccctcttg
     4381 ggctagcggt aaaggtgcgc attttttcac accctacaat gttctgttca aaagattttg
     4441 gtcaaacgct gtagaagtga aagttggtgc gcatgtttcg gcgttcgaaa cttctccgca
     4501 gtgaaagata aatgatcAAT GAATTCTGGG CAAAGTAgtt ttagagctag aaatagcaag
     4561 ttaaaataag gctagtccgt tatcaacttg aaaaagtggc accgagtcgg tgcttttgtt
     4621 ttttatgtct ggactgacaG CTGgatgtgG CTGaagttga gacgacgcac aaggtcaggg
     4681 cactcatgcg acaatcaact cgatgcatga tccgcaccat tgtcgagggg ccagcgtcaa
     4741 tagtgccgat gaccacagac ccggttaaga catagccgaa tggagccgcg ccgaccacag
     4801 aatgataact agtgcactgc agtacagcag tacagtttag cttgcctcgt ccccgccggg
     4861 tcacccggcc agcgacatgg aggcccagaa taccctcctt gacagtcttg acgtgcgcag
     4921 ctcaggggca tgatgtgact gtcgcccgta catttagccc atacatcccc atgtataatc
     4981 atttgcatcc atacattttg atggccgcac ggcgcgaagc aaaaattacg gctcctcgct
     5041 ccagacctgc gagcagggaa acgctcccct cacagacgcg ttgaattgtc cccacgccgc
     5101 gcccctgtag agaaatataa aaggttagga tttgccactg aggttcttct ttcatatact
     5161 tccttttaaa atcttgctag gatacagttc tcacatcaca tccgaacata aacaaaaatg
     5221 ggtactacct tagatgatac agcctacaga tacagaacat cagtccctgg tgatgctgaa
     5281 gcaattgagg ctttagacgg ttcattcacc accgacaccg tctttagagt aaccgccacc
     5341 ggtgatggat ttaccttaag agaagtccca gtcgaccctc cattaactaa agtctttcca
     5401 gatgatgaat ctgatgacga aagcgacgac ggagaagatg gtgacccaga ttcaagaact
     5461 ttcgtagcat acggtgatga cggtgatttg gctggttttg tagtcgtttc ttattcaggt
     5521 tggaatagaa ggttgaccgt tgaagatata gaagtcgccc cagagcatag aggtcatggt
     5581 gtaggaagag ctttgatggg tttggctaca gaatttgcaa gagagagagg agccggtcat
     5641 ttatggttag aagttactaa tgttaacgcc cctgctatcc atgcttatag aagaatgggt
     5701 ttcacattat gtggtttaga tactgcttta tatgatggaa cagcatctga cggtgaacag
     5761 gccttgtata tgtctatgcc ttgcccttaa agtaactgac aataaaaaga ttcttgtttt
     5821 caagaacttg tcatttgtat agttttttta tattgtagtt gttctatttt aatcaaatgt
     5881 tagcgtgatt tatatttttt ttcgcctcga catcatctgc ccagatgcga agttaagtgc
     5941 gcagaaagta atatcatgcg tcaatcgtat gtgaatgctg gtcgctatac tggagtatca
     6001 cgtgctataa aaataattat aatttaaatt ttttaatata aatatataaa ttaaaaatag
     6061 aaagtaaaaa aagaaattaa agaaaaaata gtttttgttt tccgaagatg taaaagactc
     6121 tagggggatc gccaacaaat actacctttt atcttgctct tcctgctctc aggtattaat
     6181 gccgaattgt ttcatcttgt ctgtgtagaa aaccacacac gaaaatcctg tgattttaca
     6241 ttttacttat cgttaatcga atgtatatct atttaatctg cttttcttgt ctaataaata
     6301 tatatgtaaa gtacgctttt tgttgaaatt ttttaaacct ttgtttattt ttttttcttc
     6361 attccgtaac tcttctacct tctttattta ctttctaaaa tccaaataca aaacataaaa
     6421 ataaataaac acagagtaaa ttcccaaatt attccatcat taaaagatac gaggcgcgtg
     6481 taagttacag gcaagcgatc cgtcccgagc ggccgcgtgt tacaaccaat taaccaattc
     6541 tgattagaaa aactcatcga gcatcaaatg aaactgcaat ttattcatat caggattatc
     6601 aataccatat ttttgaaaaa gccgtttctg taatgaagga gaaaactcac cgaggcagtt
     6661 ccataggatg gcaagatcct ggtatcggtc tgcgattccg actcgtccaa catcaataca
     6721 acctattaat ttcccctcgt caaaaataag gttatcaagt gagaaatcac catgagtgac
     6781 gactgaatcc ggtgagaatg gcaaaagctt atgcatttct ttccagactt gttcaacagg
     6841 ccagccatta cgctcgtcat caaaatcact cgcatcaacc aaaccgttat tcattcgtga
     6901 ttgcgcctga gcgaggcgaa atacgcgatc gctgttaaaa ggacaattac aaacaggaat
     6961 cgaatgcaac cggcgcagga acactgccag cgcatcaaca atattttcac ctgaatcagg
     7021 atattcttct aatacctgga atgctgtttt cccggggatc gcagtggtga gtaaccatgc
     7081 atcatcagga gtacggataa aatgcttgat ggtcggaaga ggcataaatt ccgtcagcca
     7141 gtttagtctg accatctcat ctgtaacatc attggcaacg ctacctttgc catgtttcag
     7201 aaacaactct ggcgcatcgg gcttcccata caatcgatag attgtcgcac ctgattgccc
     7261 gacattatcg cgagcccatt tatacccata taaatcagca tccatgttgg aatttaatcg
     7321 cggcctggag caagacgttt cccgttgaat atggctcata acaccccttg tattactgtt
     7381 tatgtaagca gacagtttta ttgttcatga tgatatattt ttatcttgtg caatgtaaca
     7441 tcagagattt tgagacacaa cgtggctttg ttgaataaat cgaacttttg ctgagttgaa
     7501 ggatcagtca tgaccaaaat cccttaacgt gagttttcgt tccactgagc gtcagacccc
     7561 gtagaaaaga tcaaaggatc ttcttgagat cctttttttc tgcgcgtaat ctgctgcttg
     7621 caaacaaaaa aaccaccgct accagcggtg gtttgtttgc cggatcaaga gctaccaact
     7681 ctttttccga aggtaactgg cttcagcaga gcgcagatac caaatactgt tcttctagtg
     7741 tagccgtagt taggccacca cttcaagaac tctgtagcac cgcctacata cctcgctctg
     7801 ctaatcctgt taccagtggc tgctgccagt ggcgataagt cgtgtcttac cgggttggac
     7861 tcaagacgat agttaccgga taaggcgcag cggtcgggct gaacgggggg ttcgtgcaca
     7921 cagcccagct tggagcgaac gacctacacc gaactgagat acctacagcg tgagctatga
     7981 gaaagcgcca cgcttcccga agggagaaag gcggacaggt atccggtaag cggcagggtc
     8041 ggaacaggag agcgcacgag ggagcttcca gggggaaacg cctggtatct ttatagtcct
     8101 gtcgggtttc gccacctctg acttgagcgt cgatttttgt gatgctcgtc aggggggcgg
     8161 agcctatgga aaaacgccag caacgcggcc tttttacggt tcctggcctt ttgctggcct
     8221 tttgctcaca tgttctttcc tgcgttatcc cctgattctg tggataaccg tgcCCCTgaa
     8281 ttcgcatcta gaacggggtc atcacggctc atcatgcgcc aaacaaatgt gtgcaataca
     8341 cgctcggatg actgcatgat gaccgcactg actggggaca gcagatccac ctaagcctgt
     8401 gagagaagca gacacccgac agatcaaggc agttacgtct caccaaacca gatgtcaaca
     8461 cagctacaac gcacccatga accacacggt tagtccaaaa ggggcagttc agattccaga
     8521 tgcgggaatt agcttgctgc caccctcacc tcactaacgc tgcggtgtgc ggatacttca
     8581 tgctatttat agacgcgcgt gtcggaatca gcacgcgcaa gaaccaaatg ggaaaatcgg
     8641 aatgggtcca gaactgcttt gagtgctggc tattggcgtc tgatttccgt tttgggaatc
     8701 ctttgccgcg cgcccctctc aaaactccgc acaagtccca gaaagcggga aagaaataaa
     8761 acgccaccaa aaaaaaaaaa ataaaagcca atcctcgaag cgtgggtggt aggccctgga
     8821 ttatcccgta caagtatttc tcaggagtaa aaaaaccgtt tgttttggaa tttcccattt
     8881 cgcggccacc tacgccgcta tctttgcaac aactatctgc gataactcag caaattttgc
     8941 atattcgtgt tgcagtattg cgataatggg agtcttactt ccaacataac ggcagaaaga
     9001 aatgtgagaa aattttgcat cctttgcctc cgttcaagta tataaagtcg gcatgcttga
     9061 taatctttct ttccatccta cattgttcta attattctta ttctccttta ttctttccta
     9121 acataccaag aaattaatct tctgtcattc gcttaaacac tatatcaata aagatctatg
     9181 gacaagaagt attctatcgg actggatatc gggactaata gcgtcgggtg ggccgtgatc
     9241 actgacgagt acaaggtgcc ctctaagaag ttcaaggtgc tcgggaacac cgaccggcat
     9301 tccatcaaga aaaatctgat cggagctctc ctctttgatt cag
//
