# Supplementary material for: Programming Probiotics: Diet-responsive gene expression and colonization control in engineered S. boulardii
Source: bioRxiv preprint, doi:10.1101/2023.11.17.567539, version 1 (2023-11-17)
Supplement: Dataset S3 [file 567539_file03.zip › Yeast IS GenBank/Plasmids/isa086-234-gfp-dropout-int-1-ura-ampr-cole1.gb]

LOCUS       ISA086_234_GFP_dropout, 5121 bp ds-DNA     circular     13-NOV-2023
DEFINITION  .
FEATURES             Location/Qualifiers
     promoter        complement(1..131)
                     /label="AmpR Promoter"
     rep_origin      complement(132..895)
                     /label="ColE1"
     primer          846..873
                     /label="ISApr001"
                     /note="sequence: ttgctcacatgttctttcctgcgttatc"
     primer          864..892
                     /label="ISApr016"
                     /note="sequence: ctgcgttatcccctgattctgtggataac"
     primer          908..927
                     /label="ISApr047"
                     /note="sequence: CCCAGTTGTTTGTAGCTGGT"
     misc_feature    908..1307
                     /label="Site 1 5' arm"
     primer          complement(1287..1307)
                     /label="ISapr048"
                     /note="sequence: TGGACCCTTAAAAGGCAAATC"
     primer          1358..1376
                     /label="ISApr305"
                     /note="sequence: TGGTAGAGCCACAAACAGC"
     primer          1358..1377
                     /label="ISApr310"
                     /note="sequence: TGGTAGAGCCACAAACAGCC"
     primer          1358..1377
                     /label="SPCqpr673"
                     /note="sequence: tggtagagccacaaacagcc"
     misc_feature    1358..1500
                     /label="ConS"
     primer          complement(1419..1439)
                     /label="SPCpr090"
                     /note="sequence: ccgtcgtgagttcgtgtcatc"
     primer          complement(1446..1472)
                     /label="SPCqpr744"
                     /note="sequence: agtgtctgtactgtgggttaatgtctg"
     primer          complement(1471..1490)
                     /label="SPCqpr742"
                     /note="sequence: gaattgccacgttgtcgcag"
     primer          complement(1479..1500)
                     /label="SPCqpr674"
                     /note="sequence: gtattgcgacgaattgccacgt"
     promoter        1512..1641
                     /label="BBa_J72163 GlpT Promoter"
     RBS             1642..1677
                     /label="sfGFP Ribosome Binding Site"
     CDS             1678..2394
                     /label="sfGFP"
     terminator      2395..2523
                     /label="BBa_B0015 Terminator"
     primer          complement(2454..2475)
                     /label="ISApr106"
                     /note="sequence: agagagcgttcaccgacaaaca"
     primer          complement(2456..2479)
                     /label="ISApr119"
                     /note="sequence: tagtagagagcgttcaccgacaaa"
     primer          2483..2501
                     /label="ISApr120"
                     /note="sequence: tcacactggctcaccttcg"
     primer          2485..2504
                     /label="ISApr105"
                     /note="sequence: acactggctcaccttcgggt"
     primer          2535..2555
                     /label="SPCqpr685"
                     /note="sequence: gaaatctgctcgtcagtggtg"
     primer          complement(2535..2557)
                     /label="ISApr1108"
                     /note="sequence: agcaccactgacgagcagatttc"
     misc_feature    2535..2677
                     /label="ConE"
     primer          2546..2566
                     /label="SPCqpr741"
                     /note="sequence: gtcagtggtgctcacactgac"
     primer          complement(2551..2570)
                     /label="JSpr027"
                     /note="sequence: attcgtcagtgtgagcacca"
     primer          2561..2588
                     /label="SPCqpr743"
                     /note="sequence: actgacgaatcatgtacagatcataccg"
     primer          2578..2600
                     /label="SPCpr372"
                     /note="sequence: agatcataccgatgactgcctgg"
     primer          2580..2599
                     /label="DDpr014"
                     /note="sequence: atcataccgatgactgcctg"
     promoter        2729..2905
                     /label="URA3 Promoter"
     CDS             2906..3709
                     /label="URA3"
     terminator      3710..3787
                     /label="URA3 Terminator"
     primer          complement(3789..3814)
                     /label="ISApr040"
                     /note="sequence: tgccacaggtctcGgcagtggattcaagtgctctact"
     primer          3812..3832
                     /label="ISApr049"
                     /note="sequence: CGATGGATGATGATTGGTTCT"
     misc_feature    3812..4154
                     /label="Site 1 3' arm"
     primer          complement(4135..4154)
                     /label="ISApr050"
                     /note="sequence: TTGTTGGCATTCCATTGTTG"
     primer          4167..4195
                     /label="ISApr117"
                     /note="sequence: gattatcaaaaaggatcttcacctagatc"
     terminator      complement(4167..4263)
                     /label="AmpR Terminator"
     CDS             complement(4264..5121)
                     /label="AmpR"
     primer          complement(4269..4296)
                     /label="ISApr004"
                     /note="sequence: gctgagataggtgcctcactgattaagc"
     primer          complement(4269..4296)
                     /label="DD pr005"
                     /note="sequence: gctgagataggtgcctcactgattaagc"
ORIGIN
        1 actcttcctt tttcaatatt attgaagcat ttatcagggt tattgtctca tgagcggata
       61 catatttgaa tgtatttaga aaaataaaca aataggggtt ccgcgcacat ttccccgaaa
      121 agtgccacct gtcatgacca aaatccctta acgtgagttt tcgttccact gagcgtcaga
      181 ccccgtagaa aagatcaaag gatcttcttg agatcctttt tttctgcgcg taatctgctg
      241 cttgcaaaca aaaaaaccac cgctaccagc ggtggtttgt ttgccggatc aagagctacc
      301 aactcttttt ccgaaggtaa ctggcttcag cagagcgcag ataccaaata ctgttcttct
      361 agtgtagccg tagttaggcc accacttcaa gaactctgta gcaccgccta catacctcgc
      421 tctgctaatc ctgttaccag tggctgctgc cagtggcgat aagtcgtgtc ttaccgggtt
      481 ggactcaaga cgatagttac cggataaggc gcagcggtcg ggctgaacgg ggggttcgtg
      541 cacacagccc agcttggagc gaacgaccta caccgaactg agatacctac agcgtgagct
      601 atgagaaagc gccacgcttc ccgaagggag aaaggcggac aggtatccgg taagcggcag
      661 ggtcggaaca ggagagcgca cgagggagct tccaggggga aacgcctggt atctttatag
      721 tcctgtcggg tttcgccacc tctgacttga gcgtcgattt ttgtgatgct cgtcaggggg
      781 gcggagccta tggaaaaacg ccagcaacgc ggccttttta cggttcctgg ccttttgctg
      841 gccttttgct cacatgttct ttcctgcgtt atcccctgat tctgtggata accgtgcggc
      901 cgcccctCCC AGTTGTTTGT AGCTGGTGCA TATTTAGCGG CAATTCTCTG TTGCGTAAAT
      961 GAAAATATTA ATGTAAACAA AAAAAGACCA AAACATTTTA GCAGTGTAAG AAGGTGTACT
     1021 GATACAAAAT GTGTTTAGAG TCTACTGATA TGTTACTGGC CGTTCGTTGG GAAAAAAATG
     1081 CTGTATCATT TATTAATCAA AAGCGACTTT TGGTGGAATA TTATGATATG TGTTGTTAAA
     1141 ATATGACGTA ATTTTAGAAT TGTCTGATTC GTATTCAGAT TTGGTGAAGG AATAACGCAG
     1201 AGTTGACAAT TTAATAGAAT GGATTAATCG TAATCTTCAG AAACGTAGAA AAAGAAAAAC
     1261 AATTAAAACA TTATATTAAG ATTATTGATT TGCCTTTTAA GGGTCCAgcc cacatggata
     1321 acattacccc tgaattcgca tctagactga tgagacgtgg tagagccaca aacagccggt
     1381 acaagcaacg atctccagga ccatctgaat catgcgcgga tgacacgaac tcacgacggc
     1441 gatcacagac attaacccac agtacagaca ctgcgacaac gtggcaattc gtcgcaatac
     1501 aacgtgagac cgaaagtgaa acgtgatttc atgcgtcatt ttgaacattt tgtaaatctt
     1561 atttaataat gtgtgcggca attcacattt aatttatgaa tgttttctta acatcgcggc
     1621 aactcaagaa acggcaggtt cggatcttag ctactagaga aagaggagaa atactagatg
     1681 cgtaaaggcg aagagctgtt cactggtgtc gtccctattc tggtggaact ggatggtgat
     1741 gtcaacggtc ataagttttc cgtgcgtggc gagggtgaag gtgacgcaac taatggtaaa
     1801 ctgacgctga agttcatctg tactactggt aaactgccgg ttccttggcc gactctggta
     1861 acgacgctga cttatggtgt tcagtgcttt gctcgttatc cggaccatat gaagcagcat
     1921 gacttcttca agtccgccat gccggaaggc tatgtgcagg aacgcacgat ttcctttaag
     1981 gatgacggca cgtacaaaac gcgtgcggaa gtgaaatttg aaggcgatac cctggtaaac
     2041 cgcattgagc tgaaaggcat tgactttaaa gaggacggca atatcctggg ccataagctg
     2101 gaatacaatt ttaacagcca caatgtttac atcaccgccg ataaacaaaa aaatggcatt
     2161 aaagcgaatt ttaaaattcg ccacaacgtg gaggatggca gcgtgcagct ggctgatcac
     2221 taccagcaaa acactccaat cggtgatggt cctgttctgc tgccagacaa tcactatctg
     2281 agcacgcaaa gcgttctgtc taaagatccg aacgagaaac gcgatcatat ggttctgctg
     2341 gagttcgtaa ccgcagcggg catcacgcat ggtatggatg aactgtacaa atgaccaggc
     2401 atcaaataaa acgaaaggct cagtcgaaag actgggcctt tcgttttatc tgttgtttgt
     2461 cggtgaacgc tctctactag agtcacactg gctcaccttc gggtgggcct ttctgcgttt
     2521 ataggtctca gctggaaatc tgctcgtcag tggtgctcac actgacgaat catgtacaga
     2581 tcataccgat gactgcctgg cgactcacaa ctaagcaaga cagccggaac cagcgccggc
     2641 gaacaccact gcatatatgg catatcacaa cagtccacgt ctcaagcagt tacagagatg
     2701 ttacgaacca ctagtgcact gcagtacacg gtttccttga aatttttttg attcggtaat
     2761 ctccgaacag aaggaagaac gaaggaagga gcacagactt agattggtat atatacgcat
     2821 atgtagtgtt gaagaaacat gaaattgccc agtattctta acccaactgc acagaacaaa
     2881 aacgtgcagg aaacgaagat aaatcatgtc gaaagctaca tataaggaac gtgctgctac
     2941 tcatcctagt cctgttgctg ccaagctatt taatatcatg cacgaaaagc aaacaaactt
     3001 gtgtgcttca ttggatgttc gtaccaccaa ggaattactg gagttagttg aagcattagg
     3061 tcccaaaatt tgtttactaa aaacacatgt ggatatcttg actgattttt ccatggaggg
     3121 cacagttaag ccgctaaagg cattatccgc caagtacaat tttttactct tcgaggacag
     3181 aaaatttgct gacattggta atacagtcaa attgcagtac tctgcgggtg tatacagaat
     3241 agcagaatgg gcagacatta cgaatgcaca cggtgtggtg ggcccaggta ttgttagcgg
     3301 tttgaagcag gcggcagaag aagtaacaaa ggaacctaga ggccttttga tgttagcaga
     3361 attgtcatgc aagggctccc tatctactgg agaatatact aagggtactg ttgacattgc
     3421 gaagagcgac aaagattttg ttatcggctt tattgctcaa agagacatgg gtggaagaga
     3481 tgaaggttac gattggttga ttatgacacc cggtgtgggt ttagatgaca agggagatgc
     3541 attgggtcaa cagtatagaa ccgtggatga tgtggtttct acaggatctg acattattat
     3601 tgttggaaga ggactatttg caaagggaag ggatgctaag gtagagggtg aacgttacag
     3661 aaaagcaggc tgggaagcat atttgagaag atgcggccag caaaactaaa aaactgtatt
     3721 ataagtaaat gcatgtatac taaactcaca aattagagct tcaatttaat tatatcagtt
     3781 attacccgag tagagcactt gaatccactg cCGATGGATG ATGATTGGTT CTTATCATAA
     3841 TTTGATTTCG GCAGAAGCAA TATTAGAGGT ATTGTTGTAA CGAAATTCCA ATGTCATCTG
     3901 CTTAGTATTA TTAATGTTAC CTGAATATTA TCACATGCCG CTTAAAAATG TGTTATAAGT
     3961 ATTAAAATCT AGTGAAAGTT GAAATGTAAT CTAATAGGAT AATGAAACAT ATGAAACGGA
     4021 ATGAGGAATA ATCGTTGTAT TACAATGTAG AGATATTGAT TTCATTTTGA GGATTCCTAT
     4081 ATTCTTGGGG AGAACTTCTA CTATATTCTG TATACATGAT ATAATAGCCT CTACCAACAA
     4141 TGGAATGCCA ACAAccgagc ggccgcgatt atcaaaaagg atcttcacct agatcctttt
     4201 aaattaaaaa tgaagtttta aatcaatcta aagtatatat gagtaaactt ggtctgacag
     4261 ttaccaatgc ttaatcagtg aggcacctat ctcagcgatc tgtctatttc gttcatccat
     4321 agttgcctga ctccccgtcg tgtagataac tacgatacgg gagggcttac catctggccc
     4381 cagtgctgca atgataccgc gggacccacg ctcaccggct ccagatttat cagcaataaa
     4441 ccagccagcc ggaagggccg agcgcagaag tggtcctgca actttatccg cctccatcca
     4501 gtctattaat tgttgccggg aagctagagt aagtagttcg ccagttaata gtttgcgcaa
     4561 cgttgttgcc attgctacag gcatcgtggt gtcacgctcg tcgtttggta tggcttcatt
     4621 cagctccggt tcccaacgat caaggcgagt tacatgatcc cccatgttgt gcaaaaaagc
     4681 ggttagctcc ttcggtcctc cgatcgttgt cagaagtaag ttggccgcag tgttatcact
     4741 catggttatg gcagcactgc ataattctct tactgtcatg ccatccgtaa gatgcttttc
     4801 tgtgactggt gagtactcaa ccaagtcatt ctgagaatag tgtatgcggc gaccgagttg
     4861 ctcttgcccg gcgtcaatac gggataatac cgcgccacat agcagaactt taaaagtgct
     4921 catcattgga aaacgttctt cggggcgaaa actctcaagg atcttaccgc tgttgagatc
     4981 cagttcgatg taacccactc gtgcacccaa ctgatcttca gcatctttta ctttcaccag
     5041 cgtttctggg tgagcaaaaa caggaaggca aaatgccgca aaaaagggaa taagggcgac
     5101 acggaaatgt tgaatactca t
//
