# Supplementary material for: Programming Probiotics: Diet-responsive gene expression and colonization control in engineered S. boulardii
Source: bioRxiv preprint, doi:10.1101/2023.11.17.567539, version 1 (2023-11-17)
Supplement: Dataset S3 [file 567539_file03.zip › Yeast IS GenBank/Plasmids/djh103-ptet-cafbfp-teno1-ura-2micron-ampr.gb]

LOCUS       DJH103_pTET_CaFbFP,_tEN 5080 bp ds-DNA     circular     31-OCT-2023
DEFINITION  .
FEATURES             Location/Qualifiers
     rep_origin      172..209
                     /label="FRT site"
     terminator      complement(222..318)
                     /label="AmpR Terminator"
     CDS             complement(319..1176)
                     /label="AmpR"
     promoter        complement(1177..1307)
                     /label="AmpR Promoter"
     rep_origin      complement(1308..2071)
                     /label="ColE1"
     misc_feature    2099..2241
                     /label="ConS"
     misc_feature    2278..2385
                     /label="pTET"
     misc_feature    2392..2805
                     /label="CaFbFP"
     terminator      2824..3048
                     /label="ScENO1 Terminator"
     misc_feature    3064..3206
                     /label="ConE"
     promoter        3226..3402
                     /label="ScURA3 Promoter"
     CDS             3403..4206
                     /label="URA3"
     terminator      4207..4284
                     /label="ScURA3 Terminator"
     rep_origin      4289..171
                     /label="2micron"
ORIGIN
        1 atgggtaggt tatataggga tatagcacag agatatatag caaagagata cttttgagca
       61 atgtttgtgg aagcggtatt cgcaatattt tagtagctcg ttacagtccg gtgcgttttt
      121 ggttttttga aagtgcgtca tcagagcgct tttggttttc aaaagcgctc tgaagttcct
      181 atactttcta gctagagaat aggaacttcc cgagcggccg cgattatcaa aaaggatctt
      241 cacctagatc cttttaaatt aaaaatgaag ttttaaatca atctaaagta tatatgagta
      301 aacttggtct gacagttacc aatgcttaat cagtgaggca cctatctcag cgatctgtct
      361 atttcgttca tccatagttg cctgactccc cgtcgtgtag ataactacga tacgggaggg
      421 cttaccatct ggccccagtg ctgcaatgat accgcgggac ccacgctcac cggctccaga
      481 tttatcagca ataaaccagc cagccggaag ggccgagcgc agaagtggtc ctgcaacttt
      541 atccgcctcc atccagtcta ttaattgttg ccgggaagct agagtaagta gttcgccagt
      601 taatagtttg cgcaacgttg ttgccattgc tacaggcatc gtggtgtcac gctcgtcgtt
      661 tggtatggct tcattcagct ccggttccca acgatcaagg cgagttacat gatcccccat
      721 gttgtgcaaa aaagcggtta gctccttcgg tcctccgatc gttgtcagaa gtaagttggc
      781 cgcagtgtta tcactcatgg ttatggcagc actgcataat tctcttactg tcatgccatc
      841 cgtaagatgc ttttctgtga ctggtgagta ctcaaccaag tcattctgag aatagtgtat
      901 gcggcgaccg agttgctctt gcccggcgtc aatacgggat aataccgcgc cacatagcag
      961 aactttaaaa gtgctcatca ttggaaaacg ttcttcgggg cgaaaactct caaggatctt
     1021 accgctgttg agatccagtt cgatgtaacc cactcgtgca cccaactgat cttcagcatc
     1081 ttttactttc accagcgttt ctgggtgagc aaaaacagga aggcaaaatg ccgcaaaaaa
     1141 gggaataagg gcgacacgga aatgttgaat actcatactc ttcctttttc aatattattg
     1201 aagcatttat cagggttatt gtctcatgag cggatacata tttgaatgta tttagaaaaa
     1261 taaacaaata ggggttccgc gcacatttcc ccgaaaagtg ccacctgtca tgaccaaaat
     1321 cccttaacgt gagttttcgt tccactgagc gtcagacccc gtagaaaaga tcaaaggatc
     1381 ttcttgagat cctttttttc tgcgcgtaat ctgctgcttg caaacaaaaa aaccaccgct
     1441 accagcggtg gtttgtttgc cggatcaaga gctaccaact ctttttccga aggtaactgg
     1501 cttcagcaga gcgcagatac caaatactgt tcttctagtg tagccgtagt taggccacca
     1561 cttcaagaac tctgtagcac cgcctacata cctcgctctg ctaatcctgt taccagtggc
     1621 tgctgccagt ggcgataagt cgtgtcttac cgggttggac tcaagacgat agttaccgga
     1681 taaggcgcag cggtcgggct gaacgggggg ttcgtgcaca cagcccagct tggagcgaac
     1741 gacctacacc gaactgagat acctacagcg tgagctatga gaaagcgcca cgcttcccga
     1801 agggagaaag gcggacaggt atccggtaag cggcagggtc ggaacaggag agcgcacgag
     1861 ggagcttcca gggggaaacg cctggtatct ttatagtcct gtcgggtttc gccacctctg
     1921 acttgagcgt cgatttttgt gatgctcgtc aggggggcgg agcctatgga aaaacgccag
     1981 caacgcggcc tttttacggt tcctggcctt ttgctggcct tttgctcaca tgttctttcc
     2041 tgcgttatcc cctgattctg tggataaccg tgcggccgcc cctgaattcg catctagatg
     2101 gtagagccac aaacagccgg tacaagcaac gatctccagg accatctgaa tcatgcgcgg
     2161 atgacacgaa ctcacgacgg cgatcacaga cattaaccca cagtacagac actgcgacaa
     2221 cgtggcaatt cgtcgcaata ccgtctcact gaactggccg ataattgcag acgaacgTTT
     2281 TTTTGTTTTT TATTTTTTGC GGTATAAAAA TCCCTATCAG TGATAGAGAT TTTCTTTTTT
     2341 TTTTATTTTT CCCTATCAGT GATAGAGAAT ATCAAGCTAC AAAAAagatc tATGGCTTCA
     2401 TTTCAATCAT TTGGTATTCC AGGTCAATTG GAAGTTATTA AAAAAGCTTT GGATCATGTT
     2461 AGAGTTGGTG TTGTTATTAC TGATCCAGCT TTGGAAGATA ATCCAATTGT TTATGTTAAT
     2521 CAAGGTTTTG TTCAAATGAC TGGTTATGAA ACTGAAGAAA TTTTGGGTAA AAATGCTAGA
     2581 TTTTTGCAAG GTAAACATAC TGATCCAGCT GAAGTTGATA ATATTAGAAC TGCTTTGCAA
     2641 AATAAAGAAC CAGTTACTGT TCAAATTCAA AATTATAAAA AAGATGGTAC TATGTTTTGG
     2701 AATGAATTGA ATATTGATCC AATGGAAATT GAAGATAAAA CTTATTTTGT TGGTATTCAA
     2761 AATGATATTA CTAAACAAAA AGAATATGAA AAATTGTTGG AATAAagatc ATCCtaactc
     2821 gagagctttt gattaagcct tctagtccaa aaaacacgtt tttttgtcat ttatttcatt
     2881 ttcttagaat agtttagttt attcatttta tagtcacgaa tgttttatga ttctatatag
     2941 ggttgcaaac aagcattttt cattttatgt taaaacaatt tcaggtttac cttttattct
     3001 gcttgtggtg acgcgtgtat ccgcccgctc ttttggtcac ccatgtatgc tgagcatgag
     3061 acggaaatct gctcgtcagt ggtgctcaca ctgacgaatc atgtacagat cataccgatg
     3121 actgcctggc gactcacaac taagcaagac agccggaacc agcgccggcg aacaccactg
     3181 catatatggc atatcacaac agtccaacta gtgcactgca gtacacggtt tccttgaaat
     3241 ttttttgatt cggtaatctc cgaacagaag gaagaacgaa ggaaggagca cagacttaga
     3301 ttggtatata tacgcatatg tagtgttgaa gaaacatgaa attgcccagt attcttaacc
     3361 caactgcaca gaacaaaaac gtgcaggaaa cgaagataaa tcatgtcgaa agctacatat
     3421 aaggaacgtg ctgctactca tcctagtcct gttgctgcca agctatttaa tatcatgcac
     3481 gaaaagcaaa caaacttgtg tgcttcattg gatgttcgta ccaccaagga attactggag
     3541 ttagttgaag cattaggtcc caaaatttgt ttactaaaaa cacatgtgga tatcttgact
     3601 gatttttcca tggagggcac agttaagccg ctaaaggcat tatccgccaa gtacaatttt
     3661 ttactcttcg aggacagaaa atttgctgac attggtaata cagtcaaatt gcagtactct
     3721 gcgggtgtat acagaatagc agaatgggca gacattacga atgcacacgg tgtggtgggc
     3781 ccaggtattg ttagcggttt gaagcaggcg gcagaagaag taacaaagga acctagaggc
     3841 cttttgatgt tagcagaatt gtcatgcaag ggctccctat ctactggaga atatactaag
     3901 ggtactgttg acattgcgaa gagcgacaaa gattttgtta tcggctttat tgctcaaaga
     3961 gacatgggtg gaagagatga aggttacgat tggttgatta tgacacccgg tgtgggttta
     4021 gatgacaagg gagatgcatt gggtcaacag tatagaaccg tggatgatgt ggtttctaca
     4081 ggatctgaca ttattattgt tggaagagga ctatttgcaa agggaaggga tgctaaggta
     4141 gagggtgaac gttacagaaa agcaggctgg gaagcatatt tgagaagatg cggccagcaa
     4201 aactaaaaaa ctgtattata agtaaatgca tgtatactaa actcacaaat tagagcttca
     4261 atttaattat atcagttatt acccgagtaa cgaagcatct gtgcttcatt ttgtagaaca
     4321 aaaatgcaac gcgagagcgc taatttttca aacaaagaat ctgagctgca tttttacaga
     4381 acagaaatgc aacgcgaaag cgctatttta ccaacgaaga atctgtgctt catttttgta
     4441 aaacaaaaat gcaacgcgag agcgctaatt tttcaaacaa agaatctgag ctgcattttt
     4501 acagaacaga aatgcaacgc gagagcgcta ttttaccaac aaagaatcta tacttctttt
     4561 ttgttctaca aaaatgcatc ccgagagcgc tatttttcta acaaagcatc ttagattact
     4621 ttttttctcc tttgtgcgct ctataatgca gtctcttgat aactttttgc actgtaggtc
     4681 cgttaaggtt agaagaaggc tactttggtg tctattttct cttccataaa aaaagcctga
     4741 ctccacttcc cgcgtttact gattactagc gaagctgcgg gtgcattttt tcaagataaa
     4801 ggcatccccg attatattct ataccgatgt ggattgcgca tactttgtga acagaaagtg
     4861 atagcgttga tgattcttca ttggtcagaa aattatgaac ggtttcttct attttgtctc
     4921 tatatactac gtataggaaa tgtttacatt ttcgtattgt tttcgattca ctctatgaat
     4981 agttcttact acaatttttt tgtctaaaga gtaatactag agataaacat aaaaaatgta
     5041 gaggtcgagt ttagatgcaa gttcaaggag cgaaaggtgg
//
