# Supplementary material for: Programming Probiotics: Diet-responsive gene expression and colonization control in engineered S. boulardii
Source: bioRxiv preprint, doi:10.1101/2023.11.17.567539, version 1 (2023-11-17)
Supplement: Dataset S3 [file 567539_file03.zip › Yeast IS GenBank/Plasmids/isa1149-pgal-nanoluc-ttdh1-ura-2micron-ampr-cole1.gb]

LOCUS       ISA1149,_pGAL,_NanoLuc, 5601 bp ds-DNA     circular     13-NOV-2023
DEFINITION  .
FEATURES             Location/Qualifiers
     misc_feature    12..154
                     /label="ConE"
     primer          complement(79..101)
                     /label="ISApr1242"
                     /note="sequence: gctgtcttgcttagttgtgagtc"
     primer          complement(129..154)
                     /label="ISApr1331"
                     /note="sequence: tggactgttgtgatatgccatatatg"
     promoter        174..350
                     /label="ScURA3 Promoter"
     CDS             351..1154
                     /label="URA3"
     terminator      1155..1232
                     /label="ScURA3 Terminator"
     rep_origin      1237..2199
                     /label="2micron"
     rep_origin      2200..2237
                     /label="FRT site"
     terminator      complement(2250..2346)
                     /label="AmpR Terminator"
     CDS             complement(2347..3204)
                     /label="AmpR"
     promoter        complement(3205..3335)
                     /label="AmpR Promoter"
     rep_origin      complement(3336..4099)
                     /label="ColE1"
     primer          3957..3982
                     /label="DD pr007"
                     /note="sequence: gtcgatttttgtgatgctcgtcaggg"
     primer          4127..4146
                     /label="ISApr310"
                     /note="sequence: TGGTAGAGCCACAAACAGCC"
     primer          complement(4127..4146)
                     /label="DJHpr080"
                     /note="sequence: ggctgtttgtggctctacca"
     misc_feature    4127..4269
                     /label="ConS"
     primer          complement(4247..4269)
                     /label="ISApr1324"
                     /note="sequence: gtattgcgacgaattgccacgtt"
     primer          4257..4289
                     /label="DJHpr097"
                     /note="sequence: GCTGTTTGTGGCTCTACCAcgtctcactgaactggccga"
     promoter        4306..4838
                     /label="ScGAL1 Promoter"
     misc_feature    4845..5360
                     /label="NanoLuc"
     CDS             4845..5360
                     /label="Translation 4845-5360"
                     /translation="MVFTLEDFVGDWRQTAGYNLDQVLEQGGVSSLFQNLGVSVTPIQRIVLSGENGLKIDIHVIIPYEGLSGDQMGQIEKIFKVVYPVDDHHFKVILHYGTLVIDGVTPNMIDYFGRPYEGIAVFDGKKITVTGTLWNGNKIIDERLINPDGSLLFRVTINGVTGWRLCERILA*"
     terminator      5374..5597
                     /label="ScTDH1 Terminator"
ORIGIN
        1 agcatgagac ggaaatctgc tcgtcagtgg tgctcacact gacgaatcat gtacagatca
       61 taccgatgac tgcctggcga ctcacaacta agcaagacag ccggaaccag cgccggcgaa
      121 caccactgca tatatggcat atcacaacag tccaactagt gcactgcagt acacggtttc
      181 cttgaaattt ttttgattcg gtaatctccg aacagaagga agaacgaagg aaggagcaca
      241 gacttagatt ggtatatata cgcatatgta gtgttgaaga aacatgaaat tgcccagtat
      301 tcttaaccca actgcacaga acaaaaacgt gcaggaaacg aagataaatc atgtcgaaag
      361 ctacatataa ggaacgtgct gctactcatc ctagtcctgt tgctgccaag ctatttaata
      421 tcatgcacga aaagcaaaca aacttgtgtg cttcattgga tgttcgtacc accaaggaat
      481 tactggagtt agttgaagca ttaggtccca aaatttgttt actaaaaaca catgtggata
      541 tcttgactga tttttccatg gagggcacag ttaagccgct aaaggcatta tccgccaagt
      601 acaatttttt actcttcgag gacagaaaat ttgctgacat tggtaataca gtcaaattgc
      661 agtactctgc gggtgtatac agaatagcag aatgggcaga cattacgaat gcacacggtg
      721 tggtgggccc aggtattgtt agcggtttga agcaggcggc agaagaagta acaaaggaac
      781 ctagaggcct tttgatgtta gcagaattgt catgcaaggg ctccctatct actggagaat
      841 atactaaggg tactgttgac attgcgaaga gcgacaaaga ttttgttatc ggctttattg
      901 ctcaaagaga catgggtgga agagatgaag gttacgattg gttgattatg acacccggtg
      961 tgggtttaga tgacaaggga gatgcattgg gtcaacagta tagaaccgtg gatgatgtgg
     1021 tttctacagg atctgacatt attattgttg gaagaggact atttgcaaag ggaagggatg
     1081 ctaaggtaga gggtgaacgt tacagaaaag caggctggga agcatatttg agaagatgcg
     1141 gccagcaaaa ctaaaaaact gtattataag taaatgcatg tatactaaac tcacaaatta
     1201 gagcttcaat ttaattatat cagttattac ccgagtaacg aagcatctgt gcttcatttt
     1261 gtagaacaaa aatgcaacgc gagagcgcta atttttcaaa caaagaatct gagctgcatt
     1321 tttacagaac agaaatgcaa cgcgaaagcg ctattttacc aacgaagaat ctgtgcttca
     1381 tttttgtaaa acaaaaatgc aacgcgagag cgctaatttt tcaaacaaag aatctgagct
     1441 gcatttttac agaacagaaa tgcaacgcga gagcgctatt ttaccaacaa agaatctata
     1501 cttctttttt gttctacaaa aatgcatccc gagagcgcta tttttctaac aaagcatctt
     1561 agattacttt ttttctcctt tgtgcgctct ataatgcagt ctcttgataa ctttttgcac
     1621 tgtaggtccg ttaaggttag aagaaggcta ctttggtgtc tattttctct tccataaaaa
     1681 aagcctgact ccacttcccg cgtttactga ttactagcga agctgcgggt gcattttttc
     1741 aagataaagg catccccgat tatattctat accgatgtgg attgcgcata ctttgtgaac
     1801 agaaagtgat agcgttgatg attcttcatt ggtcagaaaa ttatgaacgg tttcttctat
     1861 tttgtctcta tatactacgt ataggaaatg tttacatttt cgtattgttt tcgattcact
     1921 ctatgaatag ttcttactac aatttttttg tctaaagagt aatactagag ataaacataa
     1981 aaaatgtaga ggtcgagttt agatgcaagt tcaaggagcg aaaggtggat gggtaggtta
     2041 tatagggata tagcacagag atatatagca aagagatact tttgagcaat gtttgtggaa
     2101 gcggtattcg caatatttta gtagctcgtt acagtccggt gcgtttttgg ttttttgaaa
     2161 gtgcgtcatc agagcgcttt tggttttcaa aagcgctctg aagttcctat actttctagc
     2221 tagagaatag gaacttcccg agcggccgcg attatcaaaa aggatcttca cctagatcct
     2281 tttaaattaa aaatgaagtt ttaaatcaat ctaaagtata tatgagtaaa cttggtctga
     2341 cagttaccaa tgcttaatca gtgaggcacc tatctcagcg atctgtctat ttcgttcatc
     2401 catagttgcc tgactccccg tcgtgtagat aactacgata cgggagggct taccatctgg
     2461 ccccagtgct gcaatgatac cgcgggaccc acgctcaccg gctccagatt tatcagcaat
     2521 aaaccagcca gccggaaggg ccgagcgcag aagtggtcct gcaactttat ccgcctccat
     2581 ccagtctatt aattgttgcc gggaagctag agtaagtagt tcgccagtta atagtttgcg
     2641 caacgttgtt gccattgcta caggcatcgt ggtgtcacgc tcgtcgtttg gtatggcttc
     2701 attcagctcc ggttcccaac gatcaaggcg agttacatga tcccccatgt tgtgcaaaaa
     2761 agcggttagc tccttcggtc ctccgatcgt tgtcagaagt aagttggccg cagtgttatc
     2821 actcatggtt atggcagcac tgcataattc tcttactgtc atgccatccg taagatgctt
     2881 ttctgtgact ggtgagtact caaccaagtc attctgagaa tagtgtatgc ggcgaccgag
     2941 ttgctcttgc ccggcgtcaa tacgggataa taccgcgcca catagcagaa ctttaaaagt
     3001 gctcatcatt ggaaaacgtt cttcggggcg aaaactctca aggatcttac cgctgttgag
     3061 atccagttcg atgtaaccca ctcgtgcacc caactgatct tcagcatctt ttactttcac
     3121 cagcgtttct gggtgagcaa aaacaggaag gcaaaatgcc gcaaaaaagg gaataagggc
     3181 gacacggaaa tgttgaatac tcatactctt cctttttcaa tattattgaa gcatttatca
     3241 gggttattgt ctcatgagcg gatacatatt tgaatgtatt tagaaaaata aacaaatagg
     3301 ggttccgcgc acatttcccc gaaaagtgcc acctgtcatg accaaaatcc cttaacgtga
     3361 gttttcgttc cactgagcgt cagaccccgt agaaaagatc aaaggatctt cttgagatcc
     3421 tttttttctg cgcgtaatct gctgcttgca aacaaaaaaa ccaccgctac cagcggtggt
     3481 ttgtttgccg gatcaagagc taccaactct ttttccgaag gtaactggct tcagcagagc
     3541 gcagatacca aatactgttc ttctagtgta gccgtagtta ggccaccact tcaagaactc
     3601 tgtagcaccg cctacatacc tcgctctgct aatcctgtta ccagtggctg ctgccagtgg
     3661 cgataagtcg tgtcttaccg ggttggactc aagacgatag ttaccggata aggcgcagcg
     3721 gtcgggctga acggggggtt cgtgcacaca gcccagcttg gagcgaacga cctacaccga
     3781 actgagatac ctacagcgtg agctatgaga aagcgccacg cttcccgaag ggagaaaggc
     3841 ggacaggtat ccggtaagcg gcagggtcgg aacaggagag cgcacgaggg agcttccagg
     3901 gggaaacgcc tggtatcttt atagtcctgt cgggtttcgc cacctctgac ttgagcgtcg
     3961 atttttgtga tgctcgtcag gggggcggag cctatggaaa aacgccagca acgcggcctt
     4021 tttacggttc ctggcctttt gctggccttt tgctcacatg ttctttcctg cgttatcccc
     4081 tgattctgtg gataaccgtg cggccgcccc tgaattcgca tctagatggt agagccacaa
     4141 acagccggta caagcaacga tctccaggac catctgaatc atgcgcggat gacacgaact
     4201 cacgacggcg atcacagaca ttaacccaca gtacagacac tgcgacaacg tggcaattcg
     4261 tcgcaatacc gtctcactga actggccgat aattgcagac gaacgcccca ttatcttagc
     4321 ctaaaaaaac cttctctttg gaactttcag taatacgctt aactgctcat tgctatattg
     4381 aagtacggat tagaagccgc cgagcgggcg acagccctcc gacggatgac tctcctccgt
     4441 gcgtcctcgt catcaccggt cgcgttcctg aaacgcagat gtgcctcgcg ccgcactgct
     4501 ccgaacaata aagattctac aatactagct tttatggtta tgaagaggaa aaattggcag
     4561 taacctggcc ccacaaacct tcaaattaac gaatcaaatt aacaaccata ggatgataat
     4621 gcgattagtt ttttagcctt atttctgggg taattaatca gcgaagcgat gatttttgat
     4681 ctattaacag atatataaat ggaaaagctg cataaccact ttaactaata ctttcaacat
     4741 tttcagtttg tattacttct tattcaaatg tcataaaagt atcaacaaaa aattgttaat
     4801 atacctctat actttaacgt caaggagaaa aaactataag atctATGGTC TTCACCTTAG
     4861 AGGATTTTGT GGGTGACTGG CGACAAACAG CAGGCTACAA TTTAGATCAG GTATTGGAAC
     4921 AAGGCGGTGT TTCGAGTCTT TTTCAAAATC TAGGAGTATC CGTCACTCCC ATACAACGTA
     4981 TAGTTTTGTC TGGCGAGAAC GGTCTGAAGA TAGATATCCA TGTTATAATT CCATATGAAG
     5041 GACTCAGCGG TGATCAGATG GGCCAAATTG AAAAAATTTT TAAAGTTGTG TACCCGGTCG
     5101 ATGATCATCA TTTCAAAGTC ATACTTCACT ATGGTACTTT AGTGATTGAT GGAGTTACGC
     5161 CTAATATGAT CGACTATTTT GGGAGGCCAT ACGAAGGTAT TGCTGTATTC GACGGGAAGA
     5221 AGATTACCGT AACTGGTACA TTGTGGAATG GTAACAAAAT TATCGATGAA AGACTGATTA
     5281 ACCCTGACGG ATCACTATTG TTTAGAGTTA CTATCAATGG AGTTACAGGT TGGAGATTAT
     5341 GTGAAAGGAT CTTGGCCTAA ATCCtaactc gagataaagc aatcttgatg aggataatga
     5401 tttttttttg aatatacata aatactaccg tttttctgct agattttgtg atgacgtaaa
     5461 taagtacata ttacttttta agccaagaca agattaagca ttaactttac ccttttcttt
     5521 ctaagtttca atattagtta tcactgttta aaagttatgg cgagaacgtc ggcggttaaa
     5581 atatattacc ctgaacggct g
//
