# Supplementary material for: Programming Probiotics: Diet-responsive gene expression and colonization control in engineered S. boulardii
Source: bioRxiv preprint, doi:10.1101/2023.11.17.567539, version 1 (2023-11-17)
Supplement: Dataset S3 [file 567539_file03.zip › Yeast IS GenBank/Plasmids/djh100-pcup1-cafbfp-teno1-ura-2micron-ampr.gb]

LOCUS       DJH100_pCUP1,_CaFbFP,_t 5278 bp ds-DNA     circular     31-OCT-2023
DEFINITION  .
FEATURES             Location/Qualifiers
     rep_origin      172..209
                     /label="FRT site"
     terminator      complement(222..318)
                     /label="AmpR Terminator"
     CDS             complement(319..1176)
                     /label="AmpR"
     promoter        complement(1177..1307)
                     /label="AmpR Promoter"
     rep_origin      complement(1308..2071)
                     /label="ColE1"
     misc_feature    2099..2241
                     /label="ConS"
     promoter        2278..2583
                     /label="ScCUP1 Promoter"
     misc_feature    2590..3003
                     /label="CaFbFP"
     terminator      3022..3246
                     /label="ScENO1 Terminator"
     misc_feature    3262..3404
                     /label="ConE"
     promoter        3424..3600
                     /label="ScURA3 Promoter"
     CDS             3601..4404
                     /label="URA3"
     terminator      4405..4482
                     /label="ScURA3 Terminator"
     rep_origin      4487..171
                     /label="2micron"
ORIGIN
        1 atgggtaggt tatataggga tatagcacag agatatatag caaagagata cttttgagca
       61 atgtttgtgg aagcggtatt cgcaatattt tagtagctcg ttacagtccg gtgcgttttt
      121 ggttttttga aagtgcgtca tcagagcgct tttggttttc aaaagcgctc tgaagttcct
      181 atactttcta gctagagaat aggaacttcc cgagcggccg cgattatcaa aaaggatctt
      241 cacctagatc cttttaaatt aaaaatgaag ttttaaatca atctaaagta tatatgagta
      301 aacttggtct gacagttacc aatgcttaat cagtgaggca cctatctcag cgatctgtct
      361 atttcgttca tccatagttg cctgactccc cgtcgtgtag ataactacga tacgggaggg
      421 cttaccatct ggccccagtg ctgcaatgat accgcgggac ccacgctcac cggctccaga
      481 tttatcagca ataaaccagc cagccggaag ggccgagcgc agaagtggtc ctgcaacttt
      541 atccgcctcc atccagtcta ttaattgttg ccgggaagct agagtaagta gttcgccagt
      601 taatagtttg cgcaacgttg ttgccattgc tacaggcatc gtggtgtcac gctcgtcgtt
      661 tggtatggct tcattcagct ccggttccca acgatcaagg cgagttacat gatcccccat
      721 gttgtgcaaa aaagcggtta gctccttcgg tcctccgatc gttgtcagaa gtaagttggc
      781 cgcagtgtta tcactcatgg ttatggcagc actgcataat tctcttactg tcatgccatc
      841 cgtaagatgc ttttctgtga ctggtgagta ctcaaccaag tcattctgag aatagtgtat
      901 gcggcgaccg agttgctctt gcccggcgtc aatacgggat aataccgcgc cacatagcag
      961 aactttaaaa gtgctcatca ttggaaaacg ttcttcgggg cgaaaactct caaggatctt
     1021 accgctgttg agatccagtt cgatgtaacc cactcgtgca cccaactgat cttcagcatc
     1081 ttttactttc accagcgttt ctgggtgagc aaaaacagga aggcaaaatg ccgcaaaaaa
     1141 gggaataagg gcgacacgga aatgttgaat actcatactc ttcctttttc aatattattg
     1201 aagcatttat cagggttatt gtctcatgag cggatacata tttgaatgta tttagaaaaa
     1261 taaacaaata ggggttccgc gcacatttcc ccgaaaagtg ccacctgtca tgaccaaaat
     1321 cccttaacgt gagttttcgt tccactgagc gtcagacccc gtagaaaaga tcaaaggatc
     1381 ttcttgagat cctttttttc tgcgcgtaat ctgctgcttg caaacaaaaa aaccaccgct
     1441 accagcggtg gtttgtttgc cggatcaaga gctaccaact ctttttccga aggtaactgg
     1501 cttcagcaga gcgcagatac caaatactgt tcttctagtg tagccgtagt taggccacca
     1561 cttcaagaac tctgtagcac cgcctacata cctcgctctg ctaatcctgt taccagtggc
     1621 tgctgccagt ggcgataagt cgtgtcttac cgggttggac tcaagacgat agttaccgga
     1681 taaggcgcag cggtcgggct gaacgggggg ttcgtgcaca cagcccagct tggagcgaac
     1741 gacctacacc gaactgagat acctacagcg tgagctatga gaaagcgcca cgcttcccga
     1801 agggagaaag gcggacaggt atccggtaag cggcagggtc ggaacaggag agcgcacgag
     1861 ggagcttcca gggggaaacg cctggtatct ttatagtcct gtcgggtttc gccacctctg
     1921 acttgagcgt cgatttttgt gatgctcgtc aggggggcgg agcctatgga aaaacgccag
     1981 caacgcggcc tttttacggt tcctggcctt ttgctggcct tttgctcaca tgttctttcc
     2041 tgcgttatcc cctgattctg tggataaccg tgcggccgcc cctgaattcg catctagatg
     2101 gtagagccac aaacagccgg tacaagcaac gatctccagg accatctgaa tcatgcgcgg
     2161 atgacacgaa ctcacgacgg cgatcacaga cattaaccca cagtacagac actgcgacaa
     2221 cgtggcaatt cgtcgcaata ccgtctcact gaactggccg ataattgcag acgaacgatc
     2281 ttagccttgt tgctagttag aaaaagacat ttttgctgtc agtcactgtc aagagattct
     2341 tttgctggca tttcttctag gagcaaaaag agcgatgcgt cttttccgct gaaccgttcc
     2401 agcaaaaaag actaccaacg caatatggat tgtcagaatc atataaaaga gaagcaaata
     2461 actccttgtc ttgtatcaat tgcattataa tatcttcttg ttagtgcaat atcatataga
     2521 agtcatcgaa atagatatta agaaaaacaa actgtacaat caatcaatca atcatcacat
     2581 aaaagatcta tgGCTTCATT TCAATCATTT GGTATTCCAG GTCAATTGGA AGTTATTAAA
     2641 AAAGCTTTGG ATCATGTTAG AGTTGGTGTT GTTATTACTG ATCCAGCTTT GGAAGATAAT
     2701 CCAATTGTTT ATGTTAATCA AGGTTTTGTT CAAATGACTG GTTATGAAAC TGAAGAAATT
     2761 TTGGGTAAAA ATGCTAGATT TTTGCAAGGT AAACATACTG ATCCAGCTGA AGTTGATAAT
     2821 ATTAGAACTG CTTTGCAAAA TAAAGAACCA GTTACTGTTC AAATTCAAAA TTATAAAAAA
     2881 GATGGTACTA TGTTTTGGAA TGAATTGAAT ATTGATCCAA TGGAAATTGA AGATAAAACT
     2941 TATTTTGTTG GTATTCAAAA TGATATTACT AAACAAAAAG AATATGAAAA ATTGTTGGAA
     3001 TAAagatcAT CCtaactcga gagcttttga ttaagccttc tagtccaaaa aacacgtttt
     3061 tttgtcattt atttcatttt cttagaatag tttagtttat tcattttata gtcacgaatg
     3121 ttttatgatt ctatataggg ttgcaaacaa gcatttttca ttttatgtta aaacaatttc
     3181 aggtttacct tttattctgc ttgtggtgac gcgtgtatcc gcccgctctt ttggtcaccc
     3241 atgtatgctg agcatgagac ggaaatctgc tcgtcagtgg tgctcacact gacgaatcat
     3301 gtacagatca taccgatgac tgcctggcga ctcacaacta agcaagacag ccggaaccag
     3361 cgccggcgaa caccactgca tatatggcat atcacaacag tccaactagt gcactgcagt
     3421 acacggtttc cttgaaattt ttttgattcg gtaatctccg aacagaagga agaacgaagg
     3481 aaggagcaca gacttagatt ggtatatata cgcatatgta gtgttgaaga aacatgaaat
     3541 tgcccagtat tcttaaccca actgcacaga acaaaaacgt gcaggaaacg aagataaatc
     3601 atgtcgaaag ctacatataa ggaacgtgct gctactcatc ctagtcctgt tgctgccaag
     3661 ctatttaata tcatgcacga aaagcaaaca aacttgtgtg cttcattgga tgttcgtacc
     3721 accaaggaat tactggagtt agttgaagca ttaggtccca aaatttgttt actaaaaaca
     3781 catgtggata tcttgactga tttttccatg gagggcacag ttaagccgct aaaggcatta
     3841 tccgccaagt acaatttttt actcttcgag gacagaaaat ttgctgacat tggtaataca
     3901 gtcaaattgc agtactctgc gggtgtatac agaatagcag aatgggcaga cattacgaat
     3961 gcacacggtg tggtgggccc aggtattgtt agcggtttga agcaggcggc agaagaagta
     4021 acaaaggaac ctagaggcct tttgatgtta gcagaattgt catgcaaggg ctccctatct
     4081 actggagaat atactaaggg tactgttgac attgcgaaga gcgacaaaga ttttgttatc
     4141 ggctttattg ctcaaagaga catgggtgga agagatgaag gttacgattg gttgattatg
     4201 acacccggtg tgggtttaga tgacaaggga gatgcattgg gtcaacagta tagaaccgtg
     4261 gatgatgtgg tttctacagg atctgacatt attattgttg gaagaggact atttgcaaag
     4321 ggaagggatg ctaaggtaga gggtgaacgt tacagaaaag caggctggga agcatatttg
     4381 agaagatgcg gccagcaaaa ctaaaaaact gtattataag taaatgcatg tatactaaac
     4441 tcacaaatta gagcttcaat ttaattatat cagttattac ccgagtaacg aagcatctgt
     4501 gcttcatttt gtagaacaaa aatgcaacgc gagagcgcta atttttcaaa caaagaatct
     4561 gagctgcatt tttacagaac agaaatgcaa cgcgaaagcg ctattttacc aacgaagaat
     4621 ctgtgcttca tttttgtaaa acaaaaatgc aacgcgagag cgctaatttt tcaaacaaag
     4681 aatctgagct gcatttttac agaacagaaa tgcaacgcga gagcgctatt ttaccaacaa
     4741 agaatctata cttctttttt gttctacaaa aatgcatccc gagagcgcta tttttctaac
     4801 aaagcatctt agattacttt ttttctcctt tgtgcgctct ataatgcagt ctcttgataa
     4861 ctttttgcac tgtaggtccg ttaaggttag aagaaggcta ctttggtgtc tattttctct
     4921 tccataaaaa aagcctgact ccacttcccg cgtttactga ttactagcga agctgcgggt
     4981 gcattttttc aagataaagg catccccgat tatattctat accgatgtgg attgcgcata
     5041 ctttgtgaac agaaagtgat agcgttgatg attcttcatt ggtcagaaaa ttatgaacgg
     5101 tttcttctat tttgtctcta tatactacgt ataggaaatg tttacatttt cgtattgttt
     5161 tcgattcact ctatgaatag ttcttactac aatttttttg tctaaagagt aatactagag
     5221 ataaacataa aaaatgtaga ggtcgagttt agatgcaagt tcaaggagcg aaaggtgg
//
