# Supplementary material for: Programming Probiotics: Diet-responsive gene expression and colonization control in engineered S. boulardii
Source: bioRxiv preprint, doi:10.1101/2023.11.17.567539, version 1 (2023-11-17)
Supplement: Dataset S3 [file 567539_file03.zip › Yeast IS GenBank/Plasmids/djh101-pxyl-cafbfp-teno1-ura-2micron-ampr.gb]

LOCUS       DJH101_pXYL,_CaFbFP,_tE 5110 bp ds-DNA     circular     31-OCT-2023
DEFINITION  .
FEATURES             Location/Qualifiers
     rep_origin      171..208
                     /label="FRT site"
     terminator      complement(221..317)
                     /label="AmpR Terminator"
     CDS             complement(318..1175)
                     /label="AmpR"
     promoter        complement(1176..1306)
                     /label="AmpR Promoter"
     rep_origin      complement(1307..2070)
                     /label="ColE1"
     misc_feature    2098..2240
                     /label="ConS"
     misc_feature    2277..2414
                     /label="pXYL"
     misc_feature    2421..2834
                     /label="CaFbFP"
     terminator      2853..3077
                     /label="ScENO1 Terminator"
     misc_feature    3093..3235
                     /label="ConE"
     promoter        3255..3431
                     /label="ScURA3 Promoter"
     CDS             3432..4235
                     /label="URA3"
     terminator      4236..4313
                     /label="ScURA3 Terminator"
     rep_origin      4318..170
                     /label="2micron"
ORIGIN
        1 tgggtaggtt atatagggat atagcacaga gatatatagc aaagagatac ttttgagcaa
       61 tgtttgtgga agcggtattc gcaatatttt agtagctcgt tacagtccgg tgcgtttttg
      121 gttttttgaa agtgcgtcat cagagcgctt ttggttttca aaagcgctct gaagttccta
      181 tactttctag ctagagaata ggaacttccc gagcggccgc gattatcaaa aaggatcttc
      241 acctagatcc ttttaaatta aaaatgaagt tttaaatcaa tctaaagtat atatgagtaa
      301 acttggtctg acagttacca atgcttaatc agtgaggcac ctatctcagc gatctgtcta
      361 tttcgttcat ccatagttgc ctgactcccc gtcgtgtaga taactacgat acgggagggc
      421 ttaccatctg gccccagtgc tgcaatgata ccgcgggacc cacgctcacc ggctccagat
      481 ttatcagcaa taaaccagcc agccggaagg gccgagcgca gaagtggtcc tgcaacttta
      541 tccgcctcca tccagtctat taattgttgc cgggaagcta gagtaagtag ttcgccagtt
      601 aatagtttgc gcaacgttgt tgccattgct acaggcatcg tggtgtcacg ctcgtcgttt
      661 ggtatggctt cattcagctc cggttcccaa cgatcaaggc gagttacatg atcccccatg
      721 ttgtgcaaaa aagcggttag ctccttcggt cctccgatcg ttgtcagaag taagttggcc
      781 gcagtgttat cactcatggt tatggcagca ctgcataatt ctcttactgt catgccatcc
      841 gtaagatgct tttctgtgac tggtgagtac tcaaccaagt cattctgaga atagtgtatg
      901 cggcgaccga gttgctcttg cccggcgtca atacgggata ataccgcgcc acatagcaga
      961 actttaaaag tgctcatcat tggaaaacgt tcttcggggc gaaaactctc aaggatctta
     1021 ccgctgttga gatccagttc gatgtaaccc actcgtgcac ccaactgatc ttcagcatct
     1081 tttactttca ccagcgtttc tgggtgagca aaaacaggaa ggcaaaatgc cgcaaaaaag
     1141 ggaataaggg cgacacggaa atgttgaata ctcatactct tcctttttca atattattga
     1201 agcatttatc agggttattg tctcatgagc ggatacatat ttgaatgtat ttagaaaaat
     1261 aaacaaatag gggttccgcg cacatttccc cgaaaagtgc cacctgtcat gaccaaaatc
     1321 ccttaacgtg agttttcgtt ccactgagcg tcagaccccg tagaaaagat caaaggatct
     1381 tcttgagatc ctttttttct gcgcgtaatc tgctgcttgc aaacaaaaaa accaccgcta
     1441 ccagcggtgg tttgtttgcc ggatcaagag ctaccaactc tttttccgaa ggtaactggc
     1501 ttcagcagag cgcagatacc aaatactgtt cttctagtgt agccgtagtt aggccaccac
     1561 ttcaagaact ctgtagcacc gcctacatac ctcgctctgc taatcctgtt accagtggct
     1621 gctgccagtg gcgataagtc gtgtcttacc gggttggact caagacgata gttaccggat
     1681 aaggcgcagc ggtcgggctg aacggggggt tcgtgcacac agcccagctt ggagcgaacg
     1741 acctacaccg aactgagata cctacagcgt gagctatgag aaagcgccac gcttcccgaa
     1801 gggagaaagg cggacaggta tccggtaagc ggcagggtcg gaacaggaga gcgcacgagg
     1861 gagcttccag ggggaaacgc ctggtatctt tatagtcctg tcgggtttcg ccacctctga
     1921 cttgagcgtc gatttttgtg atgctcgtca ggggggcgga gcctatggaa aaacgccagc
     1981 aacgcggcct ttttacggtt cctggccttt tgctggcctt ttgctcacat gttctttcct
     2041 gcgttatccc ctgattctgt ggataaccgt gcggccgccc ctgaattcgc atctagatgg
     2101 tagagccaca aacagccggt acaagcaacg atctccagga ccatctgaat catgcgcgga
     2161 tgacacgaac tcacgacggc gatcacagac attaacccac agtacagaca ctgcgacaac
     2221 gtggcaattc gtcgcaatac cgtctcactg aactggccga taattgcaga cgaacgTTTT
     2281 TTATTTTTGT TTTTTTTTGC AGTATAAAAA GTTAGTTTGT TTAAACAACA AACTTTTTTC
     2341 ATTTCTTTTG TTTCCCCTTC TCTTCTTTTA GTTAGTTTGT TTAAACAACA AACTAGAATA
     2401 TCAAGCTACA AAAAagatct atgGCTTCAT TTCAATCATT TGGTATTCCA GGTCAATTGG
     2461 AAGTTATTAA AAAAGCTTTG GATCATGTTA GAGTTGGTGT TGTTATTACT GATCCAGCTT
     2521 TGGAAGATAA TCCAATTGTT TATGTTAATC AAGGTTTTGT TCAAATGACT GGTTATGAAA
     2581 CTGAAGAAAT TTTGGGTAAA AATGCTAGAT TTTTGCAAGG TAAACATACT GATCCAGCTG
     2641 AAGTTGATAA TATTAGAACT GCTTTGCAAA ATAAAGAACC AGTTACTGTT CAAATTCAAA
     2701 ATTATAAAAA AGATGGTACT ATGTTTTGGA ATGAATTGAA TATTGATCCA ATGGAAATTG
     2761 AAGATAAAAC TTATTTTGTT GGTATTCAAA ATGATATTAC TAAACAAAAA GAATATGAAA
     2821 AATTGTTGGA ATAAagatcA TCCtaactcg agagcttttg attaagcctt ctagtccaaa
     2881 aaacacgttt ttttgtcatt tatttcattt tcttagaata gtttagttta ttcattttat
     2941 agtcacgaat gttttatgat tctatatagg gttgcaaaca agcatttttc attttatgtt
     3001 aaaacaattt caggtttacc ttttattctg cttgtggtga cgcgtgtatc cgcccgctct
     3061 tttggtcacc catgtatgct gagcatgaga cggaaatctg ctcgtcagtg gtgctcacac
     3121 tgacgaatca tgtacagatc ataccgatga ctgcctggcg actcacaact aagcaagaca
     3181 gccggaacca gcgccggcga acaccactgc atatatggca tatcacaaca gtccaactag
     3241 tgcactgcag tacacggttt ccttgaaatt tttttgattc ggtaatctcc gaacagaagg
     3301 aagaacgaag gaaggagcac agacttagat tggtatatat acgcatatgt agtgttgaag
     3361 aaacatgaaa ttgcccagta ttcttaaccc aactgcacag aacaaaaacg tgcaggaaac
     3421 gaagataaat catgtcgaaa gctacatata aggaacgtgc tgctactcat cctagtcctg
     3481 ttgctgccaa gctatttaat atcatgcacg aaaagcaaac aaacttgtgt gcttcattgg
     3541 atgttcgtac caccaaggaa ttactggagt tagttgaagc attaggtccc aaaatttgtt
     3601 tactaaaaac acatgtggat atcttgactg atttttccat ggagggcaca gttaagccgc
     3661 taaaggcatt atccgccaag tacaattttt tactcttcga ggacagaaaa tttgctgaca
     3721 ttggtaatac agtcaaattg cagtactctg cgggtgtata cagaatagca gaatgggcag
     3781 acattacgaa tgcacacggt gtggtgggcc caggtattgt tagcggtttg aagcaggcgg
     3841 cagaagaagt aacaaaggaa cctagaggcc ttttgatgtt agcagaattg tcatgcaagg
     3901 gctccctatc tactggagaa tatactaagg gtactgttga cattgcgaag agcgacaaag
     3961 attttgttat cggctttatt gctcaaagag acatgggtgg aagagatgaa ggttacgatt
     4021 ggttgattat gacacccggt gtgggtttag atgacaaggg agatgcattg ggtcaacagt
     4081 atagaaccgt ggatgatgtg gtttctacag gatctgacat tattattgtt ggaagaggac
     4141 tatttgcaaa gggaagggat gctaaggtag agggtgaacg ttacagaaaa gcaggctggg
     4201 aagcatattt gagaagatgc ggccagcaaa actaaaaaac tgtattataa gtaaatgcat
     4261 gtatactaaa ctcacaaatt agagcttcaa tttaattata tcagttatta cccgagtaac
     4321 gaagcatctg tgcttcattt tgtagaacaa aaatgcaacg cgagagcgct aatttttcaa
     4381 acaaagaatc tgagctgcat ttttacagaa cagaaatgca acgcgaaagc gctattttac
     4441 caacgaagaa tctgtgcttc atttttgtaa aacaaaaatg caacgcgaga gcgctaattt
     4501 ttcaaacaaa gaatctgagc tgcattttta cagaacagaa atgcaacgcg agagcgctat
     4561 tttaccaaca aagaatctat acttcttttt tgttctacaa aaatgcatcc cgagagcgct
     4621 atttttctaa caaagcatct tagattactt tttttctcct ttgtgcgctc tataatgcag
     4681 tctcttgata actttttgca ctgtaggtcc gttaaggtta gaagaaggct actttggtgt
     4741 ctattttctc ttccataaaa aaagcctgac tccacttccc gcgtttactg attactagcg
     4801 aagctgcggg tgcatttttt caagataaag gcatccccga ttatattcta taccgatgtg
     4861 gattgcgcat actttgtgaa cagaaagtga tagcgttgat gattcttcat tggtcagaaa
     4921 attatgaacg gtttcttcta ttttgtctct atatactacg tataggaaat gtttacattt
     4981 tcgtattgtt ttcgattcac tctatgaata gttcttacta caattttttt gtctaaagag
     5041 taatactaga gataaacata aaaaatgtag aggtcgagtt tagatgcaag ttcaaggagc
     5101 gaaaggtgga
//
