# Supplementary material for: Programming Probiotics: Diet-responsive gene expression and colonization control in engineered S. boulardii
Source: bioRxiv preprint, doi:10.1101/2023.11.17.567539, version 1 (2023-11-17)
Supplement: Dataset S3 [file 567539_file03.zip › Yeast IS GenBank/Plasmids/djh098-pgal-yegfp-teno1-ura-2micron-amp.gb]

LOCUS       DJH098_pGAL,_yeGFP,_tEN 5803 bp ds-DNA     circular     31-OCT-2023
DEFINITION  .
FEATURES             Location/Qualifiers
     rep_origin      171..208
                     /label="FRT site"
     terminator      complement(221..317)
                     /label="AmpR Terminator"
     CDS             complement(318..1175)
                     /label="AmpR"
     promoter        complement(1176..1306)
                     /label="AmpR Promoter"
     rep_origin      complement(1307..2070)
                     /label="ColE1"
     primer          1928..1953
                     /label="DD pr007"
                     /note="sequence: gtcgatttttgtgatgctcgtcaggg"
     primer          2098..2117
                     /label="ISApr310"
                     /note="sequence: TGGTAGAGCCACAAACAGCC"
     misc_feature    2098..2240
                     /label="ConS"
     promoter        2277..2809
                     /label="ScGAL1 Promoter"
     CDS             2816..3532
                     /label="yEGFP"
     CDS             2816..3532
                     /label="Translation 2816-3532"
                     /translation="MSKGEELFTGVVPILVELDGDVNGHKFSVSGEGEGDATYGKLTLKFICTTGKLPVPWPTLVTTFGYGVQCFARYPDHMKQHDFFKSAMPEGYVQERTIFFKDDGNYKTRAEVKFEGDTLVNRIELKGIDFKEDGNILGHKLEYNYNSHNVYIMADKQKNGIKVNFKIRHNIEDGSVQLADHYQQNTPIGDGPVLLPDNHYLSTQSALSKDPNEKRDHMVLLEFVTAAGITHGMDELYK*"
     terminator      3546..3770
                     /label="ScENO1 Terminator"
     misc_feature    3786..3928
                     /label="ConE"
     primer          complement(3853..3875)
                     /label="ISApr1242"
                     /note="sequence: gctgtcttgcttagttgtgagtc"
     promoter        3948..4124
                     /label="ScURA3 Promoter"
     CDS             4125..4928
                     /label="URA3"
     terminator      4929..5006
                     /label="ScURA3 Terminator"
     rep_origin      5011..170
                     /label="2micron"
ORIGIN
        1 tgggtaggtt atatagggat atagcacaga gatatatagc aaagagatac ttttgagcaa
       61 tgtttgtgga agcggtattc gcaatatttt agtagctcgt tacagtccgg tgcgtttttg
      121 gttttttgaa agtgcgtcat cagagcgctt ttggttttca aaagcgctct gaagttccta
      181 tactttctag ctagagaata ggaacttccc gagcggccgc gattatcaaa aaggatcttc
      241 acctagatcc ttttaaatta aaaatgaagt tttaaatcaa tctaaagtat atatgagtaa
      301 acttggtctg acagttacca atgcttaatc agtgaggcac ctatctcagc gatctgtcta
      361 tttcgttcat ccatagttgc ctgactcccc gtcgtgtaga taactacgat acgggagggc
      421 ttaccatctg gccccagtgc tgcaatgata ccgcgggacc cacgctcacc ggctccagat
      481 ttatcagcaa taaaccagcc agccggaagg gccgagcgca gaagtggtcc tgcaacttta
      541 tccgcctcca tccagtctat taattgttgc cgggaagcta gagtaagtag ttcgccagtt
      601 aatagtttgc gcaacgttgt tgccattgct acaggcatcg tggtgtcacg ctcgtcgttt
      661 ggtatggctt cattcagctc cggttcccaa cgatcaaggc gagttacatg atcccccatg
      721 ttgtgcaaaa aagcggttag ctccttcggt cctccgatcg ttgtcagaag taagttggcc
      781 gcagtgttat cactcatggt tatggcagca ctgcataatt ctcttactgt catgccatcc
      841 gtaagatgct tttctgtgac tggtgagtac tcaaccaagt cattctgaga atagtgtatg
      901 cggcgaccga gttgctcttg cccggcgtca atacgggata ataccgcgcc acatagcaga
      961 actttaaaag tgctcatcat tggaaaacgt tcttcggggc gaaaactctc aaggatctta
     1021 ccgctgttga gatccagttc gatgtaaccc actcgtgcac ccaactgatc ttcagcatct
     1081 tttactttca ccagcgtttc tgggtgagca aaaacaggaa ggcaaaatgc cgcaaaaaag
     1141 ggaataaggg cgacacggaa atgttgaata ctcatactct tcctttttca atattattga
     1201 agcatttatc agggttattg tctcatgagc ggatacatat ttgaatgtat ttagaaaaat
     1261 aaacaaatag gggttccgcg cacatttccc cgaaaagtgc cacctgtcat gaccaaaatc
     1321 ccttaacgtg agttttcgtt ccactgagcg tcagaccccg tagaaaagat caaaggatct
     1381 tcttgagatc ctttttttct gcgcgtaatc tgctgcttgc aaacaaaaaa accaccgcta
     1441 ccagcggtgg tttgtttgcc ggatcaagag ctaccaactc tttttccgaa ggtaactggc
     1501 ttcagcagag cgcagatacc aaatactgtt cttctagtgt agccgtagtt aggccaccac
     1561 ttcaagaact ctgtagcacc gcctacatac ctcgctctgc taatcctgtt accagtggct
     1621 gctgccagtg gcgataagtc gtgtcttacc gggttggact caagacgata gttaccggat
     1681 aaggcgcagc ggtcgggctg aacggggggt tcgtgcacac agcccagctt ggagcgaacg
     1741 acctacaccg aactgagata cctacagcgt gagctatgag aaagcgccac gcttcccgaa
     1801 gggagaaagg cggacaggta tccggtaagc ggcagggtcg gaacaggaga gcgcacgagg
     1861 gagcttccag ggggaaacgc ctggtatctt tatagtcctg tcgggtttcg ccacctctga
     1921 cttgagcgtc gatttttgtg atgctcgtca ggggggcgga gcctatggaa aaacgccagc
     1981 aacgcggcct ttttacggtt cctggccttt tgctggcctt ttgctcacat gttctttcct
     2041 gcgttatccc ctgattctgt ggataaccgt gcggccgccc ctgaattcgc atctagatgg
     2101 tagagccaca aacagccggt acaagcaacg atctccagga ccatctgaat catgcgcgga
     2161 tgacacgaac tcacgacggc gatcacagac attaacccac agtacagaca ctgcgacaac
     2221 gtggcaattc gtcgcaatac cgtctcactg aactggccga taattgcaga cgaacgcccc
     2281 attatcttag cctaaaaaaa ccttctcttt ggaactttca gtaatacgct taactgctca
     2341 ttgctatatt gaagtacgga ttagaagccg ccgagcgggc gacagccctc cgacggatga
     2401 ctctcctccg tgcgtcctcg tcatcaccgg tcgcgttcct gaaacgcaga tgtgcctcgc
     2461 gccgcactgc tccgaacaat aaagattcta caatactagc ttttatggtt atgaagagga
     2521 aaaattggca gtaacctggc cccacaaacc ttcaaattaa cgaatcaaat taacaaccat
     2581 aggatgataa tgcgattagt tttttagcct tatttctggg gtaattaatc agcgaagcga
     2641 tgatttttga tctattaaca gatatataaa tggaaaagct gcataaccac tttaactaat
     2701 actttcaaca ttttcagttt gtattacttc ttattcaaat gtcataaaag tatcaacaaa
     2761 aaattgttaa tatacctcta tactttaacg tcaaggagaa aaaactataa gatctatgtc
     2821 taaaggtgaa gaattattca ctggtgttgt cccaattttg gttgaattag atggtgatgt
     2881 taatggtcac aaattttctg tctccggtga aggtgaaggt gatgctactt acggtaaatt
     2941 gaccttaaaa tttatttgta ctactggtaa attgccagtt ccatggccaa ccttagtcac
     3001 tactttcggt tatggtgttc aatgttttgc gagataccca gatcatatga aacaacatga
     3061 ctttttcaag tctgccatgc cagaaggtta tgttcaagaa agaactattt ttttcaaaga
     3121 tgacggtaac tacaagacca gagctgaagt caagtttgaa ggtgatacct tagttaatag
     3181 aatcgaatta aaaggtattg attttaaaga agatggtaac attttaggtc acaaattgga
     3241 atacaactat aactctcaca atgtttacat catggctgac aaacaaaaga atggtatcaa
     3301 agttaacttc aaaattagac acaacattga agatggttct gttcaattag ctgaccatta
     3361 tcaacaaaat actccaattg gtgatggtcc agtcttgtta ccagacaacc attacttatc
     3421 cactcaatct gccttatcca aagatccaaa cgaaaagaga gatcacatgg tcttgttaga
     3481 atttgttact gctgctggta ttacccatgg tatggatgaa ttgtacaaat aaATCCtaac
     3541 tcgagagctt ttgattaagc cttctagtcc aaaaaacacg tttttttgtc atttatttca
     3601 ttttcttaga atagtttagt ttattcattt tatagtcacg aatgttttat gattctatat
     3661 agggttgcaa acaagcattt ttcattttat gttaaaacaa tttcaggttt accttttatt
     3721 ctgcttgtgg tgacgcgtgt atccgcccgc tcttttggtc acccatgtat gctgagcatg
     3781 agacggaaat ctgctcgtca gtggtgctca cactgacgaa tcatgtacag atcataccga
     3841 tgactgcctg gcgactcaca actaagcaag acagccggaa ccagcgccgg cgaacaccac
     3901 tgcatatatg gcatatcaca acagtccaac tagtgcactg cagtacacgg tttccttgaa
     3961 atttttttga ttcggtaatc tccgaacaga aggaagaacg aaggaaggag cacagactta
     4021 gattggtata tatacgcata tgtagtgttg aagaaacatg aaattgccca gtattcttaa
     4081 cccaactgca cagaacaaaa acgtgcagga aacgaagata aatcatgtcg aaagctacat
     4141 ataaggaacg tgctgctact catcctagtc ctgttgctgc caagctattt aatatcatgc
     4201 acgaaaagca aacaaacttg tgtgcttcat tggatgttcg taccaccaag gaattactgg
     4261 agttagttga agcattaggt cccaaaattt gtttactaaa aacacatgtg gatatcttga
     4321 ctgatttttc catggagggc acagttaagc cgctaaaggc attatccgcc aagtacaatt
     4381 ttttactctt cgaggacaga aaatttgctg acattggtaa tacagtcaaa ttgcagtact
     4441 ctgcgggtgt atacagaata gcagaatggg cagacattac gaatgcacac ggtgtggtgg
     4501 gcccaggtat tgttagcggt ttgaagcagg cggcagaaga agtaacaaag gaacctagag
     4561 gccttttgat gttagcagaa ttgtcatgca agggctccct atctactgga gaatatacta
     4621 agggtactgt tgacattgcg aagagcgaca aagattttgt tatcggcttt attgctcaaa
     4681 gagacatggg tggaagagat gaaggttacg attggttgat tatgacaccc ggtgtgggtt
     4741 tagatgacaa gggagatgca ttgggtcaac agtatagaac cgtggatgat gtggtttcta
     4801 caggatctga cattattatt gttggaagag gactatttgc aaagggaagg gatgctaagg
     4861 tagagggtga acgttacaga aaagcaggct gggaagcata tttgagaaga tgcggccagc
     4921 aaaactaaaa aactgtatta taagtaaatg catgtatact aaactcacaa attagagctt
     4981 caatttaatt atatcagtta ttacccgagt aacgaagcat ctgtgcttca ttttgtagaa
     5041 caaaaatgca acgcgagagc gctaattttt caaacaaaga atctgagctg catttttaca
     5101 gaacagaaat gcaacgcgaa agcgctattt taccaacgaa gaatctgtgc ttcatttttg
     5161 taaaacaaaa atgcaacgcg agagcgctaa tttttcaaac aaagaatctg agctgcattt
     5221 ttacagaaca gaaatgcaac gcgagagcgc tattttacca acaaagaatc tatacttctt
     5281 ttttgttcta caaaaatgca tcccgagagc gctatttttc taacaaagca tcttagatta
     5341 ctttttttct cctttgtgcg ctctataatg cagtctcttg ataacttttt gcactgtagg
     5401 tccgttaagg ttagaagaag gctactttgg tgtctatttt ctcttccata aaaaaagcct
     5461 gactccactt cccgcgttta ctgattacta gcgaagctgc gggtgcattt tttcaagata
     5521 aaggcatccc cgattatatt ctataccgat gtggattgcg catactttgt gaacagaaag
     5581 tgatagcgtt gatgattctt cattggtcag aaaattatga acggtttctt ctattttgtc
     5641 tctatatact acgtatagga aatgtttaca ttttcgtatt gttttcgatt cactctatga
     5701 atagttctta ctacaatttt tttgtctaaa gagtaatact agagataaac ataaaaaatg
     5761 tagaggtcga gtttagatgc aagttcaagg agcgaaaggt gga
//
