# Supplementary material for: Programming Probiotics: Diet-responsive gene expression and colonization control in engineered S. boulardii
Source: bioRxiv preprint, doi:10.1101/2023.11.17.567539, version 1 (2023-11-17)
Supplement: Dataset S3 [file 567539_file03.zip › Yeast IS GenBank/Plasmids/djh099-pgal-cafbfp-teno1-ura-2micron-ampr.gb]

LOCUS       DJH099_pGAL,_CaFbFP,_tE 5505 bp ds-DNA     circular     31-OCT-2023
DEFINITION  .
FEATURES             Location/Qualifiers
     rep_origin      171..208
                     /label="FRT site"
     terminator      complement(221..317)
                     /label="AmpR Terminator"
     CDS             complement(318..1175)
                     /label="AmpR"
     promoter        complement(1176..1306)
                     /label="AmpR Promoter"
     rep_origin      complement(1307..2070)
                     /label="ColE1"
     primer          1928..1953
                     /label="DD pr007"
                     /note="sequence: gtcgatttttgtgatgctcgtcaggg"
     misc_feature    2098..2240
                     /label="ConS"
     promoter        2277..2809
                     /label="ScGAL1 Promoter"
     misc_feature    2816..3229
                     /label="CaFbFP"
     terminator      3248..3472
                     /label="ScENO1 Terminator"
     misc_feature    3488..3630
                     /label="ConE"
     primer          complement(3555..3577)
                     /label="ISApr1242"
                     /note="sequence: gctgtcttgcttagttgtgagtc"
     promoter        3650..3826
                     /label="ScURA3 Promoter"
     CDS             3827..4630
                     /label="URA3"
     terminator      4631..4708
                     /label="ScURA3 Terminator"
     rep_origin      4713..170
                     /label="2micron"
ORIGIN
        1 tgggtaggtt atatagggat atagcacaga gatatatagc aaagagatac ttttgagcaa
       61 tgtttgtgga agcggtattc gcaatatttt agtagctcgt tacagtccgg tgcgtttttg
      121 gttttttgaa agtgcgtcat cagagcgctt ttggttttca aaagcgctct gaagttccta
      181 tactttctag ctagagaata ggaacttccc gagcggccgc gattatcaaa aaggatcttc
      241 acctagatcc ttttaaatta aaaatgaagt tttaaatcaa tctaaagtat atatgagtaa
      301 acttggtctg acagttacca atgcttaatc agtgaggcac ctatctcagc gatctgtcta
      361 tttcgttcat ccatagttgc ctgactcccc gtcgtgtaga taactacgat acgggagggc
      421 ttaccatctg gccccagtgc tgcaatgata ccgcgggacc cacgctcacc ggctccagat
      481 ttatcagcaa taaaccagcc agccggaagg gccgagcgca gaagtggtcc tgcaacttta
      541 tccgcctcca tccagtctat taattgttgc cgggaagcta gagtaagtag ttcgccagtt
      601 aatagtttgc gcaacgttgt tgccattgct acaggcatcg tggtgtcacg ctcgtcgttt
      661 ggtatggctt cattcagctc cggttcccaa cgatcaaggc gagttacatg atcccccatg
      721 ttgtgcaaaa aagcggttag ctccttcggt cctccgatcg ttgtcagaag taagttggcc
      781 gcagtgttat cactcatggt tatggcagca ctgcataatt ctcttactgt catgccatcc
      841 gtaagatgct tttctgtgac tggtgagtac tcaaccaagt cattctgaga atagtgtatg
      901 cggcgaccga gttgctcttg cccggcgtca atacgggata ataccgcgcc acatagcaga
      961 actttaaaag tgctcatcat tggaaaacgt tcttcggggc gaaaactctc aaggatctta
     1021 ccgctgttga gatccagttc gatgtaaccc actcgtgcac ccaactgatc ttcagcatct
     1081 tttactttca ccagcgtttc tgggtgagca aaaacaggaa ggcaaaatgc cgcaaaaaag
     1141 ggaataaggg cgacacggaa atgttgaata ctcatactct tcctttttca atattattga
     1201 agcatttatc agggttattg tctcatgagc ggatacatat ttgaatgtat ttagaaaaat
     1261 aaacaaatag gggttccgcg cacatttccc cgaaaagtgc cacctgtcat gaccaaaatc
     1321 ccttaacgtg agttttcgtt ccactgagcg tcagaccccg tagaaaagat caaaggatct
     1381 tcttgagatc ctttttttct gcgcgtaatc tgctgcttgc aaacaaaaaa accaccgcta
     1441 ccagcggtgg tttgtttgcc ggatcaagag ctaccaactc tttttccgaa ggtaactggc
     1501 ttcagcagag cgcagatacc aaatactgtt cttctagtgt agccgtagtt aggccaccac
     1561 ttcaagaact ctgtagcacc gcctacatac ctcgctctgc taatcctgtt accagtggct
     1621 gctgccagtg gcgataagtc gtgtcttacc gggttggact caagacgata gttaccggat
     1681 aaggcgcagc ggtcgggctg aacggggggt tcgtgcacac agcccagctt ggagcgaacg
     1741 acctacaccg aactgagata cctacagcgt gagctatgag aaagcgccac gcttcccgaa
     1801 gggagaaagg cggacaggta tccggtaagc ggcagggtcg gaacaggaga gcgcacgagg
     1861 gagcttccag ggggaaacgc ctggtatctt tatagtcctg tcgggtttcg ccacctctga
     1921 cttgagcgtc gatttttgtg atgctcgtca ggggggcgga gcctatggaa aaacgccagc
     1981 aacgcggcct ttttacggtt cctggccttt tgctggcctt ttgctcacat gttctttcct
     2041 gcgttatccc ctgattctgt ggataaccgt gcggccgccc ctgaattcgc atctagatgg
     2101 tagagccaca aacagccggt acaagcaacg atctccagga ccatctgaat catgcgcgga
     2161 tgacacgaac tcacgacggc gatcacagac attaacccac agtacagaca ctgcgacaac
     2221 gtggcaattc gtcgcaatac cgtctcactg aactggccga taattgcaga cgaacgcccc
     2281 attatcttag cctaaaaaaa ccttctcttt ggaactttca gtaatacgct taactgctca
     2341 ttgctatatt gaagtacgga ttagaagccg ccgagcgggc gacagccctc cgacggatga
     2401 ctctcctccg tgcgtcctcg tcatcaccgg tcgcgttcct gaaacgcaga tgtgcctcgc
     2461 gccgcactgc tccgaacaat aaagattcta caatactagc ttttatggtt atgaagagga
     2521 aaaattggca gtaacctggc cccacaaacc ttcaaattaa cgaatcaaat taacaaccat
     2581 aggatgataa tgcgattagt tttttagcct tatttctggg gtaattaatc agcgaagcga
     2641 tgatttttga tctattaaca gatatataaa tggaaaagct gcataaccac tttaactaat
     2701 actttcaaca ttttcagttt gtattacttc ttattcaaat gtcataaaag tatcaacaaa
     2761 aaattgttaa tatacctcta tactttaacg tcaaggagaa aaaactataa gatctATGGC
     2821 TTCATTTCAA TCATTTGGTA TTCCAGGTCA ATTGGAAGTT ATTAAAAAAG CTTTGGATCA
     2881 TGTTAGAGTT GGTGTTGTTA TTACTGATCC AGCTTTGGAA GATAATCCAA TTGTTTATGT
     2941 TAATCAAGGT TTTGTTCAAA TGACTGGTTA TGAAACTGAA GAAATTTTGG GTAAAAATGC
     3001 TAGATTTTTG CAAGGTAAAC ATACTGATCC AGCTGAAGTT GATAATATTA GAACTGCTTT
     3061 GCAAAATAAA GAACCAGTTA CTGTTCAAAT TCAAAATTAT AAAAAAGATG GTACTATGTT
     3121 TTGGAATGAA TTGAATATTG ATCCAATGGA AATTGAAGAT AAAACTTATT TTGTTGGTAT
     3181 TCAAAATGAT ATTACTAAAC AAAAAGAATA TGAAAAATTG TTGGAATAAa gatcATCCta
     3241 actcgagagc ttttgattaa gccttctagt ccaaaaaaca cgtttttttg tcatttattt
     3301 cattttctta gaatagttta gtttattcat tttatagtca cgaatgtttt atgattctat
     3361 atagggttgc aaacaagcat ttttcatttt atgttaaaac aatttcaggt ttacctttta
     3421 ttctgcttgt ggtgacgcgt gtatccgccc gctcttttgg tcacccatgt atgctgagca
     3481 tgagacggaa atctgctcgt cagtggtgct cacactgacg aatcatgtac agatcatacc
     3541 gatgactgcc tggcgactca caactaagca agacagccgg aaccagcgcc ggcgaacacc
     3601 actgcatata tggcatatca caacagtcca actagtgcac tgcagtacac ggtttccttg
     3661 aaattttttt gattcggtaa tctccgaaca gaaggaagaa cgaaggaagg agcacagact
     3721 tagattggta tatatacgca tatgtagtgt tgaagaaaca tgaaattgcc cagtattctt
     3781 aacccaactg cacagaacaa aaacgtgcag gaaacgaaga taaatcatgt cgaaagctac
     3841 atataaggaa cgtgctgcta ctcatcctag tcctgttgct gccaagctat ttaatatcat
     3901 gcacgaaaag caaacaaact tgtgtgcttc attggatgtt cgtaccacca aggaattact
     3961 ggagttagtt gaagcattag gtcccaaaat ttgtttacta aaaacacatg tggatatctt
     4021 gactgatttt tccatggagg gcacagttaa gccgctaaag gcattatccg ccaagtacaa
     4081 ttttttactc ttcgaggaca gaaaatttgc tgacattggt aatacagtca aattgcagta
     4141 ctctgcgggt gtatacagaa tagcagaatg ggcagacatt acgaatgcac acggtgtggt
     4201 gggcccaggt attgttagcg gtttgaagca ggcggcagaa gaagtaacaa aggaacctag
     4261 aggccttttg atgttagcag aattgtcatg caagggctcc ctatctactg gagaatatac
     4321 taagggtact gttgacattg cgaagagcga caaagatttt gttatcggct ttattgctca
     4381 aagagacatg ggtggaagag atgaaggtta cgattggttg attatgacac ccggtgtggg
     4441 tttagatgac aagggagatg cattgggtca acagtataga accgtggatg atgtggtttc
     4501 tacaggatct gacattatta ttgttggaag aggactattt gcaaagggaa gggatgctaa
     4561 ggtagagggt gaacgttaca gaaaagcagg ctgggaagca tatttgagaa gatgcggcca
     4621 gcaaaactaa aaaactgtat tataagtaaa tgcatgtata ctaaactcac aaattagagc
     4681 ttcaatttaa ttatatcagt tattacccga gtaacgaagc atctgtgctt cattttgtag
     4741 aacaaaaatg caacgcgaga gcgctaattt ttcaaacaaa gaatctgagc tgcattttta
     4801 cagaacagaa atgcaacgcg aaagcgctat tttaccaacg aagaatctgt gcttcatttt
     4861 tgtaaaacaa aaatgcaacg cgagagcgct aatttttcaa acaaagaatc tgagctgcat
     4921 ttttacagaa cagaaatgca acgcgagagc gctattttac caacaaagaa tctatacttc
     4981 ttttttgttc tacaaaaatg catcccgaga gcgctatttt tctaacaaag catcttagat
     5041 tacttttttt ctcctttgtg cgctctataa tgcagtctct tgataacttt ttgcactgta
     5101 ggtccgttaa ggttagaaga aggctacttt ggtgtctatt ttctcttcca taaaaaaagc
     5161 ctgactccac ttcccgcgtt tactgattac tagcgaagct gcgggtgcat tttttcaaga
     5221 taaaggcatc cccgattata ttctataccg atgtggattg cgcatacttt gtgaacagaa
     5281 agtgatagcg ttgatgattc ttcattggtc agaaaattat gaacggtttc ttctattttg
     5341 tctctatata ctacgtatag gaaatgttta cattttcgta ttgttttcga ttcactctat
     5401 gaatagttct tactacaatt tttttgtcta aagagtaata ctagagataa acataaaaaa
     5461 tgtagaggtc gagtttagat gcaagttcaa ggagcgaaag gtgga
//
