# Supplementary material for: Programming Probiotics: Diet-responsive gene expression and colonization control in engineered S. boulardii
Source: bioRxiv preprint, doi:10.1101/2023.11.17.567539, version 1 (2023-11-17)
Supplement: Dataset S3 [file 567539_file03.zip › Yeast IS GenBank/Plasmids/djh097-pcup1-yegfp-teno1-ura-2micron-amp.gb]

LOCUS       DJH097_pCUP1,_yeGFP,_tE 5576 bp ds-DNA     circular     31-OCT-2023
DEFINITION  .
FEATURES             Location/Qualifiers
     rep_origin      170..207
                     /label="FRT site"
     terminator      complement(220..316)
                     /label="AmpR Terminator"
     CDS             complement(317..1174)
                     /label="AmpR"
     promoter        complement(1175..1305)
                     /label="AmpR Promoter"
     rep_origin      complement(1306..2069)
                     /label="ColE1"
     primer          1927..1952
                     /label="DD pr007"
                     /note="sequence: gtcgatttttgtgatgctcgtcaggg"
     primer          2097..2116
                     /label="ISApr310"
                     /note="sequence: TGGTAGAGCCACAAACAGCC"
     misc_feature    2097..2239
                     /label="ConS"
     promoter        2276..2581
                     /label="ScCUP1 Promoter"
     misc_feature    2588..3304
                     /label="yeGFP"
     terminator      3318..3542
                     /label="ScENO1 Terminator"
     misc_feature    3558..3700
                     /label="ConE"
     primer          complement(3625..3647)
                     /label="ISApr1242"
                     /note="sequence: gctgtcttgcttagttgtgagtc"
     promoter        3720..3896
                     /label="ScURA3 Promoter"
     CDS             3897..4700
                     /label="URA3"
     terminator      4701..4778
                     /label="ScURA3 Terminator"
     rep_origin      4783..169
                     /label="2micron"
ORIGIN
        1 gggtaggtta tatagggata tagcacagag atatatagca aagagatact tttgagcaat
       61 gtttgtggaa gcggtattcg caatatttta gtagctcgtt acagtccggt gcgtttttgg
      121 ttttttgaaa gtgcgtcatc agagcgcttt tggttttcaa aagcgctctg aagttcctat
      181 actttctagc tagagaatag gaacttcccg agcggccgcg attatcaaaa aggatcttca
      241 cctagatcct tttaaattaa aaatgaagtt ttaaatcaat ctaaagtata tatgagtaaa
      301 cttggtctga cagttaccaa tgcttaatca gtgaggcacc tatctcagcg atctgtctat
      361 ttcgttcatc catagttgcc tgactccccg tcgtgtagat aactacgata cgggagggct
      421 taccatctgg ccccagtgct gcaatgatac cgcgggaccc acgctcaccg gctccagatt
      481 tatcagcaat aaaccagcca gccggaaggg ccgagcgcag aagtggtcct gcaactttat
      541 ccgcctccat ccagtctatt aattgttgcc gggaagctag agtaagtagt tcgccagtta
      601 atagtttgcg caacgttgtt gccattgcta caggcatcgt ggtgtcacgc tcgtcgtttg
      661 gtatggcttc attcagctcc ggttcccaac gatcaaggcg agttacatga tcccccatgt
      721 tgtgcaaaaa agcggttagc tccttcggtc ctccgatcgt tgtcagaagt aagttggccg
      781 cagtgttatc actcatggtt atggcagcac tgcataattc tcttactgtc atgccatccg
      841 taagatgctt ttctgtgact ggtgagtact caaccaagtc attctgagaa tagtgtatgc
      901 ggcgaccgag ttgctcttgc ccggcgtcaa tacgggataa taccgcgcca catagcagaa
      961 ctttaaaagt gctcatcatt ggaaaacgtt cttcggggcg aaaactctca aggatcttac
     1021 cgctgttgag atccagttcg atgtaaccca ctcgtgcacc caactgatct tcagcatctt
     1081 ttactttcac cagcgtttct gggtgagcaa aaacaggaag gcaaaatgcc gcaaaaaagg
     1141 gaataagggc gacacggaaa tgttgaatac tcatactctt cctttttcaa tattattgaa
     1201 gcatttatca gggttattgt ctcatgagcg gatacatatt tgaatgtatt tagaaaaata
     1261 aacaaatagg ggttccgcgc acatttcccc gaaaagtgcc acctgtcatg accaaaatcc
     1321 cttaacgtga gttttcgttc cactgagcgt cagaccccgt agaaaagatc aaaggatctt
     1381 cttgagatcc tttttttctg cgcgtaatct gctgcttgca aacaaaaaaa ccaccgctac
     1441 cagcggtggt ttgtttgccg gatcaagagc taccaactct ttttccgaag gtaactggct
     1501 tcagcagagc gcagatacca aatactgttc ttctagtgta gccgtagtta ggccaccact
     1561 tcaagaactc tgtagcaccg cctacatacc tcgctctgct aatcctgtta ccagtggctg
     1621 ctgccagtgg cgataagtcg tgtcttaccg ggttggactc aagacgatag ttaccggata
     1681 aggcgcagcg gtcgggctga acggggggtt cgtgcacaca gcccagcttg gagcgaacga
     1741 cctacaccga actgagatac ctacagcgtg agctatgaga aagcgccacg cttcccgaag
     1801 ggagaaaggc ggacaggtat ccggtaagcg gcagggtcgg aacaggagag cgcacgaggg
     1861 agcttccagg gggaaacgcc tggtatcttt atagtcctgt cgggtttcgc cacctctgac
     1921 ttgagcgtcg atttttgtga tgctcgtcag gggggcggag cctatggaaa aacgccagca
     1981 acgcggcctt tttacggttc ctggcctttt gctggccttt tgctcacatg ttctttcctg
     2041 cgttatcccc tgattctgtg gataaccgtg cggccgcccc tgaattcgca tctagatggt
     2101 agagccacaa acagccggta caagcaacga tctccaggac catctgaatc atgcgcggat
     2161 gacacgaact cacgacggcg atcacagaca ttaacccaca gtacagacac tgcgacaacg
     2221 tggcaattcg tcgcaatacc gtctcactga actggccgat aattgcagac gaacgatctt
     2281 agccttgttg ctagttagaa aaagacattt ttgctgtcag tcactgtcaa gagattcttt
     2341 tgctggcatt tcttctagga gcaaaaagag cgatgcgtct tttccgctga accgttccag
     2401 caaaaaagac taccaacgca atatggattg tcagaatcat ataaaagaga agcaaataac
     2461 tccttgtctt gtatcaattg cattataata tcttcttgtt agtgcaatat catatagaag
     2521 tcatcgaaat agatattaag aaaaacaaac tgtacaatca atcaatcaat catcacataa
     2581 aagatctatg tctaaaggtg aagaattatt cactggtgtt gtcccaattt tggttgaatt
     2641 agatggtgat gttaatggtc acaaattttc tgtctccggt gaaggtgaag gtgatgctac
     2701 ttacggtaaa ttgaccttaa aatttatttg tactactggt aaattgccag ttccatggcc
     2761 aaccttagtc actactttcg gttatggtgt tcaatgtttt gcgagatacc cagatcatat
     2821 gaaacaacat gactttttca agtctgccat gccagaaggt tatgttcaag aaagaactat
     2881 ttttttcaaa gatgacggta actacaagac cagagctgaa gtcaagtttg aaggtgatac
     2941 cttagttaat agaatcgaat taaaaggtat tgattttaaa gaagatggta acattttagg
     3001 tcacaaattg gaatacaact ataactctca caatgtttac atcatggctg acaaacaaaa
     3061 gaatggtatc aaagttaact tcaaaattag acacaacatt gaagatggtt ctgttcaatt
     3121 agctgaccat tatcaacaaa atactccaat tggtgatggt ccagtcttgt taccagacaa
     3181 ccattactta tccactcaat ctgccttatc caaagatcca aacgaaaaga gagatcacat
     3241 ggtcttgtta gaatttgtta ctgctgctgg tattacccat ggtatggatg aattgtacaa
     3301 ataaATCCta actcgagagc ttttgattaa gccttctagt ccaaaaaaca cgtttttttg
     3361 tcatttattt cattttctta gaatagttta gtttattcat tttatagtca cgaatgtttt
     3421 atgattctat atagggttgc aaacaagcat ttttcatttt atgttaaaac aatttcaggt
     3481 ttacctttta ttctgcttgt ggtgacgcgt gtatccgccc gctcttttgg tcacccatgt
     3541 atgctgagca tgagacggaa atctgctcgt cagtggtgct cacactgacg aatcatgtac
     3601 agatcatacc gatgactgcc tggcgactca caactaagca agacagccgg aaccagcgcc
     3661 ggcgaacacc actgcatata tggcatatca caacagtcca actagtgcac tgcagtacac
     3721 ggtttccttg aaattttttt gattcggtaa tctccgaaca gaaggaagaa cgaaggaagg
     3781 agcacagact tagattggta tatatacgca tatgtagtgt tgaagaaaca tgaaattgcc
     3841 cagtattctt aacccaactg cacagaacaa aaacgtgcag gaaacgaaga taaatcatgt
     3901 cgaaagctac atataaggaa cgtgctgcta ctcatcctag tcctgttgct gccaagctat
     3961 ttaatatcat gcacgaaaag caaacaaact tgtgtgcttc attggatgtt cgtaccacca
     4021 aggaattact ggagttagtt gaagcattag gtcccaaaat ttgtttacta aaaacacatg
     4081 tggatatctt gactgatttt tccatggagg gcacagttaa gccgctaaag gcattatccg
     4141 ccaagtacaa ttttttactc ttcgaggaca gaaaatttgc tgacattggt aatacagtca
     4201 aattgcagta ctctgcgggt gtatacagaa tagcagaatg ggcagacatt acgaatgcac
     4261 acggtgtggt gggcccaggt attgttagcg gtttgaagca ggcggcagaa gaagtaacaa
     4321 aggaacctag aggccttttg atgttagcag aattgtcatg caagggctcc ctatctactg
     4381 gagaatatac taagggtact gttgacattg cgaagagcga caaagatttt gttatcggct
     4441 ttattgctca aagagacatg ggtggaagag atgaaggtta cgattggttg attatgacac
     4501 ccggtgtggg tttagatgac aagggagatg cattgggtca acagtataga accgtggatg
     4561 atgtggtttc tacaggatct gacattatta ttgttggaag aggactattt gcaaagggaa
     4621 gggatgctaa ggtagagggt gaacgttaca gaaaagcagg ctgggaagca tatttgagaa
     4681 gatgcggcca gcaaaactaa aaaactgtat tataagtaaa tgcatgtata ctaaactcac
     4741 aaattagagc ttcaatttaa ttatatcagt tattacccga gtaacgaagc atctgtgctt
     4801 cattttgtag aacaaaaatg caacgcgaga gcgctaattt ttcaaacaaa gaatctgagc
     4861 tgcattttta cagaacagaa atgcaacgcg aaagcgctat tttaccaacg aagaatctgt
     4921 gcttcatttt tgtaaaacaa aaatgcaacg cgagagcgct aatttttcaa acaaagaatc
     4981 tgagctgcat ttttacagaa cagaaatgca acgcgagagc gctattttac caacaaagaa
     5041 tctatacttc ttttttgttc tacaaaaatg catcccgaga gcgctatttt tctaacaaag
     5101 catcttagat tacttttttt ctcctttgtg cgctctataa tgcagtctct tgataacttt
     5161 ttgcactgta ggtccgttaa ggttagaaga aggctacttt ggtgtctatt ttctcttcca
     5221 taaaaaaagc ctgactccac ttcccgcgtt tactgattac tagcgaagct gcgggtgcat
     5281 tttttcaaga taaaggcatc cccgattata ttctataccg atgtggattg cgcatacttt
     5341 gtgaacagaa agtgatagcg ttgatgattc ttcattggtc agaaaattat gaacggtttc
     5401 ttctattttg tctctatata ctacgtatag gaaatgttta cattttcgta ttgttttcga
     5461 ttcactctat gaatagttct tactacaatt tttttgtcta aagagtaata ctagagataa
     5521 acataaaaaa tgtagaggtc gagtttagat gcaagttcaa ggagcgaaag gtggat
//
