# Supplementary material for: Programming Probiotics: Diet-responsive gene expression and colonization control in engineered S. boulardii
Source: bioRxiv preprint, doi:10.1101/2023.11.17.567539, version 1 (2023-11-17)
Supplement: Dataset S3 [file 567539_file03.zip › Yeast IS GenBank/Plasmids/isa1132-pccw12-mkate2-teno2-ura-2micron-ampr-cole1.gb]

LOCUS       ISA1132_pCCW12,_mKate2, 5955 bp ds-DNA     circular     13-NOV-2023
DEFINITION  .
FEATURES             Location/Qualifiers
     rep_origin      61..98
                     /label="FRT site"
     terminator      complement(111..207)
                     /label="AmpR Terminator"
     CDS             complement(208..1065)
                     /label="AmpR"
     promoter        complement(1066..1196)
                     /label="AmpR Promoter"
     rep_origin      complement(1197..1960)
                     /label="ColE1"
     misc_feature    1988..2130
                     /label="ConS"
     promoter        2167..2866
                     /label="ScCCW12 Promoter"
     misc_feature    2876..3574
                     /label="mKate2"
     terminator      3588..3812
                     /label="ScENO2 Terminator"
     misc_feature    3828..3970
                     /label="Con1"
     promoter        3990..4166
                     /label="ScURA3 Promoter"
     CDS             4167..4970
                     /label="URA3"
     terminator      4971..5048
                     /label="ScURA3 Terminator"
     rep_origin      5053..60
                     /label="2micron"
ORIGIN
        1 tgcgtttttg gttttttgaa agtgcgtcat cagagcgctt ttggttttca aaagcgctct
       61 gaagttccta tactttctag ctagagaata ggaacttccc gagcggccgc gattatcaaa
      121 aaggatcttc acctagatcc ttttaaatta aaaatgaagt tttaaatcaa tctaaagtat
      181 atatgagtaa acttggtctg acagttacca atgcttaatc agtgaggcac ctatctcagc
      241 gatctgtcta tttcgttcat ccatagttgc ctgactcccc gtcgtgtaga taactacgat
      301 acgggagggc ttaccatctg gccccagtgc tgcaatgata ccgcgggacc cacgctcacc
      361 ggctccagat ttatcagcaa taaaccagcc agccggaagg gccgagcgca gaagtggtcc
      421 tgcaacttta tccgcctcca tccagtctat taattgttgc cgggaagcta gagtaagtag
      481 ttcgccagtt aatagtttgc gcaacgttgt tgccattgct acaggcatcg tggtgtcacg
      541 ctcgtcgttt ggtatggctt cattcagctc cggttcccaa cgatcaaggc gagttacatg
      601 atcccccatg ttgtgcaaaa aagcggttag ctccttcggt cctccgatcg ttgtcagaag
      661 taagttggcc gcagtgttat cactcatggt tatggcagca ctgcataatt ctcttactgt
      721 catgccatcc gtaagatgct tttctgtgac tggtgagtac tcaaccaagt cattctgaga
      781 atagtgtatg cggcgaccga gttgctcttg cccggcgtca atacgggata ataccgcgcc
      841 acatagcaga actttaaaag tgctcatcat tggaaaacgt tcttcggggc gaaaactctc
      901 aaggatctta ccgctgttga gatccagttc gatgtaaccc actcgtgcac ccaactgatc
      961 ttcagcatct tttactttca ccagcgtttc tgggtgagca aaaacaggaa ggcaaaatgc
     1021 cgcaaaaaag ggaataaggg cgacacggaa atgttgaata ctcatactct tcctttttca
     1081 atattattga agcatttatc agggttattg tctcatgagc ggatacatat ttgaatgtat
     1141 ttagaaaaat aaacaaatag gggttccgcg cacatttccc cgaaaagtgc cacctgtcat
     1201 gaccaaaatc ccttaacgtg agttttcgtt ccactgagcg tcagaccccg tagaaaagat
     1261 caaaggatct tcttgagatc ctttttttct gcgcgtaatc tgctgcttgc aaacaaaaaa
     1321 accaccgcta ccagcggtgg tttgtttgcc ggatcaagag ctaccaactc tttttccgaa
     1381 ggtaactggc ttcagcagag cgcagatacc aaatactgtt cttctagtgt agccgtagtt
     1441 aggccaccac ttcaagaact ctgtagcacc gcctacatac ctcgctctgc taatcctgtt
     1501 accagtggct gctgccagtg gcgataagtc gtgtcttacc gggttggact caagacgata
     1561 gttaccggat aaggcgcagc ggtcgggctg aacggggggt tcgtgcacac agcccagctt
     1621 ggagcgaacg acctacaccg aactgagata cctacagcgt gagctatgag aaagcgccac
     1681 gcttcccgaa gggagaaagg cggacaggta tccggtaagc ggcagggtcg gaacaggaga
     1741 gcgcacgagg gagcttccag ggggaaacgc ctggtatctt tatagtcctg tcgggtttcg
     1801 ccacctctga cttgagcgtc gatttttgtg atgctcgtca ggggggcgga gcctatggaa
     1861 aaacgccagc aacgcggcct ttttacggtt cctggccttt tgctggcctt ttgctcacat
     1921 gttctttcct gcgttatccc ctgattctgt ggataaccgt gcggccgccc ctgaattcgc
     1981 atctagatgg tagagccaca aacagccggt acaagcaacg atctccagga ccatctgaat
     2041 catgcgcgga tgacacgaac tcacgacggc gatcacagac attaacccac agtacagaca
     2101 ctgcgacaac gtggcaattc gtcgcaatac cgtctcactg aactggccga taattgcaga
     2161 cgaacgcacc catgaaccac acggttagtc caaaaggggc agttcagatt ccagatgcgg
     2221 gaattagctt gctgccaccc tcacctcact aacgctgcgg tgtgcggata cttcatgcta
     2281 tttatagacg cgcgtgtcgg aatcagcacg cgcaagaacc aaatgggaaa atcggaatgg
     2341 gtccagaact gctttgagtg ctggctattg gcgtctgatt tccgttttgg gaatcctttg
     2401 ccgcgcgccc ctctcaaaac tccgcacaag tcccagaaag cgggaaagaa ataaaacgcc
     2461 accaaaaaaa aaaaaataaa agccaatcct cgaagcgtgg gtggtaggcc ctggattatc
     2521 ccgtacaagt atttctcagg agtaaaaaaa ccgtttgttt tggaatttcc catttcgcgg
     2581 ccacctacgc cgctatcttt gcaacaacta tctgcgataa ctcagcaaat tttgcatatt
     2641 cgtgttgcag tattgcgata atgggagtct tacttccaac ataacggcag aaagaaatgt
     2701 gagaaaattt tgcatccttt gcctccgttc aagtatataa agtcggcatg cttgataatc
     2761 tttctttcca tcctacattg ttctaattat tcttattctc ctttattctt tcctaacata
     2821 ccaagaaatt aatcttctgt cattcgctta aacactatat caataaagat ctatgATGGT
     2881 TTCTGAACTC ATCAAGGAAA ACATGCACAT GAAACTTTAC ATGGAAGGTA CTGTGAACAA
     2941 TCATCATTTT AAGTGTACAT CCGAGGGTGA AGGCAAACCT TACGAAGGAA CTCAAACTAT
     3001 GAGAATTAAA GCTGTAGAAG GTGGACCATT ACCTTTTGCA TTTGATATCT TGGCAACATC
     3061 ATTCATGTAT GGGAGCAAGA CATTCATAAA CCATACTCAA GGTATACCAG ACTTTTTCAA
     3121 ACAGAGTTTT CCAGAGGGTT TTACATGGGA AAGAGTAACA ACGTACGAGG ATGGAGGTGT
     3181 ATTGACAGCC ACTCAAGACA CATCACTTCA AGATGGGTGT TTAATCTACA ATGTCAAGAT
     3241 TAGAGGCGTC AATTTCCCTT CTAATGGTCC AGTTATGCAG AAAAAGACAT TAGGCTGGGA
     3301 AGCGTCAACC GAAACCCTGT ACCCTGCTGA TGGTGGCCTA GAAGGCAGAG CTGACATGGC
     3361 CCTTAAACTG GTTGGTGGAG GGCATCTAAT CTGCAATTTG AAAACCACTT ATCGTTCTAA
     3421 AAAGCCAGCC AAAAACCTAA AGATGCCAGG TGTTTACTAC GTCGACCGAA GATTAGAAAG
     3481 GATTAAAGAG GCTGATAAAG AGACTTATGT TGAACAACAC GAAGTGGCAG TGGCTAGATA
     3541 CTGTGATTTG CCATCTAAGT TGGGACACAG Ataaatccta actcgagagt gcttttaact
     3601 aagaattatt agtcttttct gcttattttt tcatcatagt ttagaacact ttatattaac
     3661 gaatagttta tgaatctatt taggtttaaa aattgataca gttttataag ttactttttc
     3721 aaagactcgt gctgtctatt gcataatgca ctggaagggg aaaaaaaagg tgcacacgcg
     3781 tggctttttc ttgaatttgc agtttgaaaa atgctgccaa tgagacgacg gggtcatcac
     3841 ggctcatcat gcgccaaaca aatgtgtgca atacacgctc ggatgactgc atgatgaccg
     3901 cactgactgg ggacagcaga tccacctaag cctgtgagag aagcagacac ccgacagatc
     3961 aaggcagtta actagtgcac tgcagtacac ggtttccttg aaattttttt gattcggtaa
     4021 tctccgaaca gaaggaagaa cgaaggaagg agcacagact tagattggta tatatacgca
     4081 tatgtagtgt tgaagaaaca tgaaattgcc cagtattctt aacccaactg cacagaacaa
     4141 aaacgtgcag gaaacgaaga taaatcatgt cgaaagctac atataaggaa cgtgctgcta
     4201 ctcatcctag tcctgttgct gccaagctat ttaatatcat gcacgaaaag caaacaaact
     4261 tgtgtgcttc attggatgtt cgtaccacca aggaattact ggagttagtt gaagcattag
     4321 gtcccaaaat ttgtttacta aaaacacatg tggatatctt gactgatttt tccatggagg
     4381 gcacagttaa gccgctaaag gcattatccg ccaagtacaa ttttttactc ttcgaggaca
     4441 gaaaatttgc tgacattggt aatacagtca aattgcagta ctctgcgggt gtatacagaa
     4501 tagcagaatg ggcagacatt acgaatgcac acggtgtggt gggcccaggt attgttagcg
     4561 gtttgaagca ggcggcagaa gaagtaacaa aggaacctag aggccttttg atgttagcag
     4621 aattgtcatg caagggctcc ctatctactg gagaatatac taagggtact gttgacattg
     4681 cgaagagcga caaagatttt gttatcggct ttattgctca aagagacatg ggtggaagag
     4741 atgaaggtta cgattggttg attatgacac ccggtgtggg tttagatgac aagggagatg
     4801 cattgggtca acagtataga accgtggatg atgtggtttc tacaggatct gacattatta
     4861 ttgttggaag aggactattt gcaaagggaa gggatgctaa ggtagagggt gaacgttaca
     4921 gaaaagcagg ctgggaagca tatttgagaa gatgcggcca gcaaaactaa aaaactgtat
     4981 tataagtaaa tgcatgtata ctaaactcac aaattagagc ttcaatttaa ttatatcagt
     5041 tattacccga gtaacgaagc atctgtgctt cattttgtag aacaaaaatg caacgcgaga
     5101 gcgctaattt ttcaaacaaa gaatctgagc tgcattttta cagaacagaa atgcaacgcg
     5161 aaagcgctat tttaccaacg aagaatctgt gcttcatttt tgtaaaacaa aaatgcaacg
     5221 cgagagcgct aatttttcaa acaaagaatc tgagctgcat ttttacagaa cagaaatgca
     5281 acgcgagagc gctattttac caacaaagaa tctatacttc ttttttgttc tacaaaaatg
     5341 catcccgaga gcgctatttt tctaacaaag catcttagat tacttttttt ctcctttgtg
     5401 cgctctataa tgcagtctct tgataacttt ttgcactgta ggtccgttaa ggttagaaga
     5461 aggctacttt ggtgtctatt ttctcttcca taaaaaaagc ctgactccac ttcccgcgtt
     5521 tactgattac tagcgaagct gcgggtgcat tttttcaaga taaaggcatc cccgattata
     5581 ttctataccg atgtggattg cgcatacttt gtgaacagaa agtgatagcg ttgatgattc
     5641 ttcattggtc agaaaattat gaacggtttc ttctattttg tctctatata ctacgtatag
     5701 gaaatgttta cattttcgta ttgttttcga ttcactctat gaatagttct tactacaatt
     5761 tttttgtcta aagagtaata ctagagataa acataaaaaa tgtagaggtc gagtttagat
     5821 gcaagttcaa ggagcgaaag gtggatgggt aggttatata gggatatagc acagagatat
     5881 atagcaaaga gatacttttg agcaatgttt gtggaagcgg tattcgcaat attttagtag
     5941 ctcgttacag tccgg
//
