# Supplementary material for: Programming Probiotics: Diet-responsive gene expression and colonization control in engineered S. boulardii
Source: bioRxiv preprint, doi:10.1101/2023.11.17.567539, version 1 (2023-11-17)
Supplement: Dataset S3 [file 567539_file03.zip › Yeast IS GenBank/Plasmids/djh102-plac-cafbfp-teno1-ura-2micron-ampr.gb]

LOCUS       DJH102,_pLAC,_CaFbFP,_t 5090 bp ds-DNA     circular     31-OCT-2023
DEFINITION  .
FEATURES             Location/Qualifiers
     rep_origin      170..207
                     /label="FRT site"
     terminator      complement(220..316)
                     /label="AmpR Terminator"
     CDS             complement(317..1174)
                     /label="AmpR"
     promoter        complement(1175..1305)
                     /label="AmpR Promoter"
     rep_origin      complement(1306..2069)
                     /label="ColE1"
     misc_feature    2097..2239
                     /label="ConS"
     misc_feature    2276..2393
                     /label="pLAC"
     misc_feature    2400..2813
                     /label="CaFbFP"
     terminator      2832..3056
                     /label="ScENO1 Terminator"
     misc_feature    3072..3214
                     /label="ConE"
     promoter        3234..3410
                     /label="ScURA3 Promoter"
     CDS             3411..4214
                     /label="URA3"
     terminator      4215..4292
                     /label="ScURA3 Terminator"
     rep_origin      4297..169
                     /label="2micron"
ORIGIN
        1 gggtaggtta tatagggata tagcacagag atatatagca aagagatact tttgagcaat
       61 gtttgtggaa gcggtattcg caatatttta gtagctcgtt acagtccggt gcgtttttgg
      121 ttttttgaaa gtgcgtcatc agagcgcttt tggttttcaa aagcgctctg aagttcctat
      181 actttctagc tagagaatag gaacttcccg agcggccgcg attatcaaaa aggatcttca
      241 cctagatcct tttaaattaa aaatgaagtt ttaaatcaat ctaaagtata tatgagtaaa
      301 cttggtctga cagttaccaa tgcttaatca gtgaggcacc tatctcagcg atctgtctat
      361 ttcgttcatc catagttgcc tgactccccg tcgtgtagat aactacgata cgggagggct
      421 taccatctgg ccccagtgct gcaatgatac cgcgggaccc acgctcaccg gctccagatt
      481 tatcagcaat aaaccagcca gccggaaggg ccgagcgcag aagtggtcct gcaactttat
      541 ccgcctccat ccagtctatt aattgttgcc gggaagctag agtaagtagt tcgccagtta
      601 atagtttgcg caacgttgtt gccattgcta caggcatcgt ggtgtcacgc tcgtcgtttg
      661 gtatggcttc attcagctcc ggttcccaac gatcaaggcg agttacatga tcccccatgt
      721 tgtgcaaaaa agcggttagc tccttcggtc ctccgatcgt tgtcagaagt aagttggccg
      781 cagtgttatc actcatggtt atggcagcac tgcataattc tcttactgtc atgccatccg
      841 taagatgctt ttctgtgact ggtgagtact caaccaagtc attctgagaa tagtgtatgc
      901 ggcgaccgag ttgctcttgc ccggcgtcaa tacgggataa taccgcgcca catagcagaa
      961 ctttaaaagt gctcatcatt ggaaaacgtt cttcggggcg aaaactctca aggatcttac
     1021 cgctgttgag atccagttcg atgtaaccca ctcgtgcacc caactgatct tcagcatctt
     1081 ttactttcac cagcgtttct gggtgagcaa aaacaggaag gcaaaatgcc gcaaaaaagg
     1141 gaataagggc gacacggaaa tgttgaatac tcatactctt cctttttcaa tattattgaa
     1201 gcatttatca gggttattgt ctcatgagcg gatacatatt tgaatgtatt tagaaaaata
     1261 aacaaatagg ggttccgcgc acatttcccc gaaaagtgcc acctgtcatg accaaaatcc
     1321 cttaacgtga gttttcgttc cactgagcgt cagaccccgt agaaaagatc aaaggatctt
     1381 cttgagatcc tttttttctg cgcgtaatct gctgcttgca aacaaaaaaa ccaccgctac
     1441 cagcggtggt ttgtttgccg gatcaagagc taccaactct ttttccgaag gtaactggct
     1501 tcagcagagc gcagatacca aatactgttc ttctagtgta gccgtagtta ggccaccact
     1561 tcaagaactc tgtagcaccg cctacatacc tcgctctgct aatcctgtta ccagtggctg
     1621 ctgccagtgg cgataagtcg tgtcttaccg ggttggactc aagacgatag ttaccggata
     1681 aggcgcagcg gtcgggctga acggggggtt cgtgcacaca gcccagcttg gagcgaacga
     1741 cctacaccga actgagatac ctacagcgtg agctatgaga aagcgccacg cttcccgaag
     1801 ggagaaaggc ggacaggtat ccggtaagcg gcagggtcgg aacaggagag cgcacgaggg
     1861 agcttccagg gggaaacgcc tggtatcttt atagtcctgt cgggtttcgc cacctctgac
     1921 ttgagcgtcg atttttgtga tgctcgtcag gggggcggag cctatggaaa aacgccagca
     1981 acgcggcctt tttacggttc ctggcctttt gctggccttt tgctcacatg ttctttcctg
     2041 cgttatcccc tgattctgtg gataaccgtg cggccgcccc tgaattcgca tctagatggt
     2101 agagccacaa acagccggta caagcaacga tctccaggac catctgaatc atgcgcggat
     2161 gacacgaact cacgacggcg atcacagaca ttaacccaca gtacagacac tgcgacaacg
     2221 tggcaattcg tcgcaatacc gtctcactga actggccgat aattgcagac gaacgTTTTT
     2281 ATTTTTTGTT TTTTTTTAAT TGTGAGCGGA TAACAATATA AAAAGGAGCG CTATACGCGG
     2341 AGAAGAGATT AAGAATTGTG AGCGGATAAC AATAGAATAT CAAGCTACAA AAAagatctA
     2401 TGGCTTCATT TCAATCATTT GGTATTCCAG GTCAATTGGA AGTTATTAAA AAAGCTTTGG
     2461 ATCATGTTAG AGTTGGTGTT GTTATTACTG ATCCAGCTTT GGAAGATAAT CCAATTGTTT
     2521 ATGTTAATCA AGGTTTTGTT CAAATGACTG GTTATGAAAC TGAAGAAATT TTGGGTAAAA
     2581 ATGCTAGATT TTTGCAAGGT AAACATACTG ATCCAGCTGA AGTTGATAAT ATTAGAACTG
     2641 CTTTGCAAAA TAAAGAACCA GTTACTGTTC AAATTCAAAA TTATAAAAAA GATGGTACTA
     2701 TGTTTTGGAA TGAATTGAAT ATTGATCCAA TGGAAATTGA AGATAAAACT TATTTTGTTG
     2761 GTATTCAAAA TGATATTACT AAACAAAAAG AATATGAAAA ATTGTTGGAA TAAagatcAT
     2821 CCtaactcga gagcttttga ttaagccttc tagtccaaaa aacacgtttt tttgtcattt
     2881 atttcatttt cttagaatag tttagtttat tcattttata gtcacgaatg ttttatgatt
     2941 ctatataggg ttgcaaacaa gcatttttca ttttatgtta aaacaatttc aggtttacct
     3001 tttattctgc ttgtggtgac gcgtgtatcc gcccgctctt ttggtcaccc atgtatgctg
     3061 agcatgagac ggaaatctgc tcgtcagtgg tgctcacact gacgaatcat gtacagatca
     3121 taccgatgac tgcctggcga ctcacaacta agcaagacag ccggaaccag cgccggcgaa
     3181 caccactgca tatatggcat atcacaacag tccaactagt gcactgcagt acacggtttc
     3241 cttgaaattt ttttgattcg gtaatctccg aacagaagga agaacgaagg aaggagcaca
     3301 gacttagatt ggtatatata cgcatatgta gtgttgaaga aacatgaaat tgcccagtat
     3361 tcttaaccca actgcacaga acaaaaacgt gcaggaaacg aagataaatc atgtcgaaag
     3421 ctacatataa ggaacgtgct gctactcatc ctagtcctgt tgctgccaag ctatttaata
     3481 tcatgcacga aaagcaaaca aacttgtgtg cttcattgga tgttcgtacc accaaggaat
     3541 tactggagtt agttgaagca ttaggtccca aaatttgttt actaaaaaca catgtggata
     3601 tcttgactga tttttccatg gagggcacag ttaagccgct aaaggcatta tccgccaagt
     3661 acaatttttt actcttcgag gacagaaaat ttgctgacat tggtaataca gtcaaattgc
     3721 agtactctgc gggtgtatac agaatagcag aatgggcaga cattacgaat gcacacggtg
     3781 tggtgggccc aggtattgtt agcggtttga agcaggcggc agaagaagta acaaaggaac
     3841 ctagaggcct tttgatgtta gcagaattgt catgcaaggg ctccctatct actggagaat
     3901 atactaaggg tactgttgac attgcgaaga gcgacaaaga ttttgttatc ggctttattg
     3961 ctcaaagaga catgggtgga agagatgaag gttacgattg gttgattatg acacccggtg
     4021 tgggtttaga tgacaaggga gatgcattgg gtcaacagta tagaaccgtg gatgatgtgg
     4081 tttctacagg atctgacatt attattgttg gaagaggact atttgcaaag ggaagggatg
     4141 ctaaggtaga gggtgaacgt tacagaaaag caggctggga agcatatttg agaagatgcg
     4201 gccagcaaaa ctaaaaaact gtattataag taaatgcatg tatactaaac tcacaaatta
     4261 gagcttcaat ttaattatat cagttattac ccgagtaacg aagcatctgt gcttcatttt
     4321 gtagaacaaa aatgcaacgc gagagcgcta atttttcaaa caaagaatct gagctgcatt
     4381 tttacagaac agaaatgcaa cgcgaaagcg ctattttacc aacgaagaat ctgtgcttca
     4441 tttttgtaaa acaaaaatgc aacgcgagag cgctaatttt tcaaacaaag aatctgagct
     4501 gcatttttac agaacagaaa tgcaacgcga gagcgctatt ttaccaacaa agaatctata
     4561 cttctttttt gttctacaaa aatgcatccc gagagcgcta tttttctaac aaagcatctt
     4621 agattacttt ttttctcctt tgtgcgctct ataatgcagt ctcttgataa ctttttgcac
     4681 tgtaggtccg ttaaggttag aagaaggcta ctttggtgtc tattttctct tccataaaaa
     4741 aagcctgact ccacttcccg cgtttactga ttactagcga agctgcgggt gcattttttc
     4801 aagataaagg catccccgat tatattctat accgatgtgg attgcgcata ctttgtgaac
     4861 agaaagtgat agcgttgatg attcttcatt ggtcagaaaa ttatgaacgg tttcttctat
     4921 tttgtctcta tatactacgt ataggaaatg tttacatttt cgtattgttt tcgattcact
     4981 ctatgaatag ttcttactac aatttttttg tctaaagagt aatactagag ataaacataa
     5041 aaaatgtaga ggtcgagttt agatgcaagt tcaaggagcg aaaggtggat
//
