# Supplementary material for: Programming Probiotics: Diet-responsive gene expression and colonization control in engineered S. boulardii
Source: bioRxiv preprint, doi:10.1101/2023.11.17.567539, version 1 (2023-11-17)
Supplement: Dataset S3 [file 567539_file03.zip › Yeast IS GenBank/Plasmids/djh096-pfbai-tetr_nls-teno2-his-cen-amp.gb]

LOCUS       DJH096_pFBAI,_tetR_NLS, 5321 bp ds-DNA     circular     31-OCT-2023
DEFINITION  .
FEATURES             Location/Qualifiers
     terminator      200..409
                     /label="HIS3 Terminator"
     rep_origin      414..530
                     /label="CEN6"
     rep_origin      531..921
                     /label="ARS4"
     terminator      complement(934..1030)
                     /label="AmpR Terminator"
     CDS             complement(1031..1888)
                     /label="AmpR"
     promoter        complement(1889..2019)
                     /label="AmpR Promoter"
     rep_origin      complement(2020..2783)
                     /label="ColE1"
     primer          2811..2829
                     /label="ISApr305"
                     /note="sequence: TGGTAGAGCCACAAACAGC"
     misc_feature    2811..2953
                     /label="ConS"
     primer          2975..3009
                     /label="DJHpr118"
                     /note="sequence: aaggtctcaTATGCGATGACAGCAGGATTATCGTA"
     misc_feature    2990..3539
                     /label="pFBAI"
     misc_feature    3546..4200
                     /label="tetR_NLS"
     terminator      4219..4443
                     /label="ScENO2 Terminator"
     primer          complement(4430..4460)
                     /label="DJHpr119"
                     /note="sequence: aaggtctcaGGATGGCAGCATTTTTCAAACTGC"
     primer          complement(4430..4462)
                     /label="DJHpr120"
                     /note="sequence: aaggtctcaCAGCGGCAGCATTTTTCAAACTGC"
     misc_feature    4459..4601
                     /label="Con1"
     primer          complement(4582..4594)
                     /label="DJHpr096"
                     /note="sequence: tgatgagacgTAACTGCCTTGATCTGTCGG"
     promoter        4621..4857
                     /label="HIS3 Promoter"
     CDS             4858..199
                     /label="HIS3"
ORIGIN
        1 ctcttgcgag atgatcccgc attttcttga aagctttgca gaggctagca gaattaccct
       61 ccacgttgat tgtctgcgag gcaagaatga tcatcaccgt agtgagagtg cgttcaaggc
      121 tcttgcggtt gccataagag aagccacctc gcccaatggt accaacgatg ttccctccac
      181 caaaggtgtt cttatgtagt gacaccgatt atttaaagct gctgcatacg atatatatac
      241 atgtgtatat atgtatacct atgaatgtca gtaagtatgt atacgaacag tatgatactg
      301 aagatgacaa ggtaatgcat cattctatac gtgtcattct gaacgaggcg cgctttcctt
      361 ttttcttttt gctttttctt tttttttctc ttgaactcga cggatcatag agtatcacgt
      421 gctataaaaa taattataat ttaaattttt taatataaat atataaatta aaaatagaaa
      481 gtaaaaaaag aaattaaaga aaaaatagtt tttgttttcc gaagatgtaa aagactctag
      541 ggggatcgcc aacaaatact accttttatc ttgctcttcc tgctctcagg tattaatgcc
      601 gaattgtttc atcttgtctg tgtagaaaac cacacacgaa aatcctgtga ttttacattt
      661 tacttatcgt taatcgaatg tatatctatt taatctgctt ttcttgtcta ataaatatat
      721 atgtaaagta cgctttttgt tgaaattttt taaacctttg tttatttttt tttcttcatt
      781 ccgtaactct tctaccttct ttatttactt tctaaaatcc aaatacaaaa cataaaaata
      841 aataaacaca gagtaaattc ccaaattatt ccatcattaa aagatacgag gcgcgtgtaa
      901 gttacaggca agcgatccgt cccgagcggc cgcgattatc aaaaaggatc ttcacctaga
      961 tccttttaaa ttaaaaatga agttttaaat caatctaaag tatatatgag taaacttggt
     1021 ctgacagtta ccaatgctta atcagtgagg cacctatctc agcgatctgt ctatttcgtt
     1081 catccatagt tgcctgactc cccgtcgtgt agataactac gatacgggag ggcttaccat
     1141 ctggccccag tgctgcaatg ataccgcggg acccacgctc accggctcca gatttatcag
     1201 caataaacca gccagccgga agggccgagc gcagaagtgg tcctgcaact ttatccgcct
     1261 ccatccagtc tattaattgt tgccgggaag ctagagtaag tagttcgcca gttaatagtt
     1321 tgcgcaacgt tgttgccatt gctacaggca tcgtggtgtc acgctcgtcg tttggtatgg
     1381 cttcattcag ctccggttcc caacgatcaa ggcgagttac atgatccccc atgttgtgca
     1441 aaaaagcggt tagctccttc ggtcctccga tcgttgtcag aagtaagttg gccgcagtgt
     1501 tatcactcat ggttatggca gcactgcata attctcttac tgtcatgcca tccgtaagat
     1561 gcttttctgt gactggtgag tactcaacca agtcattctg agaatagtgt atgcggcgac
     1621 cgagttgctc ttgcccggcg tcaatacggg ataataccgc gccacatagc agaactttaa
     1681 aagtgctcat cattggaaaa cgttcttcgg ggcgaaaact ctcaaggatc ttaccgctgt
     1741 tgagatccag ttcgatgtaa cccactcgtg cacccaactg atcttcagca tcttttactt
     1801 tcaccagcgt ttctgggtga gcaaaaacag gaaggcaaaa tgccgcaaaa aagggaataa
     1861 gggcgacacg gaaatgttga atactcatac tcttcctttt tcaatattat tgaagcattt
     1921 atcagggtta ttgtctcatg agcggataca tatttgaatg tatttagaaa aataaacaaa
     1981 taggggttcc gcgcacattt ccccgaaaag tgccacctgt catgaccaaa atcccttaac
     2041 gtgagttttc gttccactga gcgtcagacc ccgtagaaaa gatcaaagga tcttcttgag
     2101 atcctttttt tctgcgcgta atctgctgct tgcaaacaaa aaaaccaccg ctaccagcgg
     2161 tggtttgttt gccggatcaa gagctaccaa ctctttttcc gaaggtaact ggcttcagca
     2221 gagcgcagat accaaatact gttcttctag tgtagccgta gttaggccac cacttcaaga
     2281 actctgtagc accgcctaca tacctcgctc tgctaatcct gttaccagtg gctgctgcca
     2341 gtggcgataa gtcgtgtctt accgggttgg actcaagacg atagttaccg gataaggcgc
     2401 agcggtcggg ctgaacgggg ggttcgtgca cacagcccag cttggagcga acgacctaca
     2461 ccgaactgag atacctacag cgtgagctat gagaaagcgc cacgcttccc gaagggagaa
     2521 aggcggacag gtatccggta agcggcaggg tcggaacagg agagcgcacg agggagcttc
     2581 cagggggaaa cgcctggtat ctttatagtc ctgtcgggtt tcgccacctc tgacttgagc
     2641 gtcgattttt gtgatgctcg tcaggggggc ggagcctatg gaaaaacgcc agcaacgcgg
     2701 cctttttacg gttcctggcc ttttgctggc cttttgctca catgttcttt cctgcgttat
     2761 cccctgattc tgtggataac cgtgcggccg cccctgaatt cgcatctaga tggtagagcc
     2821 acaaacagcc ggtacaagca acgatctcca ggaccatctg aatcatgcgc ggatgacacg
     2881 aactcacgac ggcgatcaca gacattaacc cacagtacag acactgcgac aacgtggcaa
     2941 ttcgtcgcaa taccgtctca ctgaactggc cgataattgc agacgaacgA TGACAGCAGG
     3001 ATTATCGTAA TACGTAATAG TTGAAAATCT CAAAAATGTG TGGGTCATTA CGTAAATAAT
     3061 GATAGGAATG GGATTCTTCT ATTTTTCCTT TTTCCATTCT AGCAGCCGTC GGGAAAACGT
     3121 GGCATCCTCT CTTTCGGGCT CAATTGGTGT CACGCTGCCG TGAGCATCCT CTCTTTCCAT
     3181 ATCTAACAAC TGAGCACGTA ACCAATGGAA AAGCATGAGC TTAGCGTTGC TCCAAAAAAG
     3241 TATTGGATGG TTAATACCAT TTGTCTGTTC TCTTCTGACT TTGTCTCCTC AAAAAAAAAA
     3301 AATCTACAAT CAACAGATCG CTTCAATTAC GCCCTCACAA AAACTTTTTT CCTTCTTCTT
     3361 CGCCCACGTT AAATTTTATC CCTCATGTTG TCTAACGGAT TTCTGCACTT GATTTATTAT
     3421 AAAAAGACAA AGACATAATA CTTCTCTATC AATTTCAGTT ATTGTTCTTC CTTGCGTTAT
     3481 TCTTCTGTTC TTCTTTTTCT TTTGTCATAT ATAACCATAA CCAAGTAATA CATATTCAAa
     3541 gatctATGTC TAGACTTGAC AAGAGCAAAG TAATCAACAG TGCATTGGAG CTTCTAAATG
     3601 AAGTAGGGAT CGAGGGACTA ACAACAAGGA AACTAGCGCA AAAGTTGGGG GTCGAACAGC
     3661 CTACGCTTTA CTGGCACGTA AAGAACAAAA GAGCTTTGCT AGATGCCCTA GCGATAGAGA
     3721 TGCTAGATAG ACACCATACG CATTTCTGTC CATTAGAAGG GGAGTCCTGG CAAGACTTCC
     3781 TTAGGAACAA CGCAAAATCA TTTAGATGTG CCTTGCTGAG TCATCGTGAT GGAGCGAAAG
     3841 TGCATCTGGG AACAAGGCCG ACTGAGAAGC AGTATGAAAC CCTGGAGAAT CAACTGGCCT
     3901 TCCTATGTCA GCAGGGGTTC TCCCTAGAGA ATGCACTATA CGCTCTAAGT GCTGTAGGGC
     3961 ATTTTACCTT AGGCTGTGTG TTAGAGGACC AGGAACACCA AGTTGCAAAA GAAGAGAGGG
     4021 AAACACCCAC CACCGATAGC ATGCCCCCTC TGCTGCGTCA AGCAATCGAG CTGTTTGATC
     4081 ATCAAGGCGC GGAACCAGCG TTTCTATTCG GACTTGAATT GATAATCTGT GGGCTTGAAA
     4141 AACAGCTTAA ATGCGAGTCA GGCAGCGGCA GTCCTAAGAA GAAAAGAAAG GTGTAATAAA
     4201 agatcATCCt aactcgagag tgcttttaac taagaattat tagtcttttc tgcttatttt
     4261 ttcatcatag tttagaacac tttatattaa cgaatagttt atgaatctat ttaggtttaa
     4321 aaattgatac agttttataa gttacttttt caaagactcg tgctgtctat tgcataatgc
     4381 actggaaggg gaaaaaaaag gtgcacacgc gtggcttttt cttgaatttg cagtttgaaa
     4441 aatgctgcca atgagacgac ggggtcatca cggctcatca tgcgccaaac aaatgtgtgc
     4501 aatacacgct cggatgactg catgatgacc gcactgactg gggacagcag atccacctaa
     4561 gcctgtgaga gaagcagaca cccgacagat caaggcagtt aactagtgca ctgcagtaca
     4621 aacacagtcc tttcccgcaa ttttcttttt ctattactct tggcctcctc tagtacactc
     4681 tatatttttt tatgcctcgg taatgatttt catttttttt tttccaccta gcggatgact
     4741 cttttttttt cttagcgatt ggcattatca cataatgaat tatacattat ataaagtaat
     4801 gtgatttctt cgaagaatat actaaaaaat gagcaggcaa gataaacgaa ggcaaagatg
     4861 acagagcaga aagccctagt aaagcgtatt acaaatgaaa ccaagattca gattgcgatc
     4921 tctttaaagg gtggtcccct agcgatagag cactcgatct tcccagaaaa agaggcagaa
     4981 gcagtagcag aacaggccac acaatcgcaa gtgattaacg tccacacagg tatagggttt
     5041 ctggaccata tgatacatgc tctggccaag cattccggct ggtcgctaat cgttgagtgc
     5101 attggtgact tacacataga cgaccatcac accactgagg actgcgggat tgctctcggt
     5161 caagctttta aagaggccct aggggccgtg cgtggagtaa aaaggtttgg atcaggattt
     5221 gcgcctttgg atgaggcact ttccagagcg gtggttgatc tttcgaacag gccgtacgca
     5281 gttgtcgaac ttggtttgca aagggagaaa gtaggtgatc t
//
