# Supplementary material for: Programming Probiotics: Diet-responsive gene expression and colonization control in engineered S. boulardii
Source: bioRxiv preprint, doi:10.1101/2023.11.17.567539, version 1 (2023-11-17)
Supplement: Dataset S3 [file 567539_file03.zip › Yeast IS GenBank/Plasmids/djh095-pfbai-laci_nls-teno2-his-cen-amp.gb]

LOCUS       DJH095_pFBAI,_lacI_NLS, 5780 bp ds-DNA     circular     31-OCT-2023
DEFINITION  .
FEATURES             Location/Qualifiers
     CDS             complement(71..928)
                     /label="AmpR"
     promoter        complement(929..1059)
                     /label="AmpR Promoter"
     rep_origin      complement(1060..1823)
                     /label="ColE1"
     primer          1851..1869
                     /label="ISApr305"
                     /note="sequence: TGGTAGAGCCACAAACAGC"
     misc_feature    1851..1993
                     /label="ConS"
     misc_feature    2030..2579
                     /label="pFBAI"
     misc_feature    2586..3699
                     /label="lacI_NLS"
     terminator      3718..3942
                     /label="ScENO2 Terminator"
     misc_feature    3958..4100
                     /label="Con1"
     primer          complement(4081..4093)
                     /label="DJHpr096"
                     /note="sequence: tgatgagacgTAACTGCCTTGATCTGTCGG"
     promoter        4120..4356
                     /label="HIS3 Promoter"
     CDS             4357..5019
                     /label="HIS3"
     terminator      5020..5229
                     /label="HIS3 Terminator"
     rep_origin      5234..5350
                     /label="CEN6"
     rep_origin      5351..5741
                     /label="ARS4"
     terminator      complement(5754..70)
                     /label="AmpR Terminator"
ORIGIN
        1 tccttttaaa ttaaaaatga agttttaaat caatctaaag tatatatgag taaacttggt
       61 ctgacagtta ccaatgctta atcagtgagg cacctatctc agcgatctgt ctatttcgtt
      121 catccatagt tgcctgactc cccgtcgtgt agataactac gatacgggag ggcttaccat
      181 ctggccccag tgctgcaatg ataccgcggg acccacgctc accggctcca gatttatcag
      241 caataaacca gccagccgga agggccgagc gcagaagtgg tcctgcaact ttatccgcct
      301 ccatccagtc tattaattgt tgccgggaag ctagagtaag tagttcgcca gttaatagtt
      361 tgcgcaacgt tgttgccatt gctacaggca tcgtggtgtc acgctcgtcg tttggtatgg
      421 cttcattcag ctccggttcc caacgatcaa ggcgagttac atgatccccc atgttgtgca
      481 aaaaagcggt tagctccttc ggtcctccga tcgttgtcag aagtaagttg gccgcagtgt
      541 tatcactcat ggttatggca gcactgcata attctcttac tgtcatgcca tccgtaagat
      601 gcttttctgt gactggtgag tactcaacca agtcattctg agaatagtgt atgcggcgac
      661 cgagttgctc ttgcccggcg tcaatacggg ataataccgc gccacatagc agaactttaa
      721 aagtgctcat cattggaaaa cgttcttcgg ggcgaaaact ctcaaggatc ttaccgctgt
      781 tgagatccag ttcgatgtaa cccactcgtg cacccaactg atcttcagca tcttttactt
      841 tcaccagcgt ttctgggtga gcaaaaacag gaaggcaaaa tgccgcaaaa aagggaataa
      901 gggcgacacg gaaatgttga atactcatac tcttcctttt tcaatattat tgaagcattt
      961 atcagggtta ttgtctcatg agcggataca tatttgaatg tatttagaaa aataaacaaa
     1021 taggggttcc gcgcacattt ccccgaaaag tgccacctgt catgaccaaa atcccttaac
     1081 gtgagttttc gttccactga gcgtcagacc ccgtagaaaa gatcaaagga tcttcttgag
     1141 atcctttttt tctgcgcgta atctgctgct tgcaaacaaa aaaaccaccg ctaccagcgg
     1201 tggtttgttt gccggatcaa gagctaccaa ctctttttcc gaaggtaact ggcttcagca
     1261 gagcgcagat accaaatact gttcttctag tgtagccgta gttaggccac cacttcaaga
     1321 actctgtagc accgcctaca tacctcgctc tgctaatcct gttaccagtg gctgctgcca
     1381 gtggcgataa gtcgtgtctt accgggttgg actcaagacg atagttaccg gataaggcgc
     1441 agcggtcggg ctgaacgggg ggttcgtgca cacagcccag cttggagcga acgacctaca
     1501 ccgaactgag atacctacag cgtgagctat gagaaagcgc cacgcttccc gaagggagaa
     1561 aggcggacag gtatccggta agcggcaggg tcggaacagg agagcgcacg agggagcttc
     1621 cagggggaaa cgcctggtat ctttatagtc ctgtcgggtt tcgccacctc tgacttgagc
     1681 gtcgattttt gtgatgctcg tcaggggggc ggagcctatg gaaaaacgcc agcaacgcgg
     1741 cctttttacg gttcctggcc ttttgctggc cttttgctca catgttcttt cctgcgttat
     1801 cccctgattc tgtggataac cgtgcggccg cccctgaatt cgcatctaga tggtagagcc
     1861 acaaacagcc ggtacaagca acgatctcca ggaccatctg aatcatgcgc ggatgacacg
     1921 aactcacgac ggcgatcaca gacattaacc cacagtacag acactgcgac aacgtggcaa
     1981 ttcgtcgcaa taccgtctca ctgaactggc cgataattgc agacgaacgA TGACAGCAGG
     2041 ATTATCGTAA TACGTAATAG TTGAAAATCT CAAAAATGTG TGGGTCATTA CGTAAATAAT
     2101 GATAGGAATG GGATTCTTCT ATTTTTCCTT TTTCCATTCT AGCAGCCGTC GGGAAAACGT
     2161 GGCATCCTCT CTTTCGGGCT CAATTGGTGT CACGCTGCCG TGAGCATCCT CTCTTTCCAT
     2221 ATCTAACAAC TGAGCACGTA ACCAATGGAA AAGCATGAGC TTAGCGTTGC TCCAAAAAAG
     2281 TATTGGATGG TTAATACCAT TTGTCTGTTC TCTTCTGACT TTGTCTCCTC AAAAAAAAAA
     2341 AATCTACAAT CAACAGATCG CTTCAATTAC GCCCTCACAA AAACTTTTTT CCTTCTTCTT
     2401 CGCCCACGTT AAATTTTATC CCTCATGTTG TCTAACGGAT TTCTGCACTT GATTTATTAT
     2461 AAAAAGACAA AGACATAATA CTTCTCTATC AATTTCAGTT ATTGTTCTTC CTTGCGTTAT
     2521 TCTTCTGTTC TTCTTTTTCT TTTGTCATAT ATAACCATAA CCAAGTAATA CATATTCAAa
     2581 gatctATGAA ACCGGTAACG CTTTACGACG TAGCCGAATA CGCCGGGGTA TCCTACCAGA
     2641 CCGTGAGTCG TGTCGTAAAT CAGGCCTCCC ATGTAAGCGC TAAGACAAGA GAGAAAGTGG
     2701 AAGCGGCTAT GGCAGAGTTG AATTACATCC CCAACCGTGT CGCCCAACAG CTAGCGGGTA
     2761 AACAGTCATT ACTTATCGGC GTTGCGACAA GCTCTTTGGC GTTACACGCC CCCAGTCAGA
     2821 TAGTTGCAGC CATCAAGAGT AGGGCTGACC AGCTAGGCGC AAGTGTCGTA GTGTCAATGG
     2881 TTGAGAGATC AGGGGTCGAG GCTTGTAAGG CAGCTGTGCA TAACTTACTT GCCCAAAGAG
     2941 TCTCTGGTTT AATAATAAAT TACCCATTGG ATGACCAAGA TGCGATAGCG GTTGAGGCAG
     3001 CTTGCACAAA TGTCCCCGCC CTTTTCTTAG ACGTGTCCGA TCAAACGCCG ATCAACTCCA
     3061 TTATCTTCTC TCACGAGGAC GGCACTAGAT TAGGCGTGGA ACATCTTGTA GCGCTGGGGC
     3121 ACCAGCAAAT CGCATTGCTA GCGGGACCGC TATCTTCCGT TTCAGCTCGT CTAAGACTTG
     3181 CGGGTTGGCA TAAGTATTTG ACAAGAAATC AAATTCAGCC GATAGCCGAG CGTGAGGGGG
     3241 ATTGGTCAGC AATGTCAGGT TTCCAGCAGA CGATGCAGAT GCTGAACGAA GGGATTGTCC
     3301 CAACTGCCAT GCTTGTCGCT AACGACCAGA TGGCGCTGGG CGCCATGCGT GCTATAACCG
     3361 AGTCAGGCTT AAGGGTGGGC GCGGACATCT CAGTTGTGGG ATACGACGAT ACAGAGGATT
     3421 CATCCTGTTA CATACCGCCT TTGACCACGA TTAAGCAAGA CTTTCGTCTA TTAGGACAGA
     3481 CGTCAGTAGA CAGGTTATTG CAGCTGAGTC AGGGACAGGC AGTCAAAGGT AACCAGCTTC
     3541 TACCTGTCTC TCTAGTCAAG AGAAAGACGA CCCTGGCTCC GAATACGCAG ACAGCCTCAC
     3601 CGCGTGCTCT TGCGGACTCA CTTATGCAGC TGGCCAGGCA GGTTTCCAGA CTAGAAAGCG
     3661 GACAAGGCAG TCCTAAGAAG AAAAGAAAGG TGTAATAAAa gatcATCCta actcgagagt
     3721 gcttttaact aagaattatt agtcttttct gcttattttt tcatcatagt ttagaacact
     3781 ttatattaac gaatagttta tgaatctatt taggtttaaa aattgataca gttttataag
     3841 ttactttttc aaagactcgt gctgtctatt gcataatgca ctggaagggg aaaaaaaagg
     3901 tgcacacgcg tggctttttc ttgaatttgc agtttgaaaa atgctgccaa tgagacgacg
     3961 gggtcatcac ggctcatcat gcgccaaaca aatgtgtgca atacacgctc ggatgactgc
     4021 atgatgaccg cactgactgg ggacagcaga tccacctaag cctgtgagag aagcagacac
     4081 ccgacagatc aaggcagtta actagtgcac tgcagtacaa acacagtcct ttcccgcaat
     4141 tttctttttc tattactctt ggcctcctct agtacactct atattttttt atgcctcggt
     4201 aatgattttc attttttttt ttccacctag cggatgactc tttttttttc ttagcgattg
     4261 gcattatcac ataatgaatt atacattata taaagtaatg tgatttcttc gaagaatata
     4321 ctaaaaaatg agcaggcaag ataaacgaag gcaaagatga cagagcagaa agccctagta
     4381 aagcgtatta caaatgaaac caagattcag attgcgatct ctttaaaggg tggtccccta
     4441 gcgatagagc actcgatctt cccagaaaaa gaggcagaag cagtagcaga acaggccaca
     4501 caatcgcaag tgattaacgt ccacacaggt atagggtttc tggaccatat gatacatgct
     4561 ctggccaagc attccggctg gtcgctaatc gttgagtgca ttggtgactt acacatagac
     4621 gaccatcaca ccactgagga ctgcgggatt gctctcggtc aagcttttaa agaggcccta
     4681 ggggccgtgc gtggagtaaa aaggtttgga tcaggatttg cgcctttgga tgaggcactt
     4741 tccagagcgg tggttgatct ttcgaacagg ccgtacgcag ttgtcgaact tggtttgcaa
     4801 agggagaaag taggtgatct ctcttgcgag atgatcccgc attttcttga aagctttgca
     4861 gaggctagca gaattaccct ccacgttgat tgtctgcgag gcaagaatga tcatcaccgt
     4921 agtgagagtg cgttcaaggc tcttgcggtt gccataagag aagccacctc gcccaatggt
     4981 accaacgatg ttccctccac caaaggtgtt cttatgtagt gacaccgatt atttaaagct
     5041 gctgcatacg atatatatac atgtgtatat atgtatacct atgaatgtca gtaagtatgt
     5101 atacgaacag tatgatactg aagatgacaa ggtaatgcat cattctatac gtgtcattct
     5161 gaacgaggcg cgctttcctt ttttcttttt gctttttctt tttttttctc ttgaactcga
     5221 cggatcatag agtatcacgt gctataaaaa taattataat ttaaattttt taatataaat
     5281 atataaatta aaaatagaaa gtaaaaaaag aaattaaaga aaaaatagtt tttgttttcc
     5341 gaagatgtaa aagactctag ggggatcgcc aacaaatact accttttatc ttgctcttcc
     5401 tgctctcagg tattaatgcc gaattgtttc atcttgtctg tgtagaaaac cacacacgaa
     5461 aatcctgtga ttttacattt tacttatcgt taatcgaatg tatatctatt taatctgctt
     5521 ttcttgtcta ataaatatat atgtaaagta cgctttttgt tgaaattttt taaacctttg
     5581 tttatttttt tttcttcatt ccgtaactct tctaccttct ttatttactt tctaaaatcc
     5641 aaatacaaaa cataaaaata aataaacaca gagtaaattc ccaaattatt ccatcattaa
     5701 aagatacgag gcgcgtgtaa gttacaggca agcgatccgt cccgagcggc cgcgattatc
     5761 aaaaaggatc ttcacctaga
//
