# Supplementary material for: Programming Probiotics: Diet-responsive gene expression and colonization control in engineered S. boulardii
Source: bioRxiv preprint, doi:10.1101/2023.11.17.567539, version 1 (2023-11-17)
Supplement: Dataset S3 [file 567539_file03.zip › Yeast IS GenBank/Plasmids/djh090-ptet-yegfp-teno1-ura-2micron-amp.gb]

LOCUS       DJH090_pTet,_yeGFP,_tEN 5378 bp ds-DNA     circular     31-OCT-2023
DEFINITION  .
FEATURES             Location/Qualifiers
     misc_feature    12..154
                     /label="ConE"
     primer          79..101
                     /label="DJHpr079"
                     /note="sequence: gactcacaactaagcaagacagc"
     primer          complement(79..101)
                     /label="ISApr1242"
                     /note="sequence: gctgtcttgcttagttgtgagtc"
     promoter        174..350
                     /label="ScURA3 Promoter"
     CDS             351..1154
                     /label="URA3"
     terminator      1155..1232
                     /label="ScURA3 Terminator"
     rep_origin      1237..2199
                     /label="2micron"
     rep_origin      2200..2237
                     /label="FRT site"
     terminator      complement(2250..2346)
                     /label="AmpR Terminator"
     CDS             complement(2347..3204)
                     /label="AmpR"
     primer          complement(2878..2903)
                     /label="DJHpr002"
                     /note="sequence: ttgagtactcaccagtcacagaaaag"
     primer          2908..2931
                     /label="DJHpr001"
                     /note="sequence: gtcattctgagaatagtgtatgcg"
     promoter        complement(3205..3335)
                     /label="AmpR Promoter"
     rep_origin      complement(3336..4099)
                     /label="ColE1"
     misc_feature    4127..4269
                     /label="ConS"
     primer          4257..4289
                     /label="DJHpr097"
                     /note="sequence: GCTGTTTGTGGCTCTACCAcgtctcactgaactggccga"
     misc_feature    4306..4413
                     /label="pTET"
     misc_feature    4420..5136
                     /label="yeGFP"
     terminator      5150..5374
                     /label="ScENO1 Terminator"
     primer          5157..5176
                     /label="DJHpr070"
                     /note="sequence: gattaagccttctagtccaa"
ORIGIN
        1 agcatgagac ggaaatctgc tcgtcagtgg tgctcacact gacgaatcat gtacagatca
       61 taccgatgac tgcctggcga ctcacaacta agcaagacag ccggaaccag cgccggcgaa
      121 caccactgca tatatggcat atcacaacag tccaactagt gcactgcagt acacggtttc
      181 cttgaaattt ttttgattcg gtaatctccg aacagaagga agaacgaagg aaggagcaca
      241 gacttagatt ggtatatata cgcatatgta gtgttgaaga aacatgaaat tgcccagtat
      301 tcttaaccca actgcacaga acaaaaacgt gcaggaaacg aagataaatc atgtcgaaag
      361 ctacatataa ggaacgtgct gctactcatc ctagtcctgt tgctgccaag ctatttaata
      421 tcatgcacga aaagcaaaca aacttgtgtg cttcattgga tgttcgtacc accaaggaat
      481 tactggagtt agttgaagca ttaggtccca aaatttgttt actaaaaaca catgtggata
      541 tcttgactga tttttccatg gagggcacag ttaagccgct aaaggcatta tccgccaagt
      601 acaatttttt actcttcgag gacagaaaat ttgctgacat tggtaataca gtcaaattgc
      661 agtactctgc gggtgtatac agaatagcag aatgggcaga cattacgaat gcacacggtg
      721 tggtgggccc aggtattgtt agcggtttga agcaggcggc agaagaagta acaaaggaac
      781 ctagaggcct tttgatgtta gcagaattgt catgcaaggg ctccctatct actggagaat
      841 atactaaggg tactgttgac attgcgaaga gcgacaaaga ttttgttatc ggctttattg
      901 ctcaaagaga catgggtgga agagatgaag gttacgattg gttgattatg acacccggtg
      961 tgggtttaga tgacaaggga gatgcattgg gtcaacagta tagaaccgtg gatgatgtgg
     1021 tttctacagg atctgacatt attattgttg gaagaggact atttgcaaag ggaagggatg
     1081 ctaaggtaga gggtgaacgt tacagaaaag caggctggga agcatatttg agaagatgcg
     1141 gccagcaaaa ctaaaaaact gtattataag taaatgcatg tatactaaac tcacaaatta
     1201 gagcttcaat ttaattatat cagttattac ccgagtaacg aagcatctgt gcttcatttt
     1261 gtagaacaaa aatgcaacgc gagagcgcta atttttcaaa caaagaatct gagctgcatt
     1321 tttacagaac agaaatgcaa cgcgaaagcg ctattttacc aacgaagaat ctgtgcttca
     1381 tttttgtaaa acaaaaatgc aacgcgagag cgctaatttt tcaaacaaag aatctgagct
     1441 gcatttttac agaacagaaa tgcaacgcga gagcgctatt ttaccaacaa agaatctata
     1501 cttctttttt gttctacaaa aatgcatccc gagagcgcta tttttctaac aaagcatctt
     1561 agattacttt ttttctcctt tgtgcgctct ataatgcagt ctcttgataa ctttttgcac
     1621 tgtaggtccg ttaaggttag aagaaggcta ctttggtgtc tattttctct tccataaaaa
     1681 aagcctgact ccacttcccg cgtttactga ttactagcga agctgcgggt gcattttttc
     1741 aagataaagg catccccgat tatattctat accgatgtgg attgcgcata ctttgtgaac
     1801 agaaagtgat agcgttgatg attcttcatt ggtcagaaaa ttatgaacgg tttcttctat
     1861 tttgtctcta tatactacgt ataggaaatg tttacatttt cgtattgttt tcgattcact
     1921 ctatgaatag ttcttactac aatttttttg tctaaagagt aatactagag ataaacataa
     1981 aaaatgtaga ggtcgagttt agatgcaagt tcaaggagcg aaaggtggat gggtaggtta
     2041 tatagggata tagcacagag atatatagca aagagatact tttgagcaat gtttgtggaa
     2101 gcggtattcg caatatttta gtagctcgtt acagtccggt gcgtttttgg ttttttgaaa
     2161 gtgcgtcatc agagcgcttt tggttttcaa aagcgctctg aagttcctat actttctagc
     2221 tagagaatag gaacttcccg agcggccgcg attatcaaaa aggatcttca cctagatcct
     2281 tttaaattaa aaatgaagtt ttaaatcaat ctaaagtata tatgagtaaa cttggtctga
     2341 cagttaccaa tgcttaatca gtgaggcacc tatctcagcg atctgtctat ttcgttcatc
     2401 catagttgcc tgactccccg tcgtgtagat aactacgata cgggagggct taccatctgg
     2461 ccccagtgct gcaatgatac cgcgggaccc acgctcaccg gctccagatt tatcagcaat
     2521 aaaccagcca gccggaaggg ccgagcgcag aagtggtcct gcaactttat ccgcctccat
     2581 ccagtctatt aattgttgcc gggaagctag agtaagtagt tcgccagtta atagtttgcg
     2641 caacgttgtt gccattgcta caggcatcgt ggtgtcacgc tcgtcgtttg gtatggcttc
     2701 attcagctcc ggttcccaac gatcaaggcg agttacatga tcccccatgt tgtgcaaaaa
     2761 agcggttagc tccttcggtc ctccgatcgt tgtcagaagt aagttggccg cagtgttatc
     2821 actcatggtt atggcagcac tgcataattc tcttactgtc atgccatccg taagatgctt
     2881 ttctgtgact ggtgagtact caaccaagtc attctgagaa tagtgtatgc ggcgaccgag
     2941 ttgctcttgc ccggcgtcaa tacgggataa taccgcgcca catagcagaa ctttaaaagt
     3001 gctcatcatt ggaaaacgtt cttcggggcg aaaactctca aggatcttac cgctgttgag
     3061 atccagttcg atgtaaccca ctcgtgcacc caactgatct tcagcatctt ttactttcac
     3121 cagcgtttct gggtgagcaa aaacaggaag gcaaaatgcc gcaaaaaagg gaataagggc
     3181 gacacggaaa tgttgaatac tcatactctt cctttttcaa tattattgaa gcatttatca
     3241 gggttattgt ctcatgagcg gatacatatt tgaatgtatt tagaaaaata aacaaatagg
     3301 ggttccgcgc acatttcccc gaaaagtgcc acctgtcatg accaaaatcc cttaacgtga
     3361 gttttcgttc cactgagcgt cagaccccgt agaaaagatc aaaggatctt cttgagatcc
     3421 tttttttctg cgcgtaatct gctgcttgca aacaaaaaaa ccaccgctac cagcggtggt
     3481 ttgtttgccg gatcaagagc taccaactct ttttccgaag gtaactggct tcagcagagc
     3541 gcagatacca aatactgttc ttctagtgta gccgtagtta ggccaccact tcaagaactc
     3601 tgtagcaccg cctacatacc tcgctctgct aatcctgtta ccagtggctg ctgccagtgg
     3661 cgataagtcg tgtcttaccg ggttggactc aagacgatag ttaccggata aggcgcagcg
     3721 gtcgggctga acggggggtt cgtgcacaca gcccagcttg gagcgaacga cctacaccga
     3781 actgagatac ctacagcgtg agctatgaga aagcgccacg cttcccgaag ggagaaaggc
     3841 ggacaggtat ccggtaagcg gcagggtcgg aacaggagag cgcacgaggg agcttccagg
     3901 gggaaacgcc tggtatcttt atagtcctgt cgggtttcgc cacctctgac ttgagcgtcg
     3961 atttttgtga tgctcgtcag gggggcggag cctatggaaa aacgccagca acgcggcctt
     4021 tttacggttc ctggcctttt gctggccttt tgctcacatg ttctttcctg cgttatcccc
     4081 tgattctgtg gataaccgtg cggccgcccc tgaattcgca tctagatggt agagccacaa
     4141 acagccggta caagcaacga tctccaggac catctgaatc atgcgcggat gacacgaact
     4201 cacgacggcg atcacagaca ttaacccaca gtacagacac tgcgacaacg tggcaattcg
     4261 tcgcaatacc gtctcactga actggccgat aattgcagac gaacgTTTTT TTGTTTTTTA
     4321 TTTTTTGCGG TATAAAAATC CCTATCAGTG ATAGAGATTT TCTTTTTTTT TTATTTTTCC
     4381 CTATCAGTGA TAGAGAATAT CAAGCTACAA AAAagatcta tgtctaaagg tgaagaatta
     4441 ttcactggtg ttgtcccaat tttggttgaa ttagatggtg atgttaatgg tcacaaattt
     4501 tctgtctccg gtgaaggtga aggtgatgct acttacggta aattgacctt aaaatttatt
     4561 tgtactactg gtaaattgcc agttccatgg ccaaccttag tcactacttt cggttatggt
     4621 gttcaatgtt ttgcgagata cccagatcat atgaaacaac atgacttttt caagtctgcc
     4681 atgccagaag gttatgttca agaaagaact atttttttca aagatgacgg taactacaag
     4741 accagagctg aagtcaagtt tgaaggtgat accttagtta atagaatcga attaaaaggt
     4801 attgatttta aagaagatgg taacatttta ggtcacaaat tggaatacaa ctataactct
     4861 cacaatgttt acatcatggc tgacaaacaa aagaatggta tcaaagttaa cttcaaaatt
     4921 agacacaaca ttgaagatgg ttctgttcaa ttagctgacc attatcaaca aaatactcca
     4981 attggtgatg gtccagtctt gttaccagac aaccattact tatccactca atctgcctta
     5041 tccaaagatc caaacgaaaa gagagatcac atggtcttgt tagaatttgt tactgctgct
     5101 ggtattaccc atggtatgga tgaattgtac aaataaATCC taactcgaga gcttttgatt
     5161 aagccttcta gtccaaaaaa cacgtttttt tgtcatttat ttcattttct tagaatagtt
     5221 tagtttattc attttatagt cacgaatgtt ttatgattct atatagggtt gcaaacaagc
     5281 atttttcatt ttatgttaaa acaatttcag gtttaccttt tattctgctt gtggtgacgc
     5341 gtgtatccgc ccgctctttt ggtcacccat gtatgctg
//
