# Supplementary material for: Programming Probiotics: Diet-responsive gene expression and colonization control in engineered S. boulardii
Source: bioRxiv preprint, doi:10.1101/2023.11.17.567539, version 1 (2023-11-17)
Supplement: Dataset S3 [file 567539_file03.zip › Yeast IS GenBank/Plasmids/djh094-pfbai-xylr_nls-teno2-his-cen-amp.gb]

LOCUS       DJH094_pFBAI,_xylR_NLS, 5861 bp ds-DNA     circular     31-OCT-2023
DEFINITION  .
FEATURES             Location/Qualifiers
     terminator      510..719
                     /label="HIS3 Terminator"
     rep_origin      724..840
                     /label="CEN6"
     rep_origin      841..1231
                     /label="ARS4"
     terminator      complement(1244..1340)
                     /label="AmpR Terminator"
     CDS             complement(1341..2198)
                     /label="AmpR"
     promoter        complement(2199..2329)
                     /label="AmpR Promoter"
     rep_origin      complement(2330..3093)
                     /label="ColE1"
     primer          2951..2976
                     /label="DD pr007"
                     /note="sequence: gtcgatttttgtgatgctcgtcaggg"
     primer          3121..3139
                     /label="ISApr305"
                     /note="sequence: TGGTAGAGCCACAAACAGC"
     primer          complement(3121..3140)
                     /label="DJHpr080"
                     /note="sequence: ggctgtttgtggctctacca"
     misc_feature    3121..3263
                     /label="ConS"
     misc_feature    3300..3849
                     /label="pFBAI"
     primer          3854..3873
                     /label="DJHpr142"
                     /note="sequence: atcggtctcctatgAACACCGCTGATCAG"
     misc_feature    3856..5050
                     /label="xylR_NLS"
     primer          complement(5026..5056)
                     /label="DJHpr143"
                     /note="sequence: atcggtctcagattgatctTTTATTACACCTTACGCTTCTTTTT"
     terminator      5069..5293
                     /label="ScENO2 Terminator"
     misc_feature    5309..5451
                     /label="Con1"
     primer          complement(5419..5441)
                     /label="DD pr004"
                     /note="sequence: gatctgtcgggtgtctgcttctc"
     primer          complement(5425..5447)
                     /label="ISApr003"
                     /note="sequence: tgccttgatctgtcgggtgtctg"
     primer          complement(5432..5444)
                     /label="DJHpr096"
                     /note="sequence: tgatgagacgTAACTGCCTTGATCTGTCGG"
     promoter        5471..5707
                     /label="HIS3 Promoter"
     CDS             5708..509
                     /label="HIS3"
ORIGIN
        1 tgattaacgt ccacacaggt atagggtttc tggaccatat gatacatgct ctggccaagc
       61 attccggctg gtcgctaatc gttgagtgca ttggtgactt acacatagac gaccatcaca
      121 ccactgagga ctgcgggatt gctctcggtc aagcttttaa agaggcccta ggggccgtgc
      181 gtggagtaaa aaggtttgga tcaggatttg cgcctttgga tgaggcactt tccagagcgg
      241 tggttgatct ttcgaacagg ccgtacgcag ttgtcgaact tggtttgcaa agggagaaag
      301 taggtgatct ctcttgcgag atgatcccgc attttcttga aagctttgca gaggctagca
      361 gaattaccct ccacgttgat tgtctgcgag gcaagaatga tcatcaccgt agtgagagtg
      421 cgttcaaggc tcttgcggtt gccataagag aagccacctc gcccaatggt accaacgatg
      481 ttccctccac caaaggtgtt cttatgtagt gacaccgatt atttaaagct gctgcatacg
      541 atatatatac atgtgtatat atgtatacct atgaatgtca gtaagtatgt atacgaacag
      601 tatgatactg aagatgacaa ggtaatgcat cattctatac gtgtcattct gaacgaggcg
      661 cgctttcctt ttttcttttt gctttttctt tttttttctc ttgaactcga cggatcatag
      721 agtatcacgt gctataaaaa taattataat ttaaattttt taatataaat atataaatta
      781 aaaatagaaa gtaaaaaaag aaattaaaga aaaaatagtt tttgttttcc gaagatgtaa
      841 aagactctag ggggatcgcc aacaaatact accttttatc ttgctcttcc tgctctcagg
      901 tattaatgcc gaattgtttc atcttgtctg tgtagaaaac cacacacgaa aatcctgtga
      961 ttttacattt tacttatcgt taatcgaatg tatatctatt taatctgctt ttcttgtcta
     1021 ataaatatat atgtaaagta cgctttttgt tgaaattttt taaacctttg tttatttttt
     1081 tttcttcatt ccgtaactct tctaccttct ttatttactt tctaaaatcc aaatacaaaa
     1141 cataaaaata aataaacaca gagtaaattc ccaaattatt ccatcattaa aagatacgag
     1201 gcgcgtgtaa gttacaggca agcgatccgt cccgagcggc cgcgattatc aaaaaggatc
     1261 ttcacctaga tccttttaaa ttaaaaatga agttttaaat caatctaaag tatatatgag
     1321 taaacttggt ctgacagtta ccaatgctta atcagtgagg cacctatctc agcgatctgt
     1381 ctatttcgtt catccatagt tgcctgactc cccgtcgtgt agataactac gatacgggag
     1441 ggcttaccat ctggccccag tgctgcaatg ataccgcggg acccacgctc accggctcca
     1501 gatttatcag caataaacca gccagccgga agggccgagc gcagaagtgg tcctgcaact
     1561 ttatccgcct ccatccagtc tattaattgt tgccgggaag ctagagtaag tagttcgcca
     1621 gttaatagtt tgcgcaacgt tgttgccatt gctacaggca tcgtggtgtc acgctcgtcg
     1681 tttggtatgg cttcattcag ctccggttcc caacgatcaa ggcgagttac atgatccccc
     1741 atgttgtgca aaaaagcggt tagctccttc ggtcctccga tcgttgtcag aagtaagttg
     1801 gccgcagtgt tatcactcat ggttatggca gcactgcata attctcttac tgtcatgcca
     1861 tccgtaagat gcttttctgt gactggtgag tactcaacca agtcattctg agaatagtgt
     1921 atgcggcgac cgagttgctc ttgcccggcg tcaatacggg ataataccgc gccacatagc
     1981 agaactttaa aagtgctcat cattggaaaa cgttcttcgg ggcgaaaact ctcaaggatc
     2041 ttaccgctgt tgagatccag ttcgatgtaa cccactcgtg cacccaactg atcttcagca
     2101 tcttttactt tcaccagcgt ttctgggtga gcaaaaacag gaaggcaaaa tgccgcaaaa
     2161 aagggaataa gggcgacacg gaaatgttga atactcatac tcttcctttt tcaatattat
     2221 tgaagcattt atcagggtta ttgtctcatg agcggataca tatttgaatg tatttagaaa
     2281 aataaacaaa taggggttcc gcgcacattt ccccgaaaag tgccacctgt catgaccaaa
     2341 atcccttaac gtgagttttc gttccactga gcgtcagacc ccgtagaaaa gatcaaagga
     2401 tcttcttgag atcctttttt tctgcgcgta atctgctgct tgcaaacaaa aaaaccaccg
     2461 ctaccagcgg tggtttgttt gccggatcaa gagctaccaa ctctttttcc gaaggtaact
     2521 ggcttcagca gagcgcagat accaaatact gttcttctag tgtagccgta gttaggccac
     2581 cacttcaaga actctgtagc accgcctaca tacctcgctc tgctaatcct gttaccagtg
     2641 gctgctgcca gtggcgataa gtcgtgtctt accgggttgg actcaagacg atagttaccg
     2701 gataaggcgc agcggtcggg ctgaacgggg ggttcgtgca cacagcccag cttggagcga
     2761 acgacctaca ccgaactgag atacctacag cgtgagctat gagaaagcgc cacgcttccc
     2821 gaagggagaa aggcggacag gtatccggta agcggcaggg tcggaacagg agagcgcacg
     2881 agggagcttc cagggggaaa cgcctggtat ctttatagtc ctgtcgggtt tcgccacctc
     2941 tgacttgagc gtcgattttt gtgatgctcg tcaggggggc ggagcctatg gaaaaacgcc
     3001 agcaacgcgg cctttttacg gttcctggcc ttttgctggc cttttgctca catgttcttt
     3061 cctgcgttat cccctgattc tgtggataac cgtgcggccg cccctgaatt cgcatctaga
     3121 tggtagagcc acaaacagcc ggtacaagca acgatctcca ggaccatctg aatcatgcgc
     3181 ggatgacacg aactcacgac ggcgatcaca gacattaacc cacagtacag acactgcgac
     3241 aacgtggcaa ttcgtcgcaa taccgtctca ctgaactggc cgataattgc agacgaacgA
     3301 TGACAGCAGG ATTATCGTAA TACGTAATAG TTGAAAATCT CAAAAATGTG TGGGTCATTA
     3361 CGTAAATAAT GATAGGAATG GGATTCTTCT ATTTTTCCTT TTTCCATTCT AGCAGCCGTC
     3421 GGGAAAACGT GGCATCCTCT CTTTCGGGCT CAATTGGTGT CACGCTGCCG TGAGCATCCT
     3481 CTCTTTCCAT ATCTAACAAC TGAGCACGTA ACCAATGGAA AAGCATGAGC TTAGCGTTGC
     3541 TCCAAAAAAG TATTGGATGG TTAATACCAT TTGTCTGTTC TCTTCTGACT TTGTCTCCTC
     3601 AAAAAAAAAA AATCTACAAT CAACAGATCG CTTCAATTAC GCCCTCACAA AAACTTTTTT
     3661 CCTTCTTCTT CGCCCACGTT AAATTTTATC CCTCATGTTG TCTAACGGAT TTCTGCACTT
     3721 GATTTATTAT AAAAAGACAA AGACATAATA CTTCTCTATC AATTTCAGTT ATTGTTCTTC
     3781 CTTGCGTTAT TCTTCTGTTC TTCTTTTTCT TTTGTCATAT ATAACCATAA CCAAGTAATA
     3841 CATATTCAAa gatctatgAA CACCGCTGAT CAGGCTCTTG TTAAAAAAAT GAATAAGGCG
     3901 CTAATCTTTG AGCAAATCAT TGAGAACGGC CCCGTCTCCA GGGCAAAACT AAGCGAGATA
     3961 ACCGGATTAA ATAAGGCTAC CGTCTCAAGC CAGGTAAGCA GTCTACTTCA GAAGGATATA
     4021 ATTTACGAAA CCGGCCCTGG CGAAAGTTCT GGGGGAAGGA GGCCTGTTAT GCTGAAATTT
     4081 AATCGTAAAG CCGGCTACGC CGTAGGTGTA GATGTGGGAA CTAATTACAT TATCGTCGCT
     4141 CTAACCGACT TGGAAGGCCA TTTAATAGAA CAATTCGAAA GGACATTAGA TGAGGAGGAC
     4201 ATCCAGGCTA CTGAGGAAGC GTTAATTGAG CTGACCGGCC TGGCAGTAGA TAAAATACCG
     4261 CCCTCTCCTT TCGGTCTAAC AGGTATCGGT GTCTGCGTGC CCGGACTTGT CGATAATGAA
     4321 CGTCATGTCG TGTTTACCCC TAACAAGCCC ATTCATTTGA TTCCAATAAA GGAAAAACTA
     4381 GAGGAGAGGT TTGGAGTCCC GATCTTAATC GAAAACGAAG CCAACGCCGG GGCAGTCGGC
     4441 GAAAAGGAAT ATGGGGAAGG CGGCCAACTG GAACACGCAG TGTTTGTCTC CATTAATACG
     4501 GGGATAGGAT TGGGAATTTT GATGAATGGC AAGTTGTTTA GGGGTGTGCA GGGATTTTCA
     4561 GGGGAAGCAG GCCACATGAG TATTCATTTC GATGGCCCAC TATGCCGTTG CGGGAACCGT
     4621 GGTTGTTGGG AGTTGTACGC GAGTGAGAAG GCCGTTTTTT CTCATTACGC GGCCAACAGC
     4681 GGCGCGCAAC TATATGAAAC TGTAAAGGAA TTAGCCGACA GAGGTGACCC CGGCATGATG
     4741 GAGACGTTCG AACGTTTTGG ATTCCATATT GGGATCGGAT TGTTGAATAT ATTGAAAACG
     4801 CTGAATCCGG ATACAATTAT ACTGAGAAAT ACGATTGTTG AGTCATACCC TAGCATAGTC
     4861 GACGCAATAA AGAAAACCAT TGCCTCTCGT TCTGCCGCAG AGGCGTTAAG CAATTATCAC
     4921 CTTAAAATCA GCACTCTAGG CAGGACGGCA TCTGCGCTAG GGATGTCCAG CTTAGTGACG
     4981 GAGCGTTTCT TAGAAAGGTT TATGAATGAG CGTTTTGGAT CACCAAAAAA GAAGCGTAAG
     5041 GTGTAATAAA agatcATCCt aactcgagag tgcttttaac taagaattat tagtcttttc
     5101 tgcttatttt ttcatcatag tttagaacac tttatattaa cgaatagttt atgaatctat
     5161 ttaggtttaa aaattgatac agttttataa gttacttttt caaagactcg tgctgtctat
     5221 tgcataatgc actggaaggg gaaaaaaaag gtgcacacgc gtggcttttt cttgaatttg
     5281 cagtttgaaa aatgctgcca atgagacgac ggggtcatca cggctcatca tgcgccaaac
     5341 aaatgtgtgc aatacacgct cggatgactg catgatgacc gcactgactg gggacagcag
     5401 atccacctaa gcctgtgaga gaagcagaca cccgacagat caaggcagtt aactagtgca
     5461 ctgcagtaca aacacagtcc tttcccgcaa ttttcttttt ctattactct tggcctcctc
     5521 tagtacactc tatatttttt tatgcctcgg taatgatttt catttttttt tttccaccta
     5581 gcggatgact cttttttttt cttagcgatt ggcattatca cataatgaat tatacattat
     5641 ataaagtaat gtgatttctt cgaagaatat actaaaaaat gagcaggcaa gataaacgaa
     5701 ggcaaagatg acagagcaga aagccctagt aaagcgtatt acaaatgaaa ccaagattca
     5761 gattgcgatc tctttaaagg gtggtcccct agcgatagag cactcgatct tcccagaaaa
     5821 agaggcagaa gcagtagcag aacaggccac acaatcgcaa g
//
