# Supplementary material for: Programming Probiotics: Diet-responsive gene expression and colonization control in engineered S. boulardii
Source: bioRxiv preprint, doi:10.1101/2023.11.17.567539, version 1 (2023-11-17)
Supplement: Dataset S3 [file 567539_file03.zip › Yeast IS GenBank/Plasmids/djh089-plac-yegfp-teno1-ura-2micron-amp.gb]

LOCUS       DJH089_pLac,_yeGFP,_tEN 5388 bp ds-DNA     circular     31-OCT-2023
DEFINITION  .
FEATURES             Location/Qualifiers
     misc_feature    12..154
                     /label="ConE"
     primer          complement(79..101)
                     /label="ISApr1242"
                     /note="sequence: gctgtcttgcttagttgtgagtc"
     promoter        174..350
                     /label="ScURA3 Promoter"
     CDS             351..1154
                     /label="URA3"
     terminator      1155..1232
                     /label="ScURA3 Terminator"
     rep_origin      1237..2199
                     /label="2micron"
     rep_origin      2200..2237
                     /label="FRT site"
     terminator      complement(2250..2346)
                     /label="AmpR Terminator"
     CDS             complement(2347..3204)
                     /label="AmpR"
     promoter        complement(3205..3335)
                     /label="AmpR Promoter"
     rep_origin      complement(3336..4099)
                     /label="ColE1"
     misc_feature    4127..4269
                     /label="ConS"
     primer          4257..4289
                     /label="DJHpr097"
                     /note="sequence: GCTGTTTGTGGCTCTACCAcgtctcactgaactggccga"
     misc_feature    4306..4423
                     /label="pLAC"
     misc_feature    4430..5146
                     /label="yeGFP"
     terminator      5160..5384
                     /label="ScENO1 Terminator"
ORIGIN
        1 agcatgagac ggaaatctgc tcgtcagtgg tgctcacact gacgaatcat gtacagatca
       61 taccgatgac tgcctggcga ctcacaacta agcaagacag ccggaaccag cgccggcgaa
      121 caccactgca tatatggcat atcacaacag tccaactagt gcactgcagt acacggtttc
      181 cttgaaattt ttttgattcg gtaatctccg aacagaagga agaacgaagg aaggagcaca
      241 gacttagatt ggtatatata cgcatatgta gtgttgaaga aacatgaaat tgcccagtat
      301 tcttaaccca actgcacaga acaaaaacgt gcaggaaacg aagataaatc atgtcgaaag
      361 ctacatataa ggaacgtgct gctactcatc ctagtcctgt tgctgccaag ctatttaata
      421 tcatgcacga aaagcaaaca aacttgtgtg cttcattgga tgttcgtacc accaaggaat
      481 tactggagtt agttgaagca ttaggtccca aaatttgttt actaaaaaca catgtggata
      541 tcttgactga tttttccatg gagggcacag ttaagccgct aaaggcatta tccgccaagt
      601 acaatttttt actcttcgag gacagaaaat ttgctgacat tggtaataca gtcaaattgc
      661 agtactctgc gggtgtatac agaatagcag aatgggcaga cattacgaat gcacacggtg
      721 tggtgggccc aggtattgtt agcggtttga agcaggcggc agaagaagta acaaaggaac
      781 ctagaggcct tttgatgtta gcagaattgt catgcaaggg ctccctatct actggagaat
      841 atactaaggg tactgttgac attgcgaaga gcgacaaaga ttttgttatc ggctttattg
      901 ctcaaagaga catgggtgga agagatgaag gttacgattg gttgattatg acacccggtg
      961 tgggtttaga tgacaaggga gatgcattgg gtcaacagta tagaaccgtg gatgatgtgg
     1021 tttctacagg atctgacatt attattgttg gaagaggact atttgcaaag ggaagggatg
     1081 ctaaggtaga gggtgaacgt tacagaaaag caggctggga agcatatttg agaagatgcg
     1141 gccagcaaaa ctaaaaaact gtattataag taaatgcatg tatactaaac tcacaaatta
     1201 gagcttcaat ttaattatat cagttattac ccgagtaacg aagcatctgt gcttcatttt
     1261 gtagaacaaa aatgcaacgc gagagcgcta atttttcaaa caaagaatct gagctgcatt
     1321 tttacagaac agaaatgcaa cgcgaaagcg ctattttacc aacgaagaat ctgtgcttca
     1381 tttttgtaaa acaaaaatgc aacgcgagag cgctaatttt tcaaacaaag aatctgagct
     1441 gcatttttac agaacagaaa tgcaacgcga gagcgctatt ttaccaacaa agaatctata
     1501 cttctttttt gttctacaaa aatgcatccc gagagcgcta tttttctaac aaagcatctt
     1561 agattacttt ttttctcctt tgtgcgctct ataatgcagt ctcttgataa ctttttgcac
     1621 tgtaggtccg ttaaggttag aagaaggcta ctttggtgtc tattttctct tccataaaaa
     1681 aagcctgact ccacttcccg cgtttactga ttactagcga agctgcgggt gcattttttc
     1741 aagataaagg catccccgat tatattctat accgatgtgg attgcgcata ctttgtgaac
     1801 agaaagtgat agcgttgatg attcttcatt ggtcagaaaa ttatgaacgg tttcttctat
     1861 tttgtctcta tatactacgt ataggaaatg tttacatttt cgtattgttt tcgattcact
     1921 ctatgaatag ttcttactac aatttttttg tctaaagagt aatactagag ataaacataa
     1981 aaaatgtaga ggtcgagttt agatgcaagt tcaaggagcg aaaggtggat gggtaggtta
     2041 tatagggata tagcacagag atatatagca aagagatact tttgagcaat gtttgtggaa
     2101 gcggtattcg caatatttta gtagctcgtt acagtccggt gcgtttttgg ttttttgaaa
     2161 gtgcgtcatc agagcgcttt tggttttcaa aagcgctctg aagttcctat actttctagc
     2221 tagagaatag gaacttcccg agcggccgcg attatcaaaa aggatcttca cctagatcct
     2281 tttaaattaa aaatgaagtt ttaaatcaat ctaaagtata tatgagtaaa cttggtctga
     2341 cagttaccaa tgcttaatca gtgaggcacc tatctcagcg atctgtctat ttcgttcatc
     2401 catagttgcc tgactccccg tcgtgtagat aactacgata cgggagggct taccatctgg
     2461 ccccagtgct gcaatgatac cgcgggaccc acgctcaccg gctccagatt tatcagcaat
     2521 aaaccagcca gccggaaggg ccgagcgcag aagtggtcct gcaactttat ccgcctccat
     2581 ccagtctatt aattgttgcc gggaagctag agtaagtagt tcgccagtta atagtttgcg
     2641 caacgttgtt gccattgcta caggcatcgt ggtgtcacgc tcgtcgtttg gtatggcttc
     2701 attcagctcc ggttcccaac gatcaaggcg agttacatga tcccccatgt tgtgcaaaaa
     2761 agcggttagc tccttcggtc ctccgatcgt tgtcagaagt aagttggccg cagtgttatc
     2821 actcatggtt atggcagcac tgcataattc tcttactgtc atgccatccg taagatgctt
     2881 ttctgtgact ggtgagtact caaccaagtc attctgagaa tagtgtatgc ggcgaccgag
     2941 ttgctcttgc ccggcgtcaa tacgggataa taccgcgcca catagcagaa ctttaaaagt
     3001 gctcatcatt ggaaaacgtt cttcggggcg aaaactctca aggatcttac cgctgttgag
     3061 atccagttcg atgtaaccca ctcgtgcacc caactgatct tcagcatctt ttactttcac
     3121 cagcgtttct gggtgagcaa aaacaggaag gcaaaatgcc gcaaaaaagg gaataagggc
     3181 gacacggaaa tgttgaatac tcatactctt cctttttcaa tattattgaa gcatttatca
     3241 gggttattgt ctcatgagcg gatacatatt tgaatgtatt tagaaaaata aacaaatagg
     3301 ggttccgcgc acatttcccc gaaaagtgcc acctgtcatg accaaaatcc cttaacgtga
     3361 gttttcgttc cactgagcgt cagaccccgt agaaaagatc aaaggatctt cttgagatcc
     3421 tttttttctg cgcgtaatct gctgcttgca aacaaaaaaa ccaccgctac cagcggtggt
     3481 ttgtttgccg gatcaagagc taccaactct ttttccgaag gtaactggct tcagcagagc
     3541 gcagatacca aatactgttc ttctagtgta gccgtagtta ggccaccact tcaagaactc
     3601 tgtagcaccg cctacatacc tcgctctgct aatcctgtta ccagtggctg ctgccagtgg
     3661 cgataagtcg tgtcttaccg ggttggactc aagacgatag ttaccggata aggcgcagcg
     3721 gtcgggctga acggggggtt cgtgcacaca gcccagcttg gagcgaacga cctacaccga
     3781 actgagatac ctacagcgtg agctatgaga aagcgccacg cttcccgaag ggagaaaggc
     3841 ggacaggtat ccggtaagcg gcagggtcgg aacaggagag cgcacgaggg agcttccagg
     3901 gggaaacgcc tggtatcttt atagtcctgt cgggtttcgc cacctctgac ttgagcgtcg
     3961 atttttgtga tgctcgtcag gggggcggag cctatggaaa aacgccagca acgcggcctt
     4021 tttacggttc ctggcctttt gctggccttt tgctcacatg ttctttcctg cgttatcccc
     4081 tgattctgtg gataaccgtg cggccgcccc tgaattcgca tctagatggt agagccacaa
     4141 acagccggta caagcaacga tctccaggac catctgaatc atgcgcggat gacacgaact
     4201 cacgacggcg atcacagaca ttaacccaca gtacagacac tgcgacaacg tggcaattcg
     4261 tcgcaatacc gtctcactga actggccgat aattgcagac gaacgTTTTT ATTTTTTGTT
     4321 TTTTTTTAAT TGTGAGCGGA TAACAATATA AAAAGGAGCG CTATACGCGG AGAAGAGATT
     4381 AAGAATTGTG AGCGGATAAC AATAGAATAT CAAGCTACAA AAAagatcta tgtctaaagg
     4441 tgaagaatta ttcactggtg ttgtcccaat tttggttgaa ttagatggtg atgttaatgg
     4501 tcacaaattt tctgtctccg gtgaaggtga aggtgatgct acttacggta aattgacctt
     4561 aaaatttatt tgtactactg gtaaattgcc agttccatgg ccaaccttag tcactacttt
     4621 cggttatggt gttcaatgtt ttgcgagata cccagatcat atgaaacaac atgacttttt
     4681 caagtctgcc atgccagaag gttatgttca agaaagaact atttttttca aagatgacgg
     4741 taactacaag accagagctg aagtcaagtt tgaaggtgat accttagtta atagaatcga
     4801 attaaaaggt attgatttta aagaagatgg taacatttta ggtcacaaat tggaatacaa
     4861 ctataactct cacaatgttt acatcatggc tgacaaacaa aagaatggta tcaaagttaa
     4921 cttcaaaatt agacacaaca ttgaagatgg ttctgttcaa ttagctgacc attatcaaca
     4981 aaatactcca attggtgatg gtccagtctt gttaccagac aaccattact tatccactca
     5041 atctgcctta tccaaagatc caaacgaaaa gagagatcac atggtcttgt tagaatttgt
     5101 tactgctgct ggtattaccc atggtatgga tgaattgtac aaataaATCC taactcgaga
     5161 gcttttgatt aagccttcta gtccaaaaaa cacgtttttt tgtcatttat ttcattttct
     5221 tagaatagtt tagtttattc attttatagt cacgaatgtt ttatgattct atatagggtt
     5281 gcaaacaagc atttttcatt ttatgttaaa acaatttcag gtttaccttt tattctgctt
     5341 gtggtgacgc gtgtatccgc ccgctctttt ggtcacccat gtatgctg
//
