# Supplementary material for: Programming Probiotics: Diet-responsive gene expression and colonization control in engineered S. boulardii
Source: bioRxiv preprint, doi:10.1101/2023.11.17.567539, version 1 (2023-11-17)
Supplement: Dataset S3 [file 567539_file03.zip › Yeast IS GenBank/Plasmids/dd592-pgal-mkate2-teno1-ptet-yegfp-teno1-ura-2micron-ampr.gb]

LOCUS       DD592_pGAL,_mKate2,_tEN 7198 bp ds-DNA     circular     13-NOV-2023
DEFINITION  .
FEATURES             Location/Qualifiers
     misc_feature    251..949
                     /label="mKate2"
     terminator      963..1187
                     /label="ScENO1 Terminator"
     misc_feature    complement(1209..1351)
                     /label="ConE"
     terminator      complement(1367..1591)
                     /label="ScENO1 Terminator"
     misc_feature    complement(1605..2321)
                     /label="yeGFP"
     CDS             complement(1605..2321)
                     /translation="MSKGEELFTGVVPILVELDGDVNGHKFSVSGEGEGDATYGKLTLKFICTTGKLPVPWPTLVTTFGYGVQCFARYPDHMKQHDFFKSAMPEGYVQERTIFFKDDGNYKTRAEVKFEGDTLVNRIELKGIDFKEDGNILGHKLEYNYNSHNVYIMADKQKNGIKVNFKIRHNIEDGSVQLADHYQQNTPIGDGPVLLPDNHYLSTQSALSKDPNEKRDHMVLLEFVTAAGITHGMDELYK*"
     misc_feature    complement(2328..2435)
                     /label="pTET"
     misc_feature    complement(2472..2542)
                     /label="ConS"
     misc_feature    2558..2700
                     /label="Con1"
     primer          2562..2583
                     /label="DD pr003"
                     /note="sequence: ggtcatcacggctcatcatgcg"
     primer          2562..2583
                     /label="ISApr005"
                     /note="sequence: ggtcatcacggctcatcatgcg"
     primer          complement(2581..2600)
                     /label="DDpr016"
                     /note="sequence: tgcacacatttgtttggcgc"
     primer          complement(2668..2690)
                     /label="DD pr004"
                     /note="sequence: gatctgtcgggtgtctgcttctc"
     primer          complement(2674..2696)
                     /label="ISApr003"
                     /note="sequence: tgccttgatctgtcgggtgtctg"
     promoter        2720..2896
                     /label="ScURA3 Promoter"
     CDS             2897..3700
                     /label="URA3"
     terminator      3701..3778
                     /label="ScURA3 Terminator"
     rep_origin      3783..4745
                     /label="2micron"
     rep_origin      4746..4783
                     /label="FRT site"
     terminator      complement(4796..4892)
                     /label="AmpR Terminator"
     CDS             complement(4893..5750)
                     /label="AmpR"
     promoter        complement(5751..5881)
                     /label="AmpR Promoter"
     rep_origin      complement(5882..6645)
                     /label="ColE1"
     primer          complement(5991..6016)
                     /label="ISApr012"
                     /note="sequence: gtagcggtggtttttttgtttgcaag"
     primer          6502..6526
                     /label="DDpr019"
                     /note="sequence: cgtcgatttttgtgatgctcgtcag"
     primer          6596..6623
                     /label="ISApr001"
                     /note="sequence: ttgctcacatgttctttcctgcgttatc"
     primer          6597..6618
                     /label="DDpr018"
                     /note="sequence: tgctcacatgttctttcctgcg"
     primer          6598..6625
                     /label="DD pr002"
                     /note="sequence: gctcacatgttctttcctgcgttatccc"
     misc_feature    6673..6815
                     /label="ConS"
     promoter        6907..241
                     /label="ScGAL1 Promoter"
ORIGIN
        1 attaacaacc ataggatgat aatgcgatta gttttttagc cttatttctg gggtaattaa
       61 tcagcgaagc gatgattttt gatctattaa cagatatata aatggaaaag ctgcataacc
      121 actttaacta atactttcaa cattttcagt ttgtattact tcttattcaa atgtcataaa
      181 agtatcaaca aaaaattgtt aatatacctc tatactttaa cgtcaaggag aaaaaactat
      241 aagatctatg ATGGTTTCTG AACTCATCAA GGAAAACATG CACATGAAAC TTTACATGGA
      301 AGGTACTGTG AACAATCATC ATTTTAAGTG TACATCCGAG GGTGAAGGCA AACCTTACGA
      361 AGGAACTCAA ACTATGAGAA TTAAAGCTGT AGAAGGTGGA CCATTACCTT TTGCATTTGA
      421 TATCTTGGCA ACATCATTCA TGTATGGGAG CAAGACATTC ATAAACCATA CTCAAGGTAT
      481 ACCAGACTTT TTCAAACAGA GTTTTCCAGA GGGTTTTACA TGGGAAAGAG TAACAACGTA
      541 CGAGGATGGA GGTGTATTGA CAGCCACTCA AGACACATCA CTTCAAGATG GGTGTTTAAT
      601 CTACAATGTC AAGATTAGAG GCGTCAATTT CCCTTCTAAT GGTCCAGTTA TGCAGAAAAA
      661 GACATTAGGC TGGGAAGCGT CAACCGAAAC CCTGTACCCT GCTGATGGTG GCCTAGAAGG
      721 CAGAGCTGAC ATGGCCCTTA AACTGGTTGG TGGAGGGCAT CTAATCTGCA ATTTGAAAAC
      781 CACTTATCGT TCTAAAAAGC CAGCCAAAAA CCTAAAGATG CCAGGTGTTT ACTACGTCGA
      841 CCGAAGATTA GAAAGGATTA AAGAGGCTGA TAAAGAGACT TATGTTGAAC AACACGAAGT
      901 GGCAGTGGCT AGATACTGTG ATTTGCCATC TAAGTTGGGA CACAGAtaaa tcctaactcg
      961 agagcttttg attaagcctt ctagtccaaa aaacacgttt ttttgtcatt tatttcattt
     1021 tcttagaata gtttagttta ttcattttat agtcacgaat gttttatgat tctatatagg
     1081 gttgcaaaca agcatttttc attttatgtt aaaacaattt caggtttacc ttttattctg
     1141 cttgtggtga cgcgtgtatc cgcccgctct tttggtcacc catgtatgct gagcatgaga
     1201 cggaaatctg gactgttgtg atatgccata tatgcagtgg tgttcgccgg cgctggttcc
     1261 ggctgtcttg cttagttgtg agtcgccagg cagtcatcgg tatgatctgt acatgattcg
     1321 tcagtgtgag caccactgac gagcagattt ccgtctcatg ctcagcatac atgggtgacc
     1381 aaaagagcgg gcggatacac gcgtcaccac aagcagaata aaaggtaaac ctgaaattgt
     1441 tttaacataa aatgaaaaat gcttgtttgc aaccctatat agaatcataa aacattcgtg
     1501 actataaaat gaataaacta aactattcta agaaaatgaa ataaatgaca aaaaaacgtg
     1561 ttttttggac tagaaggctt aatcaaaagc tctcgagtta GGATttattt gtacaattca
     1621 tccataccat gggtaatacc agcagcagta acaaattcta acaagaccat gtgatctctc
     1681 ttttcgtttg gatctttgga taaggcagat tgagtggata agtaatggtt gtctggtaac
     1741 aagactggac catcaccaat tggagtattt tgttgataat ggtcagctaa ttgaacagaa
     1801 ccatcttcaa tgttgtgtct aattttgaag ttaactttga taccattctt ttgtttgtca
     1861 gccatgatgt aaacattgtg agagttatag ttgtattcca atttgtgacc taaaatgtta
     1921 ccatcttctt taaaatcaat accttttaat tcgattctat taactaaggt atcaccttca
     1981 aacttgactt cagctctggt cttgtagtta ccgtcatctt tgaaaaaaat agttctttct
     2041 tgaacataac cttctggcat ggcagacttg aaaaagtcat gttgtttcat atgatctggg
     2101 tatctcgcaa aacattgaac accataaccg aaagtagtga ctaaggttgg ccatggaact
     2161 ggcaatttac cagtagtaca aataaatttt aaggtcaatt taccgtaagt agcatcacct
     2221 tcaccttcac cggagacaga aaatttgtga ccattaacat caccatctaa ttcaaccaaa
     2281 attgggacaa caccagtgaa taattcttca cctttagaca tagatctTTT TTGTAGCTTG
     2341 ATATTCTCTA TCACTGATAG GGAAAAATAA AAAAAAAAGA AAATCTCTAT CACTGATAGG
     2401 GATTTTTATA CCGCAAAAAA TAAAAAACAA AAAAAcgttc gtctgcaatt atcggccagt
     2461 tcagtgagac ggtattgcga cgaattgcca cgttgtcgca gtgtctgtac tgtgggttaa
     2521 tgtctgtgat cgccgtcgtg aggctgccaa tgagacgacg gggtcatcac ggctcatcat
     2581 gcgccaaaca aatgtgtgca atacacgctc ggatgactgc atgatgaccg cactgactgg
     2641 ggacagcaga tccacctaag cctgtgagag aagcagacac ccgacagatc aaggcagtta
     2701 actagtgcac tgcagtacac ggtttccttg aaattttttt gattcggtaa tctccgaaca
     2761 gaaggaagaa cgaaggaagg agcacagact tagattggta tatatacgca tatgtagtgt
     2821 tgaagaaaca tgaaattgcc cagtattctt aacccaactg cacagaacaa aaacgtgcag
     2881 gaaacgaaga taaatcatgt cgaaagctac atataaggaa cgtgctgcta ctcatcctag
     2941 tcctgttgct gccaagctat ttaatatcat gcacgaaaag caaacaaact tgtgtgcttc
     3001 attggatgtt cgtaccacca aggaattact ggagttagtt gaagcattag gtcccaaaat
     3061 ttgtttacta aaaacacatg tggatatctt gactgatttt tccatggagg gcacagttaa
     3121 gccgctaaag gcattatccg ccaagtacaa ttttttactc ttcgaggaca gaaaatttgc
     3181 tgacattggt aatacagtca aattgcagta ctctgcgggt gtatacagaa tagcagaatg
     3241 ggcagacatt acgaatgcac acggtgtggt gggcccaggt attgttagcg gtttgaagca
     3301 ggcggcagaa gaagtaacaa aggaacctag aggccttttg atgttagcag aattgtcatg
     3361 caagggctcc ctatctactg gagaatatac taagggtact gttgacattg cgaagagcga
     3421 caaagatttt gttatcggct ttattgctca aagagacatg ggtggaagag atgaaggtta
     3481 cgattggttg attatgacac ccggtgtggg tttagatgac aagggagatg cattgggtca
     3541 acagtataga accgtggatg atgtggtttc tacaggatct gacattatta ttgttggaag
     3601 aggactattt gcaaagggaa gggatgctaa ggtagagggt gaacgttaca gaaaagcagg
     3661 ctgggaagca tatttgagaa gatgcggcca gcaaaactaa aaaactgtat tataagtaaa
     3721 tgcatgtata ctaaactcac aaattagagc ttcaatttaa ttatatcagt tattacccga
     3781 gtaacgaagc atctgtgctt cattttgtag aacaaaaatg caacgcgaga gcgctaattt
     3841 ttcaaacaaa gaatctgagc tgcattttta cagaacagaa atgcaacgcg aaagcgctat
     3901 tttaccaacg aagaatctgt gcttcatttt tgtaaaacaa aaatgcaacg cgagagcgct
     3961 aatttttcaa acaaagaatc tgagctgcat ttttacagaa cagaaatgca acgcgagagc
     4021 gctattttac caacaaagaa tctatacttc ttttttgttc tacaaaaatg catcccgaga
     4081 gcgctatttt tctaacaaag catcttagat tacttttttt ctcctttgtg cgctctataa
     4141 tgcagtctct tgataacttt ttgcactgta ggtccgttaa ggttagaaga aggctacttt
     4201 ggtgtctatt ttctcttcca taaaaaaagc ctgactccac ttcccgcgtt tactgattac
     4261 tagcgaagct gcgggtgcat tttttcaaga taaaggcatc cccgattata ttctataccg
     4321 atgtggattg cgcatacttt gtgaacagaa agtgatagcg ttgatgattc ttcattggtc
     4381 agaaaattat gaacggtttc ttctattttg tctctatata ctacgtatag gaaatgttta
     4441 cattttcgta ttgttttcga ttcactctat gaatagttct tactacaatt tttttgtcta
     4501 aagagtaata ctagagataa acataaaaaa tgtagaggtc gagtttagat gcaagttcaa
     4561 ggagcgaaag gtggatgggt aggttatata gggatatagc acagagatat atagcaaaga
     4621 gatacttttg agcaatgttt gtggaagcgg tattcgcaat attttagtag ctcgttacag
     4681 tccggtgcgt ttttggtttt ttgaaagtgc gtcatcagag cgcttttggt tttcaaaagc
     4741 gctctgaagt tcctatactt tctagctaga gaataggaac ttcccgagcg gccgcgatta
     4801 tcaaaaagga tcttcaccta gatcctttta aattaaaaat gaagttttaa atcaatctaa
     4861 agtatatatg agtaaacttg gtctgacagt taccaatgct taatcagtga ggcacctatc
     4921 tcagcgatct gtctatttcg ttcatccata gttgcctgac tccccgtcgt gtagataact
     4981 acgatacggg agggcttacc atctggcccc agtgctgcaa tgataccgcg ggacccacgc
     5041 tcaccggctc cagatttatc agcaataaac cagccagccg gaagggccga gcgcagaagt
     5101 ggtcctgcaa ctttatccgc ctccatccag tctattaatt gttgccggga agctagagta
     5161 agtagttcgc cagttaatag tttgcgcaac gttgttgcca ttgctacagg catcgtggtg
     5221 tcacgctcgt cgtttggtat ggcttcattc agctccggtt cccaacgatc aaggcgagtt
     5281 acatgatccc ccatgttgtg caaaaaagcg gttagctcct tcggtcctcc gatcgttgtc
     5341 agaagtaagt tggccgcagt gttatcactc atggttatgg cagcactgca taattctctt
     5401 actgtcatgc catccgtaag atgcttttct gtgactggtg agtactcaac caagtcattc
     5461 tgagaatagt gtatgcggcg accgagttgc tcttgcccgg cgtcaatacg ggataatacc
     5521 gcgccacata gcagaacttt aaaagtgctc atcattggaa aacgttcttc ggggcgaaaa
     5581 ctctcaagga tcttaccgct gttgagatcc agttcgatgt aacccactcg tgcacccaac
     5641 tgatcttcag catcttttac tttcaccagc gtttctgggt gagcaaaaac aggaaggcaa
     5701 aatgccgcaa aaaagggaat aagggcgaca cggaaatgtt gaatactcat actcttcctt
     5761 tttcaatatt attgaagcat ttatcagggt tattgtctca tgagcggata catatttgaa
     5821 tgtatttaga aaaataaaca aataggggtt ccgcgcacat ttccccgaaa agtgccacct
     5881 gtcatgacca aaatccctta acgtgagttt tcgttccact gagcgtcaga ccccgtagaa
     5941 aagatcaaag gatcttcttg agatcctttt tttctgcgcg taatctgctg cttgcaaaca
     6001 aaaaaaccac cgctaccagc ggtggtttgt ttgccggatc aagagctacc aactcttttt
     6061 ccgaaggtaa ctggcttcag cagagcgcag ataccaaata ctgttcttct agtgtagccg
     6121 tagttaggcc accacttcaa gaactctgta gcaccgccta catacctcgc tctgctaatc
     6181 ctgttaccag tggctgctgc cagtggcgat aagtcgtgtc ttaccgggtt ggactcaaga
     6241 cgatagttac cggataaggc gcagcggtcg ggctgaacgg ggggttcgtg cacacagccc
     6301 agcttggagc gaacgaccta caccgaactg agatacctac agcgtgagct atgagaaagc
     6361 gccacgcttc ccgaagggag aaaggcggac aggtatccgg taagcggcag ggtcggaaca
     6421 ggagagcgca cgagggagct tccaggggga aacgcctggt atctttatag tcctgtcggg
     6481 tttcgccacc tctgacttga gcgtcgattt ttgtgatgct cgtcaggggg gcggagccta
     6541 tggaaaaacg ccagcaacgc ggccttttta cggttcctgg ccttttgctg gccttttgct
     6601 cacatgttct ttcctgcgtt atcccctgat tctgtggata accgtgcggc cgcccctgaa
     6661 ttcgcatcta gatggtagag ccacaaacag ccggtacaag caacgatctc caggaccatc
     6721 tgaatcatgc gcggatgaca cgaactcacg acggcgatca cagacattaa cccacagtac
     6781 agacactgcg acaacgtggc aattcgtcgc aataccgtct cactgaactg gccgataatt
     6841 gcagacgaac gtggcaattc gtcgcaatac cgtctcactg aactggccga taattgcaga
     6901 cgaacgcccc attatcttag cctaaaaaaa ccttctcttt ggaactttca gtaatacgct
     6961 taactgctca ttgctatatt gaagtacgga ttagaagccg ccgagcgggc gacagccctc
     7021 cgacggatga ctctcctccg tgcgtcctcg tcatcaccgg tcgcgttcct gaaacgcaga
     7081 tgtgcctcgc gccgcactgc tccgaacaat aaagattcta caatactagc ttttatggtt
     7141 atgaagagga aaaattggca gtaacctggc cccacaaacc ttcaaattaa cgaatcaa
//
