# Supplementary material for: Programming Probiotics: Diet-responsive gene expression and colonization control in engineered S. boulardii
Source: bioRxiv preprint, doi:10.1101/2023.11.17.567539, version 1 (2023-11-17)
Supplement: Dataset S3 [file 567539_file03.zip › Yeast IS GenBank/Plasmids/dd593-pgaltet-nanoluc-tssa1-ura-2micron-ampr.gb]

LOCUS       DD593_pGalTet,_NanoLuc, 5801 bp ds-DNA     circular     13-NOV-2023
DEFINITION  .
FEATURES             Location/Qualifiers
     misc_feature    320..835
                     /label="NanoLuc"
     terminator      836..1060
                     /label="ScSSA1 Terminator"
     misc_feature    1061..1203
                     /label="Con1"
     misc_feature    1228..1370
                     /label="Con1"
     promoter        1390..1566
                     /label="ScURA3 Promoter"
     primer          complement(1445..1468)
                     /label="SPCpr224"
                     /note="sequence: ccaatctaagtctgtgctccttcc"
     primer          complement(1528..1551)
                     /label="DDpr024"
                     /note="sequence: cctgcacgtttttgttctgtgcag"
     CDS             1567..2370
                     /label="URA3"
     terminator      2371..2448
                     /label="ScURA3 Terminator"
     rep_origin      2453..3415
                     /label="2micron"
     rep_origin      3416..3453
                     /label="FRT site"
     terminator      complement(3466..3562)
                     /label="AmpR Terminator"
     CDS             complement(3563..4420)
                     /label="AmpR"
     promoter        complement(4421..4551)
                     /label="AmpR Promoter"
     rep_origin      complement(4552..5315)
                     /label="ColE1"
     primer          5266..5293
                     /label="ISApr001"
                     /note="sequence: ttgctcacatgttctttcctgcgttatc"
     misc_feature    5343..5485
                     /label="ConS"
     misc_feature    5510..319
                     /label="pGalTet"
ORIGIN
        1 attaacaacc ataggatgat aatgcgatta gttttttagc cttatttctg gggtaattaa
       61 tcagcgaagc gatgattttt gatctattaa cagatatata aatggaaaag ctgcataacc
      121 actttaacta atactttcaa cattttcagt ttgtattact tcttattcaa atgtcataaa
      181 agtatcaaca aaaaattgtt aatatacctc tatactttaa cgtcaaggag aaaaaactat
      241 aTCCCTATCA GTGATAGAGA TTTTCTTTTT TTTTTATTTT TCCCTATCAG TGATAGAGAA
      301 GAATATCAAG CTACAAAAAA TGGTCTTCAC CTTAGAGGAT TTTGTGGGTG ACTGGCGACA
      361 AACAGCAGGC TACAATTTAG ATCAGGTATT GGAACAAGGC GGTGTTTCGA GTCTTTTTCA
      421 AAATCTAGGA GTATCCGTCA CTCCCATACA ACGTATAGTT TTGTCTGGCG AGAACGGTCT
      481 GAAGATAGAT ATCCATGTTA TAATTCCATA TGAAGGACTC AGCGGTGATC AGATGGGCCA
      541 AATTGAAAAA ATTTTTAAAG TTGTGTACCC GGTCGATGAT CATCATTTCA AAGTCATACT
      601 TCACTATGGT ACTTTAGTGA TTGATGGAGT TACGCCTAAT ATGATCGACT ATTTTGGGAG
      661 GCCATACGAA GGTATTGCTG TATTCGACGG GAAGAAGATT ACCGTAACTG GTACATTGTG
      721 GAATGGTAAC AAAATTATCG ATGAAAGACT GATTAACCCT GACGGATCAC TATTGTTTAG
      781 AGTTACTATC AATGGAGTTA CAGGTTGGAG ATTATGTGAA AGGATCTTGG CCTAAgccaa
      841 ttggtgcggc aattgataat aacgaaaatg tcttttaatg atctgggtat aatgaggaat
      901 tttccgaacg tttttacttt atatatatat atacatgtaa catatattct atacgctata
      961 gagaaaggaa atttttcaat taaaaaaaaa atagagaaag agtttcactt cttgattatc
     1021 gctaacacta atggttgaag tactgctact ttaattttat acggggtcat cacggctcat
     1081 catgcgccaa acaaatgtgt gcaatacacg ctcggatgac tgcatgatga ccgcactgac
     1141 tggggacagc agatccacct aagcctgtga gagaagcaga cacccgacag atcaaggcag
     1201 ttaTATGtga gaccttccaa tgagacgacg gggtcatcac ggctcatcat gcgccaaaca
     1261 aatgtgtgca atacacgctc ggatgactgc atgatgaccg cactgactgg ggacagcaga
     1321 tccacctaag cctgtgagag aagcagacac ccgacagatc aaggcagtta actagtgcac
     1381 tgcagtacac ggtttccttg aaattttttt gattcggtaa tctccgaaca gaaggaagaa
     1441 cgaaggaagg agcacagact tagattggta tatatacgca tatgtagtgt tgaagaaaca
     1501 tgaaattgcc cagtattctt aacccaactg cacagaacaa aaacgtgcag gaaacgaaga
     1561 taaatcatgt cgaaagctac atataaggaa cgtgctgcta ctcatcctag tcctgttgct
     1621 gccaagctat ttaatatcat gcacgaaaag caaacaaact tgtgtgcttc attggatgtt
     1681 cgtaccacca aggaattact ggagttagtt gaagcattag gtcccaaaat ttgtttacta
     1741 aaaacacatg tggatatctt gactgatttt tccatggagg gcacagttaa gccgctaaag
     1801 gcattatccg ccaagtacaa ttttttactc ttcgaggaca gaaaatttgc tgacattggt
     1861 aatacagtca aattgcagta ctctgcgggt gtatacagaa tagcagaatg ggcagacatt
     1921 acgaatgcac acggtgtggt gggcccaggt attgttagcg gtttgaagca ggcggcagaa
     1981 gaagtaacaa aggaacctag aggccttttg atgttagcag aattgtcatg caagggctcc
     2041 ctatctactg gagaatatac taagggtact gttgacattg cgaagagcga caaagatttt
     2101 gttatcggct ttattgctca aagagacatg ggtggaagag atgaaggtta cgattggttg
     2161 attatgacac ccggtgtggg tttagatgac aagggagatg cattgggtca acagtataga
     2221 accgtggatg atgtggtttc tacaggatct gacattatta ttgttggaag aggactattt
     2281 gcaaagggaa gggatgctaa ggtagagggt gaacgttaca gaaaagcagg ctgggaagca
     2341 tatttgagaa gatgcggcca gcaaaactaa aaaactgtat tataagtaaa tgcatgtata
     2401 ctaaactcac aaattagagc ttcaatttaa ttatatcagt tattacccga gtaacgaagc
     2461 atctgtgctt cattttgtag aacaaaaatg caacgcgaga gcgctaattt ttcaaacaaa
     2521 gaatctgagc tgcattttta cagaacagaa atgcaacgcg aaagcgctat tttaccaacg
     2581 aagaatctgt gcttcatttt tgtaaaacaa aaatgcaacg cgagagcgct aatttttcaa
     2641 acaaagaatc tgagctgcat ttttacagaa cagaaatgca acgcgagagc gctattttac
     2701 caacaaagaa tctatacttc ttttttgttc tacaaaaatg catcccgaga gcgctatttt
     2761 tctaacaaag catcttagat tacttttttt ctcctttgtg cgctctataa tgcagtctct
     2821 tgataacttt ttgcactgta ggtccgttaa ggttagaaga aggctacttt ggtgtctatt
     2881 ttctcttcca taaaaaaagc ctgactccac ttcccgcgtt tactgattac tagcgaagct
     2941 gcgggtgcat tttttcaaga taaaggcatc cccgattata ttctataccg atgtggattg
     3001 cgcatacttt gtgaacagaa agtgatagcg ttgatgattc ttcattggtc agaaaattat
     3061 gaacggtttc ttctattttg tctctatata ctacgtatag gaaatgttta cattttcgta
     3121 ttgttttcga ttcactctat gaatagttct tactacaatt tttttgtcta aagagtaata
     3181 ctagagataa acataaaaaa tgtagaggtc gagtttagat gcaagttcaa ggagcgaaag
     3241 gtggatgggt aggttatata gggatatagc acagagatat atagcaaaga gatacttttg
     3301 agcaatgttt gtggaagcgg tattcgcaat attttagtag ctcgttacag tccggtgcgt
     3361 ttttggtttt ttgaaagtgc gtcatcagag cgcttttggt tttcaaaagc gctctgaagt
     3421 tcctatactt tctagctaga gaataggaac ttcccgagcg gccgcgatta tcaaaaagga
     3481 tcttcaccta gatcctttta aattaaaaat gaagttttaa atcaatctaa agtatatatg
     3541 agtaaacttg gtctgacagt taccaatgct taatcagtga ggcacctatc tcagcgatct
     3601 gtctatttcg ttcatccata gttgcctgac tccccgtcgt gtagataact acgatacggg
     3661 agggcttacc atctggcccc agtgctgcaa tgataccgcg ggacccacgc tcaccggctc
     3721 cagatttatc agcaataaac cagccagccg gaagggccga gcgcagaagt ggtcctgcaa
     3781 ctttatccgc ctccatccag tctattaatt gttgccggga agctagagta agtagttcgc
     3841 cagttaatag tttgcgcaac gttgttgcca ttgctacagg catcgtggtg tcacgctcgt
     3901 cgtttggtat ggcttcattc agctccggtt cccaacgatc aaggcgagtt acatgatccc
     3961 ccatgttgtg caaaaaagcg gttagctcct tcggtcctcc gatcgttgtc agaagtaagt
     4021 tggccgcagt gttatcactc atggttatgg cagcactgca taattctctt actgtcatgc
     4081 catccgtaag atgcttttct gtgactggtg agtactcaac caagtcattc tgagaatagt
     4141 gtatgcggcg accgagttgc tcttgcccgg cgtcaatacg ggataatacc gcgccacata
     4201 gcagaacttt aaaagtgctc atcattggaa aacgttcttc ggggcgaaaa ctctcaagga
     4261 tcttaccgct gttgagatcc agttcgatgt aacccactcg tgcacccaac tgatcttcag
     4321 catcttttac tttcaccagc gtttctgggt gagcaaaaac aggaaggcaa aatgccgcaa
     4381 aaaagggaat aagggcgaca cggaaatgtt gaatactcat actcttcctt tttcaatatt
     4441 attgaagcat ttatcagggt tattgtctca tgagcggata catatttgaa tgtatttaga
     4501 aaaataaaca aataggggtt ccgcgcacat ttccccgaaa agtgccacct gtcatgacca
     4561 aaatccctta acgtgagttt tcgttccact gagcgtcaga ccccgtagaa aagatcaaag
     4621 gatcttcttg agatcctttt tttctgcgcg taatctgctg cttgcaaaca aaaaaaccac
     4681 cgctaccagc ggtggtttgt ttgccggatc aagagctacc aactcttttt ccgaaggtaa
     4741 ctggcttcag cagagcgcag ataccaaata ctgttcttct agtgtagccg tagttaggcc
     4801 accacttcaa gaactctgta gcaccgccta catacctcgc tctgctaatc ctgttaccag
     4861 tggctgctgc cagtggcgat aagtcgtgtc ttaccgggtt ggactcaaga cgatagttac
     4921 cggataaggc gcagcggtcg ggctgaacgg ggggttcgtg cacacagccc agcttggagc
     4981 gaacgaccta caccgaactg agatacctac agcgtgagct atgagaaagc gccacgcttc
     5041 ccgaagggag aaaggcggac aggtatccgg taagcggcag ggtcggaaca ggagagcgca
     5101 cgagggagct tccaggggga aacgcctggt atctttatag tcctgtcggg tttcgccacc
     5161 tctgacttga gcgtcgattt ttgtgatgct cgtcaggggg gcggagccta tggaaaaacg
     5221 ccagcaacgc ggccttttta cggttcctgg ccttttgctg gccttttgct cacatgttct
     5281 ttcctgcgtt atcccctgat tctgtggata accgtgcggc cgcccctgaa ttcgcatcta
     5341 gatggtagag ccacaaacag ccggtacaag caacgatctc caggaccatc tgaatcatgc
     5401 gcggatgaca cgaactcacg acggcgatca cagacattaa cccacagtac agacactgcg
     5461 acaacgtggc aattcgtcgc aataccgtct cactgaaagg tctcaAACGc cccattatct
     5521 tagcctaaaa aaaccttctc tttggaactt tcagtaatac gcttaactgc tcattgctat
     5581 attgaagtac ggattagaag ccgccgagcg ggcgacagcc ctccgacgga tgactctcct
     5641 ccgtgcgtcc tcgtcatcac cggtcgcgtt cctgaaacgc agatgtgcct cgcgccgcac
     5701 tgctccgaac aataaagatt ctacaatact agcttttatg gttatgaaga ggaaaaattg
     5761 gcagtaacct ggccccacaa accttcaaat taacgaatca a
//
