# Supplementary material for: Programming Probiotics: Diet-responsive gene expression and colonization control in engineered S. boulardii
Source: bioRxiv preprint, doi:10.1101/2023.11.17.567539, version 1 (2023-11-17)
Supplement: Dataset S3 [file 567539_file03.zip › Yeast IS GenBank/Plasmids/dd608-pgal-aga2-sa1-tmata-his-cen-ampr-cole1.gb]

LOCUS       DD608_pGal,_AGA2,_SA1,_ 5470 bp ds-DNA     circular     13-NOV-2023
DEFINITION  .
FEATURES             Location/Qualifiers
     terminator      complement(1..97)
                     /label="AmpR Terminator"
     CDS             complement(98..955)
                     /label="AmpR"
     promoter        complement(956..1086)
                     /label="AmpR Promoter"
     rep_origin      complement(1087..1850)
                     /label="ColE1"
     primer          1878..1897
                     /label="ISApr310"
                     /note="sequence: TGGTAGAGCCACAAACAGCC"
     primer          1878..1898
                     /label="SPCpr667"
                     /note="sequence: tggtagagccacaaacagccg"
     misc_feature    1878..2020
                     /label="ConS"
     primer          1939..1959
                     /label="SPCpr089"
                     /note="sequence: gatgacacgaactcacgacgg"
     primer          complement(1939..1959)
                     /label="SPCpr090"
                     /note="sequence: ccgtcgtgagttcgtgtcatc"
     primer          1981..2002
                     /label="SPCpr668"
                     /note="sequence: agtacagacactgcgacaacgt"
     primer          complement(1999..2020)
                     /label="SPCpr666"
                     /note="sequence: gtattgcgacgaattgccacgt"
     primer          2202..2221
                     /label="DDpr772"
                     /note="sequence: ctttatgcttccggctcgta"
     primer          complement(2236..2259)
                     /label="ISApr131"
                     /note="sequence: tgtgtgaaattgttatccgctcac"
     promoter        2332..2773
                     /label="GAL1 promoter"
     primer          2591..2610
                     /label="DDpr771"
                     /note="sequence: ctggggtaattaatcagcga"
     misc_feature    2866..3150
                     /label="AGA2"
     CDS             2866..3342
                     /label="Translation 2866-3342"
                     /translation="MQLLRCFSIFSVIASVLAEFWWRRHNQELTTICEQIPSPTLESTPYSLSTTTILANGKAMQGVFEYYKSVTFVSNCGSHPSTTSKGSPINTQYVFKLLQASGGGGSGGGGSGGGGSASMTGGQQMGRDLYDDDDKGKPIPNPLLGLDSTRTGHHHHHH*"
     misc_feature    2920..2943
                     /label="SA1"
     primer          3210..3229
                     /label="DDpr773"
                     /note="sequence: ttctgctagcatgactggtg"
     CDS             3271..3312
                     /label="V5 tag"
                     /note="note: pLannotate database: snapgene identity: 100.0 match_length: 100.0 fragment: False other: CDS"
     primer          3317..3338
                     /label="SPCpr755"
                     /note="sequence: ccggtcatcatcaccatcacca"
     primer          complement(3319..3343)
                     /label="SPCpr541"
                     /note="sequence: ctcaatggtgatggtgatgatgacc"
     primer          complement(3331..3356)
                     /label="SPCpr754"
                     /note="sequence: cagcgggtttaaactcaatggtgatg"
     primer          complement(3343..3362)
                     /label="DDpr775"
                     /note="sequence: tcagatcagcgggtttaaac"
     misc_feature    3376..3663
                     /label="tMATa"
     primer          complement(3399..3418)
                     /label="DDpr774"
                     /note="sequence: cgagctaaaagtacagtggg"
     primer          3669..3688
                     /label="ISApr240"
                     /note="sequence: gagacgacggggtcatcacg"
     primer          3675..3694
                     /label="ISApr307"
                     /note="sequence: ACGGGGTCATCACGGCTCAT"
     misc_feature    3675..3817
                     /label="Con1"
     primer          3679..3700
                     /label="ISApr005"
                     /note="sequence: ggtcatcacggctcatcatgcg"
     primer          3679..3700
                     /label="DD pr003"
                     /note="sequence: ggtcatcacggctcatcatgcg"
     primer          complement(3698..3717)
                     /label="DDpr016"
                     /note="sequence: tgcacacatttgtttggcgc"
     primer          3736..3755
                     /label="SPCpr087"
                     /note="sequence: gcatgatgaccgcactgact"
     primer          complement(3736..3755)
                     /label="SPCpr088"
                     /note="sequence: agtcagtgcggtcatcatgc"
     primer          3764..3783
                     /label="DDpr015"
                     /note="sequence: cagatccacctaagcctgtg"
     primer          complement(3785..3807)
                     /label="DD pr004"
                     /note="sequence: gatctgtcgggtgtctgcttctc"
     primer          complement(3791..3813)
                     /label="ISApr003"
                     /note="sequence: tgccttgatctgtcgggtgtctg"
     primer          complement(3797..3817)
                     /label="ISApr308"
                     /note="sequence: taactgccttgatctgtcggg"
     primer          complement(3797..3817)
                     /label="ISApr306"
                     /note="sequence: TAACTGCCTTGATCTGTCGGG"
     promoter        3837..4073
                     /label="HIS3 Promoter"
     CDS             4074..4736
                     /label="HIS3"
     terminator      4737..4946
                     /label="HIS3 Terminator"
     rep_origin      4951..5067
                     /label="CEN6"
     rep_origin      5068..5458
                     /label="ARS4"
ORIGIN
        1 gattatcaaa aaggatcttc acctagatcc ttttaaatta aaaatgaagt tttaaatcaa
       61 tctaaagtat atatgagtaa acttggtctg acagttacca atgcttaatc agtgaggcac
      121 ctatctcagc gatctgtcta tttcgttcat ccatagttgc ctgactcccc gtcgtgtaga
      181 taactacgat acgggagggc ttaccatctg gccccagtgc tgcaatgata ccgcgggacc
      241 cacgctcacc ggctccagat ttatcagcaa taaaccagcc agccggaagg gccgagcgca
      301 gaagtggtcc tgcaacttta tccgcctcca tccagtctat taattgttgc cgggaagcta
      361 gagtaagtag ttcgccagtt aatagtttgc gcaacgttgt tgccattgct acaggcatcg
      421 tggtgtcacg ctcgtcgttt ggtatggctt cattcagctc cggttcccaa cgatcaaggc
      481 gagttacatg atcccccatg ttgtgcaaaa aagcggttag ctccttcggt cctccgatcg
      541 ttgtcagaag taagttggcc gcagtgttat cactcatggt tatggcagca ctgcataatt
      601 ctcttactgt catgccatcc gtaagatgct tttctgtgac tggtgagtac tcaaccaagt
      661 cattctgaga atagtgtatg cggcgaccga gttgctcttg cccggcgtca atacgggata
      721 ataccgcgcc acatagcaga actttaaaag tgctcatcat tggaaaacgt tcttcggggc
      781 gaaaactctc aaggatctta ccgctgttga gatccagttc gatgtaaccc actcgtgcac
      841 ccaactgatc ttcagcatct tttactttca ccagcgtttc tgggtgagca aaaacaggaa
      901 ggcaaaatgc cgcaaaaaag ggaataaggg cgacacggaa atgttgaata ctcatactct
      961 tcctttttca atattattga agcatttatc agggttattg tctcatgagc ggatacatat
     1021 ttgaatgtat ttagaaaaat aaacaaatag gggttccgcg cacatttccc cgaaaagtgc
     1081 cacctgtcat gaccaaaatc ccttaacgtg agttttcgtt ccactgagcg tcagaccccg
     1141 tagaaaagat caaaggatct tcttgagatc ctttttttct gcgcgtaatc tgctgcttgc
     1201 aaacaaaaaa accaccgcta ccagcggtgg tttgtttgcc ggatcaagag ctaccaactc
     1261 tttttccgaa ggtaactggc ttcagcagag cgcagatacc aaatactgtt cttctagtgt
     1321 agccgtagtt aggccaccac ttcaagaact ctgtagcacc gcctacatac ctcgctctgc
     1381 taatcctgtt accagtggct gctgccagtg gcgataagtc gtgtcttacc gggttggact
     1441 caagacgata gttaccggat aaggcgcagc ggtcgggctg aacggggggt tcgtgcacac
     1501 agcccagctt ggagcgaacg acctacaccg aactgagata cctacagcgt gagctatgag
     1561 aaagcgccac gcttcccgaa gggagaaagg cggacaggta tccggtaagc ggcagggtcg
     1621 gaacaggaga gcgcacgagg gagcttccag ggggaaacgc ctggtatctt tatagtcctg
     1681 tcgggtttcg ccacctctga cttgagcgtc gatttttgtg atgctcgtca ggggggcgga
     1741 gcctatggaa aaacgccagc aacgcggcct ttttacggtt cctggccttt tgctggcctt
     1801 ttgctcacat gttctttcct gcgttatccc ctgattctgt ggataaccgt gcggccgccc
     1861 ctgaattcgc atctagatgg tagagccaca aacagccggt acaagcaacg atctccagga
     1921 ccatctgaat catgcgcgga tgacacgaac tcacgacggc gatcacagac attaacccac
     1981 agtacagaca ctgcgacaac gtggcaattc gtcgcaatac cgtctcactg atcagtgagc
     2041 gaggaagcgg aagagcgccc aatacgcaaa ccgcctctcc ccgcgcgttg gccgattcat
     2101 taatgcagct ggcacgacag gtttcccgac tggaaagcgg gcagtgagcg caacgcaatt
     2161 aatgtgagtt agctcactca ttaggcaccc caggctttac actttatgct tccggctcgt
     2221 atgttgtgtg gaattgtgag cggataacaa tttcacacag gaaacagcta tgaccatgat
     2281 tacgccaagc tcgaaattaa ccctcactaa agggaacaaa agctgctagt acggattaga
     2341 agccgccgag cgggtgacag ccctccgaag gaagactctc ctccgtgcgt cctcgtcttc
     2401 accggtcgcg ttcctgaaac gcagatgtgc ctcgcgccgc actgctccga acaataaaga
     2461 ttctacaata ctagctttta tggttatgaa gaggaaaaat tggcagtaac ctggccccac
     2521 aaaccttcaa atgaacgaat caaattaaca accataggat gataatgcga ttagtttttt
     2581 agccttattt ctggggtaat taatcagcga agcgatgatt tttgatctat taacagatat
     2641 ataaatgcaa aaactgcata accactttaa ctaatacttt caacattttc ggtttgtatt
     2701 acttcttatt caaatgtaat aaaagtatca acaaaaaatt gttaatatac ctctatactt
     2761 taacgtcaag gagaaaaaac cccggatcgg actactagca gctgtaatac gactcactat
     2821 agggaatatt aagctaattc cctacttcat acattttcaa ttaagatgca gttacttcgc
     2881 tgtttttcaa tattttctgt tattgcttca gttttagcaG AATTTTGGTG GAGAAGGCAT
     2941 AATcaggaac tgacaactat atgcgagcaa atcccctcac caactttaga atcgacgccg
     3001 tactctttgt caacgactac tattttggcc aacgggaagg caatgcaagg agtttttgaa
     3061 tattacaaat cagtaacgtt tgtcagtaat tgcggttctc acccctcaac gactagcaaa
     3121 ggcagcccca taaacacaca gtatgttttt aagcttctgc aggctagtgg tggtggtggt
     3181 tctggtggtg gtggttctgg tggtggtggt tctgctagca tgactggtgg acagcaaatg
     3241 ggtcgggatc tgtacgacga tgacgataag ggtaagccta tccctaaccc tctcctcggt
     3301 ctcgattcta cgcgtaccgg tcatcatcac catcaccatt gagtttaaac ccgctgatct
     3361 gataacaaca gtgtagatgt aacaaaatcg actttgttcc cactgtactt ttagctcgta
     3421 caaaatacaa tatacttttc atttctccgt aaacaacatg ttttcccatg taatatcctt
     3481 ttctattttt cgttccgtta ccaactttac acatacttta tatagctatt cacttctata
     3541 cactaaaaaa ctaagacaat tttaattttg ctgcctgcca tatttcaatt tgttataaat
     3601 tcctataatt tatcctatta gtagctaaaa aaagatgaat gtgaatcgaa tcctaagaga
     3661 attccaatga gacgacgggg tcatcacggc tcatcatgcg ccaaacaaat gtgtgcaata
     3721 cacgctcgga tgactgcatg atgaccgcac tgactgggga cagcagatcc acctaagcct
     3781 gtgagagaag cagacacccg acagatcaag gcagttaact agtgcactgc agtacaaaca
     3841 cagtcctttc ccgcaatttt ctttttctat tactcttggc ctcctctagt acactctata
     3901 tttttttatg cctcggtaat gattttcatt tttttttttc cacctagcgg atgactcttt
     3961 ttttttctta gcgattggca ttatcacata atgaattata cattatataa agtaatgtga
     4021 tttcttcgaa gaatatacta aaaaatgagc aggcaagata aacgaaggca aagatgacag
     4081 agcagaaagc cctagtaaag cgtattacaa atgaaaccaa gattcagatt gcgatctctt
     4141 taaagggtgg tcccctagcg atagagcact cgatcttccc agaaaaagag gcagaagcag
     4201 tagcagaaca ggccacacaa tcgcaagtga ttaacgtcca cacaggtata gggtttctgg
     4261 accatatgat acatgctctg gccaagcatt ccggctggtc gctaatcgtt gagtgcattg
     4321 gtgacttaca catagacgac catcacacca ctgaggactg cgggattgct ctcggtcaag
     4381 cttttaaaga ggccctaggg gccgtgcgtg gagtaaaaag gtttggatca ggatttgcgc
     4441 ctttggatga ggcactttcc agagcggtgg ttgatctttc gaacaggccg tacgcagttg
     4501 tcgaacttgg tttgcaaagg gagaaagtag gtgatctctc ttgcgagatg atcccgcatt
     4561 ttcttgaaag ctttgcagag gctagcagaa ttaccctcca cgttgattgt ctgcgaggca
     4621 agaatgatca tcaccgtagt gagagtgcgt tcaaggctct tgcggttgcc ataagagaag
     4681 ccacctcgcc caatggtacc aacgatgttc cctccaccaa aggtgttctt atgtagtgac
     4741 accgattatt taaagctgct gcatacgata tatatacatg tgtatatatg tatacctatg
     4801 aatgtcagta agtatgtata cgaacagtat gatactgaag atgacaaggt aatgcatcat
     4861 tctatacgtg tcattctgaa cgaggcgcgc tttccttttt tctttttgct ttttcttttt
     4921 ttttctcttg aactcgacgg atcatagagt atcacgtgct ataaaaataa ttataattta
     4981 aattttttaa tataaatata taaattaaaa atagaaagta aaaaaagaaa ttaaagaaaa
     5041 aatagttttt gttttccgaa gatgtaaaag actctagggg gatcgccaac aaatactacc
     5101 ttttatcttg ctcttcctgc tctcaggtat taatgccgaa ttgtttcatc ttgtctgtgt
     5161 agaaaaccac acacgaaaat cctgtgattt tacattttac ttatcgttaa tcgaatgtat
     5221 atctatttaa tctgcttttc ttgtctaata aatatatatg taaagtacgc tttttgttga
     5281 aattttttaa acctttgttt attttttttt cttcattccg taactcttct accttcttta
     5341 tttactttct aaaatccaaa tacaaaacat aaaaataaat aaacacagag taaattccca
     5401 aattattcca tcattaaaag atacgaggcg cgtgtaagtt acaggcaagc gatccgtccc
     5461 gagcggccgc
//
