# Supplementary material for: Programming Probiotics: Diet-responsive gene expression and colonization control in engineered S. boulardii
Source: bioRxiv preprint, doi:10.1101/2023.11.17.567539, version 1 (2023-11-17)
Supplement: Dataset S3 [file 567539_file03.zip › Yeast IS GenBank/Plasmids/dd594-pgaltet-yegfp-teno1-ura-2micron-ampr-cole1.gb]

LOCUS       DD594_pGalTet,_yeGFP,_t 5876 bp ds-DNA     circular     13-NOV-2023
DEFINITION  .
FEATURES             Location/Qualifiers
     primer          6..25
                     /label="ISApr240"
                     /note="sequence: gagacgacggggtcatcacg"
     misc_feature    12..154
                     /label="Con1"
     primer          16..37
                     /label="ISApr005"
                     /note="sequence: ggtcatcacggctcatcatgcg"
     primer          complement(35..54)
                     /label="DDpr016"
                     /note="sequence: tgcacacatttgtttggcgc"
     primer          complement(122..144)
                     /label="DD pr004"
                     /note="sequence: gatctgtcgggtgtctgcttctc"
     primer          complement(128..150)
                     /label="ISApr003"
                     /note="sequence: tgccttgatctgtcgggtgtctg"
     promoter        174..350
                     /label="ScURA3 Promoter"
     primer          complement(312..335)
                     /label="DDpr024"
                     /note="sequence: cctgcacgtttttgttctgtgcag"
     CDS             351..1154
                     /label="URA3"
     terminator      1155..1232
                     /label="ScURA3 Terminator"
     rep_origin      1237..2199
                     /label="2micron"
     rep_origin      2200..2237
                     /label="FRT site"
     terminator      complement(2250..2346)
                     /label="AmpR Terminator"
     CDS             complement(2347..3204)
                     /label="AmpR"
     promoter        complement(3205..3335)
                     /label="AmpR Promoter"
     rep_origin      complement(3336..4099)
                     /label="ColE1"
     primer          4050..4077
                     /label="ISApr001"
                     /note="sequence: ttgctcacatgttctttcctgcgttatc"
     misc_feature    4127..4269
                     /label="ConS"
     primer          4271..4298
                     /label="DD pr001"
                     /note="sequence: gtctcactgaactggccgataattgcag"
     misc_feature    4306..4916
                     /label="pGalTet"
     misc_feature    4918..5634
                     /label="yeGFP"
     terminator      5648..5872
                     /label="ScSSA1 Terminator"
ORIGIN
        1 ccaatgagac gacggggtca tcacggctca tcatgcgcca aacaaatgtg tgcaatacac
       61 gctcggatga ctgcatgatg accgcactga ctggggacag cagatccacc taagcctgtg
      121 agagaagcag acacccgaca gatcaaggca gttaactagt gcactgcagt acacggtttc
      181 cttgaaattt ttttgattcg gtaatctccg aacagaagga agaacgaagg aaggagcaca
      241 gacttagatt ggtatatata cgcatatgta gtgttgaaga aacatgaaat tgcccagtat
      301 tcttaaccca actgcacaga acaaaaacgt gcaggaaacg aagataaatc atgtcgaaag
      361 ctacatataa ggaacgtgct gctactcatc ctagtcctgt tgctgccaag ctatttaata
      421 tcatgcacga aaagcaaaca aacttgtgtg cttcattgga tgttcgtacc accaaggaat
      481 tactggagtt agttgaagca ttaggtccca aaatttgttt actaaaaaca catgtggata
      541 tcttgactga tttttccatg gagggcacag ttaagccgct aaaggcatta tccgccaagt
      601 acaatttttt actcttcgag gacagaaaat ttgctgacat tggtaataca gtcaaattgc
      661 agtactctgc gggtgtatac agaatagcag aatgggcaga cattacgaat gcacacggtg
      721 tggtgggccc aggtattgtt agcggtttga agcaggcggc agaagaagta acaaaggaac
      781 ctagaggcct tttgatgtta gcagaattgt catgcaaggg ctccctatct actggagaat
      841 atactaaggg tactgttgac attgcgaaga gcgacaaaga ttttgttatc ggctttattg
      901 ctcaaagaga catgggtgga agagatgaag gttacgattg gttgattatg acacccggtg
      961 tgggtttaga tgacaaggga gatgcattgg gtcaacagta tagaaccgtg gatgatgtgg
     1021 tttctacagg atctgacatt attattgttg gaagaggact atttgcaaag ggaagggatg
     1081 ctaaggtaga gggtgaacgt tacagaaaag caggctggga agcatatttg agaagatgcg
     1141 gccagcaaaa ctaaaaaact gtattataag taaatgcatg tatactaaac tcacaaatta
     1201 gagcttcaat ttaattatat cagttattac ccgagtaacg aagcatctgt gcttcatttt
     1261 gtagaacaaa aatgcaacgc gagagcgcta atttttcaaa caaagaatct gagctgcatt
     1321 tttacagaac agaaatgcaa cgcgaaagcg ctattttacc aacgaagaat ctgtgcttca
     1381 tttttgtaaa acaaaaatgc aacgcgagag cgctaatttt tcaaacaaag aatctgagct
     1441 gcatttttac agaacagaaa tgcaacgcga gagcgctatt ttaccaacaa agaatctata
     1501 cttctttttt gttctacaaa aatgcatccc gagagcgcta tttttctaac aaagcatctt
     1561 agattacttt ttttctcctt tgtgcgctct ataatgcagt ctcttgataa ctttttgcac
     1621 tgtaggtccg ttaaggttag aagaaggcta ctttggtgtc tattttctct tccataaaaa
     1681 aagcctgact ccacttcccg cgtttactga ttactagcga agctgcgggt gcattttttc
     1741 aagataaagg catccccgat tatattctat accgatgtgg attgcgcata ctttgtgaac
     1801 agaaagtgat agcgttgatg attcttcatt ggtcagaaaa ttatgaacgg tttcttctat
     1861 tttgtctcta tatactacgt ataggaaatg tttacatttt cgtattgttt tcgattcact
     1921 ctatgaatag ttcttactac aatttttttg tctaaagagt aatactagag ataaacataa
     1981 aaaatgtaga ggtcgagttt agatgcaagt tcaaggagcg aaaggtggat gggtaggtta
     2041 tatagggata tagcacagag atatatagca aagagatact tttgagcaat gtttgtggaa
     2101 gcggtattcg caatatttta gtagctcgtt acagtccggt gcgtttttgg ttttttgaaa
     2161 gtgcgtcatc agagcgcttt tggttttcaa aagcgctctg aagttcctat actttctagc
     2221 tagagaatag gaacttcccg agcggccgcg attatcaaaa aggatcttca cctagatcct
     2281 tttaaattaa aaatgaagtt ttaaatcaat ctaaagtata tatgagtaaa cttggtctga
     2341 cagttaccaa tgcttaatca gtgaggcacc tatctcagcg atctgtctat ttcgttcatc
     2401 catagttgcc tgactccccg tcgtgtagat aactacgata cgggagggct taccatctgg
     2461 ccccagtgct gcaatgatac cgcgggaccc acgctcaccg gctccagatt tatcagcaat
     2521 aaaccagcca gccggaaggg ccgagcgcag aagtggtcct gcaactttat ccgcctccat
     2581 ccagtctatt aattgttgcc gggaagctag agtaagtagt tcgccagtta atagtttgcg
     2641 caacgttgtt gccattgcta caggcatcgt ggtgtcacgc tcgtcgtttg gtatggcttc
     2701 attcagctcc ggttcccaac gatcaaggcg agttacatga tcccccatgt tgtgcaaaaa
     2761 agcggttagc tccttcggtc ctccgatcgt tgtcagaagt aagttggccg cagtgttatc
     2821 actcatggtt atggcagcac tgcataattc tcttactgtc atgccatccg taagatgctt
     2881 ttctgtgact ggtgagtact caaccaagtc attctgagaa tagtgtatgc ggcgaccgag
     2941 ttgctcttgc ccggcgtcaa tacgggataa taccgcgcca catagcagaa ctttaaaagt
     3001 gctcatcatt ggaaaacgtt cttcggggcg aaaactctca aggatcttac cgctgttgag
     3061 atccagttcg atgtaaccca ctcgtgcacc caactgatct tcagcatctt ttactttcac
     3121 cagcgtttct gggtgagcaa aaacaggaag gcaaaatgcc gcaaaaaagg gaataagggc
     3181 gacacggaaa tgttgaatac tcatactctt cctttttcaa tattattgaa gcatttatca
     3241 gggttattgt ctcatgagcg gatacatatt tgaatgtatt tagaaaaata aacaaatagg
     3301 ggttccgcgc acatttcccc gaaaagtgcc acctgtcatg accaaaatcc cttaacgtga
     3361 gttttcgttc cactgagcgt cagaccccgt agaaaagatc aaaggatctt cttgagatcc
     3421 tttttttctg cgcgtaatct gctgcttgca aacaaaaaaa ccaccgctac cagcggtggt
     3481 ttgtttgccg gatcaagagc taccaactct ttttccgaag gtaactggct tcagcagagc
     3541 gcagatacca aatactgttc ttctagtgta gccgtagtta ggccaccact tcaagaactc
     3601 tgtagcaccg cctacatacc tcgctctgct aatcctgtta ccagtggctg ctgccagtgg
     3661 cgataagtcg tgtcttaccg ggttggactc aagacgatag ttaccggata aggcgcagcg
     3721 gtcgggctga acggggggtt cgtgcacaca gcccagcttg gagcgaacga cctacaccga
     3781 actgagatac ctacagcgtg agctatgaga aagcgccacg cttcccgaag ggagaaaggc
     3841 ggacaggtat ccggtaagcg gcagggtcgg aacaggagag cgcacgaggg agcttccagg
     3901 gggaaacgcc tggtatcttt atagtcctgt cgggtttcgc cacctctgac ttgagcgtcg
     3961 atttttgtga tgctcgtcag gggggcggag cctatggaaa aacgccagca acgcggcctt
     4021 tttacggttc ctggcctttt gctggccttt tgctcacatg ttctttcctg cgttatcccc
     4081 tgattctgtg gataaccgtg cggccgcccc tgaattcgca tctagatggt agagccacaa
     4141 acagccggta caagcaacga tctccaggac catctgaatc atgcgcggat gacacgaact
     4201 cacgacggcg atcacagaca ttaacccaca gtacagacac tgcgacaacg tggcaattcg
     4261 tcgcaatacc gtctcactga actggccgat aattgcagac gaacgcccca ttatcttagc
     4321 ctaaaaaaac cttctctttg gaactttcag taatacgctt aactgctcat tgctatattg
     4381 aagtacggat tagaagccgc cgagcgggcg acagccctcc gacggatgac tctcctccgt
     4441 gcgtcctcgt catcaccggt cgcgttcctg aaacgcagat gtgcctcgcg ccgcactgct
     4501 ccgaacaata aagattctac aatactagct tttatggtta tgaagaggaa aaattggcag
     4561 taacctggcc ccacaaacct tcaaattaac gaatcaaatt aacaaccata ggatgataat
     4621 gcgattagtt ttttagcctt atttctgggg taattaatca gcgaagcgat gatttttgat
     4681 ctattaacag atatataaat ggaaaagctg cataaccact ttaactaata ctttcaacat
     4741 tttcagtttg tattacttct tattcaaatg tcataaaagt atcaacaaaa aattgttaat
     4801 atacctctat actttaacgt caaggagaaa aaactataTC CCTATCAGTG ATAGAGATTT
     4861 TCTTTTTTTT TTATTTTTCC CTATCAGTGA TAGAGAAGAA TATCAAGCTA CAAAAAtatg
     4921 tctaaaggtg aagaattatt cactggtgtt gtcccaattt tggttgaatt agatggtgat
     4981 gttaatggtc acaaattttc tgtctccggt gaaggtgaag gtgatgctac ttacggtaaa
     5041 ttgaccttaa aatttatttg tactactggt aaattgccag ttccatggcc aaccttagtc
     5101 actactttcg gttatggtgt tcaatgtttt gcgagatacc cagatcatat gaaacaacat
     5161 gactttttca agtctgccat gccagaaggt tatgttcaag aaagaactat ttttttcaaa
     5221 gatgacggta actacaagac cagagctgaa gtcaagtttg aaggtgatac cttagttaat
     5281 agaatcgaat taaaaggtat tgattttaaa gaagatggta acattttagg tcacaaattg
     5341 gaatacaact ataactctca caatgtttac atcatggctg acaaacaaaa gaatggtatc
     5401 aaagttaact tcaaaattag acacaacatt gaagatggtt ctgttcaatt agctgaccat
     5461 tatcaacaaa atactccaat tggtgatggt ccagtcttgt taccagacaa ccattactta
     5521 tccactcaat ctgccttatc caaagatcca aacgaaaaga gagatcacat ggtcttgtta
     5581 gaatttgtta ctgctgctgg tattacccat ggtatggatg aattgtacaa ataaATCCta
     5641 actcgaggcc aattggtgcg gcaattgata ataacgaaaa tgtcttttaa tgatctgggt
     5701 ataatgagga attttccgaa cgtttttact ttatatatat atatacatgt aacatatatt
     5761 ctatacgcta tagagaaagg aaatttttca attaaaaaaa aaatagagaa agagtttcac
     5821 ttcttgatta tcgctaacac taatggttga agtactgcta ctttaatttt atgctg
//
