# Supplementary material for: Programming Probiotics: Diet-responsive gene expression and colonization control in engineered S. boulardii
Source: bioRxiv preprint, doi:10.1101/2023.11.17.567539, version 1 (2023-11-17)
Supplement: Dataset S3 [file 567539_file03.zip › Yeast IS GenBank/Plasmids/djh088-pxyl-yegfp-teno1-ura-2micron-amp.gb]

LOCUS       DJH088_pXYL,_yeGFP,_tEN 5408 bp ds-DNA     circular     31-OCT-2023
DEFINITION  .
FEATURES             Location/Qualifiers
     misc_feature    12..154
                     /label="ConE"
     primer          complement(79..101)
                     /label="ISApr1242"
                     /note="sequence: gctgtcttgcttagttgtgagtc"
     primer          complement(129..154)
                     /label="ISApr1331"
                     /note="sequence: tggactgttgtgatatgccatatatg"
     promoter        174..350
                     /label="ScURA3 Promoter"
     CDS             351..1154
                     /label="URA3"
     terminator      1155..1232
                     /label="ScURA3 Terminator"
     rep_origin      1237..2199
                     /label="2micron"
     rep_origin      2200..2237
                     /label="FRT site"
     terminator      complement(2250..2346)
                     /label="AmpR Terminator"
     CDS             complement(2347..3204)
                     /label="AmpR"
     promoter        complement(3205..3335)
                     /label="AmpR Promoter"
     rep_origin      complement(3336..4099)
                     /label="ColE1"
     primer          3957..3982
                     /label="DD pr007"
                     /note="sequence: gtcgatttttgtgatgctcgtcaggg"
     primer          4127..4146
                     /label="ISApr310"
                     /note="sequence: TGGTAGAGCCACAAACAGCC"
     primer          complement(4127..4146)
                     /label="DJHpr080"
                     /note="sequence: ggctgtttgtggctctacca"
     misc_feature    4127..4269
                     /label="ConS"
     primer          complement(4247..4269)
                     /label="ISApr1324"
                     /note="sequence: gtattgcgacgaattgccacgtt"
     primer          4257..4289
                     /label="DJHpr097"
                     /note="sequence: GCTGTTTGTGGCTCTACCAcgtctcactgaactggccga"
     misc_feature    4306..4443
                     /label="pXYL"
     misc_feature    4450..5166
                     /label="yeGFP"
     terminator      5180..5404
                     /label="ScENO1 Terminator"
ORIGIN
        1 agcatgagac ggaaatctgc tcgtcagtgg tgctcacact gacgaatcat gtacagatca
       61 taccgatgac tgcctggcga ctcacaacta agcaagacag ccggaaccag cgccggcgaa
      121 caccactgca tatatggcat atcacaacag tccaactagt gcactgcagt acacggtttc
      181 cttgaaattt ttttgattcg gtaatctccg aacagaagga agaacgaagg aaggagcaca
      241 gacttagatt ggtatatata cgcatatgta gtgttgaaga aacatgaaat tgcccagtat
      301 tcttaaccca actgcacaga acaaaaacgt gcaggaaacg aagataaatc atgtcgaaag
      361 ctacatataa ggaacgtgct gctactcatc ctagtcctgt tgctgccaag ctatttaata
      421 tcatgcacga aaagcaaaca aacttgtgtg cttcattgga tgttcgtacc accaaggaat
      481 tactggagtt agttgaagca ttaggtccca aaatttgttt actaaaaaca catgtggata
      541 tcttgactga tttttccatg gagggcacag ttaagccgct aaaggcatta tccgccaagt
      601 acaatttttt actcttcgag gacagaaaat ttgctgacat tggtaataca gtcaaattgc
      661 agtactctgc gggtgtatac agaatagcag aatgggcaga cattacgaat gcacacggtg
      721 tggtgggccc aggtattgtt agcggtttga agcaggcggc agaagaagta acaaaggaac
      781 ctagaggcct tttgatgtta gcagaattgt catgcaaggg ctccctatct actggagaat
      841 atactaaggg tactgttgac attgcgaaga gcgacaaaga ttttgttatc ggctttattg
      901 ctcaaagaga catgggtgga agagatgaag gttacgattg gttgattatg acacccggtg
      961 tgggtttaga tgacaaggga gatgcattgg gtcaacagta tagaaccgtg gatgatgtgg
     1021 tttctacagg atctgacatt attattgttg gaagaggact atttgcaaag ggaagggatg
     1081 ctaaggtaga gggtgaacgt tacagaaaag caggctggga agcatatttg agaagatgcg
     1141 gccagcaaaa ctaaaaaact gtattataag taaatgcatg tatactaaac tcacaaatta
     1201 gagcttcaat ttaattatat cagttattac ccgagtaacg aagcatctgt gcttcatttt
     1261 gtagaacaaa aatgcaacgc gagagcgcta atttttcaaa caaagaatct gagctgcatt
     1321 tttacagaac agaaatgcaa cgcgaaagcg ctattttacc aacgaagaat ctgtgcttca
     1381 tttttgtaaa acaaaaatgc aacgcgagag cgctaatttt tcaaacaaag aatctgagct
     1441 gcatttttac agaacagaaa tgcaacgcga gagcgctatt ttaccaacaa agaatctata
     1501 cttctttttt gttctacaaa aatgcatccc gagagcgcta tttttctaac aaagcatctt
     1561 agattacttt ttttctcctt tgtgcgctct ataatgcagt ctcttgataa ctttttgcac
     1621 tgtaggtccg ttaaggttag aagaaggcta ctttggtgtc tattttctct tccataaaaa
     1681 aagcctgact ccacttcccg cgtttactga ttactagcga agctgcgggt gcattttttc
     1741 aagataaagg catccccgat tatattctat accgatgtgg attgcgcata ctttgtgaac
     1801 agaaagtgat agcgttgatg attcttcatt ggtcagaaaa ttatgaacgg tttcttctat
     1861 tttgtctcta tatactacgt ataggaaatg tttacatttt cgtattgttt tcgattcact
     1921 ctatgaatag ttcttactac aatttttttg tctaaagagt aatactagag ataaacataa
     1981 aaaatgtaga ggtcgagttt agatgcaagt tcaaggagcg aaaggtggat gggtaggtta
     2041 tatagggata tagcacagag atatatagca aagagatact tttgagcaat gtttgtggaa
     2101 gcggtattcg caatatttta gtagctcgtt acagtccggt gcgtttttgg ttttttgaaa
     2161 gtgcgtcatc agagcgcttt tggttttcaa aagcgctctg aagttcctat actttctagc
     2221 tagagaatag gaacttcccg agcggccgcg attatcaaaa aggatcttca cctagatcct
     2281 tttaaattaa aaatgaagtt ttaaatcaat ctaaagtata tatgagtaaa cttggtctga
     2341 cagttaccaa tgcttaatca gtgaggcacc tatctcagcg atctgtctat ttcgttcatc
     2401 catagttgcc tgactccccg tcgtgtagat aactacgata cgggagggct taccatctgg
     2461 ccccagtgct gcaatgatac cgcgggaccc acgctcaccg gctccagatt tatcagcaat
     2521 aaaccagcca gccggaaggg ccgagcgcag aagtggtcct gcaactttat ccgcctccat
     2581 ccagtctatt aattgttgcc gggaagctag agtaagtagt tcgccagtta atagtttgcg
     2641 caacgttgtt gccattgcta caggcatcgt ggtgtcacgc tcgtcgtttg gtatggcttc
     2701 attcagctcc ggttcccaac gatcaaggcg agttacatga tcccccatgt tgtgcaaaaa
     2761 agcggttagc tccttcggtc ctccgatcgt tgtcagaagt aagttggccg cagtgttatc
     2821 actcatggtt atggcagcac tgcataattc tcttactgtc atgccatccg taagatgctt
     2881 ttctgtgact ggtgagtact caaccaagtc attctgagaa tagtgtatgc ggcgaccgag
     2941 ttgctcttgc ccggcgtcaa tacgggataa taccgcgcca catagcagaa ctttaaaagt
     3001 gctcatcatt ggaaaacgtt cttcggggcg aaaactctca aggatcttac cgctgttgag
     3061 atccagttcg atgtaaccca ctcgtgcacc caactgatct tcagcatctt ttactttcac
     3121 cagcgtttct gggtgagcaa aaacaggaag gcaaaatgcc gcaaaaaagg gaataagggc
     3181 gacacggaaa tgttgaatac tcatactctt cctttttcaa tattattgaa gcatttatca
     3241 gggttattgt ctcatgagcg gatacatatt tgaatgtatt tagaaaaata aacaaatagg
     3301 ggttccgcgc acatttcccc gaaaagtgcc acctgtcatg accaaaatcc cttaacgtga
     3361 gttttcgttc cactgagcgt cagaccccgt agaaaagatc aaaggatctt cttgagatcc
     3421 tttttttctg cgcgtaatct gctgcttgca aacaaaaaaa ccaccgctac cagcggtggt
     3481 ttgtttgccg gatcaagagc taccaactct ttttccgaag gtaactggct tcagcagagc
     3541 gcagatacca aatactgttc ttctagtgta gccgtagtta ggccaccact tcaagaactc
     3601 tgtagcaccg cctacatacc tcgctctgct aatcctgtta ccagtggctg ctgccagtgg
     3661 cgataagtcg tgtcttaccg ggttggactc aagacgatag ttaccggata aggcgcagcg
     3721 gtcgggctga acggggggtt cgtgcacaca gcccagcttg gagcgaacga cctacaccga
     3781 actgagatac ctacagcgtg agctatgaga aagcgccacg cttcccgaag ggagaaaggc
     3841 ggacaggtat ccggtaagcg gcagggtcgg aacaggagag cgcacgaggg agcttccagg
     3901 gggaaacgcc tggtatcttt atagtcctgt cgggtttcgc cacctctgac ttgagcgtcg
     3961 atttttgtga tgctcgtcag gggggcggag cctatggaaa aacgccagca acgcggcctt
     4021 tttacggttc ctggcctttt gctggccttt tgctcacatg ttctttcctg cgttatcccc
     4081 tgattctgtg gataaccgtg cggccgcccc tgaattcgca tctagatggt agagccacaa
     4141 acagccggta caagcaacga tctccaggac catctgaatc atgcgcggat gacacgaact
     4201 cacgacggcg atcacagaca ttaacccaca gtacagacac tgcgacaacg tggcaattcg
     4261 tcgcaatacc gtctcactga actggccgat aattgcagac gaacgTTTTT TATTTTTGTT
     4321 TTTTTTTGCA GTATAAAAAG TTAGTTTGTT TAAACAACAA ACTTTTTTCA TTTCTTTTGT
     4381 TTCCCCTTCT CTTCTTTTAG TTAGTTTGTT TAAACAACAA ACTAGAATAT CAAGCTACAA
     4441 AAAagatcta tgtctaaagg tgaagaatta ttcactggtg ttgtcccaat tttggttgaa
     4501 ttagatggtg atgttaatgg tcacaaattt tctgtctccg gtgaaggtga aggtgatgct
     4561 acttacggta aattgacctt aaaatttatt tgtactactg gtaaattgcc agttccatgg
     4621 ccaaccttag tcactacttt cggttatggt gttcaatgtt ttgcgagata cccagatcat
     4681 atgaaacaac atgacttttt caagtctgcc atgccagaag gttatgttca agaaagaact
     4741 atttttttca aagatgacgg taactacaag accagagctg aagtcaagtt tgaaggtgat
     4801 accttagtta atagaatcga attaaaaggt attgatttta aagaagatgg taacatttta
     4861 ggtcacaaat tggaatacaa ctataactct cacaatgttt acatcatggc tgacaaacaa
     4921 aagaatggta tcaaagttaa cttcaaaatt agacacaaca ttgaagatgg ttctgttcaa
     4981 ttagctgacc attatcaaca aaatactcca attggtgatg gtccagtctt gttaccagac
     5041 aaccattact tatccactca atctgcctta tccaaagatc caaacgaaaa gagagatcac
     5101 atggtcttgt tagaatttgt tactgctgct ggtattaccc atggtatgga tgaattgtac
     5161 aaataaATCC taactcgaga gcttttgatt aagccttcta gtccaaaaaa cacgtttttt
     5221 tgtcatttat ttcattttct tagaatagtt tagtttattc attttatagt cacgaatgtt
     5281 ttatgattct atatagggtt gcaaacaagc atttttcatt ttatgttaaa acaatttcag
     5341 gtttaccttt tattctgctt gtggtgacgc gtgtatccgc ccgctctttt ggtcacccat
     5401 gtatgctg
//
