# Supplementary material for: Programming Probiotics: Diet-responsive gene expression and colonization control in engineered S. boulardii
Source: bioRxiv preprint, doi:10.1101/2023.11.17.567539, version 1 (2023-11-17)
Supplement: Dataset S3 [file 567539_file03.zip › Yeast IS GenBank/Plasmids/dd580-pgal-aga2-tmata-his-cen-ampr-cole1.gb]

LOCUS       DD580_pGAL,_AGA2,_tMATa 5296 bp ds-DNA     circular     13-NOV-2023
DEFINITION  .
COMMENT     Imported using the Genbank importer. File name:
            Durmusoglu_J8P_1_DD580_new_pLann.gbk Annotated with pLannotate
            v1.2.0
FEATURES             Location/Qualifiers
     CDS             join(1..511,5148..5296)
                     /translation="ASD*RPHRYRVSGPYDTCSGQAFRLVANR*VHW*LTHRRPSHH*GLRDCSRSSF*RGPRGRAWSKKVWIRICAFG*GTFQSGG*SFEQAVRSCRTWFAKGESR*SLLRDDPAFS*KLCRG*QNYPPR*LSARQE*SSP**ECVQGSCGCHKRSHLAQWYQRCSLHQRCSYDDRAESPSKAYYK*NQDSDCDLFKGWSPSDRALDLPRKRGRSSSRTGHTI"
     misc_feature    complement(783..1285)
                     /label="CEN/ARS"
                     /note="note: pLannotate database: snapgene identity: 99.8 match_length: 100.0 fragment: False other: misc_feature"
     promoter        1322..1426
                     /label="AmpR promoter"
                     /note="note: pLannotate database: snapgene identity: 100.0 match_length: 100.0 fragment: False other: promoter"
     CDS             1427..2287
                     /label="AmpR"
                     /note="note: pLannotate database: snapgene identity: 99.9 match_length: 100.0 fragment: False other: CDS"
     CDS             1427..2287
                     /translation="MSIQHFRVALIPFFAAFCLPVFAHPETLVKVKDAEDQLGARVGYIELDLNSGKILESFRPEERFPMMSTFKVLLCGAVLSRVDAGQEQLGRRIHYSQNDLVEYSPVTEKHLTDGMTVRELCSAAITMSDNTAANLLLTTIGGPKELTAFLHNMGDHVTRLDRWEPELNEAIPNDERDTTMPVAMATTLRKLLTGELLTLASRQQLIDWMEADKVAGPLLRSALPAGWFIADKSGAGERGSRGIIAALGPDGKPSRIVVIYTTGSQATMDERNRQIAEIGASLIKHW*"
     primer          complement(1430..1454)
                     /label="ISApr1009"
                     /note="sequence: gggcgacacggaaatgttgaatact"
     primer          2096..2121
                     /label="DD pr008"
                     /note="sequence: ccggctggctggtttattgctgataa"
     primer          2178..2200
                     /label="DDpr017"
                     /note="sequence: gtaagccctcccgtatcgtagtt"
     primer          2217..2248
                     /label="ISApr015"
                     /note="sequence: gtcaggcaactatggatgaacgaaatagacag"
     primer          2252..2279
                     /label="DD pr005"
                     /note="sequence: gctgagataggtgcctcactgattaagc"
     primer          2252..2279
                     /label="ISApr004"
                     /note="sequence: gctgagataggtgcctcactgattaagc"
     misc_feature    2382..3145
                     /label="ColE1"
     primer          3096..3123
                     /label="ISApr001"
                     /note="sequence: ttgctcacatgttctttcctgcgttatc"
     CDS             3229..3321
                     /translation="APNTQTASPRALADSLMQLARQVSRLESGQ*"
     promoter        3506..3947
                     /label="GAL1 promoter"
                     /note="note: pLannotate database: snapgene identity: 100.0 match_length: 100.0 fragment: False other: promoter"
     CDS             4040..4300
                     /label="AGA2"
                     /note="note: pLannotate database: swissprot identity: 100.0 match_length: 100.0 fragment: False other: CDS"
     CDS             4040..4300
                     /translation="MQLLRCFSIFSVIASVLAQELTTICEQIPSPTLESTPYSLSTTTILANGKAMQGVFEYYKSVTFVSNCGSHPSTTSKGSPINTQYVF"
     CDS             4364..4393
                     /translation="ASMTGGQQMG"
     CDS             4397..4420
                     /translation="DLYDDDDK"
     CDS             4499..4540
                     /label="V5 tag"
                     /note="note: pLannotate database: snapgene identity: 100.0 match_length: 100.0 fragment: False other: CDS"
     CDS             4499..4540
                     /translation="GKPIPNPLLGLDST"
     primer          complement(4500..4523)
                     /label="DDpr782"
                     /note="sequence: ggagagggttagggataggcttac"
     misc_feature    4604..4891
                     /label="tMATa"
     promoter        4961..5147
                     /label="HIS3 promoter"
                     /note="note: pLannotate database: snapgene identity: 99.5 match_length: 100.0 fragment: False other: promoter"
     CDS             5148..511
                     /label="HIS3"
                     /note="note: pLannotate database: swissprot identity: 100.0 match_length: 100.0 fragment: False other: CDS"
ORIGIN
        1 gcaagtgatt aacgtccaca caggtatagg gtttctggac catatgatac atgctctggc
       61 caagcattcc ggctggtcgc taatcgttga gtgcattggt gacttacaca tagacgacca
      121 tcacaccact gaggactgcg ggattgctct cggtcaagct tttaaagagg ccctaggggc
      181 cgtgcgtgga gtaaaaaggt ttggatcagg atttgcgcct ttggatgagg cactttccag
      241 agcggtggtt gatctttcga acaggccgta cgcagttgtc gaacttggtt tgcaaaggga
      301 gaaagtaggt gatctctctt gcgagatgat cccgcatttt cttgaaagct ttgcagaggc
      361 tagcagaatt accctccacg ttgattgtct gcgaggcaag aatgatcatc accgtagtga
      421 gagtgcgttc aaggctcttg cggttgccat aagagaagcc acctcgccca atggtaccaa
      481 cgatgttccc tccaccaaag gtgttcttat gtagtgacac cgattattta aagctgctgc
      541 atacgatata tatacatgtg tatatatgta tacctatgaa tgtcagtaag tatgtatacg
      601 aacagtatga tactgaagat gacaaggtaa tgcatcattc tatacgtgtc attctgaacg
      661 aggcgcgctt tccttttttc tttttgcttt ttcttttttt tctcttgaac tcgacggatc
      721 atacctcgtg atacgcctat ttttataggt taatgtcatg ataataatgg tttcttagga
      781 cggatcgctt gcctgtaact tacacgcgcc tcgtatcttt taatgatgga ataatttggg
      841 aatttactct gtgtttattt atttttatgt tttgtatttg gattttagaa agtaaataaa
      901 gaaggtagaa gagttacgga atgaagaaaa aaaataaaca aaggtttaaa aaatttcaac
      961 aaaaagcgta ctttacatat atatttatta gacaagaaaa gcagattaaa tagatataca
     1021 ttcgattaac gataagtaaa atgtaaaatc acaggatttt cgtgtgtggt cttctacaca
     1081 gacaagatga aacaattcgg cattaatacc tgagagcagg aagagcaaga taaaaggtag
     1141 tatttgttgg cgatccccct agagtctttt acatcttcgg aaaacaaaaa ctattttttc
     1201 tttaatttct ttttttactt tctattttta atttatatat ttatattaaa aaatttaaat
     1261 tataattatt tttatagcac gtgatgaaaa ggacccaggt ggcacttttc ggggaaatgt
     1321 gcgcggaacc cctatttgtt tatttttcta aatacattca aatatgtatc cgctcatgag
     1381 acaataaccc tgataaatgc ttcaataata ttgaaaaagg aagagtatga gtattcaaca
     1441 tttccgtgtc gcccttattc ccttttttgc ggcattttgc cttcctgttt ttgctcaccc
     1501 agaaacgctg gtgaaagtaa aagatgctga agatcagttg ggtgcacgag tgggttacat
     1561 cgaactggat ctcaacagcg gtaagatcct tgagagtttt cgccccgaag aacgttttcc
     1621 aatgatgagc acttttaaag ttctgctatg tggcgcggta ttatcccgtg ttgacgccgg
     1681 gcaagagcaa ctcggtcgcc gcatacacta ttctcagaat gacttggttg agtactcacc
     1741 agtcacagaa aagcatctta cggatggcat gacagtaaga gaattatgca gtgctgccat
     1801 aaccatgagt gataacactg cggccaactt acttctgaca acgatcggag gaccgaagga
     1861 gctaaccgct tttttgcaca acatggggga tcatgtaact cgccttgatc gttgggaacc
     1921 ggagctgaat gaagccatac caaacgacga gcgtgacacc acgatgcctg tagcaatggc
     1981 aacaacgttg cgcaaactat taactggcga actacttact ctagcttccc ggcaacaatt
     2041 aatagactgg atggaggcgg ataaagttgc aggaccactt ctgcgctcgg cccttccggc
     2101 tggctggttt attgctgata aatctggagc cggtgagcgt gggtctcgcg gtatcattgc
     2161 agcactgggg ccagatggta agccctcccg tatcgtagtt atctacacga cggggagtca
     2221 ggcaactatg gatgaacgaa atagacagat cgctgagata ggtgcctcac tgattaagca
     2281 ttggtaactg tcagaccaag tttactcata tatactttag attgatttaa aacttcattt
     2341 ttaatttaaa aggatctagg tgaagatcct ttttgataat ctcatgacca aaatccctta
     2401 acgtgagttt tcgttccact gagcgtcaga ccccgtagaa aagatcaaag gatcttcttg
     2461 agatcctttt tttctgcgcg taatctgctg cttgcaaaca aaaaaaccac cgctaccagc
     2521 ggtggtttgt ttgccggatc aagagctacc aactcttttt ccgaaggtaa ctggcttcag
     2581 cagagcgcag ataccaaata ctgttcttct agtgtagccg tagttaggcc accacttcaa
     2641 gaactctgta gcaccgccta catacctcgc tctgctaatc ctgttaccag tggctgctgc
     2701 cagtggcgat aagtcgtgtc ttaccgggtt ggactcaaga cgatagttac cggataaggc
     2761 gcagcggtcg ggctgaacgg ggggttcgtg cacacagccc agcttggagc gaacgaccta
     2821 caccgaactg agatacctac agcgtgagct atgagaaagc gccacgcttc ccgaagggag
     2881 aaaggcggac aggtatccgg taagcggcag ggtcggaaca ggagagcgca cgagggagct
     2941 tccaggggga aacgcctggt atctttatag tcctgtcggg tttcgccacc tctgacttga
     3001 gcgtcgattt ttgtgatgct cgtcaggggg gcggagccta tggaaaaacg ccagcaacgc
     3061 ggccttttta cggttcctgg ccttttgctg gccttttgct cacatgttct ttcctgcgtt
     3121 atcccctgat tctgtggata accgtattac cgcctttgag tgagctgata ccgctcgccg
     3181 cagccgaacg accgagcgca gcgagtcagt gagcgaggaa gcggaagagc gcccaatacg
     3241 caaaccgcct ctccccgcgc gttggccgat tcattaatgc agctggcacg acaggtttcc
     3301 cgactggaaa gcgggcagtg agcgcaacgc aattaatgtg agttagctca ctcattaggc
     3361 accccaggct ttacacttta tgcttccggc tcgtatgttg tgtggaattg tgagcggata
     3421 acaatttcac acaggaaaca gctatgacca tgattacgcc aagctcgaaa ttaaccctca
     3481 ctaaagggaa caaaagctgc tagtacggat tagaagccgc cgagcgggtg acagccctcc
     3541 gaaggaagac tctcctccgt gcgtcctcgt cttcaccggt cgcgttcctg aaacgcagat
     3601 gtgcctcgcg ccgcactgct ccgaacaata aagattctac aatactagct tttatggtta
     3661 tgaagaggaa aaattggcag taacctggcc ccacaaacct tcaaatgaac gaatcaaatt
     3721 aacaaccata ggatgataat gcgattagtt ttttagcctt atttctgggg taattaatca
     3781 gcgaagcgat gatttttgat ctattaacag atatataaat gcaaaaactg cataaccact
     3841 ttaactaata ctttcaacat tttcggtttg tattacttct tattcaaatg taataaaagt
     3901 atcaacaaaa aattgttaat atacctctat actttaacgt caaggagaaa aaaccccgga
     3961 tcggactact agcagctgta atacgactca ctatagggaa tattaagcta attccctact
     4021 tcatacattt tcaattaaga tgcagttact tcgctgtttt tcaatatttt ctgttattgc
     4081 ttcagtttta gcacaggaac tgacaactat atgcgagcaa atcccctcac caactttaga
     4141 atcgacgccg tactctttgt caacgactac tattttggcc aacgggaagg caatgcaagg
     4201 agtttttgaa tattacaaat cagtaacgtt tgtcagtaat tgcggttctc acccctcaac
     4261 gactagcaaa ggcagcccca taaacacaca gtatgttttt aagcttctgc aggctagtgg
     4321 tggtggtggt tctggtggtg gtggttctgg tggtggtggt tctgctagca tgactggtgg
     4381 acagcaaatg ggtcgggatc tgtacgacga tgacgataag gtaccaggat ccagtgtggt
     4441 ggaattctgc agatatccag cacagtggcg gccgctcgag tctagagggc ccttcgaagg
     4501 taagcctatc cctaaccctc tcctcggtct cgattctacg cgtaccggtc atcatcacca
     4561 tcaccattga gtttaaaccc gctgatctga taacaacagt gtagatgtaa caaaatcgac
     4621 tttgttccca ctgtactttt agctcgtaca aaatacaata tacttttcat ttctccgtaa
     4681 acaacatgtt ttcccatgta atatcctttt ctatttttcg ttccgttacc aactttacac
     4741 atactttata tagctattca cttctataca ctaaaaaact aagacaattt taattttgct
     4801 gcctgccata tttcaatttg ttataaattc ctataattta tcctattagt agctaaaaaa
     4861 agatgaatgt gaatcgaatc ctaagagaat tggcaagtgc acaaacaata caacacagtc
     4921 ctttcccgca attttctttt tctattactc ttggcctcct ctagtacact ctatattttt
     4981 ttatgcctcg gtaatgattt tcattttttt tttccaccta gcggatgact cttttttttt
     5041 cttagcgatt ggcattatca cataatgaat tatacattat ataaagtaat gtgatttctt
     5101 cgaagaatat actaaaaaat gagcaggcaa gataaacgaa ggcaaagatg acagagcaga
     5161 aagccctagt aaagcgtatt acaaatgaaa ccaagattca gattgcgatc tctttaaagg
     5221 gtggtcccct agcgatagag cactcgatct tcccagaaaa agaggcagaa gcagtagcag
     5281 aacaggccac acaatc
//
