# Supplementary material for: Programming Probiotics: Diet-responsive gene expression and colonization control in engineered S. boulardii
Source: bioRxiv preprint, doi:10.1101/2023.11.17.567539, version 1 (2023-11-17)
Supplement: Dataset S3 [file 567539_file03.zip › Yeast IS GenBank/Plasmids/dd576-pgal1-aga1-teno1-int-1-ura-ampr-cole1.gb]

LOCUS       DD576_pGAL1,_AGA1,_tENO 7028 bp ds-DNA     circular     13-NOV-2023
DEFINITION  .
FEATURES             Location/Qualifiers
     terminator      complement(23..119)
                     /label="AmpR Terminator"
     CDS             complement(120..977)
                     /label="AmpR"
     promoter        complement(978..1108)
                     /label="AmpR Promoter"
     rep_origin      complement(1109..1872)
                     /label="ColE1"
     primer          1885..1905
                     /label="ISApr107"
                     /note="sequence: CCCAGTTGTTTGTAGCTGGTG"
     misc_feature    1885..2284
                     /label="site 1 5' arm"
     primer          2335..2354
                     /label="ISApr310"
                     /note="sequence: TGGTAGAGCCACAAACAGCC"
     misc_feature    2335..2477
                     /label="ConS"
     promoter        2482..3014
                     /label="ScGAL1 Promoter"
     primer          2980..3001
                     /label="ISApr1562"
                     /note="sequence: cctctatactttaacgtcaagg"
     misc_feature    3021..5177
                     /label="AGA1"
     primer          complement(3277..3297)
                     /label="DDpr529"
                     /note="sequence: GGGTAGTAGCGTACGATATTG"
     primer          3719..3744
                     /label="ISApr1563"
                     /note="sequence: CTCATCAAGTTCAACATCTACATCCC"
     primer          4548..4575
                     /label="ISApr1564"
                     /note="sequence: GATGAAGATTTCAATAAGCACGCTACCG"
     primer          4989..5008
                     /label="DDpr528"
                     /note="sequence: GCTCCCTCTTCTCTACAAAC"
     terminator      5190..5414
                     /label="ScENO1 Terminator"
     primer          complement(5356..5381)
                     /label="DDpr136"
                     /note="sequence: cgcgtcaccacaagcagaataaaagg"
     misc_feature    5419..5561
                     /label="ConE"
     primer          5462..5484
                     /label="SPCpr372"
                     /note="sequence: agatcataccgatgactgcctgg"
     primer          5464..5483
                     /label="DDpr014"
                     /note="sequence: atcataccgatgactgcctg"
     primer          5466..5485
                     /label="SPCpr607"
                     /note="sequence: cataccgatgactgcctggc"
     primer          5467..5486
                     /label="SPCpr640"
                     /note="sequence: ataccgatgactgcctggcg"
     primer          complement(5483..5506)
                     /label="SPCpr638"
                     /note="sequence: tgtcttgcttagttgtgagtcgcc"
     primer          complement(5523..5546)
                     /label="SPCpr639"
                     /note="sequence: tgccatatatgcagtggtgttcgc"
     primer          5569..5593
                     /label="SPCpr210"
                     /note="sequence: agcagttacagagatgttacgaacc"
     primer          complement(5569..5593)
                     /label="SPCpr211"
                     /note="sequence: ggttcgtaacatctctgtaactgct"
     promoter        5613..5789
                     /label="URA3 Promoter"
     primer          complement(5751..5774)
                     /label="DDpr024"
                     /note="sequence: cctgcacgtttttgttctgtgcag"
     CDS             5790..6593
                     /label="URA3"
     terminator      6594..6671
                     /label="URA3 Terminator"
     misc_feature    6696..10
                     /label="Site 1 3' arm"
     primer          complement(7019..10)
                     /label="ISApr108"
                     /note="sequence: TTGTTGGCATTCCATTGTTG"
ORIGIN
        1 ATGCCAACAA ccgagcggcc gcgattatca aaaaggatct tcacctagat ccttttaaat
       61 taaaaatgaa gttttaaatc aatctaaagt atatatgagt aaacttggtc tgacagttac
      121 caatgcttaa tcagtgaggc acctatctca gcgatctgtc tatttcgttc atccatagtt
      181 gcctgactcc ccgtcgtgta gataactacg atacgggagg gcttaccatc tggccccagt
      241 gctgcaatga taccgcggga cccacgctca ccggctccag atttatcagc aataaaccag
      301 ccagccggaa gggccgagcg cagaagtggt cctgcaactt tatccgcctc catccagtct
      361 attaattgtt gccgggaagc tagagtaagt agttcgccag ttaatagttt gcgcaacgtt
      421 gttgccattg ctacaggcat cgtggtgtca cgctcgtcgt ttggtatggc ttcattcagc
      481 tccggttccc aacgatcaag gcgagttaca tgatccccca tgttgtgcaa aaaagcggtt
      541 agctccttcg gtcctccgat cgttgtcaga agtaagttgg ccgcagtgtt atcactcatg
      601 gttatggcag cactgcataa ttctcttact gtcatgccat ccgtaagatg cttttctgtg
      661 actggtgagt actcaaccaa gtcattctga gaatagtgta tgcggcgacc gagttgctct
      721 tgcccggcgt caatacggga taataccgcg ccacatagca gaactttaaa agtgctcatc
      781 attggaaaac gttcttcggg gcgaaaactc tcaaggatct taccgctgtt gagatccagt
      841 tcgatgtaac ccactcgtgc acccaactga tcttcagcat cttttacttt caccagcgtt
      901 tctgggtgag caaaaacagg aaggcaaaat gccgcaaaaa agggaataag ggcgacacgg
      961 aaatgttgaa tactcatact cttccttttt caatattatt gaagcattta tcagggttat
     1021 tgtctcatga gcggatacat atttgaatgt atttagaaaa ataaacaaat aggggttccg
     1081 cgcacatttc cccgaaaagt gccacctgtc atgaccaaaa tcccttaacg tgagttttcg
     1141 ttccactgag cgtcagaccc cgtagaaaag atcaaaggat cttcttgaga tccttttttt
     1201 ctgcgcgtaa tctgctgctt gcaaacaaaa aaaccaccgc taccagcggt ggtttgtttg
     1261 ccggatcaag agctaccaac tctttttccg aaggtaactg gcttcagcag agcgcagata
     1321 ccaaatactg ttcttctagt gtagccgtag ttaggccacc acttcaagaa ctctgtagca
     1381 ccgcctacat acctcgctct gctaatcctg ttaccagtgg ctgctgccag tggcgataag
     1441 tcgtgtctta ccgggttgga ctcaagacga tagttaccgg ataaggcgca gcggtcgggc
     1501 tgaacggggg gttcgtgcac acagcccagc ttggagcgaa cgacctacac cgaactgaga
     1561 tacctacagc gtgagctatg agaaagcgcc acgcttcccg aagggagaaa ggcggacagg
     1621 tatccggtaa gcggcagggt cggaacagga gagcgcacga gggagcttcc agggggaaac
     1681 gcctggtatc tttatagtcc tgtcgggttt cgccacctct gacttgagcg tcgatttttg
     1741 tgatgctcgt caggggggcg gagcctatgg aaaaacgcca gcaacgcggc ctttttacgg
     1801 ttcctggcct tttgctggcc ttttgctcac atgttctttc ctgcgttatc ccctgattct
     1861 gtggataacc gtgcggccgc ccctCCCAGT TGTTTGTAGC TGGTGCATAT TTAGCGGCAA
     1921 TTCTCTGTTG CGTAAATGAA AATATTAATG TAAACAAAAA AAGACCAAAA CATTTTAGCA
     1981 GTGTAAGAAG GTGTACTGAT ACAAAATGTG TTTAGAGTCT ACTGATATGT TACTGGCCGT
     2041 TCGTTGGGAA AAAAATGCTG TATCATTTAT TAATCAAAAG CGACTTTTGG TGGAATATTA
     2101 TGATATGTGT TGTTAAAATA TGACGTAATT TTAGAATTGT CTGATTCGTA TTCAGATTTG
     2161 GTGAAGGAAT AACGCAGAGT TGACAATTTA ATAGAATGGA TTAATCGTAA TCTTCAGAAA
     2221 CGTAGAAAAA GAAAAACAAT TAAAACATTA TATTAAGATT ATTGATTTGC CTTTTAAGGG
     2281 TCCAgcccac atggataaca ttacccctga attcgcatct agactgatga gacgtggtag
     2341 agccacaaac agccggtaca agcaacgatc tccaggacca tctgaatcat gcgcggatga
     2401 cacgaactca cgacggcgat cacagacatt aacccacagt acagacactg cgacaacgtg
     2461 gcaattcgtc gcaatacaac gccccattat cttagcctaa aaaaaccttc tctttggaac
     2521 tttcagtaat acgcttaact gctcattgct atattgaagt acggattaga agccgccgag
     2581 cgggcgacag ccctccgacg gatgactctc ctccgtgcgt cctcgtcatc accggtcgcg
     2641 ttcctgaaac gcagatgtgc ctcgcgccgc actgctccga acaataaaga ttctacaata
     2701 ctagctttta tggttatgaa gaggaaaaat tggcagtaac ctggccccac aaaccttcaa
     2761 attaacgaat caaattaaca accataggat gataatgcga ttagtttttt agccttattt
     2821 ctggggtaat taatcagcga agcgatgatt tttgatctat taacagatat ataaatggaa
     2881 aagctgcata accactttaa ctaatacttt caacattttc agtttgtatt acttcttatt
     2941 caaatgtcat aaaagtatca acaaaaaatt gttaatatac ctctatactt taacgtcaag
     3001 gagaaaaaac tataagatct atgACATTAT CTTTCGCTCA TTTTACCTAC CTGTTCACAA
     3061 TATTGTTGGG ATTAACTAAT ATTGCCTTGG CATCTGATCC AGAAACGATT CTAGTGACGA
     3121 TAACCAAGAC AAACGATGCA AATGGGGTTG TTACAACTAC AGTTTCACCC GCGCTAGTCT
     3181 CCACATCCAC TATCGTTCAA GCTGACACCA CGACATTGTA TACGACTTGG TGTCCATTGA
     3241 CGGTATCCAC TTCATCTGCT GCCGAAATAA CTCCTTCAAT ATCGTACGCT ACTACCCTAT
     3301 CCAGATTTAG TACTTTGACA TTATCTACAG AAGTCTGCTC CCATGAGGCA TGTCCTTCGT
     3361 CATCGACGTT GCCAACCACC ACCTTATCTG TGACTTCCAA GTTCACTTCA TATATCTGCC
     3421 CTACTTGTCA CACAAGCGCT ATCAGCTCAT TATCCGAAGT AGGAACTACA ACCGTGGTAT
     3481 CATCCAGCGC CATTGAACCA TCAAGTGCCT CTATAATCTC ACCTGTCACC TCTACACTTT
     3541 CGAGTACAAC ATCGTCCAAT CCAACTACTG CCTCCCTAAG TTCGACATCT ACATCTCCAA
     3601 GTTCGACATC CACATCTTCA AGTTTGACAT CCACATCTTC AAGTTCTACA TCTACATCCC
     3661 CAAGTTCGAC ATCCATATCT TCAAGTTCTA CATCTACATC CCTAAGTTCT ACATCTACCT
     3721 CATCAAGTTC AACATCTACA TCCCCAAGTT CGACATCCAC ATCTTCAAGT TCTACATCTA
     3781 CCTCCATAAG TTCTACATCT ATCTCATCAA GTTCAACATC TACATCTCCA AGTTCTAAAT
     3841 CTACTTCTGC AAGCTCCACT TCCACTTCTT CATATTCAAC ATCTACATCC CCAAGTTTGA
     3901 CTTCTTCATC TCCAACTTTG GCTTCCACTT CTCCAAGTTC AACATCTATT AGCTCTACTT
     3961 TTACTGATTC AACTTCATCC CTTGGCTCCT CTATAGCATC TTCATCAACG TCTGTGTCAT
     4021 TATACAGCCC ATCCACACCT GTTTACTCCG TCCCTTCGAC TTCGTCAAAT GTTGCAACTC
     4081 CTTCTATGAC TTCTTCAACT GTTGAAACAA CTGTTAGTTC ACAAAGTTCG TCTGAATATA
     4141 TCACCAAATC CTCAATTTCT ACTACTATCC CATCATTTTC CATGTCTACA TATTTCACCA
     4201 CTGTTAGTGG AGTCACTACA ATGTATACGA CATGGTGTCC TTATAGCTCT GAATCTGAGA
     4261 CTAGCACATT AACCAGTATG CATGAAACGG TTACAACAGA CGCTAAAGTC TGCACTCACG
     4321 AGTCTTGCAT GCCCTCGCAG ACAACAAGTT TGATTACATC TTCTATAAAA ATGTCCACTA
     4381 AAAACGTCGC AACTTCTGTA AGCACCTCAA CGGTTGAATC CTCATATGCA TGCTCCACAT
     4441 GTGCTGAAAC GTCACACTCG TATTCTTCCG TGCAAACAGC TTCATCAAAT TCTGTAACAC
     4501 AGCAGACCAC ATCCACAAAG AGTTGGGTAA GTTCAATGAC AACTTCGGAT GAAGATTTCA
     4561 ATAAGCACGC TACCGGTAAG TATCATGCAA CATCTTCAGG TACCTCAACC ATTTCGACTA
     4621 GTGTAAGTGA AGCCACGAGT ACATCAAGCA TTGACTCAGA ATCTCAAGAA CAATCATCAC
     4681 ACTTATTATC GACATCGGTC CCTTCATCCT CCTCCTTGTC TGCTACATTA TCCTCTGACA
     4741 GTACTATTTT GCTATTCAGT TCTGTATCAT CACTAAGTGT CGAACAGTCA CCAGTTACCA
     4801 CACTTCAAAT TTCTTCAACA TCAGAGATTT TGCAACCCAC TTCTTCCACA GCTATTGCTA
     4861 CAATATCTGC ATCTACATCA TCACTTTCCG CAACATCTAT CTCTACACCA TCTACCTCTG
     4921 TGGAATCGAC TATTGAATCT TCATCATTGA CTCCGACGGT ATCTTCTATT TCCCTCTCAT
     4981 CATCATCTGC TCCCTCTTCT CTACAAACAT CTGTTACCAC TACAGAAGTT TCCACTACTT
     5041 CAATCTCCAT ACAATACCAA ACTTCATCAA TGGTAACAAT TAGCCAATAT ATGGGCAGTG
     5101 GATCGCAAAC GCGTTTGCCA TTAGGAAAGT TGGTCTTCGC CATCATGGCA GTTGCTTGCA
     5161 ATGTAATTTT TAGTTAatcc taactcgaga gcttttgatt aagccttcta gtccaaaaaa
     5221 cacgtttttt tgtcatttat ttcattttct tagaatagtt tagtttattc attttatagt
     5281 cacgaatgtt ttatgattct atatagggtt gcaaacaagc atttttcatt ttatgttaaa
     5341 acaatttcag gtttaccttt tattctgctt gtggtgacgc gtgtatccgc ccgctctttt
     5401 ggtcacccat gtatgctgga aatctgctcg tcagtggtgc tcacactgac gaatcatgta
     5461 cagatcatac cgatgactgc ctggcgactc acaactaagc aagacagccg gaaccagcgc
     5521 cggcgaacac cactgcatat atggcatatc acaacagtcc acgtctcaag cagttacaga
     5581 gatgttacga accactagtg cactgcagta cacggtttcc ttgaaatttt tttgattcgg
     5641 taatctccga acagaaggaa gaacgaagga aggagcacag acttagattg gtatatatac
     5701 gcatatgtag tgttgaagaa acatgaaatt gcccagtatt cttaacccaa ctgcacagaa
     5761 caaaaacgtg caggaaacga agataaatca tgtcgaaagc tacatataag gaacgtgctg
     5821 ctactcatcc tagtcctgtt gctgccaagc tatttaatat catgcacgaa aagcaaacaa
     5881 acttgtgtgc ttcattggat gttcgtacca ccaaggaatt actggagtta gttgaagcat
     5941 taggtcccaa aatttgttta ctaaaaacac atgtggatat cttgactgat ttttccatgg
     6001 agggcacagt taagccgcta aaggcattat ccgccaagta caatttttta ctcttcgagg
     6061 acagaaaatt tgctgacatt ggtaatacag tcaaattgca gtactctgcg ggtgtataca
     6121 gaatagcaga atgggcagac attacgaatg cacacggtgt ggtgggccca ggtattgtta
     6181 gcggtttgaa gcaggcggca gaagaagtaa caaaggaacc tagaggcctt ttgatgttag
     6241 cagaattgtc atgcaagggc tccctatcta ctggagaata tactaagggt actgttgaca
     6301 ttgcgaagag cgacaaagat tttgttatcg gctttattgc tcaaagagac atgggtggaa
     6361 gagatgaagg ttacgattgg ttgattatga cacccggtgt gggtttagat gacaagggag
     6421 atgcattggg tcaacagtat agaaccgtgg atgatgtggt ttctacagga tctgacatta
     6481 ttattgttgg aagaggacta tttgcaaagg gaagggatgc taaggtagag ggtgaacgtt
     6541 acagaaaagc aggctgggaa gcatatttga gaagatgcgg ccagcaaaac taaaaaactg
     6601 tattataagt aaatgcatgt atactaaact cacaaattag agcttcaatt taattatatc
     6661 agttattacc cgagtagagc acttgaatcc actgcCGATG GATGATGATT GGTTCTTATC
     6721 ATAATTTGAT TTCGGCAGAA GCAATATTAG AGGTATTGTT GTAACGAAAT TCCAATGTCA
     6781 TCTGCTTAGT ATTATTAATG TTACCTGAAT ATTATCACAT GCCGCTTAAA AATGTGTTAT
     6841 AAGTATTAAA ATCTAGTGAA AGTTGAAATG TAATCTAATA GGATAATGAA ACATATGAAA
     6901 CGGAATGAGG AATAATCGTT GTATTACAAT GTAGAGATAT TGATTTCATT TTGAGGATTC
     6961 CTATATTCTT GGGGAGAACT TCTACTATAT TCTGTATACA TGATATAATA GCCTCTACCA
     7021 ACAATGGA
//
