# Supplementary material for: Programming Probiotics: Diet-responsive gene expression and colonization control in engineered S. boulardii
Source: bioRxiv preprint, doi:10.1101/2023.11.17.567539, version 1 (2023-11-17)
Supplement: Dataset S3 [file 567539_file03.zip › Yeast IS GenBank/Plasmids/djh091-pxyl-cmr-cole1.gb]

LOCUS       DJH091_pXYL,_CmR,_ColE1 1811 bp ds-DNA     circular     14-NOV-2023
DEFINITION  .
FEATURES             Location/Qualifiers
     misc_feature    complement(3..111)
                     /label="CamR Terminator"
     CDS             complement(112..771)
                     /label="CamR"
     promoter        complement(772..876)
                     /label="CamR Promoter"
     rep_origin      complement(877..1640)
                     /label="ColE1"
     misc_feature    1658..1679
                     /label="Nucleosome Depletion"
     misc_feature    1658..1795
                     /label="pXYL"
     misc_feature    1684..1691
                     /label="TATA Box"
     misc_feature    1691..1715
                     /label="Operator"
     misc_feature    1751..1775
                     /label="Operator"
     misc_feature    1776..1795
                     /label="Transcription Start"
ORIGIN
        1 agaccaataa aaaacgcccg gcggcaaccg agcgttctga acaaatccag atggagttct
       61 gaggtcatta ctggatctat caacaggagt ccaagcgagc tcgatatcaa attacgcccc
      121 gccctgccac tcatcgcagt actgttgtaa ttcattaagc attctgccga catggaagcc
      181 atcacaaacg gcatgatgaa cctgaatcgc cagcggcatc agcaccttgt cgccttgcgt
      241 ataatatttg cccatggtga aaacgggggc gaagaagttg tccatattgg ccacgtttaa
      301 atcaaaactg gtgaaactca cccagggatt ggctgaaacg aaaaacatat tctcaataaa
      361 ccctttaggg aaataggcca ggttttcacc gtaacacgcc acatcttgcg aatatatgtg
      421 tagaaactgc cggaaatcgt cgtggtattc actccagagc gatgaaaacg tttcagtttg
      481 ctcatggaaa acggtgtaac aagggtgaac actatcccat atcaccagct caccgtcttt
      541 cattgccata cgaaattccg gatgagcatt catcaggcgg gcaagaatgt gaataaaggc
      601 cggataaaac ttgtgcttat ttttctttac ggtctttaaa aaggccgtaa tatccagctg
      661 aacggtctgg ttataggtac attgagcaac tgactgaaat gcctcaaaat gttctttacg
      721 atgccattgg gatatatcaa cggtggtata tccagtgatt tttttctcca ttttagcttc
      781 cttagctcct gaaaatctcg ataactcaaa aaatacgccc ggtagtgatc ttatttcatt
      841 atggtgaaag ttggaacctc ttacgtgccc gatcaatcat gaccaaaatc ccttaacgtg
      901 agttttcgtt ccactgagcg tcagaccccg tagaaaagat caaaggatct tcttgagatc
      961 ctttttttct gcgcgtaatc tgctgcttgc aaacaaaaaa accaccgcta ccagcggtgg
     1021 tttgtttgcc ggatcaagag ctaccaactc tttttccgaa ggtaactggc ttcagcagag
     1081 cgcagatacc aaatactgtt cttctagtgt agccgtagtt aggccaccac ttcaagaact
     1141 ctgtagcacc gcctacatac ctcgctctgc taatcctgtt accagtggct gctgccagtg
     1201 gcgataagtc gtgtcttacc gggttggact caagacgata gttaccggat aaggcgcagc
     1261 ggtcgggctg aacggggggt tcgtgcacac agcccagctt ggagcgaacg acctacaccg
     1321 aactgagata cctacagcgt gagctatgag aaagcgccac gcttcccgaa gggagaaagg
     1381 cggacaggta tccggtaagc ggcagggtcg gaacaggaga gcgcacgagg gagcttccag
     1441 ggggaaacgc ctggtatctt tatagtcctg tcgggtttcg ccacctctga cttgagcgtc
     1501 gatttttgtg atgctcgtca ggggggcgga gcctatggaa aaacgccagc aacgcggcct
     1561 ttttacggtt cctggccttt tgctggcctt ttgctcacat gttctttcct gcgttatccc
     1621 ctgattctgt ggataaccgt agtcggtctc aaacgCGTTT TTTATTTTTG TTTTTTTTTG
     1681 CAGTATAAAA AGTTAGTTTG TTTAAACAAC AAACTTTTTT CATTTCTTTT GTTTCCCCTT
     1741 CTCTTCTTTT AGTTAGTTTG TTTAAACAAC AAACTAGAAT ATCAAGCTAC AAAAAagatc
     1801 tatgtgagac c
//
