# Supplementary material for: Programming Probiotics: Diet-responsive gene expression and colonization control in engineered S. boulardii
Source: bioRxiv preprint, doi:10.1101/2023.11.17.567539, version 1 (2023-11-17)
Supplement: Dataset S3 [file 567539_file03.zip › Yeast IS GenBank/Plasmids/djh092-plac-cmr-cole1.gb]

LOCUS       DJH092_pLAC,_CmR,_ColE1 1791 bp ds-DNA     circular     14-NOV-2023
DEFINITION  .
FEATURES             Location/Qualifiers
     misc_feature    complement(3..111)
                     /label="CamR Terminator"
     CDS             complement(112..771)
                     /label="CamR"
     promoter        complement(772..876)
                     /label="CamR Promoter"
     rep_origin      complement(877..1640)
                     /label="ColE1"
     misc_feature    1658..1679
                     /label="Nucleosome Depletion"
     misc_feature    1658..1775
                     /label="pLAC"
     misc_feature    1680..1699
                     /label="Operator"
     misc_feature    1699..1706
                     /label="TATA Box"
     misc_feature    1736..1755
                     /label="Operator"
     misc_feature    1756..1775
                     /label="Transcription Start"
ORIGIN
        1 agaccaataa aaaacgcccg gcggcaaccg agcgttctga acaaatccag atggagttct
       61 gaggtcatta ctggatctat caacaggagt ccaagcgagc tcgatatcaa attacgcccc
      121 gccctgccac tcatcgcagt actgttgtaa ttcattaagc attctgccga catggaagcc
      181 atcacaaacg gcatgatgaa cctgaatcgc cagcggcatc agcaccttgt cgccttgcgt
      241 ataatatttg cccatggtga aaacgggggc gaagaagttg tccatattgg ccacgtttaa
      301 atcaaaactg gtgaaactca cccagggatt ggctgaaacg aaaaacatat tctcaataaa
      361 ccctttaggg aaataggcca ggttttcacc gtaacacgcc acatcttgcg aatatatgtg
      421 tagaaactgc cggaaatcgt cgtggtattc actccagagc gatgaaaacg tttcagtttg
      481 ctcatggaaa acggtgtaac aagggtgaac actatcccat atcaccagct caccgtcttt
      541 cattgccata cgaaattccg gatgagcatt catcaggcgg gcaagaatgt gaataaaggc
      601 cggataaaac ttgtgcttat ttttctttac ggtctttaaa aaggccgtaa tatccagctg
      661 aacggtctgg ttataggtac attgagcaac tgactgaaat gcctcaaaat gttctttacg
      721 atgccattgg gatatatcaa cggtggtata tccagtgatt tttttctcca ttttagcttc
      781 cttagctcct gaaaatctcg ataactcaaa aaatacgccc ggtagtgatc ttatttcatt
      841 atggtgaaag ttggaacctc ttacgtgccc gatcaatcat gaccaaaatc ccttaacgtg
      901 agttttcgtt ccactgagcg tcagaccccg tagaaaagat caaaggatct tcttgagatc
      961 ctttttttct gcgcgtaatc tgctgcttgc aaacaaaaaa accaccgcta ccagcggtgg
     1021 tttgtttgcc ggatcaagag ctaccaactc tttttccgaa ggtaactggc ttcagcagag
     1081 cgcagatacc aaatactgtt cttctagtgt agccgtagtt aggccaccac ttcaagaact
     1141 ctgtagcacc gcctacatac ctcgctctgc taatcctgtt accagtggct gctgccagtg
     1201 gcgataagtc gtgtcttacc gggttggact caagacgata gttaccggat aaggcgcagc
     1261 ggtcgggctg aacggggggt tcgtgcacac agcccagctt ggagcgaacg acctacaccg
     1321 aactgagata cctacagcgt gagctatgag aaagcgccac gcttcccgaa gggagaaagg
     1381 cggacaggta tccggtaagc ggcagggtcg gaacaggaga gcgcacgagg gagcttccag
     1441 ggggaaacgc ctggtatctt tatagtcctg tcgggtttcg ccacctctga cttgagcgtc
     1501 gatttttgtg atgctcgtca ggggggcgga gcctatggaa aaacgccagc aacgcggcct
     1561 ttttacggtt cctggccttt tgctggcctt ttgctcacat gttctttcct gcgttatccc
     1621 ctgattctgt ggataaccgt agtcggtctc aaacgCGTTT TTATTTTTTG TTTTTTTTTA
     1681 ATTGTGAGCG GATAACAATA TAAAAAGGAG CGCTATACGC GGAGAAGAGA TTAAGAATTG
     1741 TGAGCGGATA ACAATAGAAT ATCAAGCTAC AAAAAagatc tatgtgagac c
//
