# Supplementary material for: Programming Probiotics: Diet-responsive gene expression and colonization control in engineered S. boulardii
Source: bioRxiv preprint, doi:10.1101/2023.11.17.567539, version 1 (2023-11-17)
Supplement: Dataset S3 [file 567539_file03.zip › Yeast IS GenBank/Plasmids/djh093-ptet-cmr-cole1.gb]

LOCUS       DJH093_pTET,_CmR,_ColE1 1781 bp ds-DNA     circular     14-NOV-2023
DEFINITION  .
FEATURES             Location/Qualifiers
     misc_feature    complement(3..111)
                     /label="CamR Terminator"
     CDS             complement(112..771)
                     /label="CamR"
     promoter        complement(772..876)
                     /label="CamR Promoter"
     rep_origin      complement(877..1640)
                     /label="ColE1"
     misc_feature    1658..1678
                     /label="Nucleosome Depletion"
     misc_feature    1658..1765
                     /label="pTET"
     misc_feature    1683..1690
                     /label="TATA Box"
     misc_feature    1691..1709
                     /label="TET Operator"
     misc_feature    1710..1729
                     /label="Div. Spacer"
     misc_feature    1730..1748
                     /label="TET Operator"
ORIGIN
        1 agaccaataa aaaacgcccg gcggcaaccg agcgttctga acaaatccag atggagttct
       61 gaggtcatta ctggatctat caacaggagt ccaagcgagc tcgatatcaa attacgcccc
      121 gccctgccac tcatcgcagt actgttgtaa ttcattaagc attctgccga catggaagcc
      181 atcacaaacg gcatgatgaa cctgaatcgc cagcggcatc agcaccttgt cgccttgcgt
      241 ataatatttg cccatggtga aaacgggggc gaagaagttg tccatattgg ccacgtttaa
      301 atcaaaactg gtgaaactca cccagggatt ggctgaaacg aaaaacatat tctcaataaa
      361 ccctttaggg aaataggcca ggttttcacc gtaacacgcc acatcttgcg aatatatgtg
      421 tagaaactgc cggaaatcgt cgtggtattc actccagagc gatgaaaacg tttcagtttg
      481 ctcatggaaa acggtgtaac aagggtgaac actatcccat atcaccagct caccgtcttt
      541 cattgccata cgaaattccg gatgagcatt catcaggcgg gcaagaatgt gaataaaggc
      601 cggataaaac ttgtgcttat ttttctttac ggtctttaaa aaggccgtaa tatccagctg
      661 aacggtctgg ttataggtac attgagcaac tgactgaaat gcctcaaaat gttctttacg
      721 atgccattgg gatatatcaa cggtggtata tccagtgatt tttttctcca ttttagcttc
      781 cttagctcct gaaaatctcg ataactcaaa aaatacgccc ggtagtgatc ttatttcatt
      841 atggtgaaag ttggaacctc ttacgtgccc gatcaatcat gaccaaaatc ccttaacgtg
      901 agttttcgtt ccactgagcg tcagaccccg tagaaaagat caaaggatct tcttgagatc
      961 ctttttttct gcgcgtaatc tgctgcttgc aaacaaaaaa accaccgcta ccagcggtgg
     1021 tttgtttgcc ggatcaagag ctaccaactc tttttccgaa ggtaactggc ttcagcagag
     1081 cgcagatacc aaatactgtt cttctagtgt agccgtagtt aggccaccac ttcaagaact
     1141 ctgtagcacc gcctacatac ctcgctctgc taatcctgtt accagtggct gctgccagtg
     1201 gcgataagtc gtgtcttacc gggttggact caagacgata gttaccggat aaggcgcagc
     1261 ggtcgggctg aacggggggt tcgtgcacac agcccagctt ggagcgaacg acctacaccg
     1321 aactgagata cctacagcgt gagctatgag aaagcgccac gcttcccgaa gggagaaagg
     1381 cggacaggta tccggtaagc ggcagggtcg gaacaggaga gcgcacgagg gagcttccag
     1441 ggggaaacgc ctggtatctt tatagtcctg tcgggtttcg ccacctctga cttgagcgtc
     1501 gatttttgtg atgctcgtca ggggggcgga gcctatggaa aaacgccagc aacgcggcct
     1561 ttttacggtt cctggccttt tgctggcctt ttgctcacat gttctttcct gcgttatccc
     1621 ctgattctgt ggataaccgt agtcggtctc aaacgCGTTT TTTTGTTTTT TATTTTTTGC
     1681 GGTATAAAAA TCCCTATCAG TGATAGAGAT TTTCTTTTTT TTTTATTTTT CCCTATCAGT
     1741 GATAGAGAAT ATCAAGCTAC AAAAAagatc tatgtgagac c
//
