# Supplementary material for: Programming Probiotics: Diet-responsive gene expression and colonization control in engineered S. boulardii
Source: bioRxiv preprint, doi:10.1101/2023.11.17.567539, version 1 (2023-11-17)
Supplement: Dataset S3 [file 567539_file03.zip › Yeast IS GenBank/Plasmids/isa1045-pccw12-cas9-tsnr52-sgrna-for-site-1-natr-cen-kanr-cole1.gb]

LOCUS       ISA1045_pCCW12,_Cas9,_t 9343 bp ds-DNA     circular     15-NOV-2023
DEFINITION  .
FEATURES             Location/Qualifiers
     sig_peptide     3948..3998
                     /label="2x NLS Tag"
     terminator      4014..4238
                     /label="ScENO2 Terminator"
     promoter        4249..4517
                     /label="SNR52 promoter"
     primer          4443..4469
                     /label="SPCpr509"
                     /note="sequence: caaacgctgtagaagtgaaagttggtg"
     primer          complement(4497..4517)
                     /label="SPC1564 Cas9 pCCW12 SNR52 BbsI drop NatR CEN KanR ColE1 ConL1/ConR5 REV"
                     /note="sequence: acgtttcactttcggtctcagatcatttatctttcactgcg"
     misc_feature    4518..4537
                     /label="INT1 target"
     primer          4538..4560
                     /label="SPC1564 Cas9 pCCW12 SNR52 BbsI drop NatR CEN KanR ColE1 ConL1/ConR5 FWD"
                     /note="sequence: ttctgcgtttataggtctcagttttagagctagaaatagcaag"
     misc_RNA        4538..4617
                     /label="sgRNA"
     terminator      4618..4630
                     /label="SUP4 terminator"
     misc_feature    4665..4807
                     /label="Con5"
     promoter        4839..5215
                     /label="AgTEF Promoter"
     primer          complement(4884..4906)
                     /label="SPCpr456"
                     /note="sequence: actgtcaaggagggtattctggg"
     CDS             5218..5790
                     /label="NAT (Nourseothricin Acetyltransferase)"
     terminator      5791..5992
                     /label="AgTEF Terminator"
     rep_origin      5997..6113
                     /label="CEN6"
     rep_origin      6114..6504
                     /label="ARS4"
     terminator      complement(6517..6543)
                     /label="KanR Terminator"
     CDS             complement(6544..7359)
                     /label="KanR"
     promoter        complement(7360..7507)
                     /label="KanR Promoter"
     rep_origin      complement(7508..8271)
                     /label="ColE1"
     misc_feature    8293..8435
                     /label="Con1"
     promoter        8472..9171
                     /label="ScCCW12 Promoter"
     CDS             9181..3938
                     /label="Cas9"
ORIGIN
        1 gggaaaccgc tgaagcaacc cgcctcaagc ggactgctag acggcggtac accaggagga
       61 agaaccggat ttgttacctt caagagatat tctccaacga aatggcaaag gtcgacgaca
      121 gcttcttcca taggctggaa gaatcattcc tcgtggaaga ggataagaag catgaacggc
      181 atcccatctt cggtaatatc gtcgacgagg tggcctatca cgagaaatac ccaaccatct
      241 accatcttcg caaaaagctg gtggactcaa ccgacaaggc agacctccgg cttatctacc
      301 tggccctggc ccacatgatc aagttcagag gccacttcct gatcgagggc gacctcaatc
      361 ctgacaatag cgatgtggat aaactgttca tccagctggt gcagacttac aaccagctct
      421 ttgaagagaa ccccatcaat gcaagcggag tcgatgccaa ggccattctg tcagcccggc
      481 tgtcaaagag ccgcagactt gagaatctta tcgctcagct gccgggtgaa aagaaaaatg
      541 gactgttcgg gaacctgatt gctctttcac ttgggctgac tcccaatttc aagtctaatt
      601 tcgacctggc agaggatgcc aagctgcaac tgtccaagga cacctatgat gacgatctcg
      661 acaacctcct ggcccagatc ggtgaccaat acgccgacct tttccttgct gctaagaatc
      721 tttctgacgc catcctgctg tctgacattc tccgcgtgaa cactgaaatc accaaggccc
      781 ctctttcagc ttcaatgatt aagcggtatg atgagcacca ccaggacctg accctgctta
      841 aggcactcgt ccggcagcag cttccggaga agtacaagga aatcttcttt gaccagtcaa
      901 agaatggata cgccggctac atcgacggag gtgcctccca agaggaattt tataagttta
      961 tcaaacctat ccttgagaag atggacggca ccgaagagct cctcgtgaaa ctgaatcggg
     1021 aggatctgct gcggaagcag cgcactttcg acaatgggag cattccccac cagatccatc
     1081 ttggggagct tcacgccatc cttcggcgcc aagaggactt ctaccccttt cttaaggaca
     1141 acagggagaa gattgagaaa attctcactt tccgcatccc ctactacgtg ggacccctcg
     1201 ccagaggaaa tagccggttt gcttggatga ccagaaagtc agaagaaact atcactccct
     1261 ggaacttcga agaggtggtg gacaagggag ccagcgctca gtcattcatc gaacggatga
     1321 ctaacttcga taagaacctc cccaatgaga aggtcctgcc gaaacattcc ctgctctacg
     1381 agtactttac cgtgtacaac gagctgacca aggtgaaata tgtcaccgaa gggatgagga
     1441 agcccgcatt cctgtcaggc gaacaaaaga aggcaattgt ggaccttctg ttcaagacca
     1501 atagaaaggt gaccgtgaag cagctgaagg aggactattt caagaaaatt gaatgcttcg
     1561 actctgtgga gattagcggg gtcgaagatc ggttcaacgc aagcctgggt acttaccatg
     1621 atctgcttaa gatcatcaag gacaaggatt ttctggacaa tgaggagaac gaggacatcc
     1681 ttgaggacat tgtcctgact ctcactctgt tcgaggaccg ggaaatgatc gaggagaggc
     1741 ttaagaccta cgcccatctg ttcgacgata aagtgatgaa gcaacttaaa cggagaagat
     1801 ataccggatg gggacgcctt agccgcaaac tcatcaacgg aatccgggac aaacagagcg
     1861 gaaagaccat tcttgatttc cttaagagcg acggattcgc taatcgcaac ttcatgcaac
     1921 ttatccatga tgattccctg acctttaagg aggacatcca gaaggcccaa gtgtctggac
     1981 aaggtgactc actgcacgag catatcgcaa atctggctgg ttcacccgct attaagaagg
     2041 gtattctcca gaccgtgaaa gtcgtggacg agctggtcaa ggtgatgggt cgccataaac
     2101 cagagaacat tgtcatcgag atggccaggg aaaaccagac tacccagaag ggacagaaga
     2161 acagcaggga gcggatgaaa agaattgagg aagggattaa ggagctcggg tcacagatcc
     2221 ttaaagagca cccggtggaa aacacccagc ttcagaatga gaagctctat ctgtactacc
     2281 ttcaaaatgg acgcgatatg tatgtggacc aagagcttga tatcaacagg ctctcagact
     2341 acgacgtgga ccatatcgtc cctcagagct tcctcaaaga cgactcaatt gacaataagg
     2401 tgctgactcg ctcagacaag aaccggggaa agtcagataa cgtgccctca gaggaagtcg
     2461 tgaaaaagat gaagaactat tggcgccagc ttctgaacgc aaagctgatc actcagcgga
     2521 agttcgacaa tctcactaag gctgagaggg gcggactgag cgaactggac aaagcaggat
     2581 tcattaaacg gcaacttgtg gagactcggc agattactaa acatgtcgcc caaatccttg
     2641 actcacgcat gaataccaag tacgacgaaa acgacaaact tatccgcgag gtgaaggtga
     2701 ttaccctgaa gtccaagctg gtcagcgatt tcagaaagga ctttcaattc tacaaagtgc
     2761 gggagatcaa taactatcat catgctcatg acgcatatct gaatgccgtg gtgggaaccg
     2821 ccctgatcaa gaagtaccca aagctggaaa gcgagttcgt gtacggagac tacaaggtct
     2881 acgacgtgcg caagatgatt gccaaatctg agcaggagat cggaaaggcc accgcaaagt
     2941 acttcttcta cagcaacatc atgaatttct tcaagaccga aatcaccctt gcaaacggtg
     3001 agatccggaa gaggccgctc atcgagacta atggggagac tggcgaaatc gtgtgggaca
     3061 agggcagaga tttcgctacc gtgcgcaaag tgctttctat gcctcaagtg aacatcgtga
     3121 agaaaaccga ggtgcaaacc ggaggctttt ctaaggaatc aatcctcccc aagcgcaact
     3181 ccgacaagct cattgcaagg aagaaggatt gggaccctaa gaagtacggc ggattcgatt
     3241 caccaactgt ggcttattct gtcctggtcg tggctaaggt ggaaaaagga aagtctaaga
     3301 agctcaagag cgtgaaggaa ctgctgggta tcaccattat ggagcgcagc tccttcgaga
     3361 agaacccaat tgactttctc gaagccaaag gttacaagga agtcaagaag gaccttatca
     3421 tcaagctccc aaagtatagc ctgttcgaac tggagaatgg gcggaagcgg atgctcgcct
     3481 ccgctggcga acttcagaag ggtaatgagc tggctctccc ctccaagtac gtgaatttcc
     3541 tctaccttgc aagccattac gagaagctga aggggagccc cgaggacaac gagcaaaagc
     3601 aactgtttgt ggagcagcat aagcattatc tggacgagat cattgagcag atttccgagt
     3661 tttctaaacg cgtcattctc gctgatgcca acctcgataa agtccttagc gcatacaata
     3721 agcacagaga caaaccaatt cgggagcagg ctgagaatat catccacctg ttcaccctca
     3781 ccaatcttgg tgcccctgcc gcattcaagt acttcgacac caccatcgac cggaaacgct
     3841 atacctccac caaagaagtg ctggacgcca ccctcatcca ccagagcatc accggacttt
     3901 acgaaactcg gattgacctc tcacagctcg gaggggatga gggagctgat ccaaaaaaga
     3961 agagaaaggt agatccaaaa aagaagagaa aggtataagg atcctaactc gagagtgctt
     4021 ttaactaaga attattagtc ttttctgctt attttttcat catagtttag aacactttat
     4081 attaacgaat agtttatgaa tctatttagg tttaaaaatt gatacagttt tataagttac
     4141 tttttcaaag actcgtgctg tctattgcat aatgcactgg aaggggaaaa aaaaggtgca
     4201 cacgcgtggc tttttcttga atttgcagtt tgaaaaatgc tgccaatgtc tttgaaaaga
     4261 taatgtatga ttatgctttc actcatattt atacagaaac ttgatgtttt ctttcgagta
     4321 tatacaaggt tattacatgt acgtttgaag tacaactcta gattttgtag tgccctcttg
     4381 ggctagcggt aaaggtgcgc attttttcac accctacaat gttctgttca aaagattttg
     4441 gtcaaacgct gtagaagtga aagttggtgc gcatgtttcg gcgttcgaaa cttctccgca
     4501 gtgaaagata aatgatcACT CCTGGGAGAG AACATTCgtt ttagagctag aaatagcaag
     4561 ttaaaataag gctagtccgt tatcaacttg aaaaagtggc accgagtcgg tgcttttgtt
     4621 ttttatgtct ggactgacaG CTGgatgtgG CTGaagttga gacgacgcac aaggtcaggg
     4681 cactcatgcg acaatcaact cgatgcatga tccgcaccat tgtcgagggg ccagcgtcaa
     4741 tagtgccgat gaccacagac ccggttaaga catagccgaa tggagccgcg ccgaccacag
     4801 aatgataact agtgcactgc agtacagcag tacagtttag cttgcctcgt ccccgccggg
     4861 tcacccggcc agcgacatgg aggcccagaa taccctcctt gacagtcttg acgtgcgcag
     4921 ctcaggggca tgatgtgact gtcgcccgta catttagccc atacatcccc atgtataatc
     4981 atttgcatcc atacattttg atggccgcac ggcgcgaagc aaaaattacg gctcctcgct
     5041 ccagacctgc gagcagggaa acgctcccct cacagacgcg ttgaattgtc cccacgccgc
     5101 gcccctgtag agaaatataa aaggttagga tttgccactg aggttcttct ttcatatact
     5161 tccttttaaa atcttgctag gatacagttc tcacatcaca tccgaacata aacaaaaatg
     5221 ggtactacct tagatgatac agcctacaga tacagaacat cagtccctgg tgatgctgaa
     5281 gcaattgagg ctttagacgg ttcattcacc accgacaccg tctttagagt aaccgccacc
     5341 ggtgatggat ttaccttaag agaagtccca gtcgaccctc cattaactaa agtctttcca
     5401 gatgatgaat ctgatgacga aagcgacgac ggagaagatg gtgacccaga ttcaagaact
     5461 ttcgtagcat acggtgatga cggtgatttg gctggttttg tagtcgtttc ttattcaggt
     5521 tggaatagaa ggttgaccgt tgaagatata gaagtcgccc cagagcatag aggtcatggt
     5581 gtaggaagag ctttgatggg tttggctaca gaatttgcaa gagagagagg agccggtcat
     5641 ttatggttag aagttactaa tgttaacgcc cctgctatcc atgcttatag aagaatgggt
     5701 ttcacattat gtggtttaga tactgcttta tatgatggaa cagcatctga cggtgaacag
     5761 gccttgtata tgtctatgcc ttgcccttaa agtaactgac aataaaaaga ttcttgtttt
     5821 caagaacttg tcatttgtat agttttttta tattgtagtt gttctatttt aatcaaatgt
     5881 tagcgtgatt tatatttttt ttcgcctcga catcatctgc ccagatgcga agttaagtgc
     5941 gcagaaagta atatcatgcg tcaatcgtat gtgaatgctg gtcgctatac tggagtatca
     6001 cgtgctataa aaataattat aatttaaatt ttttaatata aatatataaa ttaaaaatag
     6061 aaagtaaaaa aagaaattaa agaaaaaata gtttttgttt tccgaagatg taaaagactc
     6121 tagggggatc gccaacaaat actacctttt atcttgctct tcctgctctc aggtattaat
     6181 gccgaattgt ttcatcttgt ctgtgtagaa aaccacacac gaaaatcctg tgattttaca
     6241 ttttacttat cgttaatcga atgtatatct atttaatctg cttttcttgt ctaataaata
     6301 tatatgtaaa gtacgctttt tgttgaaatt ttttaaacct ttgtttattt ttttttcttc
     6361 attccgtaac tcttctacct tctttattta ctttctaaaa tccaaataca aaacataaaa
     6421 ataaataaac acagagtaaa ttcccaaatt attccatcat taaaagatac gaggcgcgtg
     6481 taagttacag gcaagcgatc cgtcccgagc ggccgcgtgt tacaaccaat taaccaattc
     6541 tgattagaaa aactcatcga gcatcaaatg aaactgcaat ttattcatat caggattatc
     6601 aataccatat ttttgaaaaa gccgtttctg taatgaagga gaaaactcac cgaggcagtt
     6661 ccataggatg gcaagatcct ggtatcggtc tgcgattccg actcgtccaa catcaataca
     6721 acctattaat ttcccctcgt caaaaataag gttatcaagt gagaaatcac catgagtgac
     6781 gactgaatcc ggtgagaatg gcaaaagctt atgcatttct ttccagactt gttcaacagg
     6841 ccagccatta cgctcgtcat caaaatcact cgcatcaacc aaaccgttat tcattcgtga
     6901 ttgcgcctga gcgaggcgaa atacgcgatc gctgttaaaa ggacaattac aaacaggaat
     6961 cgaatgcaac cggcgcagga acactgccag cgcatcaaca atattttcac ctgaatcagg
     7021 atattcttct aatacctgga atgctgtttt cccggggatc gcagtggtga gtaaccatgc
     7081 atcatcagga gtacggataa aatgcttgat ggtcggaaga ggcataaatt ccgtcagcca
     7141 gtttagtctg accatctcat ctgtaacatc attggcaacg ctacctttgc catgtttcag
     7201 aaacaactct ggcgcatcgg gcttcccata caatcgatag attgtcgcac ctgattgccc
     7261 gacattatcg cgagcccatt tatacccata taaatcagca tccatgttgg aatttaatcg
     7321 cggcctggag caagacgttt cccgttgaat atggctcata acaccccttg tattactgtt
     7381 tatgtaagca gacagtttta ttgttcatga tgatatattt ttatcttgtg caatgtaaca
     7441 tcagagattt tgagacacaa cgtggctttg ttgaataaat cgaacttttg ctgagttgaa
     7501 ggatcagtca tgaccaaaat cccttaacgt gagttttcgt tccactgagc gtcagacccc
     7561 gtagaaaaga tcaaaggatc ttcttgagat cctttttttc tgcgcgtaat ctgctgcttg
     7621 caaacaaaaa aaccaccgct accagcggtg gtttgtttgc cggatcaaga gctaccaact
     7681 ctttttccga aggtaactgg cttcagcaga gcgcagatac caaatactgt tcttctagtg
     7741 tagccgtagt taggccacca cttcaagaac tctgtagcac cgcctacata cctcgctctg
     7801 ctaatcctgt taccagtggc tgctgccagt ggcgataagt cgtgtcttac cgggttggac
     7861 tcaagacgat agttaccgga taaggcgcag cggtcgggct gaacgggggg ttcgtgcaca
     7921 cagcccagct tggagcgaac gacctacacc gaactgagat acctacagcg tgagctatga
     7981 gaaagcgcca cgcttcccga agggagaaag gcggacaggt atccggtaag cggcagggtc
     8041 ggaacaggag agcgcacgag ggagcttcca gggggaaacg cctggtatct ttatagtcct
     8101 gtcgggtttc gccacctctg acttgagcgt cgatttttgt gatgctcgtc aggggggcgg
     8161 agcctatgga aaaacgccag caacgcggcc tttttacggt tcctggcctt ttgctggcct
     8221 tttgctcaca tgttctttcc tgcgttatcc cctgattctg tggataaccg tgcCCCTgaa
     8281 ttcgcatcta gaacggggtc atcacggctc atcatgcgcc aaacaaatgt gtgcaataca
     8341 cgctcggatg actgcatgat gaccgcactg actggggaca gcagatccac ctaagcctgt
     8401 gagagaagca gacacccgac agatcaaggc agttacgtct caccaaacca gatgtcaaca
     8461 cagctacaac gcacccatga accacacggt tagtccaaaa ggggcagttc agattccaga
     8521 tgcgggaatt agcttgctgc caccctcacc tcactaacgc tgcggtgtgc ggatacttca
     8581 tgctatttat agacgcgcgt gtcggaatca gcacgcgcaa gaaccaaatg ggaaaatcgg
     8641 aatgggtcca gaactgcttt gagtgctggc tattggcgtc tgatttccgt tttgggaatc
     8701 ctttgccgcg cgcccctctc aaaactccgc acaagtccca gaaagcggga aagaaataaa
     8761 acgccaccaa aaaaaaaaaa ataaaagcca atcctcgaag cgtgggtggt aggccctgga
     8821 ttatcccgta caagtatttc tcaggagtaa aaaaaccgtt tgttttggaa tttcccattt
     8881 cgcggccacc tacgccgcta tctttgcaac aactatctgc gataactcag caaattttgc
     8941 atattcgtgt tgcagtattg cgataatggg agtcttactt ccaacataac ggcagaaaga
     9001 aatgtgagaa aattttgcat cctttgcctc cgttcaagta tataaagtcg gcatgcttga
     9061 taatctttct ttccatccta cattgttcta attattctta ttctccttta ttctttccta
     9121 acataccaag aaattaatct tctgtcattc gcttaaacac tatatcaata aagatctatg
     9181 gacaagaagt attctatcgg actggatatc gggactaata gcgtcgggtg ggccgtgatc
     9241 actgacgagt acaaggtgcc ctctaagaag ttcaaggtgc tcgggaacac cgaccggcat
     9301 tccatcaaga aaaatctgat cggagctctc ctctttgatt cag
//
