# Supplementary material for: Programming Probiotics: Diet-responsive gene expression and colonization control in engineered S. boulardii
Source: bioRxiv preprint, doi:10.1101/2023.11.17.567539, version 1 (2023-11-17)
Supplement: Dataset S3 [file 567539_file03.zip › Yeast IS GenBank/Plasmids/isa1130-pccw12-cas9-tsnr52-sgrna-for-site-5-natr-cen-kanr-cole1.gb]

LOCUS       ISA1130_pCCW12,_Cas9,_t 9343 bp ds-DNA     circular     15-NOV-2023
DEFINITION  .
FEATURES             Location/Qualifiers
     sig_peptide     3948..3998
                     /label="2x NLS Tag"
     terminator      4014..4238
                     /label="ScENO2 Terminator"
     promoter        4249..4517
                     /label="SNR52 promoter"
     primer          4443..4469
                     /label="SPCpr509"
                     /note="sequence: caaacgctgtagaagtgaaagttggtg"
     primer          complement(4497..4517)
                     /label="SPC1564 Cas9 pCCW12 SNR52 BbsI drop NatR CEN KanR ColE1 ConL1/ConR5 REV"
                     /note="sequence: acgtttcactttcggtctcagatcatttatctttcactgcg"
     misc_feature    4518..4537
                     /label="INT5 Target"
     primer          4538..4560
                     /label="SPC1564 Cas9 pCCW12 SNR52 BbsI drop NatR CEN KanR ColE1 ConL1/ConR5 FWD"
                     /note="sequence: ttctgcgtttataggtctcagttttagagctagaaatagcaag"
     misc_RNA        4538..4617
                     /label="sgRNA"
     terminator      4618..4630
                     /label="SUP4 terminator"
     misc_feature    4665..4807
                     /label="Con5"
     promoter        4839..5215
                     /label="AgTEF Promoter"
     primer          complement(4884..4906)
                     /label="SPCpr456"
                     /note="sequence: actgtcaaggagggtattctggg"
     CDS             5218..5790
                     /label="NAT (Nourseothricin Acetyltransferase)"
     terminator      5791..5992
                     /label="AgTEF Terminator"
     rep_origin      5997..6113
                     /label="CEN6"
     rep_origin      6114..6504
                     /label="ARS4"
     terminator      complement(6517..6543)
                     /label="KanR Terminator"
     CDS             complement(6544..7359)
                     /label="KanR"
     promoter        complement(7360..7507)
                     /label="KanR Promoter"
     rep_origin      complement(7508..8271)
                     /label="ColE1"
     misc_feature    8293..8435
                     /label="Con1"
     promoter        8472..9171
                     /label="ScCCW12 Promoter"
     CDS             9181..3938
                     /label="Cas9"
ORIGIN
        1 gggaaaccgc tgaagcaacc cgcctcaagc ggactgctag acggcggtac accaggagga
       61 agaaccggat ttgttacctt caagagatat tctccaacga aatggcaaag gtcgacgaca
      121 gcttcttcca taggctggaa gaatcattcc tcgtggaaga ggataagaag catgaacggc
      181 atcccatctt cggtaatatc gtcgacgagg tggcctatca cgagaaatac ccaaccatct
      241 accatcttcg caaaaagctg gtggactcaa ccgacaaggc agacctccgg cttatctacc
      301 tggccctggc ccacatgatc aagttcagag gccacttcct gatcgagggc gacctcaatc
      361 ctgacaatag cgatgtggat aaactgttca tccagctggt gcagacttac aaccagctct
      421 ttgaagagaa ccccatcaat gcaagcggag tcgatgccaa ggccattctg tcagcccggc
      481 tgtcaaagag ccgcagactt gagaatctta tcgctcagct gccgggtgaa aagaaaaatg
      541 gactgttcgg gaacctgatt gctctttcac ttgggctgac tcccaatttc aagtctaatt
      601 tcgacctggc agaggatgcc aagctgcaac tgtccaagga cacctatgat gacgatctcg
      661 acaacctcct ggcccagatc ggtgaccaat acgccgacct tttccttgct gctaagaatc
      721 tttctgacgc catcctgctg tctgacattc tccgcgtgaa cactgaaatc accaaggccc
      781 ctctttcagc ttcaatgatt aagcggtatg atgagcacca ccaggacctg accctgctta
      841 aggcactcgt ccggcagcag cttccggaga agtacaagga aatcttcttt gaccagtcaa
      901 agaatggata cgccggctac atcgacggag gtgcctccca agaggaattt tataagttta
      961 tcaaacctat ccttgagaag atggacggca ccgaagagct cctcgtgaaa ctgaatcggg
     1021 aggatctgct gcggaagcag cgcactttcg acaatgggag cattccccac cagatccatc
     1081 ttggggagct tcacgccatc cttcggcgcc aagaggactt ctaccccttt cttaaggaca
     1141 acagggagaa gattgagaaa attctcactt tccgcatccc ctactacgtg ggacccctcg
     1201 ccagaggaaa tagccggttt gcttggatga ccagaaagtc agaagaaact atcactccct
     1261 ggaacttcga agaggtggtg gacaagggag ccagcgctca gtcattcatc gaacggatga
     1321 ctaacttcga taagaacctc cccaatgaga aggtcctgcc gaaacattcc ctgctctacg
     1381 agtactttac cgtgtacaac gagctgacca aggtgaaata tgtcaccgaa gggatgagga
     1441 agcccgcatt cctgtcaggc gaacaaaaga aggcaattgt ggaccttctg ttcaagacca
     1501 atagaaaggt gaccgtgaag cagctgaagg aggactattt caagaaaatt gaatgcttcg
     1561 actctgtgga gattagcggg gtcgaagatc ggttcaacgc aagcctgggt acttaccatg
     1621 atctgcttaa gatcatcaag gacaaggatt ttctggacaa tgaggagaac gaggacatcc
     1681 ttgaggacat tgtcctgact ctcactctgt tcgaggaccg ggaaatgatc gaggagaggc
     1741 ttaagaccta cgcccatctg ttcgacgata aagtgatgaa gcaacttaaa cggagaagat
     1801 ataccggatg gggacgcctt agccgcaaac tcatcaacgg aatccgggac aaacagagcg
     1861 gaaagaccat tcttgatttc cttaagagcg acggattcgc taatcgcaac ttcatgcaac
     1921 ttatccatga tgattccctg acctttaagg aggacatcca gaaggcccaa gtgtctggac
     1981 aaggtgactc actgcacgag catatcgcaa atctggctgg ttcacccgct attaagaagg
     2041 gtattctcca gaccgtgaaa gtcgtggacg agctggtcaa ggtgatgggt cgccataaac
     2101 cagagaacat tgtcatcgag atggccaggg aaaaccagac tacccagaag ggacagaaga
     2161 acagcaggga gcggatgaaa agaattgagg aagggattaa ggagctcggg tcacagatcc
     2221 ttaaagagca cccggtggaa aacacccagc ttcagaatga gaagctctat ctgtactacc
     2281 ttcaaaatgg acgcgatatg tatgtggacc aagagcttga tatcaacagg ctctcagact
     2341 acgacgtgga ccatatcgtc cctcagagct tcctcaaaga cgactcaatt gacaataagg
     2401 tgctgactcg ctcagacaag aaccggggaa agtcagataa cgtgccctca gaggaagtcg
     2461 tgaaaaagat gaagaactat tggcgccagc ttctgaacgc aaagctgatc actcagcgga
     2521 agttcgacaa tctcactaag gctgagaggg gcggactgag cgaactggac aaagcaggat
     2581 tcattaaacg gcaacttgtg gagactcggc agattactaa acatgtcgcc caaatccttg
     2641 actcacgcat gaataccaag tacgacgaaa acgacaaact tatccgcgag gtgaaggtga
     2701 ttaccctgaa gtccaagctg gtcagcgatt tcagaaagga ctttcaattc tacaaagtgc
     2761 gggagatcaa taactatcat catgctcatg acgcatatct gaatgccgtg gtgggaaccg
     2821 ccctgatcaa gaagtaccca aagctggaaa gcgagttcgt gtacggagac tacaaggtct
     2881 acgacgtgcg caagatgatt gccaaatctg agcaggagat cggaaaggcc accgcaaagt
     2941 acttcttcta cagcaacatc atgaatttct tcaagaccga aatcaccctt gcaaacggtg
     3001 agatccggaa gaggccgctc atcgagacta atggggagac tggcgaaatc gtgtgggaca
     3061 agggcagaga tttcgctacc gtgcgcaaag tgctttctat gcctcaagtg aacatcgtga
     3121 agaaaaccga ggtgcaaacc ggaggctttt ctaaggaatc aatcctcccc aagcgcaact
     3181 ccgacaagct cattgcaagg aagaaggatt gggaccctaa gaagtacggc ggattcgatt
     3241 caccaactgt ggcttattct gtcctggtcg tggctaaggt ggaaaaagga aagtctaaga
     3301 agctcaagag cgtgaaggaa ctgctgggta tcaccattat ggagcgcagc tccttcgaga
     3361 agaacccaat tgactttctc gaagccaaag gttacaagga agtcaagaag gaccttatca
     3421 tcaagctccc aaagtatagc ctgttcgaac tggagaatgg gcggaagcgg atgctcgcct
     3481 ccgctggcga acttcagaag ggtaatgagc tggctctccc ctccaagtac gtgaatttcc
     3541 tctaccttgc aagccattac gagaagctga aggggagccc cgaggacaac gagcaaaagc
     3601 aactgtttgt ggagcagcat aagcattatc tggacgagat cattgagcag atttccgagt
     3661 tttctaaacg cgtcattctc gctgatgcca acctcgataa agtccttagc gcatacaata
     3721 agcacagaga caaaccaatt cgggagcagg ctgagaatat catccacctg ttcaccctca
     3781 ccaatcttgg tgcccctgcc gcattcaagt acttcgacac caccatcgac cggaaacgct
     3841 atacctccac caaagaagtg ctggacgcca ccctcatcca ccagagcatc accggacttt
     3901 acgaaactcg gattgacctc tcacagctcg gaggggatga gggagctgat ccaaaaaaga
     3961 agagaaaggt agatccaaaa aagaagagaa aggtataagg atcctaactc gagagtgctt
     4021 ttaactaaga attattagtc ttttctgctt attttttcat catagtttag aacactttat
     4081 attaacgaat agtttatgaa tctatttagg tttaaaaatt gatacagttt tataagttac
     4141 tttttcaaag actcgtgctg tctattgcat aatgcactgg aaggggaaaa aaaaggtgca
     4201 cacgcgtggc tttttcttga atttgcagtt tgaaaaatgc tgccaatgtc tttgaaaaga
     4261 taatgtatga ttatgctttc actcatattt atacagaaac ttgatgtttt ctttcgagta
     4321 tatacaaggt tattacatgt acgtttgaag tacaactcta gattttgtag tgccctcttg
     4381 ggctagcggt aaaggtgcgc attttttcac accctacaat gttctgttca aaagattttg
     4441 gtcaaacgct gtagaagtga aagttggtgc gcatgtttcg gcgttcgaaa cttctccgca
     4501 gtgaaagata aatgatcGAT CAATATAACA ATGCGTCgtt ttagagctag aaatagcaag
     4561 ttaaaataag gctagtccgt tatcaacttg aaaaagtggc accgagtcgg tgcttttgtt
     4621 ttttatgtct ggactgacaG CTGgatgtgG CTGaagttga gacgacgcac aaggtcaggg
     4681 cactcatgcg acaatcaact cgatgcatga tccgcaccat tgtcgagggg ccagcgtcaa
     4741 tagtgccgat gaccacagac ccggttaaga catagccgaa tggagccgcg ccgaccacag
     4801 aatgataact agtgcactgc agtacagcag tacagtttag cttgcctcgt ccccgccggg
     4861 tcacccggcc agcgacatgg aggcccagaa taccctcctt gacagtcttg acgtgcgcag
     4921 ctcaggggca tgatgtgact gtcgcccgta catttagccc atacatcccc atgtataatc
     4981 atttgcatcc atacattttg atggccgcac ggcgcgaagc aaaaattacg gctcctcgct
     5041 ccagacctgc gagcagggaa acgctcccct cacagacgcg ttgaattgtc cccacgccgc
     5101 gcccctgtag agaaatataa aaggttagga tttgccactg aggttcttct ttcatatact
     5161 tccttttaaa atcttgctag gatacagttc tcacatcaca tccgaacata aacaaaaatg
     5221 ggtactacct tagatgatac agcctacaga tacagaacat cagtccctgg tgatgctgaa
     5281 gcaattgagg ctttagacgg ttcattcacc accgacaccg tctttagagt aaccgccacc
     5341 ggtgatggat ttaccttaag agaagtccca gtcgaccctc cattaactaa agtctttcca
     5401 gatgatgaat ctgatgacga aagcgacgac ggagaagatg gtgacccaga ttcaagaact
     5461 ttcgtagcat acggtgatga cggtgatttg gctggttttg tagtcgtttc ttattcaggt
     5521 tggaatagaa ggttgaccgt tgaagatata gaagtcgccc cagagcatag aggtcatggt
     5581 gtaggaagag ctttgatggg tttggctaca gaatttgcaa gagagagagg agccggtcat
     5641 ttatggttag aagttactaa tgttaacgcc cctgctatcc atgcttatag aagaatgggt
     5701 ttcacattat gtggtttaga tactgcttta tatgatggaa cagcatctga cggtgaacag
     5761 gccttgtata tgtctatgcc ttgcccttaa agtaactgac aataaaaaga ttcttgtttt
     5821 caagaacttg tcatttgtat agttttttta tattgtagtt gttctatttt aatcaaatgt
     5881 tagcgtgatt tatatttttt ttcgcctcga catcatctgc ccagatgcga agttaagtgc
     5941 gcagaaagta atatcatgcg tcaatcgtat gtgaatgctg gtcgctatac tggagtatca
     6001 cgtgctataa aaataattat aatttaaatt ttttaatata aatatataaa ttaaaaatag
     6061 aaagtaaaaa aagaaattaa agaaaaaata gtttttgttt tccgaagatg taaaagactc
     6121 tagggggatc gccaacaaat actacctttt atcttgctct tcctgctctc aggtattaat
     6181 gccgaattgt ttcatcttgt ctgtgtagaa aaccacacac gaaaatcctg tgattttaca
     6241 ttttacttat cgttaatcga atgtatatct atttaatctg cttttcttgt ctaataaata
     6301 tatatgtaaa gtacgctttt tgttgaaatt ttttaaacct ttgtttattt ttttttcttc
     6361 attccgtaac tcttctacct tctttattta ctttctaaaa tccaaataca aaacataaaa
     6421 ataaataaac acagagtaaa ttcccaaatt attccatcat taaaagatac gaggcgcgtg
     6481 taagttacag gcaagcgatc cgtcccgagc ggccgcgtgt tacaaccaat taaccaattc
     6541 tgattagaaa aactcatcga gcatcaaatg aaactgcaat ttattcatat caggattatc
     6601 aataccatat ttttgaaaaa gccgtttctg taatgaagga gaaaactcac cgaggcagtt
     6661 ccataggatg gcaagatcct ggtatcggtc tgcgattccg actcgtccaa catcaataca
     6721 acctattaat ttcccctcgt caaaaataag gttatcaagt gagaaatcac catgagtgac
     6781 gactgaatcc ggtgagaatg gcaaaagctt atgcatttct ttccagactt gttcaacagg
     6841 ccagccatta cgctcgtcat caaaatcact cgcatcaacc aaaccgttat tcattcgtga
     6901 ttgcgcctga gcgaggcgaa atacgcgatc gctgttaaaa ggacaattac aaacaggaat
     6961 cgaatgcaac cggcgcagga acactgccag cgcatcaaca atattttcac ctgaatcagg
     7021 atattcttct aatacctgga atgctgtttt cccggggatc gcagtggtga gtaaccatgc
     7081 atcatcagga gtacggataa aatgcttgat ggtcggaaga ggcataaatt ccgtcagcca
     7141 gtttagtctg accatctcat ctgtaacatc attggcaacg ctacctttgc catgtttcag
     7201 aaacaactct ggcgcatcgg gcttcccata caatcgatag attgtcgcac ctgattgccc
     7261 gacattatcg cgagcccatt tatacccata taaatcagca tccatgttgg aatttaatcg
     7321 cggcctggag caagacgttt cccgttgaat atggctcata acaccccttg tattactgtt
     7381 tatgtaagca gacagtttta ttgttcatga tgatatattt ttatcttgtg caatgtaaca
     7441 tcagagattt tgagacacaa cgtggctttg ttgaataaat cgaacttttg ctgagttgaa
     7501 ggatcagtca tgaccaaaat cccttaacgt gagttttcgt tccactgagc gtcagacccc
     7561 gtagaaaaga tcaaaggatc ttcttgagat cctttttttc tgcgcgtaat ctgctgcttg
     7621 caaacaaaaa aaccaccgct accagcggtg gtttgtttgc cggatcaaga gctaccaact
     7681 ctttttccga aggtaactgg cttcagcaga gcgcagatac caaatactgt tcttctagtg
     7741 tagccgtagt taggccacca cttcaagaac tctgtagcac cgcctacata cctcgctctg
     7801 ctaatcctgt taccagtggc tgctgccagt ggcgataagt cgtgtcttac cgggttggac
     7861 tcaagacgat agttaccgga taaggcgcag cggtcgggct gaacgggggg ttcgtgcaca
     7921 cagcccagct tggagcgaac gacctacacc gaactgagat acctacagcg tgagctatga
     7981 gaaagcgcca cgcttcccga agggagaaag gcggacaggt atccggtaag cggcagggtc
     8041 ggaacaggag agcgcacgag ggagcttcca gggggaaacg cctggtatct ttatagtcct
     8101 gtcgggtttc gccacctctg acttgagcgt cgatttttgt gatgctcgtc aggggggcgg
     8161 agcctatgga aaaacgccag caacgcggcc tttttacggt tcctggcctt ttgctggcct
     8221 tttgctcaca tgttctttcc tgcgttatcc cctgattctg tggataaccg tgcCCCTgaa
     8281 ttcgcatcta gaacggggtc atcacggctc atcatgcgcc aaacaaatgt gtgcaataca
     8341 cgctcggatg actgcatgat gaccgcactg actggggaca gcagatccac ctaagcctgt
     8401 gagagaagca gacacccgac agatcaaggc agttacgtct caccaaacca gatgtcaaca
     8461 cagctacaac gcacccatga accacacggt tagtccaaaa ggggcagttc agattccaga
     8521 tgcgggaatt agcttgctgc caccctcacc tcactaacgc tgcggtgtgc ggatacttca
     8581 tgctatttat agacgcgcgt gtcggaatca gcacgcgcaa gaaccaaatg ggaaaatcgg
     8641 aatgggtcca gaactgcttt gagtgctggc tattggcgtc tgatttccgt tttgggaatc
     8701 ctttgccgcg cgcccctctc aaaactccgc acaagtccca gaaagcggga aagaaataaa
     8761 acgccaccaa aaaaaaaaaa ataaaagcca atcctcgaag cgtgggtggt aggccctgga
     8821 ttatcccgta caagtatttc tcaggagtaa aaaaaccgtt tgttttggaa tttcccattt
     8881 cgcggccacc tacgccgcta tctttgcaac aactatctgc gataactcag caaattttgc
     8941 atattcgtgt tgcagtattg cgataatggg agtcttactt ccaacataac ggcagaaaga
     9001 aatgtgagaa aattttgcat cctttgcctc cgttcaagta tataaagtcg gcatgcttga
     9061 taatctttct ttccatccta cattgttcta attattctta ttctccttta ttctttccta
     9121 acataccaag aaattaatct tctgtcattc gcttaaacac tatatcaata aagatctatg
     9181 gacaagaagt attctatcgg actggatatc gggactaata gcgtcgggtg ggccgtgatc
     9241 actgacgagt acaaggtgcc ctctaagaag ttcaaggtgc tcgggaacac cgaccggcat
     9301 tccatcaaga aaaatctgat cggagctctc ctctttgatt cag
//
