# Supplementary material for: Programming Probiotics: Diet-responsive gene expression and colonization control in engineered S. boulardii
Source: bioRxiv preprint, doi:10.1101/2023.11.17.567539, version 1 (2023-11-17)
Supplement: Dataset S3 [file 567539_file03.zip › Yeast IS GenBank/gBlocks/gb_laci_nls.gb]

LOCUS       gb_lacI_NLS             1160 bp ds-DNA     linear       13-NOV-2023
DEFINITION  .
FEATURES             Location/Qualifiers
     misc_feature    21..1134
                     /label="lacI_NLS"
     misc_feature    1101..1127
                     /label="NLS"
ORIGIN
        1 ATGCGTCTCA TCGGTCTCAT ATGAAACCGG TAACGCTTTA CGACGTAGCC GAATACGCCG
       61 GGGTATCCTA CCAGACCGTG AGTCGTGTCG TAAATCAGGC CTCCCATGTA AGCGCTAAGA
      121 CAAGAGAGAA AGTGGAAGCG GCTATGGCAG AGTTGAATTA CATCCCCAAC CGTGTCGCCC
      181 AACAGCTAGC GGGTAAACAG TCATTACTTA TCGGCGTTGC GACAAGCTCT TTGGCGTTAC
      241 ACGCCCCCAG TCAGATAGTT GCAGCCATCA AGAGTAGGGC TGACCAGCTA GGCGCAAGTG
      301 TCGTAGTGTC AATGGTTGAG AGATCAGGGG TCGAGGCTTG TAAGGCAGCT GTGCATAACT
      361 TACTTGCCCA AAGAGTCTCT GGTTTAATAA TAAATTACCC ATTGGATGAC CAAGATGCGA
      421 TAGCGGTTGA GGCAGCTTGC ACAAATGTCC CCGCCCTTTT CTTAGACGTG TCCGATCAAA
      481 CGCCGATCAA CTCCATTATC TTCTCTCACG AGGACGGCAC TAGATTAGGC GTGGAACATC
      541 TTGTAGCGCT GGGGCACCAG CAAATCGCAT TGCTAGCGGG ACCGCTATCT TCCGTTTCAG
      601 CTCGTCTAAG ACTTGCGGGT TGGCATAAGT ATTTGACAAG AAATCAAATT CAGCCGATAG
      661 CCGAGCGTGA GGGGGATTGG TCAGCAATGT CAGGTTTCCA GCAGACGATG CAGATGCTGA
      721 ACGAAGGGAT TGTCCCAACT GCCATGCTTG TCGCTAACGA CCAGATGGCG CTGGGCGCCA
      781 TGCGTGCTAT AACCGAGTCA GGCTTAAGGG TGGGCGCGGA CATCTCAGTT GTGGGATACG
      841 ACGATACAGA GGATTCATCC TGTTACATAC CGCCTTTGAC CACGATTAAG CAAGACTTTC
      901 GTCTATTAGG ACAGACGTCA GTAGACAGGT TATTGCAGCT GAGTCAGGGA CAGGCAGTCA
      961 AAGGTAACCA GCTTCTACCT GTCTCTCTAG TCAAGAGAAA GACGACCCTG GCTCCGAATA
     1021 CGCAGACAGC CTCACCGCGT GCTCTTGCGG ACTCACTTAT GCAGCTGGCC AGGCAGGTTT
     1081 CCAGACTAGA AAGCGGACAA GGCAGTCCTA AGAAGAAAAG AAAGGTGTAA TAAAagatcA
     1141 TCCtgagacc TGAGACGGTA
//
