# Supplementary material for: Programming Probiotics: Diet-responsive gene expression and colonization control in engineered S. boulardii
Source: bioRxiv preprint, doi:10.1101/2023.11.17.567539, version 1 (2023-11-17)
Supplement: Dataset S3 [file 567539_file03.zip › Yeast IS GenBank/gBlocks/gb_pgaltet.gb]

LOCUS       gb_pGalTet               637 bp ds-DNA     linear       13-NOV-2023
DEFINITION  .
FEATURES             Location/Qualifiers
     primer          14..34
                     /label="DJHpr049"
                     /note="sequence: ccgtctccctgaCCCCATTATCTTAGCCTAAAA"
     promoter        14..546
                     /label="ScGAL1 Promoter"
     misc_feature    14..624
                     /label="pGalTet"
     primer          complement(524..546)
                     /label="DJHpr050"
                     /note="sequence: ccgtctcccattATAGTTTTTTCTCCTTGACGTT"
     misc_feature    547..565
                     /label="TET Operator"
     misc_feature    566..585
                     /label="Div. Spacer"
     misc_feature    586..604
                     /label="TET Operator"
     misc_feature    605..624
                     /label="Transcription Start"
ORIGIN
        1 aaggtctcaA ACGccccatt atcttagcct aaaaaaacct tctctttgga actttcagta
       61 atacgcttaa ctgctcattg ctatattgaa gtacggatta gaagccgccg agcgggcgac
      121 agccctccga cggatgactc tcctccgtgc gtcctcgtca tcaccggtcg cgttcctgaa
      181 acgcagatgt gcctcgcgcc gcactgctcc gaacaataaa gattctacaa tactagcttt
      241 tatggttatg aagaggaaaa attggcagta acctggcccc acaaaccttc aaattaacga
      301 atcaaattaa caaccatagg atgataatgc gattagtttt ttagccttat ttctggggta
      361 attaatcagc gaagcgatga tttttgatct attaacagat atataaatgg aaaagctgca
      421 taaccacttt aactaatact ttcaacattt tcagtttgta ttacttctta ttcaaatgtc
      481 ataaaagtat caacaaaaaa ttgttaatat acctctatac tttaacgtca aggagaaaaa
      541 actataTCCC TATCAGTGAT AGAGATTTTC TTTTTTTTTT ATTTTTCCCT ATCAGTGATA
      601 GAGAAGAATA TCAAGCTACA AAAAtatgtg agacctt
//
