# Supplementary material for: Programming Probiotics: Diet-responsive gene expression and colonization control in engineered S. boulardii
Source: bioRxiv preprint, doi:10.1101/2023.11.17.567539, version 1 (2023-11-17)
Supplement: Dataset S3 [file 567539_file03.zip › Yeast IS GenBank/gBlocks/gb_fbai.gb]

LOCUS       gb_FBAI                  599 bp ds-DNA     linear       13-NOV-2023
DEFINITION  .
FEATURES             Location/Qualifiers
     misc_feature    24..573
                     /label="pFBAI"
ORIGIN
        1 ATGCGTCTCA TCGGTCTCAA ACGATGACAG CAGGATTATC GTAATACGTA ATAGTTGAAA
       61 ATCTCAAAAA TGTGTGGGTC ATTACGTAAA TAATGATAGG AATGGGATTC TTCTATTTTT
      121 CCTTTTTCCA TTCTAGCAGC CGTCGGGAAA ACGTGGCATC CTCTCTTTCG GGCTCAATTG
      181 GTGTCACGCT GCCGTGAGCA TCCTCTCTTT CCATATCTAA CAACTGAGCA CGTAACCAAT
      241 GGAAAAGCAT GAGCTTAGCG TTGCTCCAAA AAAGTATTGG ATGGTTAATA CCATTTGTCT
      301 GTTCTCTTCT GACTTTGTCT CCTCAAAAAA AAAAAATCTA CAATCAACAG ATCGCTTCAA
      361 TTACGCCCTC ACAAAAACTT TTTTCCTTCT TCTTCGCCCA CGTTAAATTT TATCCCTCAT
      421 GTTGTCTAAC GGATTTCTGC ACTTGATTTA TTATAAAAAG ACAAAGACAT AATACTTCTC
      481 TATCAATTTC AGTTATTGTT CTTCCTTGCG TTATTCTTCT GTTCTTCTTT TTCTTTTGTC
      541 ATATATAACC ATAACCAAGT AATACATATT CAAagatcta tgtgagaccT GAGACGGTA
//
