# Supplementary material for: Programming Probiotics: Diet-responsive gene expression and colonization control in engineered S. boulardii
Source: bioRxiv preprint, doi:10.1101/2023.11.17.567539, version 1 (2023-11-17)
Supplement: Dataset S3 [file 567539_file03.zip › Yeast IS GenBank/gBlocks/gb_nanoluc.gb]

LOCUS       gb_NanoLuc               562 bp ds-DNA     linear       13-NOV-2023
DEFINITION  .
COMMENT     This sequence was created by back translating and codon optimizing
            the following AA sequence from AA 1 to AA 171:   The sequence was
            optimized for the organism Yeast. The GC level was optimized to be
            Medium (0.33 to 0.66). Hairpins were avoided with a stem size of 20
            and a window size of 200. Existing cutsites were removed and no new
            ones were created for the following enzymes: BsaI. Optimization
            Results: The optimized number of rare codons was 2. The optimized
            GC content was 0.4. The optimized thymine content was 0.3. The
            optimized number of hairpins was 0.
FEATURES             Location/Qualifiers
     misc_feature    24..539
                     /label="NanoLuc"
ORIGIN
        1 gatcctagct tcggtctcat atgATGGTCT TCACCTTAGA GGATTTTGTG GGTGACTGGC
       61 GACAAACAGC AGGCTACAAT TTAGATCAGG TATTGGAACA AGGCGGTGTT TCGAGTCTTT
      121 TTCAAAATCT AGGAGTATCC GTCACTCCCA TACAACGTAT AGTTTTGTCT GGCGAGAACG
      181 GTCTGAAGAT AGATATCCAT GTTATAATTC CATATGAAGG ACTCAGCGGT GATCAGATGG
      241 GCCAAATTGA AAAAATTTTT AAAGTTGTGT ACCCGGTCGA TGATCATCAT TTCAAAGTCA
      301 TACTTCACTA TGGTACTTTA GTGATTGATG GAGTTACGCC TAATATGATC GACTATTTTG
      361 GGAGGCCATA CGAAGGTATT GCTGTATTCG ACGGGAAGAA GATTACCGTA ACTGGTACAT
      421 TGTGGAATGG TAACAAAATT ATCGATGAAA GACTGATTAA CCCTGACGGA TCACTATTGT
      481 TTAGAGTTAC TATCAATGGA GTTACAGGTT GGAGATTATG TGAAAGGATC TTGGCCTAAa
      541 tcctgagacc agctggaagc at
//
