# Supplementary material for: Programming Probiotics: Diet-responsive gene expression and colonization control in engineered S. boulardii
Source: bioRxiv preprint, doi:10.1101/2023.11.17.567539, version 1 (2023-11-17)
Supplement: Dataset S3 [file 567539_file03.zip › Yeast IS GenBank/gBlocks/gb_cafbfp.gb]

LOCUS       gb_CaFbFP                460 bp ds-DNA     linear       13-NOV-2023
DEFINITION  .
FEATURES             Location/Qualifiers
     misc_feature    21..434
                     /label="CaFbFP"
ORIGIN
        1 ATGCGTCTCA TCGGTCTCAT ATGGCTTCAT TTCAATCATT TGGTATTCCA GGTCAATTGG
       61 AAGTTATTAA AAAAGCTTTG GATCATGTTA GAGTTGGTGT TGTTATTACT GATCCAGCTT
      121 TGGAAGATAA TCCAATTGTT TATGTTAATC AAGGTTTTGT TCAAATGACT GGTTATGAAA
      181 CTGAAGAAAT TTTGGGTAAA AATGCTAGAT TTTTGCAAGG TAAACATACT GATCCAGCTG
      241 AAGTTGATAA TATTAGAACT GCTTTGCAAA ATAAAGAACC AGTTACTGTT CAAATTCAAA
      301 ATTATAAAAA AGATGGTACT ATGTTTTGGA ATGAATTGAA TATTGATCCA ATGGAAATTG
      361 AAGATAAAAC TTATTTTGTT GGTATTCAAA ATGATATTAC TAAACAAAAA GAATATGAAA
      421 AATTGTTGGA ATAAagatcA TCCtgagacc TGAGACGGTA
//
