# Supplementary material for: Programming Probiotics: Diet-responsive gene expression and colonization control in engineered S. boulardii
Source: bioRxiv preprint, doi:10.1101/2023.11.17.567539, version 1 (2023-11-17)
Supplement: Dataset S3 [file 567539_file03.zip › Yeast IS GenBank/gBlocks/gb_tetr_nls.gb]

LOCUS       gb_tetR_NLS              701 bp ds-DNA     linear       13-NOV-2023
DEFINITION  .
FEATURES             Location/Qualifiers
     misc_feature    21..675
                     /label="tetR_NLS"
     misc_feature    642..668
                     /label="NLS"
ORIGIN
        1 ATGCGTCTCA TCGGTCTCAT ATGTCTAGAC TTGACAAGAG CAAAGTAATC AACAGTGCAT
       61 TGGAGCTTCT AAATGAAGTA GGGATCGAGG GACTAACAAC AAGGAAACTA GCGCAAAAGT
      121 TGGGGGTCGA ACAGCCTACG CTTTACTGGC ACGTAAAGAA CAAAAGAGCT TTGCTAGATG
      181 CCCTAGCGAT AGAGATGCTA GATAGACACC ATACGCATTT CTGTCCATTA GAAGGGGAGT
      241 CCTGGCAAGA CTTCCTTAGG AACAACGCAA AATCATTTAG ATGTGCCTTG CTGAGTCATC
      301 GTGATGGAGC GAAAGTGCAT CTGGGAACAA GGCCGACTGA GAAGCAGTAT GAAACCCTGG
      361 AGAATCAACT GGCCTTCCTA TGTCAGCAGG GGTTCTCCCT AGAGAATGCA CTATACGCTC
      421 TAAGTGCTGT AGGGCATTTT ACCTTAGGCT GTGTGTTAGA GGACCAGGAA CACCAAGTTG
      481 CAAAAGAAGA GAGGGAAACA CCCACCACCG ATAGCATGCC CCCTCTGCTG CGTCAAGCAA
      541 TCGAGCTGTT TGATCATCAA GGCGCGGAAC CAGCGTTTCT ATTCGGACTT GAATTGATAA
      601 TCTGTGGGCT TGAAAAACAG CTTAAATGCG AGTCAGGCAG CGGCAGTCCT AAGAAGAAAA
      661 GAAAGGTGTA ATAAAagatc ATCCtgagac cTGAGACGGT A
//
