# Supplementary material for: Programming Probiotics: Diet-responsive gene expression and colonization control in engineered S. boulardii
Source: bioRxiv preprint, doi:10.1101/2023.11.17.567539, version 1 (2023-11-17)
Supplement: Dataset S3 [file 567539_file03.zip › Yeast IS GenBank/gBlocks/gb_mkate2.gb]

LOCUS       gb_mKate2                709 bp ds-DNA     linear       13-NOV-2023
DEFINITION  .
FEATURES             Location/Qualifiers
     primer          1..38
                     /label="DDpr793"
                     /note="sequence: gcgtctcaGTTTCTGAACTCATCAAGGAAAACATGCAC"
     primer          9..38
                     /label="DDpr791"
                     /note="sequence: GTTTCTGAACTCATCAAGGAAAACATGCAC"
     misc_feature    9..701
                     /label="mKate2 - yeast"
     primer          15..41
                     /label="ISApr1546"
                     /note="sequence: GAACTCATCAAGGAAAACATGCACATG"
     primer          complement(658..681)
                     /label="ISApr1547"
                     /note="sequence: GCAAATCACAGTATCTAGCCACTG"
     primer          complement(673..709)
                     /label="DDpr794"
                     /note="sequence: gcgtctcaTCTGTGTCCCAACTTAGATGGCAAATCAC"
     primer          complement(673..701)
                     /label="DDpr792"
                     /note="sequence: TCTGTGTCCCAACTTAGATGGCAAATCAC"
ORIGIN
        1 gcgtctcaGT TTCTGAACTC ATCAAGGAAA ACATGCACAT GAAACTTTAC ATGGAAGGTA
       61 CTGTGAACAA TCATCATTTT AAGTGTACAT CCGAGGGTGA AGGCAAACCT TACGAAGGAA
      121 CTCAAACTAT GAGAATTAAA GCTGTAGAAG GTGGACCATT ACCTTTTGCA TTTGATATCT
      181 TGGCAACATC ATTCATGTAT GGGAGCAAGA CATTCATAAA CCATACTCAA GGTATACCAG
      241 ACTTTTTCAA ACAGAGTTTT CCAGAGGGTT TTACATGGGA AAGAGTAACA ACGTACGAGG
      301 ATGGAGGTGT ATTGACAGCC ACTCAAGACA CATCACTTCA AGATGGGTGT TTAATCTACA
      361 ATGTCAAGAT TAGAGGCGTC AATTTCCCTT CTAATGGTCC AGTTATGCAG AAAAAGACAT
      421 TAGGCTGGGA AGCGTCAACC GAAACCCTGT ACCCTGCTGA TGGTGGCCTA GAAGGCAGAG
      481 CTGACATGGC CCTTAAACTG GTTGGTGGAG GGCATCTAAT CTGCAATTTG AAAACCACTT
      541 ATCGTTCTAA AAAGCCAGCC AAAAACCTAA AGATGCCAGG TGTTTACTAC GTCGACCGAA
      601 GATTAGAAAG GATTAAAGAG GCTGATAAAG AGACTTATGT TGAACAACAC GAAGTGGCAG
      661 TGGCTAGATA CTGTGATTTG CCATCTAAGT TGGGACACAG Atgagacgc
//
