# Supplementary material for: Programming Probiotics: Diet-responsive gene expression and colonization control in engineered S. boulardii
Source: bioRxiv preprint, doi:10.1101/2023.11.17.567539, version 1 (2023-11-17)
Supplement: Dataset S3 [file 567539_file03.zip › Yeast IS GenBank/gBlocks/gb_xylr_nls.gb]

LOCUS       gb_xylR_NLS             1241 bp ds-DNA     linear       13-NOV-2023
DEFINITION  .
FEATURES             Location/Qualifiers
     misc_feature    21..1215
                     /label="xylR_NLS"
     misc_feature    1182..1208
                     /label="NLS"
ORIGIN
        1 ATGCGTCTCA TCGGTCTCAT ATGAACACCG CTGATCAGGC TCTTGTTAAA AAAATGAATA
       61 AGGCGCTAAT CTTTGAGCAA ATCATTGAGA ACGGCCCCGT CTCCAGGGCA AAACTAAGCG
      121 AGATAACCGG ATTAAATAAG GCTACCGTCT CAAGCCAGGT AAGCAGTCTA CTTCAGAAGG
      181 ATATAATTTA CGAAACCGGC CCTGGCGAAA GTTCTGGGGG AAGGAGGCCT GTTATGCTGA
      241 AATTTAATCG TAAAGCCGGC TACGCCGTAG GTGTAGATGT GGGAACTAAT TACATTATCG
      301 TCGCTCTAAC CGACTTGGAA GGCCATTTAA TAGAACAATT CGAAAGGACA TTAGATGAGG
      361 AGGACATCCA GGCTACTGAG GAAGCGTTAA TTGAGCTGAC CGGCCTGGCA GTAGATAAAA
      421 TACCGCCCTC TCCTTTCGGT CTAACAGGTA TCGGTGTCTG CGTGCCCGGA CTTGTCGATA
      481 ATGAACGTCA TGTCGTGTTT ACCCCTAACA AGCCCATTCA TTTGATTCCA ATAAAGGAAA
      541 AACTAGAGGA GAGGTTTGGA GTCCCGATCT TAATCGAAAA CGAAGCCAAC GCCGGGGCAG
      601 TCGGCGAAAA GGAATATGGG GAAGGCGGCC AACTGGAACA CGCAGTGTTT GTCTCCATTA
      661 ATACGGGGAT AGGATTGGGA ATTTTGATGA ATGGCAAGTT GTTTAGGGGT GTGCAGGGAT
      721 TTTCAGGGGA AGCAGGCCAC ATGAGTATTC ATTTCGATGG CCCACTATGC CGTTGCGGGA
      781 ACCGTGGTTG TTGGGAGTTG TACGCGAGTG AGAAGGCCGT TTTTTCTCAT TACGCGGCCA
      841 ACAGCGGCGC GCAACTATAT GAAACTGTAA AGGAATTAGC CGACAGAGGT GACCCCGGCA
      901 TGATGGAGAC GTTCGAACGT TTTGGATTCC ATATTGGGAT CGGATTGTTG AATATATTGA
      961 AAACGCTGAA TCCGGATACA ATTATACTGA GAAATACGAT TGTTGAGTCA TACCCTAGCA
     1021 TAGTCGACGC AATAAAGAAA ACCATTGCCT CTCGTTCTGC CGCAGAGGCG TTAAGCAATT
     1081 ATCACCTTAA AATCAGCACT CTAGGCAGGA CGGCATCTGC GCTAGGGATG TCCAGCTTAG
     1141 TGACGGAGCG TTTCTTAGAA AGGTTTATGA ATGAGCGTTT TGGATCACCA AAAAAGAAGC
     1201 GTAAGGTGTA ATAAAagatc ATCCtgagac cTGAGACGGT A
//
